# Supplementary material for: Refactored genetic parts for modular assembly of the E. coli MccV type I secretion system used to screen class II microcin candidates from plant-associated bacteria
Source: BMC Biotechnol. 2026 Apr 3;26:66. doi: 10.1186/s12896-026-01148-8 (PMC13174018; doi:10.1186/s12896-026-01148-8)
Supplement: Supplementary file 1 — Supplementary Material 1 [file 12896_2026_1148_MOESM1_ESM.zip › Data S1. Plasmid sequences/Stage 1 assemblies/pBTK1165.gb]

LOCUS       pMccP10_PCin            3928 bp ds-DNA     circular     27-NOV-2025
DEFINITION  .
FEATURES             Location/Qualifiers
     misc_feature    complement(198..223)
                     /label="terminator"
                     /ApEinfo_revcolor="#b4abac"
                     /ApEinfo_fwdcolor="#b4abac"
     rep_origin      1262..1807
                     /label="p15A ori"
                     /ApEinfo_revcolor="#f8d3a9"
                     /ApEinfo_fwdcolor="#f8d3a9"
                     /note="pLannotate"
                     /database="snapgene"
                     /identity="100.0"
                     /match_length="100.0"
                     /fragment="False"
                     /other="rep_origin"
     rep_origin      1895..1950
                     /label="RSF ori (fragment)"
                     /ApEinfo_revcolor="#ffef86"
                     /ApEinfo_fwdcolor="#ffef86"
                     /note="pLannotate"
                     /database="snapgene"
                     /identity="100.0"
                     /match_length="7.5"
                     /fragment="True"
                     /other="rep_origin"
     misc_feature    complement(2049..2075)
                     /label="bom (fragment)"
                     /ApEinfo_revcolor="#b7e6d7"
                     /ApEinfo_fwdcolor="#b7e6d7"
                     /note="pLannotate"
                     /database="snapgene"
                     /identity="96.3"
                     /match_length="19.1"
                     /fragment="True"
                     /other="misc_feature"
     mobile_element  complement(2069..2129)
                     /label="IS1 (fragment)"
                     /ApEinfo_revcolor="#b7e6d7"
                     /ApEinfo_fwdcolor="#b7e6d7"
                     /note="pLannotate"
                     /database="snapgene"
                     /identity="100.0"
                     /match_length="7.9"
                     /fragment="True"
                     /other="mobile_element"
     terminator      2152..2199
                     /label="fd terminator"
                     /ApEinfo_revcolor="#b1ff67"
                     /ApEinfo_fwdcolor="#b1ff67"
                     /note="pLannotate"
                     /database="snapgene"
                     /identity="98.0"
                     /match_length="100.0"
                     /fragment="False"
                     /other="terminator"
     misc_feature    2439..2664
                     /label="Pcin"
                     /ApEinfo_revcolor="#b7e6d7"
                     /ApEinfo_fwdcolor="#b7e6d7"
     misc_RNA        2667..2716
                     /label="sTRSV HHRz"
                     /ApEinfo_revcolor="#85dae9"
                     /ApEinfo_fwdcolor="#85dae9"
                     /note="hammerhead ribozyme from the tobacco ringspot virus satellite RNA (Khvorova et al., 2003)"
     misc_feature    2740..2765
                     /label="RBS"
                     /ApEinfo_revcolor="#ff9ccd"
                     /ApEinfo_fwdcolor="#ff9ccd"
     misc_feature    3122..3877
                     /label="cinR"
                     /ApEinfo_revcolor="#75c6a9"
                     /ApEinfo_fwdcolor="#75c6a9"
ORIGIN
        1 gaaatctgct cgtcagtggt gctcacactg acgaatcatg tacagatcat accgatgact
       61 gcctggcgac tcacaactaa gcaagacagc cggaaccagc gccggcgaac accactgcat
      121 atatggcata tcacaacagt ccacgtctca agcagttaca gagatgttac gaaccacgcg
      181 gccgctacag gtagaccaaa aaaaaaaaac acccgttagg gtgttcaata attggcccgc
      241 tcagaagaac tcgtcaagaa ggcgatagaa ggcgatgcgc tgcgaatcgg gagcggcgat
      301 accgtaaagc acgaggaagc ggtcagccca ttcgccgcca agctcttcag caatatcacg
      361 ggtagccaac gctatgtcct gatagcggtc cgccacaccc agccggccac agtcgatgaa
      421 tccagaaaag cggccatttt ccaccatgat attcggcaag caggcatcgc catgggtcac
      481 gacgagatcc tcgccgtcgg gcatccgcgc cttgagcctg gcgaacagtt cggctggcgc
      541 gagcccctga tgctcttcgt ccagatcatc ctgatcgaca agaccggctt ccatccgagt
      601 acgtgctcgc tcgatgcgat gtttcgcttg gtggtcgaat gggcaggtag ccggatcaag
      661 cgtatgcagc cgccgcattg catcagccat gatggatact ttctcggcag gagcaaggtg
      721 agatgacagg agatcctgcc ccggcacttc gcccaatagc agccagtccc ttcccgcttc
      781 agtgacaacg tcgagcacag ctgcgcaagg aacgcccgtc gtggccagcc acgatagccg
      841 cgctgcctcg tcttggagtt cattcagggc accggacagg tcggtcttga caaaaagaac
      901 cgggcgcccc tgcgctgaca gccggaacac ggcggcatca gagcagccga ttgtctgttg
      961 tgcccagtca tagccgaata gcctctccac ccaagcggcc ggagaacctg cgtgcaatcc
     1021 atcttgttca atcatgcgaa acgatcctca tcctgtctct tgatcagatc ttgatcccct
     1081 gcgccatcag atccttggcg gcaagaaagc catccagttt actttgcagg gcttcccaac
     1141 cttaccagag ggcgccccag ctggcaattc cggttcgctt gctgtcccga ggtgctacat
     1201 ttgaagagat aaattgcact gaaatctaga aatattttat ctgattaata agatgatctt
     1261 cttgagatcg ttttggtctg cgcgtaatct cttgctctga aaacgaaaaa accgccttgc
     1321 agggcggttt ttcgaaggtt ctctgagcta ccaactcttt gaaccgaggt aactggcttg
     1381 gaggagcgca gtcaccaaaa cttgtccttt cagtttagcc ttaaccggcg catgacttca
     1441 agactaactc ctctaaatca attaccagtg gctgctgcca gtggtgcttt tgcatgtctt
     1501 tccgggttgg actcaagacg atagttaccg gataaggcgc agcggtcgga ctgaacgggg
     1561 ggttcgtgca tacagtccag cttggagcga actgcctacc cggaactgag tgtcaggcgt
     1621 ggaatgagac aaacgcggcc ataacagcgg aatgacaccg gtaaaccgaa aggcaggaac
     1681 aggagagcgc acgagggagc cgccaggggg aaacgcctgg tatctttata gtcctgtcgg
     1741 gtttcgccac cactgatttg agcgtcagat ttcgtgatgc ttgtcagggg ggcggagcct
     1801 atggaaaaac ggctttgccg cggccctctc acttccctgt taagtatctt cctggcatct
     1861 tccaggaaat ctccgccccg ttcgtaagcc atttccgctc gccgcagtcg aacgaccgag
     1921 cgtagcgagt cagtgagcga ggaagcggaa tatatcctgt atcacatatt ctgctgacgc
     1981 accggtgcag ccttttttct cctgccacat gaagcacttc actgacaccc tcatcagtgc
     2041 caacatagta agccagtata cactccgcta gcgctgatgt ccggcggtgc ttttgccgtt
     2101 acgcaccacc ccgtcagtag ctgaacaggc cctcannnnn nnnnnnnnnn nnnnnnnnnn
     2161 nnnnnnnnnn nnnnnnnnnn nnnnnnnnnn nnnnnnnnnn nnnatgaaaa aattattatt
     2221 gcggccgccc ctgaattcgc atctagactg atgagacgtg gtagagccac aaacagccgg
     2281 tacaagcaac gatctccagg accatctgaa tcatgcgcgg atgacacgaa ctcacgacgg
     2341 cgatcacaga cattaaccca cagtacagac actgcgacaa cgtggcaatt cgtcgcaata
     2401 caacggtttc tggtatcccg cttaacgatc gttggctgcc ctttgtgcgt ccaaacggac
     2461 gcacggcgct ctaaagcggg tcgcgatctt tcagattcgc tcctcgcgct ttcagtcttt
     2521 gttttggcgc atgtcgttat cgcaaaaccg ctgcacactt ttgcgcgaca tgctctgatc
     2581 cccctcatct gggggggcct atctgaggga atttccgatc cggctcgcct gaaccattct
     2641 gctttccacg aacttgaaaa cgctagctgt caccggatgt gctttccggt ctgatgagtc
     2701 cgtgaggacg aaacagcctc tacaaataat tttgtttaat actagagaaa gaggggaaat
     2761 actagTATGa gaactctgac tctaaatgaa ttagattctg tttctggTGG CGCGGTATCA
     2821 CTTCCCGGTG TCGCGGATGT GAGCGGAGTC GTGGGTAACC TCACCTCAAC TGTCACGGGC
     2881 TTACTCGGTT CGGTACTATC TACCGTCGGT GGCGTGGTGA GTGGCCTTGG CTCAGCATTG
     2941 AGTGGGTTAA CCAATAACTC AGGTATTTGA ATCCctcggt accaaattcc agaaaagagg
     3001 cctcccgaaa ggggggcctt ttttcgtttt ggtccaatgg cggcgcgcca tcgaatggcg
     3061 caaaaccttt cgcggtatgg catgatagcg cccggaagag agtcaattca gggtggtgaa
     3121 tatgattgag aatacctata gcgaaaagtt cgagtccgcg ttcgaacaga tcaaagcggc
     3181 ggccaacgtg gatgccgcca tccgtattct ccaggcggaa tataacctcg atttcgtcac
     3241 ctaccatctc gcccagacaa tcgcgagcaa gatcgattcg cccttcgtgc gcaccaccta
     3301 tccggatgcc tgggtttccc gttacctcct caactgctat gtgaaggtcg atccgatcat
     3361 caagcagggc ttcgaacgcc agctgccctt cgactggagc gaggtcgaac cgacgccgga
     3421 ggcctatgcc atgctggtcg acgcccagaa acacggcatc gatgacaatg gctactccat
     3481 ccccgtcgcc gacaaggcgc agcgccgcgc cctgctgtcg ctgaatgccc atataccggc
     3541 cgacgaatgg accgagctcg tgcgccgctg ccgcaatgag tggatcgaga tcgcccatct
     3601 gatccaccgc aaggccgtat atgagctgca tggcgaaaac gatccggtgc cggcattgtc
     3661 gccgcgcgag atcgagtgtc tgcactggac cgccctcggc aaggattaca aggatatttc
     3721 ggtcatcctg ggcatatcag agcataccac acgcgattac ctgaaaaccg cccgcttcag
     3781 gctcggctgc accacgatct cggccgccgc gtcgcgggct gttcaattgc gcatcatcaa
     3841 tccctatagg atccgcatga cgcgacgtaa ttggtaatag cctaattggt aacgaatcag
     3901 acaattgacg gctcgaggga gtagGCTG
//
