# Supplementary material for: Refactored genetic parts for modular assembly of the E. coli MccV type I secretion system used to screen class II microcin candidates from plant-associated bacteria
Source: BMC Biotechnol. 2026 Apr 3;26:66. doi: 10.1186/s12896-026-01148-8 (PMC13174018; doi:10.1186/s12896-026-01148-8)
Supplement: Supplementary file 1 — Supplementary Material 1 [file 12896_2026_1148_MOESM1_ESM.zip › Data S1. Plasmid sequences/Stage 1 assemblies/pBTK1175.gb]

LOCUS       pMccE17_PCin            3937 bp ds-DNA     circular     27-NOV-2025
DEFINITION  .
FEATURES             Location/Qualifiers
     misc_feature    complement(198..223)
                     /label="terminator"
                     /ApEinfo_revcolor="#b4abac"
                     /ApEinfo_fwdcolor="#b4abac"
     rep_origin      1262..1807
                     /label="p15A ori"
                     /ApEinfo_revcolor="#f8d3a9"
                     /ApEinfo_fwdcolor="#f8d3a9"
                     /note="pLannotate"
                     /database="snapgene"
                     /identity="100.0"
                     /match_length="100.0"
                     /fragment="False"
                     /other="rep_origin"
     rep_origin      1895..1950
                     /label="RSF ori (fragment)"
                     /ApEinfo_revcolor="#ffef86"
                     /ApEinfo_fwdcolor="#ffef86"
                     /note="pLannotate"
                     /database="snapgene"
                     /identity="100.0"
                     /match_length="7.5"
                     /fragment="True"
                     /other="rep_origin"
     misc_feature    complement(2049..2075)
                     /label="bom (fragment)"
                     /ApEinfo_revcolor="#b7e6d7"
                     /ApEinfo_fwdcolor="#b7e6d7"
                     /note="pLannotate"
                     /database="snapgene"
                     /identity="96.3"
                     /match_length="19.1"
                     /fragment="True"
                     /other="misc_feature"
     mobile_element  complement(2069..2129)
                     /label="IS1 (fragment)"
                     /ApEinfo_revcolor="#b7e6d7"
                     /ApEinfo_fwdcolor="#b7e6d7"
                     /note="pLannotate"
                     /database="snapgene"
                     /identity="100.0"
                     /match_length="7.9"
                     /fragment="True"
                     /other="mobile_element"
     terminator      2152..2199
                     /label="fd terminator"
                     /ApEinfo_revcolor="#b1ff67"
                     /ApEinfo_fwdcolor="#b1ff67"
                     /note="pLannotate"
                     /database="snapgene"
                     /identity="98.0"
                     /match_length="100.0"
                     /fragment="False"
                     /other="terminator"
     misc_feature    2439..2664
                     /label="Pcin"
                     /ApEinfo_revcolor="#b7e6d7"
                     /ApEinfo_fwdcolor="#b7e6d7"
     misc_RNA        2667..2716
                     /label="sTRSV HHRz"
                     /ApEinfo_revcolor="#85dae9"
                     /ApEinfo_fwdcolor="#85dae9"
                     /note="hammerhead ribozyme from the tobacco ringspot virus satellite RNA (Khvorova et al., 2003)"
     misc_feature    2740..2765
                     /label="RBS"
                     /ApEinfo_revcolor="#ff9ccd"
                     /ApEinfo_fwdcolor="#ff9ccd"
     misc_feature    3131..3886
                     /label="cinR"
                     /ApEinfo_revcolor="#75c6a9"
                     /ApEinfo_fwdcolor="#75c6a9"
ORIGIN
        1 gaaatctgct cgtcagtggt gctcacactg acgaatcatg tacagatcat accgatgact
       61 gcctggcgac tcacaactaa gcaagacagc cggaaccagc gccggcgaac accactgcat
      121 atatggcata tcacaacagt ccacgtctca agcagttaca gagatgttac gaaccacgcg
      181 gccgctacag gtagaccaaa aaaaaaaaac acccgttagg gtgttcaata attggcccgc
      241 tcagaagaac tcgtcaagaa ggcgatagaa ggcgatgcgc tgcgaatcgg gagcggcgat
      301 accgtaaagc acgaggaagc ggtcagccca ttcgccgcca agctcttcag caatatcacg
      361 ggtagccaac gctatgtcct gatagcggtc cgccacaccc agccggccac agtcgatgaa
      421 tccagaaaag cggccatttt ccaccatgat attcggcaag caggcatcgc catgggtcac
      481 gacgagatcc tcgccgtcgg gcatccgcgc cttgagcctg gcgaacagtt cggctggcgc
      541 gagcccctga tgctcttcgt ccagatcatc ctgatcgaca agaccggctt ccatccgagt
      601 acgtgctcgc tcgatgcgat gtttcgcttg gtggtcgaat gggcaggtag ccggatcaag
      661 cgtatgcagc cgccgcattg catcagccat gatggatact ttctcggcag gagcaaggtg
      721 agatgacagg agatcctgcc ccggcacttc gcccaatagc agccagtccc ttcccgcttc
      781 agtgacaacg tcgagcacag ctgcgcaagg aacgcccgtc gtggccagcc acgatagccg
      841 cgctgcctcg tcttggagtt cattcagggc accggacagg tcggtcttga caaaaagaac
      901 cgggcgcccc tgcgctgaca gccggaacac ggcggcatca gagcagccga ttgtctgttg
      961 tgcccagtca tagccgaata gcctctccac ccaagcggcc ggagaacctg cgtgcaatcc
     1021 atcttgttca atcatgcgaa acgatcctca tcctgtctct tgatcagatc ttgatcccct
     1081 gcgccatcag atccttggcg gcaagaaagc catccagttt actttgcagg gcttcccaac
     1141 cttaccagag ggcgccccag ctggcaattc cggttcgctt gctgtcccga ggtgctacat
     1201 ttgaagagat aaattgcact gaaatctaga aatattttat ctgattaata agatgatctt
     1261 cttgagatcg ttttggtctg cgcgtaatct cttgctctga aaacgaaaaa accgccttgc
     1321 agggcggttt ttcgaaggtt ctctgagcta ccaactcttt gaaccgaggt aactggcttg
     1381 gaggagcgca gtcaccaaaa cttgtccttt cagtttagcc ttaaccggcg catgacttca
     1441 agactaactc ctctaaatca attaccagtg gctgctgcca gtggtgcttt tgcatgtctt
     1501 tccgggttgg actcaagacg atagttaccg gataaggcgc agcggtcgga ctgaacgggg
     1561 ggttcgtgca tacagtccag cttggagcga actgcctacc cggaactgag tgtcaggcgt
     1621 ggaatgagac aaacgcggcc ataacagcgg aatgacaccg gtaaaccgaa aggcaggaac
     1681 aggagagcgc acgagggagc cgccaggggg aaacgcctgg tatctttata gtcctgtcgg
     1741 gtttcgccac cactgatttg agcgtcagat ttcgtgatgc ttgtcagggg ggcggagcct
     1801 atggaaaaac ggctttgccg cggccctctc acttccctgt taagtatctt cctggcatct
     1861 tccaggaaat ctccgccccg ttcgtaagcc atttccgctc gccgcagtcg aacgaccgag
     1921 cgtagcgagt cagtgagcga ggaagcggaa tatatcctgt atcacatatt ctgctgacgc
     1981 accggtgcag ccttttttct cctgccacat gaagcacttc actgacaccc tcatcagtgc
     2041 caacatagta agccagtata cactccgcta gcgctgatgt ccggcggtgc ttttgccgtt
     2101 acgcaccacc ccgtcagtag ctgaacaggc cctcannnnn nnnnnnnnnn nnnnnnnnnn
     2161 nnnnnnnnnn nnnnnnnnnn nnnnnnnnnn nnnnnnnnnn nnnatgaaaa aattattatt
     2221 gcggccgccc ctgaattcgc atctagactg atgagacgtg gtagagccac aaacagccgg
     2281 tacaagcaac gatctccagg accatctgaa tcatgcgcgg atgacacgaa ctcacgacgg
     2341 cgatcacaga cattaaccca cagtacagac actgcgacaa cgtggcaatt cgtcgcaata
     2401 caacggtttc tggtatcccg cttaacgatc gttggctgcc ctttgtgcgt ccaaacggac
     2461 gcacggcgct ctaaagcggg tcgcgatctt tcagattcgc tcctcgcgct ttcagtcttt
     2521 gttttggcgc atgtcgttat cgcaaaaccg ctgcacactt ttgcgcgaca tgctctgatc
     2581 cccctcatct gggggggcct atctgaggga atttccgatc cggctcgcct gaaccattct
     2641 gctttccacg aacttgaaaa cgctagctgt caccggatgt gctttccggt ctgatgagtc
     2701 cgtgaggacg aaacagcctc tacaaataat tttgtttaat actagagaaa gaggggaaat
     2761 actagTATGa gaactctgac tctaaatgaa ttagattctg tttctggTGG CAACGCTAAT
     2821 TCAGGGTACG AAGGCGGATG CTCTGATGCG GTTACTAAGG GAGCGACAGA CGGCGCTGTG
     2881 GCTGGAGCAG CAGGGGGAGC AGTGTCTGGT GCGCTGGGTA CGGCAGCTTC TGGTCCGGGG
     2941 ACTCTGGCAG GCGCAGCGGC CGGTGCTGCC GTTGGCGGGA TCCctcggta ccaaattcca
     3001 gaaaagaggc ctcccgaaag gggggccttt tttcgttttg gtccaatggc ggcgcgccat
     3061 cgaatggcgc aaaacctttc gcggtatggc atgatagcgc ccggaagaga gtcaattcag
     3121 ggtggtgaat atgattgaga atacctatag cgaaaagttc gagtccgcgt tcgaacagat
     3181 caaagcggcg gccaacgtgg atgccgccat ccgtattctc caggcggaat ataacctcga
     3241 tttcgtcacc taccatctcg cccagacaat cgcgagcaag atcgattcgc ccttcgtgcg
     3301 caccacctat ccggatgcct gggtttcccg ttacctcctc aactgctatg tgaaggtcga
     3361 tccgatcatc aagcagggct tcgaacgcca gctgcccttc gactggagcg aggtcgaacc
     3421 gacgccggag gcctatgcca tgctggtcga cgcccagaaa cacggcatcg atgacaatgg
     3481 ctactccatc cccgtcgccg acaaggcgca gcgccgcgcc ctgctgtcgc tgaatgccca
     3541 tataccggcc gacgaatgga ccgagctcgt gcgccgctgc cgcaatgagt ggatcgagat
     3601 cgcccatctg atccaccgca aggccgtata tgagctgcat ggcgaaaacg atccggtgcc
     3661 ggcattgtcg ccgcgcgaga tcgagtgtct gcactggacc gccctcggca aggattacaa
     3721 ggatatttcg gtcatcctgg gcatatcaga gcataccaca cgcgattacc tgaaaaccgc
     3781 ccgcttcagg ctcggctgca ccacgatctc ggccgccgcg tcgcgggctg ttcaattgcg
     3841 catcatcaat ccctatagga tccgcatgac gcgacgtaat tggtaatagc ctaattggta
     3901 acgaatcaga caattgacgg ctcgagggag tagGCTG
//
