# Supplementary material for: Refactored genetic parts for modular assembly of the E. coli MccV type I secretion system used to screen class II microcin candidates from plant-associated bacteria
Source: BMC Biotechnol. 2026 Apr 3;26:66. doi: 10.1186/s12896-026-01148-8 (PMC13174018; doi:10.1186/s12896-026-01148-8)
Supplement: Supplementary file 1 — Supplementary Material 1 [file 12896_2026_1148_MOESM1_ESM.zip › Data S1. Plasmid sequences/Stage 1 assemblies/pBTK1155.gb]

LOCUS       piGEM23_1018            4441 bp ds-DNA     circular     17-JAN-2024
DEFINITION  .
FEATURES             Location/Qualifiers
     misc_feature    complement(1..26)
                     /label="terminator"
                     /ApEinfo_revcolor="#b4abac"
                     /ApEinfo_fwdcolor="#b4abac"
     rep_origin      1065..1610
                     /label="p15A ori"
                     /ApEinfo_revcolor="#f8d3a9"
                     /ApEinfo_fwdcolor="#f8d3a9"
                     /note="pLannotate"
                     /database="snapgene"
                     /identity="100.0"
                     /match_length="100.0"
                     /fragment="False"
                     /other="rep_origin"
     rep_origin      1698..1753
                     /label="RSF ori (fragment)"
                     /ApEinfo_revcolor="#ffef86"
                     /ApEinfo_fwdcolor="#ffef86"
                     /note="pLannotate"
                     /database="snapgene"
                     /identity="100.0"
                     /match_length="7.5"
                     /fragment="True"
                     /other="rep_origin"
     misc_feature    complement(1852..1878)
                     /label="bom (fragment)"
                     /ApEinfo_revcolor="#b7e6d7"
                     /ApEinfo_fwdcolor="#b7e6d7"
                     /note="pLannotate"
                     /database="snapgene"
                     /identity="96.3"
                     /match_length="19.1"
                     /fragment="True"
                     /other="misc_feature"
     mobile_element  complement(1872..1932)
                     /label="IS1 (fragment)"
                     /ApEinfo_revcolor="#b7e6d7"
                     /ApEinfo_fwdcolor="#b7e6d7"
                     /note="pLannotate"
                     /database="snapgene"
                     /identity="100.0"
                     /match_length="7.9"
                     /fragment="True"
                     /other="mobile_element"
     terminator      1955..2002
                     /label="fd terminator"
                     /ApEinfo_revcolor="#b1ff67"
                     /ApEinfo_fwdcolor="#b1ff67"
                     /note="pLannotate"
                     /database="snapgene"
                     /identity="98.0"
                     /match_length="100.0"
                     /fragment="False"
                     /other="terminator"
     misc_RNA        2470..2519
                     /label="sTRSV HHRz"
                     /ApEinfo_revcolor="#85dae9"
                     /ApEinfo_fwdcolor="#85dae9"
                     /note="hammerhead ribozyme from the tobacco ringspot virus satellite RNA (Khvorova et al., 2003)"
     misc_feature    3438..4193
                     /label="cinR"
                     /ApEinfo_revcolor="#75c6a9"
                     /ApEinfo_fwdcolor="#75c6a9"
ORIGIN
        1 aaaaaaaaaa aacacccgtt agggtgttca ataattggcc cgctcagaag aactcgtcaa
       61 gaaggcgata gaaggcgatg cgctgcgaat cgggagcggc gataccgtaa agcacgagga
      121 agcggtcagc ccattcgccg ccaagctctt cagcaatatc acgggtagcc aacgctatgt
      181 cctgatagcg gtccgccaca cccagccggc cacagtcgat gaatccagaa aagcggccat
      241 tttccaccat gatattcggc aagcaggcat cgccatgggt cacgacgaga tcctcgccgt
      301 cgggcatccg cgccttgagc ctggcgaaca gttcggctgg cgcgagcccc tgatgctctt
      361 cgtccagatc atcctgatcg acaagaccgg cttccatccg agtacgtgct cgctcgatgc
      421 gatgtttcgc ttggtggtcg aatgggcagg tagccggatc aagcgtatgc agccgccgca
      481 ttgcatcagc catgatggat actttctcgg caggagcaag gtgagatgac aggagatcct
      541 gccccggcac ttcgcccaat agcagccagt cccttcccgc ttcagtgaca acgtcgagca
      601 cagctgcgca aggaacgccc gtcgtggcca gccacgatag ccgcgctgcc tcgtcttgga
      661 gttcattcag ggcaccggac aggtcggtct tgacaaaaag aaccgggcgc ccctgcgctg
      721 acagccggaa cacggcggca tcagagcagc cgattgtctg ttgtgcccag tcatagccga
      781 atagcctctc cacccaagcg gccggagaac ctgcgtgcaa tccatcttgt tcaatcatgc
      841 gaaacgatcc tcatcctgtc tcttgatcag atcttgatcc cctgcgccat cagatccttg
      901 gcggcaagaa agccatccag tttactttgc agggcttccc aaccttacca gagggcgccc
      961 cagctggcaa ttccggttcg cttgctgtcc cgaggtgcta catttgaaga gataaattgc
     1021 actgaaatct agaaatattt tatctgatta ataagatgat cttcttgaga tcgttttggt
     1081 ctgcgcgtaa tctcttgctc tgaaaacgaa aaaaccgcct tgcagggcgg tttttcgaag
     1141 gttctctgag ctaccaactc tttgaaccga ggtaactggc ttggaggagc gcagtcacca
     1201 aaacttgtcc tttcagttta gccttaaccg gcgcatgact tcaagactaa ctcctctaaa
     1261 tcaattacca gtggctgctg ccagtggtgc ttttgcatgt ctttccgggt tggactcaag
     1321 acgatagtta ccggataagg cgcagcggtc ggactgaacg gggggttcgt gcatacagtc
     1381 cagcttggag cgaactgcct acccggaact gagtgtcagg cgtggaatga gacaaacgcg
     1441 gccataacag cggaatgaca ccggtaaacc gaaaggcagg aacaggagag cgcacgaggg
     1501 agccgccagg gggaaacgcc tggtatcttt atagtcctgt cgggtttcgc caccactgat
     1561 ttgagcgtca gatttcgtga tgcttgtcag gggggcggag cctatggaaa aacggctttg
     1621 ccgcggccct ctcacttccc tgttaagtat cttcctggca tcttccagga aatctccgcc
     1681 ccgttcgtaa gccatttccg ctcgccgcag tcgaacgacc gagcgtagcg agtcagtgag
     1741 cgaggaagcg gaatatatcc tgtatcacat attctgctga cgcaccggtg cagccttttt
     1801 tctcctgcca catgaagcac ttcactgaca ccctcatcag tgccaacata gtaagccagt
     1861 atacactccg ctagcgctga tgtccggcgg tgcttttgcc gttacgcacc accccgtcag
     1921 tagctgaaca ggccctcann nnnnnnnnnn nnnnnnnnnn nnnnnnnnnn nnnnnnnnnn
     1981 nnnnnnnnnn nnnnnnnnnn nnnnnnatga aaaaattatt attgcggccg cccctgaatt
     2041 cgcatctaga ctgatgagac gtggtagagc cacaaacagc cggtacaagc aacgatctcc
     2101 aggaccatct gaatcatgcg cggatgacac gaactcacga cggcgatcac agacattaac
     2161 ccacagtaca gacactgcga caacgtggca attcgtcgca atacaacggt ttctggtatc
     2221 ccgcttaacg atcgttggct gccctttgtg cgtccaaacg gacgcacggc gctctaaagc
     2281 gggtcgcgat ctttcagatt cgctcctcgc gctttcagtc tttgttttgg cgcatgtcgt
     2341 tatcgcaaaa ccgctgcaca cttttgcgcg acatgctctg atccccctca tctggggggg
     2401 cctatctgag ggaatttccg atccggctcg cctgaaccat tctgctttcc acgaacttga
     2461 aaacgctagc tgtcaccgga tgtgctttcc ggtctgatga gtccgtgagg acgaaacagc
     2521 ctctacaaat aattttgttt aatactagag aaagagggga aatactagTA TGagtaaagg
     2581 agaagagctt ttcacaggag ttgtcccaat cctcgtggaa ttagacggtg atgttaatgg
     2641 gcacaagttc tctgtcagtg gagagggtga aggcgacgca acatatggca agctgaccct
     2701 taaatttatt tgcaccacgg gtaaactacc tgttccatgg ccaacactgg tcactacgtt
     2761 cgggtatggg gttcagtgct ttgcgcgcta cccagatcac atgaaacagc acgacttttt
     2821 caagagtgca atgcccgaag gctatgtaca ggagagaacc atctttttta aggatgacgg
     2881 caactataag acacgcgccg aagtgaagtt cgagggtgat acccttgtta atagaatcga
     2941 gttaaagggt attgacttta aggaagatgg aaatatttta ggccacaaac tggaatataa
     3001 ctataactcc cataatgtgt acattatggc cgacaagcaa aagaacggta tcaaggttaa
     3061 cttcaagatc agacacaaca ttgaggatgg aagcgttcaa ctagccgacc attaccaaca
     3121 aaacacccca attggcgatg ggcctgtgct gttaccagac aaccattacc tgtccactca
     3181 atctgccctt tcgaaagatc ccaacgaaaa gcgcgaccac atggtccttc ttgagtttgt
     3241 cacggctgct gggattacac acggcatgga tgaactatac aaataaatcc ctcggtacca
     3301 aattccagaa aagaggcctc ccgaaagggg ggcctttttt cgttttggtc caatggcggc
     3361 gcgccatcga atggcgcaaa acctttcgcg gtatggcatg atagcgcccg gaagagagtc
     3421 aattcagggt ggtgaatatg attgagaata cctatagcga aaagttcgag tccgcgttcg
     3481 aacagatcaa agcggcggcc aacgtggatg ccgccatccg tattctccag gcggaatata
     3541 acctcgattt cgtcacctac catctcgccc agacaatcgc gagcaagatc gattcgccct
     3601 tcgtgcgcac cacctatccg gatgcctggg tttcccgtta cctcctcaac tgctatgtga
     3661 aggtcgatcc gatcatcaag cagggcttcg aacgccagct gcccttcgac tggagcgagg
     3721 tcgaaccgac gccggaggcc tatgccatgc tggtcgacgc ccagaaacac ggcatcgatg
     3781 acaatggcta ctccatcccc gtcgccgaca aggcgcagcg ccgcgccctg ctgtcgctga
     3841 atgcccatat accggccgac gaatggaccg agctcgtgcg ccgctgccgc aatgagtgga
     3901 tcgagatcgc ccatctgatc caccgcaagg ccgtatatga gctgcatggc gaaaacgatc
     3961 cggtgccggc attgtcgccg cgcgagatcg agtgtctgca ctggaccgcc ctcggcaagg
     4021 attacaagga tatttcggtc atcctgggca tatcagagca taccacacgc gattacctga
     4081 aaaccgcccg cttcaggctc ggctgcacca cgatctcggc cgccgcgtcg cgggctgttc
     4141 aattgcgcat catcaatccc tataggatcc gcatgacgcg acgtaattgg taatagccta
     4201 attggtaacg aatcagacaa ttgacggctc gagggagtag GCTGgaaatc tgctcgtcag
     4261 tggtgctcac actgacgaat catgtacaga tcataccgat gactgcctgg cgactcacaa
     4321 ctaagcaaga cagccggaac cagcgccggc gaacaccact gcatatatgg catatcacaa
     4381 cagtccacgt ctcaagcagt tacagagatg ttacgaacca cgcggccgct acaggtagac
     4441 c
//
