# Supplementary material for: Refactored genetic parts for modular assembly of the E. coli MccV type I secretion system used to screen class II microcin candidates from plant-associated bacteria
Source: BMC Biotechnol. 2026 Apr 3;26:66. doi: 10.1186/s12896-026-01148-8 (PMC13174018; doi:10.1186/s12896-026-01148-8)
Supplement: Supplementary file 1 — Supplementary Material 1 [file 12896_2026_1148_MOESM1_ESM.zip › Data S1. Plasmid sequences/Stage 1 assemblies/pBTK1154.gb]

LOCUS       piGEM23_1016            4249 bp ds-DNA     circular     17-JAN-2024
DEFINITION  .
FEATURES             Location/Qualifiers
     misc_feature    complement(1..26)
                     /label="terminator"
                     /ApEinfo_revcolor="#b4abac"
                     /ApEinfo_fwdcolor="#b4abac"
     rep_origin      1065..1610
                     /label="p15A ori"
                     /ApEinfo_revcolor="#f8d3a9"
                     /ApEinfo_fwdcolor="#f8d3a9"
                     /note="pLannotate"
                     /database="snapgene"
                     /identity="100.0"
                     /match_length="100.0"
                     /fragment="False"
                     /other="rep_origin"
     rep_origin      1698..1753
                     /label="RSF ori (fragment)"
                     /ApEinfo_revcolor="#ffef86"
                     /ApEinfo_fwdcolor="#ffef86"
                     /note="pLannotate"
                     /database="snapgene"
                     /identity="100.0"
                     /match_length="7.5"
                     /fragment="True"
                     /other="rep_origin"
     misc_feature    complement(1852..1878)
                     /label="bom (fragment)"
                     /ApEinfo_revcolor="#b7e6d7"
                     /ApEinfo_fwdcolor="#b7e6d7"
                     /note="pLannotate"
                     /database="snapgene"
                     /identity="96.3"
                     /match_length="19.1"
                     /fragment="True"
                     /other="misc_feature"
     mobile_element  complement(1872..1932)
                     /label="IS1 (fragment)"
                     /ApEinfo_revcolor="#b7e6d7"
                     /ApEinfo_fwdcolor="#b7e6d7"
                     /note="pLannotate"
                     /database="snapgene"
                     /identity="100.0"
                     /match_length="7.9"
                     /fragment="True"
                     /other="mobile_element"
     terminator      1955..2002
                     /label="fd terminator"
                     /ApEinfo_revcolor="#b1ff67"
                     /ApEinfo_fwdcolor="#b1ff67"
                     /note="pLannotate"
                     /database="snapgene"
                     /identity="98.0"
                     /match_length="100.0"
                     /fragment="False"
                     /other="terminator"
     misc_feature    2215..2220
                     /label="BsaI"
                     /ApEinfo_revcolor="#f58a5e"
                     /ApEinfo_fwdcolor="#f58a5e"
     misc_RNA        2294..2343
                     /label="sTRSV HHRz"
                     /ApEinfo_revcolor="#008000"
                     /ApEinfo_fwdcolor="#008000"
                     /note="note: hammerhead ribozyme from the tobacco ringspot virus satellite RNA (Khvorova et al., 2003)"
     misc_feature    3141..3164
                     /label="rho-ind. terminator"
                     /ApEinfo_revcolor="#f8d3a9"
                     /ApEinfo_fwdcolor="#f8d3a9"
ORIGIN
        1 aaaaaaaaaa aacacccgtt agggtgttca ataattggcc cgctcagaag aactcgtcaa
       61 gaaggcgata gaaggcgatg cgctgcgaat cgggagcggc gataccgtaa agcacgagga
      121 agcggtcagc ccattcgccg ccaagctctt cagcaatatc acgggtagcc aacgctatgt
      181 cctgatagcg gtccgccaca cccagccggc cacagtcgat gaatccagaa aagcggccat
      241 tttccaccat gatattcggc aagcaggcat cgccatgggt cacgacgaga tcctcgccgt
      301 cgggcatccg cgccttgagc ctggcgaaca gttcggctgg cgcgagcccc tgatgctctt
      361 cgtccagatc atcctgatcg acaagaccgg cttccatccg agtacgtgct cgctcgatgc
      421 gatgtttcgc ttggtggtcg aatgggcagg tagccggatc aagcgtatgc agccgccgca
      481 ttgcatcagc catgatggat actttctcgg caggagcaag gtgagatgac aggagatcct
      541 gccccggcac ttcgcccaat agcagccagt cccttcccgc ttcagtgaca acgtcgagca
      601 cagctgcgca aggaacgccc gtcgtggcca gccacgatag ccgcgctgcc tcgtcttgga
      661 gttcattcag ggcaccggac aggtcggtct tgacaaaaag aaccgggcgc ccctgcgctg
      721 acagccggaa cacggcggca tcagagcagc cgattgtctg ttgtgcccag tcatagccga
      781 atagcctctc cacccaagcg gccggagaac ctgcgtgcaa tccatcttgt tcaatcatgc
      841 gaaacgatcc tcatcctgtc tcttgatcag atcttgatcc cctgcgccat cagatccttg
      901 gcggcaagaa agccatccag tttactttgc agggcttccc aaccttacca gagggcgccc
      961 cagctggcaa ttccggttcg cttgctgtcc cgaggtgcta catttgaaga gataaattgc
     1021 actgaaatct agaaatattt tatctgatta ataagatgat cttcttgaga tcgttttggt
     1081 ctgcgcgtaa tctcttgctc tgaaaacgaa aaaaccgcct tgcagggcgg tttttcgaag
     1141 gttctctgag ctaccaactc tttgaaccga ggtaactggc ttggaggagc gcagtcacca
     1201 aaacttgtcc tttcagttta gccttaaccg gcgcatgact tcaagactaa ctcctctaaa
     1261 tcaattacca gtggctgctg ccagtggtgc ttttgcatgt ctttccgggt tggactcaag
     1321 acgatagtta ccggataagg cgcagcggtc ggactgaacg gggggttcgt gcatacagtc
     1381 cagcttggag cgaactgcct acccggaact gagtgtcagg cgtggaatga gacaaacgcg
     1441 gccataacag cggaatgaca ccggtaaacc gaaaggcagg aacaggagag cgcacgaggg
     1501 agccgccagg gggaaacgcc tggtatcttt atagtcctgt cgggtttcgc caccactgat
     1561 ttgagcgtca gatttcgtga tgcttgtcag gggggcggag cctatggaaa aacggctttg
     1621 ccgcggccct ctcacttccc tgttaagtat cttcctggca tcttccagga aatctccgcc
     1681 ccgttcgtaa gccatttccg ctcgccgcag tcgaacgacc gagcgtagcg agtcagtgag
     1741 cgaggaagcg gaatatatcc tgtatcacat attctgctga cgcaccggtg cagccttttt
     1801 tctcctgcca catgaagcac ttcactgaca ccctcatcag tgccaacata gtaagccagt
     1861 atacactccg ctagcgctga tgtccggcgg tgcttttgcc gttacgcacc accccgtcag
     1921 tagctgaaca ggccctcann nnnnnnnnnn nnnnnnnnnn nnnnnnnnnn nnnnnnnnnn
     1981 nnnnnnnnnn nnnnnnnnnn nnnnnnatga aaaaattatt attgcggccg cccctgaatt
     2041 cgcatctaga ctgatgagac gtggtagagc cacaaacagc cggtacaagc aacgatctcc
     2101 aggaccatct gaatcatgcg cggatgacac gaactcacga cggcgatcac agacattaac
     2161 ccacagtaca gacactgcga caacgtggca attcgtcgca atacaacggt ttctggtatc
     2221 ccgcttaacg atcgttggct gattggatcc aattgacagc tagctcagtc ctaggtacca
     2281 ttggatccaa tagctgtcac cggatgtgct ttccggtctg atgagtccgt gaggacgaaa
     2341 cagcctctac aaataatttt gtttaatact agagaaagag gggaaatact agTATGagta
     2401 aaggagaaga gcttttcaca ggagttgtcc caatcctcgt ggaattagac ggtgatgtta
     2461 atgggcacaa gttctctgtc agtggagagg gtgaaggcga cgcaacatat ggcaagctga
     2521 cccttaaatt tatttgcacc acgggtaaac tacctgttcc atggccaaca ctggtcacta
     2581 cgttcgggta tggggttcag tgctttgcgc gctacccaga tcacatgaaa cagcacgact
     2641 ttttcaagag tgcaatgccc gaaggctatg tacaggagag aaccatcttt tttaaggatg
     2701 acggcaacta taagacacgc gccgaagtga agttcgaggg tgataccctt gttaatagaa
     2761 tcgagttaaa gggtattgac tttaaggaag atggaaatat tttaggccac aaactggaat
     2821 ataactataa ctcccataat gtgtacatta tggccgacaa gcaaaagaac ggtatcaagg
     2881 ttaacttcaa gatcagacac aacattgagg atggaagcgt tcaactagcc gaccattacc
     2941 aacaaaacac cccaattggc gatgggcctg tgctgttacc agacaaccat tacctgtcca
     3001 ctcaatctgc cctttcgaaa gatcccaacg aaaagcgcga ccacatggtc cttcttgagt
     3061 ttgtcacggc tgctgggatt acacacggca tggatgaact atacaaataa atccctcggt
     3121 accaaattcc agaaaagagg cctcccgaaa ggggggcctt ttttcgtttt ggtccaatgg
     3181 cggcgcgcca tcgaatggtg caaaaccttt cgcggtatgg catgatagcg cccggaagag
     3241 agtcaattca ggggggtgaa taatggacat gcctcgtatt aaaccgggtc agcgtgttat
     3301 gatggcactg cgtaaaatga ttgcaagcgg tgaaatcaaa agtggtgaac gtattgcaga
     3361 aattccgacc gcagcagcac tgggtgttag ccgtatgccg gttcgtatcg cactgcgttc
     3421 actggaacaa gaaggtctgg ttgttcgtct gggtgcacgt ggttatgcag cccgtggtgt
     3481 tagcagcgat cagattcgtg atgcaattga agttcgtggt gttctggaag gttttgcagc
     3541 acgtcgtctg gcagaacgtg gtatgaccgc agaaacccat gcacgttttg ttgtactgat
     3601 tgcagaaggt gaagcactgt ttgcagccgg tcgcctgaat ggtgaagatc tggatcgtta
     3661 tgccgcatat aatcaggcat ttcatgatac cctggttagc gcagcaggta atggtgcagt
     3721 tgaaagcgca ctggcacgta atggttttga accgtttgca gcagccggtg cactggccct
     3781 ggatctgatg gacctgtctg ccgaatatga acatctgctg gcagcacatc gtcagcatca
     3841 ggcagttctg gatgcagtta gctgtggtga tgccgaaggt gcagaacgta ttatgcgtga
     3901 tcatgcactg gcagcaattc gtaatgcaaa agtttttgaa gcagcagcaa gcgcaggcgc
     3961 accgctgggt gcagcatggt caattcgtgc agattgataa ggatcctaat tggtaacgaa
     4021 tcagacaatt gacggctcga gggagtagGC TGgaaatctg ctcgtcagtg gtgctcacac
     4081 tgacgaatca tgtacagatc ataccgatga ctgcctggcg actcacaact aagcaagaca
     4141 gccggaacca gcgccggcga acaccactgc atatatggca tatcacaaca gtccacgtct
     4201 caagcagtta cagagatgtt acgaaccacg cggccgctac aggtagacc
//
