# Supplementary material for: Refactored genetic parts for modular assembly of the E. coli MccV type I secretion system used to screen class II microcin candidates from plant-associated bacteria
Source: BMC Biotechnol. 2026 Apr 3;26:66. doi: 10.1186/s12896-026-01148-8 (PMC13174018; doi:10.1186/s12896-026-01148-8)
Supplement: Supplementary file 1 — Supplementary Material 1 [file 12896_2026_1148_MOESM1_ESM.zip › Data S1. Plasmid sequences/Stage 1 assemblies/pBTK1174.gb]

LOCUS       pMccE15_PCin            4018 bp ds-DNA     circular     27-NOV-2025
DEFINITION  .
FEATURES             Location/Qualifiers
     misc_feature    complement(198..223)
                     /label="terminator"
                     /ApEinfo_revcolor="#b4abac"
                     /ApEinfo_fwdcolor="#b4abac"
     rep_origin      1262..1807
                     /label="p15A ori"
                     /ApEinfo_revcolor="#f8d3a9"
                     /ApEinfo_fwdcolor="#f8d3a9"
                     /note="pLannotate"
                     /database="snapgene"
                     /identity="100.0"
                     /match_length="100.0"
                     /fragment="False"
                     /other="rep_origin"
     rep_origin      1895..1950
                     /label="RSF ori (fragment)"
                     /ApEinfo_revcolor="#ffef86"
                     /ApEinfo_fwdcolor="#ffef86"
                     /note="pLannotate"
                     /database="snapgene"
                     /identity="100.0"
                     /match_length="7.5"
                     /fragment="True"
                     /other="rep_origin"
     misc_feature    complement(2049..2075)
                     /label="bom (fragment)"
                     /ApEinfo_revcolor="#b7e6d7"
                     /ApEinfo_fwdcolor="#b7e6d7"
                     /note="pLannotate"
                     /database="snapgene"
                     /identity="96.3"
                     /match_length="19.1"
                     /fragment="True"
                     /other="misc_feature"
     mobile_element  complement(2069..2129)
                     /label="IS1 (fragment)"
                     /ApEinfo_revcolor="#b7e6d7"
                     /ApEinfo_fwdcolor="#b7e6d7"
                     /note="pLannotate"
                     /database="snapgene"
                     /identity="100.0"
                     /match_length="7.9"
                     /fragment="True"
                     /other="mobile_element"
     terminator      2152..2199
                     /label="fd terminator"
                     /ApEinfo_revcolor="#b1ff67"
                     /ApEinfo_fwdcolor="#b1ff67"
                     /note="pLannotate"
                     /database="snapgene"
                     /identity="98.0"
                     /match_length="100.0"
                     /fragment="False"
                     /other="terminator"
     misc_feature    2439..2664
                     /label="Pcin"
                     /ApEinfo_revcolor="#b7e6d7"
                     /ApEinfo_fwdcolor="#b7e6d7"
     misc_RNA        2667..2716
                     /label="sTRSV HHRz"
                     /ApEinfo_revcolor="#85dae9"
                     /ApEinfo_fwdcolor="#85dae9"
                     /note="hammerhead ribozyme from the tobacco ringspot virus satellite RNA (Khvorova et al., 2003)"
     misc_feature    2740..2765
                     /label="RBS"
                     /ApEinfo_revcolor="#ff9ccd"
                     /ApEinfo_fwdcolor="#ff9ccd"
     misc_feature    3212..3967
                     /label="cinR"
                     /ApEinfo_revcolor="#75c6a9"
                     /ApEinfo_fwdcolor="#75c6a9"
ORIGIN
        1 gaaatctgct cgtcagtggt gctcacactg acgaatcatg tacagatcat accgatgact
       61 gcctggcgac tcacaactaa gcaagacagc cggaaccagc gccggcgaac accactgcat
      121 atatggcata tcacaacagt ccacgtctca agcagttaca gagatgttac gaaccacgcg
      181 gccgctacag gtagaccaaa aaaaaaaaac acccgttagg gtgttcaata attggcccgc
      241 tcagaagaac tcgtcaagaa ggcgatagaa ggcgatgcgc tgcgaatcgg gagcggcgat
      301 accgtaaagc acgaggaagc ggtcagccca ttcgccgcca agctcttcag caatatcacg
      361 ggtagccaac gctatgtcct gatagcggtc cgccacaccc agccggccac agtcgatgaa
      421 tccagaaaag cggccatttt ccaccatgat attcggcaag caggcatcgc catgggtcac
      481 gacgagatcc tcgccgtcgg gcatccgcgc cttgagcctg gcgaacagtt cggctggcgc
      541 gagcccctga tgctcttcgt ccagatcatc ctgatcgaca agaccggctt ccatccgagt
      601 acgtgctcgc tcgatgcgat gtttcgcttg gtggtcgaat gggcaggtag ccggatcaag
      661 cgtatgcagc cgccgcattg catcagccat gatggatact ttctcggcag gagcaaggtg
      721 agatgacagg agatcctgcc ccggcacttc gcccaatagc agccagtccc ttcccgcttc
      781 agtgacaacg tcgagcacag ctgcgcaagg aacgcccgtc gtggccagcc acgatagccg
      841 cgctgcctcg tcttggagtt cattcagggc accggacagg tcggtcttga caaaaagaac
      901 cgggcgcccc tgcgctgaca gccggaacac ggcggcatca gagcagccga ttgtctgttg
      961 tgcccagtca tagccgaata gcctctccac ccaagcggcc ggagaacctg cgtgcaatcc
     1021 atcttgttca atcatgcgaa acgatcctca tcctgtctct tgatcagatc ttgatcccct
     1081 gcgccatcag atccttggcg gcaagaaagc catccagttt actttgcagg gcttcccaac
     1141 cttaccagag ggcgccccag ctggcaattc cggttcgctt gctgtcccga ggtgctacat
     1201 ttgaagagat aaattgcact gaaatctaga aatattttat ctgattaata agatgatctt
     1261 cttgagatcg ttttggtctg cgcgtaatct cttgctctga aaacgaaaaa accgccttgc
     1321 agggcggttt ttcgaaggtt ctctgagcta ccaactcttt gaaccgaggt aactggcttg
     1381 gaggagcgca gtcaccaaaa cttgtccttt cagtttagcc ttaaccggcg catgacttca
     1441 agactaactc ctctaaatca attaccagtg gctgctgcca gtggtgcttt tgcatgtctt
     1501 tccgggttgg actcaagacg atagttaccg gataaggcgc agcggtcgga ctgaacgggg
     1561 ggttcgtgca tacagtccag cttggagcga actgcctacc cggaactgag tgtcaggcgt
     1621 ggaatgagac aaacgcggcc ataacagcgg aatgacaccg gtaaaccgaa aggcaggaac
     1681 aggagagcgc acgagggagc cgccaggggg aaacgcctgg tatctttata gtcctgtcgg
     1741 gtttcgccac cactgatttg agcgtcagat ttcgtgatgc ttgtcagggg ggcggagcct
     1801 atggaaaaac ggctttgccg cggccctctc acttccctgt taagtatctt cctggcatct
     1861 tccaggaaat ctccgccccg ttcgtaagcc atttccgctc gccgcagtcg aacgaccgag
     1921 cgtagcgagt cagtgagcga ggaagcggaa tatatcctgt atcacatatt ctgctgacgc
     1981 accggtgcag ccttttttct cctgccacat gaagcacttc actgacaccc tcatcagtgc
     2041 caacatagta agccagtata cactccgcta gcgctgatgt ccggcggtgc ttttgccgtt
     2101 acgcaccacc ccgtcagtag ctgaacaggc cctcannnnn nnnnnnnnnn nnnnnnnnnn
     2161 nnnnnnnnnn nnnnnnnnnn nnnnnnnnnn nnnnnnnnnn nnnatgaaaa aattattatt
     2221 gcggccgccc ctgaattcgc atctagactg atgagacgtg gtagagccac aaacagccgg
     2281 tacaagcaac gatctccagg accatctgaa tcatgcgcgg atgacacgaa ctcacgacgg
     2341 cgatcacaga cattaaccca cagtacagac actgcgacaa cgtggcaatt cgtcgcaata
     2401 caacggtttc tggtatcccg cttaacgatc gttggctgcc ctttgtgcgt ccaaacggac
     2461 gcacggcgct ctaaagcggg tcgcgatctt tcagattcgc tcctcgcgct ttcagtcttt
     2521 gttttggcgc atgtcgttat cgcaaaaccg ctgcacactt ttgcgcgaca tgctctgatc
     2581 cccctcatct gggggggcct atctgaggga atttccgatc cggctcgcct gaaccattct
     2641 gctttccacg aacttgaaaa cgctagctgt caccggatgt gctttccggt ctgatgagtc
     2701 cgtgaggacg aaacagcctc tacaaataat tttgtttaat actagagaaa gaggggaaat
     2761 actagTATGa gaactctgac tctaaatgaa ttagattctg tttctggTGG CGGTATTTTT
     2821 GCTGACCTTG GTTCCACAAT CGGCGGTGCC ATTGGTCGCA TCTTAGATCG GGGGACCGCT
     2881 GCGGGCGGTT TGACAACGGA TGCCAAGACT GCAGGCTCGA TCTTAGGATC TGGTATCGGC
     2941 AGTATTTTTG AGCTGGATAT TGTTTCCGCA GTCAGGAATA TAAGCAGTGG GATTTCTGCT
     3001 ATTGTGAATT TTGGTATCAG TGCCATTTCT CAGATTAGAG CGAAGAAAGC GTCAGTATAA
     3061 ATCCctcggt accaaattcc agaaaagagg cctcccgaaa ggggggcctt ttttcgtttt
     3121 ggtccaatgg cggcgcgcca tcgaatggcg caaaaccttt cgcggtatgg catgatagcg
     3181 cccggaagag agtcaattca gggtggtgaa tatgattgag aatacctata gcgaaaagtt
     3241 cgagtccgcg ttcgaacaga tcaaagcggc ggccaacgtg gatgccgcca tccgtattct
     3301 ccaggcggaa tataacctcg atttcgtcac ctaccatctc gcccagacaa tcgcgagcaa
     3361 gatcgattcg cccttcgtgc gcaccaccta tccggatgcc tgggtttccc gttacctcct
     3421 caactgctat gtgaaggtcg atccgatcat caagcagggc ttcgaacgcc agctgccctt
     3481 cgactggagc gaggtcgaac cgacgccgga ggcctatgcc atgctggtcg acgcccagaa
     3541 acacggcatc gatgacaatg gctactccat ccccgtcgcc gacaaggcgc agcgccgcgc
     3601 cctgctgtcg ctgaatgccc atataccggc cgacgaatgg accgagctcg tgcgccgctg
     3661 ccgcaatgag tggatcgaga tcgcccatct gatccaccgc aaggccgtat atgagctgca
     3721 tggcgaaaac gatccggtgc cggcattgtc gccgcgcgag atcgagtgtc tgcactggac
     3781 cgccctcggc aaggattaca aggatatttc ggtcatcctg ggcatatcag agcataccac
     3841 acgcgattac ctgaaaaccg cccgcttcag gctcggctgc accacgatct cggccgccgc
     3901 gtcgcgggct gttcaattgc gcatcatcaa tccctatagg atccgcatga cgcgacgtaa
     3961 ttggtaatag cctaattggt aacgaatcag acaattgacg gctcgaggga gtagGCTG
//
