# Supplementary material for: Refactored genetic parts for modular assembly of the E. coli MccV type I secretion system used to screen class II microcin candidates from plant-associated bacteria
Source: BMC Biotechnol. 2026 Apr 3;26:66. doi: 10.1186/s12896-026-01148-8 (PMC13174018; doi:10.1186/s12896-026-01148-8)
Supplement: Supplementary file 1 — Supplementary Material 1 [file 12896_2026_1148_MOESM1_ESM.zip › Data S1. Plasmid sequences/Stage 1 assemblies/pBTK1209.gb]

LOCUS       piGEM23_1034_(pMccV_-Cv 4036 bp ds-DNA     circular     10-APR-2024
DEFINITION  .
FEATURES             Location/Qualifiers
     misc_feature    complement(198..223)
                     /label="terminator"
                     /ApEinfo_revcolor="#b4abac"
                     /ApEinfo_fwdcolor="#b4abac"
     rep_origin      1262..1807
                     /label="p15A ori"
                     /ApEinfo_revcolor="#f8d3a9"
                     /ApEinfo_fwdcolor="#f8d3a9"
                     /note="pLannotate"
                     /database="snapgene"
                     /identity="100.0"
                     /match_length="100.0"
                     /fragment="False"
                     /other="rep_origin"
     rep_origin      1895..1950
                     /label="RSF ori (fragment)"
                     /ApEinfo_revcolor="#ffef86"
                     /ApEinfo_fwdcolor="#ffef86"
                     /note="pLannotate"
                     /database="snapgene"
                     /identity="100.0"
                     /match_length="7.5"
                     /fragment="True"
                     /other="rep_origin"
     misc_feature    complement(2049..2075)
                     /label="bom (fragment)"
                     /ApEinfo_revcolor="#b7e6d7"
                     /ApEinfo_fwdcolor="#b7e6d7"
                     /note="pLannotate"
                     /database="snapgene"
                     /identity="96.3"
                     /match_length="19.1"
                     /fragment="True"
                     /other="misc_feature"
     mobile_element  complement(2069..2129)
                     /label="IS1 (fragment)"
                     /ApEinfo_revcolor="#b7e6d7"
                     /ApEinfo_fwdcolor="#b7e6d7"
                     /note="pLannotate"
                     /database="snapgene"
                     /identity="100.0"
                     /match_length="7.9"
                     /fragment="True"
                     /other="mobile_element"
     terminator      2152..2199
                     /label="fd terminator"
                     /ApEinfo_revcolor="#b1ff67"
                     /ApEinfo_fwdcolor="#b1ff67"
                     /note="pLannotate"
                     /database="snapgene"
                     /identity="98.0"
                     /match_length="100.0"
                     /fragment="False"
                     /other="terminator"
     misc_feature    2439..2664
                     /label="Pcin"
                     /ApEinfo_revcolor="#b7e6d7"
                     /ApEinfo_fwdcolor="#b7e6d7"
     misc_RNA        2667..2716
                     /label="sTRSV HHRz"
                     /ApEinfo_revcolor="#85dae9"
                     /ApEinfo_fwdcolor="#85dae9"
                     /note="hammerhead ribozyme from the tobacco ringspot virus satellite RNA (Khvorova et al., 2003)"
     misc_feature    2740..2765
                     /label="RBS"
                     /ApEinfo_revcolor="#ff9ccd"
                     /ApEinfo_fwdcolor="#ff9ccd"
     misc_feature    2767..2811
                     /label="CvaC15"
                     /ApEinfo_revcolor="#ffef86"
                     /ApEinfo_fwdcolor="#ffef86"
     CDS             2767..3078
                     /ApEinfo_revcolor="#84b0dc"
                     /ApEinfo_fwdcolor="#84b0dc"
                     /translation="MRTLTLNELDSVSGGASGRDIAMAIGTLSGQFVAGGIGAAAGGVAGGAIYDYASTHKPNPAMSPSGLGGTIKQKPEGIPSEAWNYAAGRLCNWSPNNLSDVCL*"
     CDS             2812..3078
                     /label="cvaC"
                     /ApEinfo_revcolor="#85dae9"
                     /ApEinfo_fwdcolor="#85dae9"
                     /note="codon_start: 1 db_xref: GI: 222104813 db_xref: GeneID: 16191034 gene: cvaC locus_tag: MM1_0026 product: colicin V synthesis protein protein_id: YP_002539302.1 transl_table: 11 translation: MRTLTLNELDSVSGGASGRDIAMAIGTLSGQFVAGGIGAAAGGVAGGAIYDYASTHKPNPAMSPSGLGGTIKQKPEGIPSEAWNYAAGRLCNWSPNNLSDVCL*"
     misc_feature    3230..3985
                     /label="cinR"
                     /ApEinfo_revcolor="#75c6a9"
                     /ApEinfo_fwdcolor="#75c6a9"
ORIGIN
        1 gaaatctgct cgtcagtggt gctcacactg acgaatcatg tacagatcat accgatgact
       61 gcctggcgac tcacaactaa gcaagacagc cggaaccagc gccggcgaac accactgcat
      121 atatggcata tcacaacagt ccacgtctca agcagttaca gagatgttac gaaccacgcg
      181 gccgctacag gtagaccaaa aaaaaaaaac acccgttagg gtgttcaata attggcccgc
      241 tcagaagaac tcgtcaagaa ggcgatagaa ggcgatgcgc tgcgaatcgg gagcggcgat
      301 accgtaaagc acgaggaagc ggtcagccca ttcgccgcca agctcttcag caatatcacg
      361 ggtagccaac gctatgtcct gatagcggtc cgccacaccc agccggccac agtcgatgaa
      421 tccagaaaag cggccatttt ccaccatgat attcggcaag caggcatcgc catgggtcac
      481 gacgagatcc tcgccgtcgg gcatccgcgc cttgagcctg gcgaacagtt cggctggcgc
      541 gagcccctga tgctcttcgt ccagatcatc ctgatcgaca agaccggctt ccatccgagt
      601 acgtgctcgc tcgatgcgat gtttcgcttg gtggtcgaat gggcaggtag ccggatcaag
      661 cgtatgcagc cgccgcattg catcagccat gatggatact ttctcggcag gagcaaggtg
      721 agatgacagg agatcctgcc ccggcacttc gcccaatagc agccagtccc ttcccgcttc
      781 agtgacaacg tcgagcacag ctgcgcaagg aacgcccgtc gtggccagcc acgatagccg
      841 cgctgcctcg tcttggagtt cattcagggc accggacagg tcggtcttga caaaaagaac
      901 cgggcgcccc tgcgctgaca gccggaacac ggcggcatca gagcagccga ttgtctgttg
      961 tgcccagtca tagccgaata gcctctccac ccaagcggcc ggagaacctg cgtgcaatcc
     1021 atcttgttca atcatgcgaa acgatcctca tcctgtctct tgatcagatc ttgatcccct
     1081 gcgccatcag atccttggcg gcaagaaagc catccagttt actttgcagg gcttcccaac
     1141 cttaccagag ggcgccccag ctggcaattc cggttcgctt gctgtcccga ggtgctacat
     1201 ttgaagagat aaattgcact gaaatctaga aatattttat ctgattaata agatgatctt
     1261 cttgagatcg ttttggtctg cgcgtaatct cttgctctga aaacgaaaaa accgccttgc
     1321 agggcggttt ttcgaaggtt ctctgagcta ccaactcttt gaaccgaggt aactggcttg
     1381 gaggagcgca gtcaccaaaa cttgtccttt cagtttagcc ttaaccggcg catgacttca
     1441 agactaactc ctctaaatca attaccagtg gctgctgcca gtggtgcttt tgcatgtctt
     1501 tccgggttgg actcaagacg atagttaccg gataaggcgc agcggtcgga ctgaacgggg
     1561 ggttcgtgca tacagtccag cttggagcga actgcctacc cggaactgag tgtcaggcgt
     1621 ggaatgagac aaacgcggcc ataacagcgg aatgacaccg gtaaaccgaa aggcaggaac
     1681 aggagagcgc acgagggagc cgccaggggg aaacgcctgg tatctttata gtcctgtcgg
     1741 gtttcgccac cactgatttg agcgtcagat ttcgtgatgc ttgtcagggg ggcggagcct
     1801 atggaaaaac ggctttgccg cggccctctc acttccctgt taagtatctt cctggcatct
     1861 tccaggaaat ctccgccccg ttcgtaagcc atttccgctc gccgcagtcg aacgaccgag
     1921 cgtagcgagt cagtgagcga ggaagcggaa tatatcctgt atcacatatt ctgctgacgc
     1981 accggtgcag ccttttttct cctgccacat gaagcacttc actgacaccc tcatcagtgc
     2041 caacatagta agccagtata cactccgcta gcgctgatgt ccggcggtgc ttttgccgtt
     2101 acgcaccacc ccgtcagtag ctgaacaggc cctcannnnn nnnnnnnnnn nnnnnnnnnn
     2161 nnnnnnnnnn nnnnnnnnnn nnnnnnnnnn nnnnnnnnnn nnnatgaaaa aattattatt
     2221 gcggccgccc ctgaattcgc atctagactg atgagacgtg gtagagccac aaacagccgg
     2281 tacaagcaac gatctccagg accatctgaa tcatgcgcgg atgacacgaa ctcacgacgg
     2341 cgatcacaga cattaaccca cagtacagac actgcgacaa cgtggcaatt cgtcgcaata
     2401 caacggtttc tggtatcccg cttaacgatc gttggctgcc ctttgtgcgt ccaaacggac
     2461 gcacggcgct ctaaagcggg tcgcgatctt tcagattcgc tcctcgcgct ttcagtcttt
     2521 gttttggcgc atgtcgttat cgcaaaaccg ctgcacactt ttgcgcgaca tgctctgatc
     2581 cccctcatct gggggggcct atctgaggga atttccgatc cggctcgcct gaaccattct
     2641 gctttccacg aacttgaaaa cgctagctgt caccggatgt gctttccggt ctgatgagtc
     2701 cgtgaggacg aaacagcctc tacaaataat tttgtttaat actagagaaa gaggggaaat
     2761 actagTATGa gaactctgac tctaaatgaa ttagattctg tttctggTGG Cgcttcaggg
     2821 cgtgatattg cgatggctat aggaacacta tccgggcaat ttgttgcagg aggaattgga
     2881 gcagctgctg ggggtgtggc tggaggtgca atatatgact atgcatccac tcacaaacct
     2941 aatcctgcaa tgtctccatc cggtttaggg ggaacaatta agcaaaaacc cgaagggata
     3001 ccttcagaag catggaacta tgctgcggga agattgtgta attggagtcc aaataatctt
     3061 agtgatgttt gtttataaAT CCctcggtac caaattccag aaaagaggcc tcccgaaagg
     3121 ggggcctttt ttcgttttgg tccaatggcg gcgcgccatc gaatggcgca aaacctttcg
     3181 cggtatggca tgatagcgcc cggaagagag tcaattcagg gtggtgaata tgattgagaa
     3241 tacctatagc gaaaagttcg agtccgcgtt cgaacagatc aaagcggcgg ccaacgtgga
     3301 tgccgccatc cgtattctcc aggcggaata taacctcgat ttcgtcacct accatctcgc
     3361 ccagacaatc gcgagcaaga tcgattcgcc cttcgtgcgc accacctatc cggatgcctg
     3421 ggtttcccgt tacctcctca actgctatgt gaaggtcgat ccgatcatca agcagggctt
     3481 cgaacgccag ctgcccttcg actggagcga ggtcgaaccg acgccggagg cctatgccat
     3541 gctggtcgac gcccagaaac acggcatcga tgacaatggc tactccatcc ccgtcgccga
     3601 caaggcgcag cgccgcgccc tgctgtcgct gaatgcccat ataccggccg acgaatggac
     3661 cgagctcgtg cgccgctgcc gcaatgagtg gatcgagatc gcccatctga tccaccgcaa
     3721 ggccgtatat gagctgcatg gcgaaaacga tccggtgccg gcattgtcgc cgcgcgagat
     3781 cgagtgtctg cactggaccg ccctcggcaa ggattacaag gatatttcgg tcatcctggg
     3841 catatcagag cataccacac gcgattacct gaaaaccgcc cgcttcaggc tcggctgcac
     3901 cacgatctcg gccgccgcgt cgcgggctgt tcaattgcgc atcatcaatc cctataggat
     3961 ccgcatgacg cgacgtaatt ggtaatagcc taattggtaa cgaatcagac aattgacggc
     4021 tcgagggagt agGCTG
//
