# Supplementary material for: Refactored genetic parts for modular assembly of the E. coli MccV type I secretion system used to screen class II microcin candidates from plant-associated bacteria
Source: BMC Biotechnol. 2026 Apr 3;26:66. doi: 10.1186/s12896-026-01148-8 (PMC13174018; doi:10.1186/s12896-026-01148-8)
Supplement: Supplementary file 1 — Supplementary Material 1 [file 12896_2026_1148_MOESM1_ESM.zip › Data S1. Plasmid sequences/Stage 1 assemblies/pBTK1168.gb]

LOCUS       pMccP13_PCin            3970 bp ds-DNA     circular     27-NOV-2025
DEFINITION  .
FEATURES             Location/Qualifiers
     misc_feature    complement(198..223)
                     /label="terminator"
                     /ApEinfo_revcolor="#b4abac"
                     /ApEinfo_fwdcolor="#b4abac"
     rep_origin      1262..1807
                     /label="p15A ori"
                     /ApEinfo_revcolor="#f8d3a9"
                     /ApEinfo_fwdcolor="#f8d3a9"
                     /note="pLannotate"
                     /database="snapgene"
                     /identity="100.0"
                     /match_length="100.0"
                     /fragment="False"
                     /other="rep_origin"
     rep_origin      1895..1950
                     /label="RSF ori (fragment)"
                     /ApEinfo_revcolor="#ffef86"
                     /ApEinfo_fwdcolor="#ffef86"
                     /note="pLannotate"
                     /database="snapgene"
                     /identity="100.0"
                     /match_length="7.5"
                     /fragment="True"
                     /other="rep_origin"
     misc_feature    complement(2049..2075)
                     /label="bom (fragment)"
                     /ApEinfo_revcolor="#b7e6d7"
                     /ApEinfo_fwdcolor="#b7e6d7"
                     /note="pLannotate"
                     /database="snapgene"
                     /identity="96.3"
                     /match_length="19.1"
                     /fragment="True"
                     /other="misc_feature"
     mobile_element  complement(2069..2129)
                     /label="IS1 (fragment)"
                     /ApEinfo_revcolor="#b7e6d7"
                     /ApEinfo_fwdcolor="#b7e6d7"
                     /note="pLannotate"
                     /database="snapgene"
                     /identity="100.0"
                     /match_length="7.9"
                     /fragment="True"
                     /other="mobile_element"
     terminator      2152..2199
                     /label="fd terminator"
                     /ApEinfo_revcolor="#b1ff67"
                     /ApEinfo_fwdcolor="#b1ff67"
                     /note="pLannotate"
                     /database="snapgene"
                     /identity="98.0"
                     /match_length="100.0"
                     /fragment="False"
                     /other="terminator"
     misc_feature    2439..2664
                     /label="Pcin"
                     /ApEinfo_revcolor="#b7e6d7"
                     /ApEinfo_fwdcolor="#b7e6d7"
     misc_RNA        2667..2716
                     /label="sTRSV HHRz"
                     /ApEinfo_revcolor="#85dae9"
                     /ApEinfo_fwdcolor="#85dae9"
                     /note="hammerhead ribozyme from the tobacco ringspot virus satellite RNA (Khvorova et al., 2003)"
     misc_feature    2740..2765
                     /label="RBS"
                     /ApEinfo_revcolor="#ff9ccd"
                     /ApEinfo_fwdcolor="#ff9ccd"
     misc_feature    3164..3919
                     /label="cinR"
                     /ApEinfo_revcolor="#75c6a9"
                     /ApEinfo_fwdcolor="#75c6a9"
ORIGIN
        1 gaaatctgct cgtcagtggt gctcacactg acgaatcatg tacagatcat accgatgact
       61 gcctggcgac tcacaactaa gcaagacagc cggaaccagc gccggcgaac accactgcat
      121 atatggcata tcacaacagt ccacgtctca agcagttaca gagatgttac gaaccacgcg
      181 gccgctacag gtagaccaaa aaaaaaaaac acccgttagg gtgttcaata attggcccgc
      241 tcagaagaac tcgtcaagaa ggcgatagaa ggcgatgcgc tgcgaatcgg gagcggcgat
      301 accgtaaagc acgaggaagc ggtcagccca ttcgccgcca agctcttcag caatatcacg
      361 ggtagccaac gctatgtcct gatagcggtc cgccacaccc agccggccac agtcgatgaa
      421 tccagaaaag cggccatttt ccaccatgat attcggcaag caggcatcgc catgggtcac
      481 gacgagatcc tcgccgtcgg gcatccgcgc cttgagcctg gcgaacagtt cggctggcgc
      541 gagcccctga tgctcttcgt ccagatcatc ctgatcgaca agaccggctt ccatccgagt
      601 acgtgctcgc tcgatgcgat gtttcgcttg gtggtcgaat gggcaggtag ccggatcaag
      661 cgtatgcagc cgccgcattg catcagccat gatggatact ttctcggcag gagcaaggtg
      721 agatgacagg agatcctgcc ccggcacttc gcccaatagc agccagtccc ttcccgcttc
      781 agtgacaacg tcgagcacag ctgcgcaagg aacgcccgtc gtggccagcc acgatagccg
      841 cgctgcctcg tcttggagtt cattcagggc accggacagg tcggtcttga caaaaagaac
      901 cgggcgcccc tgcgctgaca gccggaacac ggcggcatca gagcagccga ttgtctgttg
      961 tgcccagtca tagccgaata gcctctccac ccaagcggcc ggagaacctg cgtgcaatcc
     1021 atcttgttca atcatgcgaa acgatcctca tcctgtctct tgatcagatc ttgatcccct
     1081 gcgccatcag atccttggcg gcaagaaagc catccagttt actttgcagg gcttcccaac
     1141 cttaccagag ggcgccccag ctggcaattc cggttcgctt gctgtcccga ggtgctacat
     1201 ttgaagagat aaattgcact gaaatctaga aatattttat ctgattaata agatgatctt
     1261 cttgagatcg ttttggtctg cgcgtaatct cttgctctga aaacgaaaaa accgccttgc
     1321 agggcggttt ttcgaaggtt ctctgagcta ccaactcttt gaaccgaggt aactggcttg
     1381 gaggagcgca gtcaccaaaa cttgtccttt cagtttagcc ttaaccggcg catgacttca
     1441 agactaactc ctctaaatca attaccagtg gctgctgcca gtggtgcttt tgcatgtctt
     1501 tccgggttgg actcaagacg atagttaccg gataaggcgc agcggtcgga ctgaacgggg
     1561 ggttcgtgca tacagtccag cttggagcga actgcctacc cggaactgag tgtcaggcgt
     1621 ggaatgagac aaacgcggcc ataacagcgg aatgacaccg gtaaaccgaa aggcaggaac
     1681 aggagagcgc acgagggagc cgccaggggg aaacgcctgg tatctttata gtcctgtcgg
     1741 gtttcgccac cactgatttg agcgtcagat ttcgtgatgc ttgtcagggg ggcggagcct
     1801 atggaaaaac ggctttgccg cggccctctc acttccctgt taagtatctt cctggcatct
     1861 tccaggaaat ctccgccccg ttcgtaagcc atttccgctc gccgcagtcg aacgaccgag
     1921 cgtagcgagt cagtgagcga ggaagcggaa tatatcctgt atcacatatt ctgctgacgc
     1981 accggtgcag ccttttttct cctgccacat gaagcacttc actgacaccc tcatcagtgc
     2041 caacatagta agccagtata cactccgcta gcgctgatgt ccggcggtgc ttttgccgtt
     2101 acgcaccacc ccgtcagtag ctgaacaggc cctcannnnn nnnnnnnnnn nnnnnnnnnn
     2161 nnnnnnnnnn nnnnnnnnnn nnnnnnnnnn nnnnnnnnnn nnnatgaaaa aattattatt
     2221 gcggccgccc ctgaattcgc atctagactg atgagacgtg gtagagccac aaacagccgg
     2281 tacaagcaac gatctccagg accatctgaa tcatgcgcgg atgacacgaa ctcacgacgg
     2341 cgatcacaga cattaaccca cagtacagac actgcgacaa cgtggcaatt cgtcgcaata
     2401 caacggtttc tggtatcccg cttaacgatc gttggctgcc ctttgtgcgt ccaaacggac
     2461 gcacggcgct ctaaagcggg tcgcgatctt tcagattcgc tcctcgcgct ttcagtcttt
     2521 gttttggcgc atgtcgttat cgcaaaaccg ctgcacactt ttgcgcgaca tgctctgatc
     2581 cccctcatct gggggggcct atctgaggga atttccgatc cggctcgcct gaaccattct
     2641 gctttccacg aacttgaaaa cgctagctgt caccggatgt gctttccggt ctgatgagtc
     2701 cgtgaggacg aaacagcctc tacaaataat tttgtttaat actagagaaa gaggggaaat
     2761 actagTATGa gaactctgac tctaaatgaa ttagattctg tttctggTGG CGGTGGTGCC
     2821 CCCGTGACTA CTGCTAATAA TGCAGGAGAA ATGGCTATTA TTGGTGCTAT TGCTGGCATC
     2881 CCAGGAGGTC CGTGGGGAGT TGTTGCTGGT GCTGTTGTAG GAGGTCTGGG CGCATCTTTG
     2941 CCTACCCCTC CAGTTCCTGC CCCACCTCCG CGTGTTTGTC ATATTGAACG CGGTTATCAG
     3001 GTCTGCATCT AAATCCctcg gtaccaaatt ccagaaaaga ggcctcccga aaggggggcc
     3061 ttttttcgtt ttggtccaat ggcggcgcgc catcgaatgg cgcaaaacct ttcgcggtat
     3121 ggcatgatag cgcccggaag agagtcaatt cagggtggtg aatatgattg agaataccta
     3181 tagcgaaaag ttcgagtccg cgttcgaaca gatcaaagcg gcggccaacg tggatgccgc
     3241 catccgtatt ctccaggcgg aatataacct cgatttcgtc acctaccatc tcgcccagac
     3301 aatcgcgagc aagatcgatt cgcccttcgt gcgcaccacc tatccggatg cctgggtttc
     3361 ccgttacctc ctcaactgct atgtgaaggt cgatccgatc atcaagcagg gcttcgaacg
     3421 ccagctgccc ttcgactgga gcgaggtcga accgacgccg gaggcctatg ccatgctggt
     3481 cgacgcccag aaacacggca tcgatgacaa tggctactcc atccccgtcg ccgacaaggc
     3541 gcagcgccgc gccctgctgt cgctgaatgc ccatataccg gccgacgaat ggaccgagct
     3601 cgtgcgccgc tgccgcaatg agtggatcga gatcgcccat ctgatccacc gcaaggccgt
     3661 atatgagctg catggcgaaa acgatccggt gccggcattg tcgccgcgcg agatcgagtg
     3721 tctgcactgg accgccctcg gcaaggatta caaggatatt tcggtcatcc tgggcatatc
     3781 agagcatacc acacgcgatt acctgaaaac cgcccgcttc aggctcggct gcaccacgat
     3841 ctcggccgcc gcgtcgcggg ctgttcaatt gcgcatcatc aatccctata ggatccgcat
     3901 gacgcgacgt aattggtaat agcctaattg gtaacgaatc agacaattga cggctcgagg
     3961 gagtagGCTG
//
