# Supplementary material for: Refactored genetic parts for modular assembly of the E. coli MccV type I secretion system used to screen class II microcin candidates from plant-associated bacteria
Source: BMC Biotechnol. 2026 Apr 3;26:66. doi: 10.1186/s12896-026-01148-8 (PMC13174018; doi:10.1186/s12896-026-01148-8)
Supplement: Supplementary file 1 — Supplementary Material 1 [file 12896_2026_1148_MOESM1_ESM.zip › Data S1. Plasmid sequences/Stage 1 assemblies/pBTK1173.gb]

LOCUS       pMccE14_PCin            4069 bp ds-DNA     circular     27-NOV-2025
DEFINITION  .
FEATURES             Location/Qualifiers
     misc_feature    complement(198..223)
                     /label="terminator"
                     /ApEinfo_revcolor="#b4abac"
                     /ApEinfo_fwdcolor="#b4abac"
     rep_origin      1262..1807
                     /label="p15A ori"
                     /ApEinfo_revcolor="#f8d3a9"
                     /ApEinfo_fwdcolor="#f8d3a9"
                     /note="pLannotate"
                     /database="snapgene"
                     /identity="100.0"
                     /match_length="100.0"
                     /fragment="False"
                     /other="rep_origin"
     rep_origin      1895..1950
                     /label="RSF ori (fragment)"
                     /ApEinfo_revcolor="#ffef86"
                     /ApEinfo_fwdcolor="#ffef86"
                     /note="pLannotate"
                     /database="snapgene"
                     /identity="100.0"
                     /match_length="7.5"
                     /fragment="True"
                     /other="rep_origin"
     misc_feature    complement(2049..2075)
                     /label="bom (fragment)"
                     /ApEinfo_revcolor="#b7e6d7"
                     /ApEinfo_fwdcolor="#b7e6d7"
                     /note="pLannotate"
                     /database="snapgene"
                     /identity="96.3"
                     /match_length="19.1"
                     /fragment="True"
                     /other="misc_feature"
     mobile_element  complement(2069..2129)
                     /label="IS1 (fragment)"
                     /ApEinfo_revcolor="#b7e6d7"
                     /ApEinfo_fwdcolor="#b7e6d7"
                     /note="pLannotate"
                     /database="snapgene"
                     /identity="100.0"
                     /match_length="7.9"
                     /fragment="True"
                     /other="mobile_element"
     terminator      2152..2199
                     /label="fd terminator"
                     /ApEinfo_revcolor="#b1ff67"
                     /ApEinfo_fwdcolor="#b1ff67"
                     /note="pLannotate"
                     /database="snapgene"
                     /identity="98.0"
                     /match_length="100.0"
                     /fragment="False"
                     /other="terminator"
     misc_feature    2439..2664
                     /label="Pcin"
                     /ApEinfo_revcolor="#b7e6d7"
                     /ApEinfo_fwdcolor="#b7e6d7"
     misc_RNA        2667..2716
                     /label="sTRSV HHRz"
                     /ApEinfo_revcolor="#85dae9"
                     /ApEinfo_fwdcolor="#85dae9"
                     /note="hammerhead ribozyme from the tobacco ringspot virus satellite RNA (Khvorova et al., 2003)"
     misc_feature    2740..2765
                     /label="RBS"
                     /ApEinfo_revcolor="#ff9ccd"
                     /ApEinfo_fwdcolor="#ff9ccd"
     misc_feature    3263..4018
                     /label="cinR"
                     /ApEinfo_revcolor="#75c6a9"
                     /ApEinfo_fwdcolor="#75c6a9"
ORIGIN
        1 gaaatctgct cgtcagtggt gctcacactg acgaatcatg tacagatcat accgatgact
       61 gcctggcgac tcacaactaa gcaagacagc cggaaccagc gccggcgaac accactgcat
      121 atatggcata tcacaacagt ccacgtctca agcagttaca gagatgttac gaaccacgcg
      181 gccgctacag gtagaccaaa aaaaaaaaac acccgttagg gtgttcaata attggcccgc
      241 tcagaagaac tcgtcaagaa ggcgatagaa ggcgatgcgc tgcgaatcgg gagcggcgat
      301 accgtaaagc acgaggaagc ggtcagccca ttcgccgcca agctcttcag caatatcacg
      361 ggtagccaac gctatgtcct gatagcggtc cgccacaccc agccggccac agtcgatgaa
      421 tccagaaaag cggccatttt ccaccatgat attcggcaag caggcatcgc catgggtcac
      481 gacgagatcc tcgccgtcgg gcatccgcgc cttgagcctg gcgaacagtt cggctggcgc
      541 gagcccctga tgctcttcgt ccagatcatc ctgatcgaca agaccggctt ccatccgagt
      601 acgtgctcgc tcgatgcgat gtttcgcttg gtggtcgaat gggcaggtag ccggatcaag
      661 cgtatgcagc cgccgcattg catcagccat gatggatact ttctcggcag gagcaaggtg
      721 agatgacagg agatcctgcc ccggcacttc gcccaatagc agccagtccc ttcccgcttc
      781 agtgacaacg tcgagcacag ctgcgcaagg aacgcccgtc gtggccagcc acgatagccg
      841 cgctgcctcg tcttggagtt cattcagggc accggacagg tcggtcttga caaaaagaac
      901 cgggcgcccc tgcgctgaca gccggaacac ggcggcatca gagcagccga ttgtctgttg
      961 tgcccagtca tagccgaata gcctctccac ccaagcggcc ggagaacctg cgtgcaatcc
     1021 atcttgttca atcatgcgaa acgatcctca tcctgtctct tgatcagatc ttgatcccct
     1081 gcgccatcag atccttggcg gcaagaaagc catccagttt actttgcagg gcttcccaac
     1141 cttaccagag ggcgccccag ctggcaattc cggttcgctt gctgtcccga ggtgctacat
     1201 ttgaagagat aaattgcact gaaatctaga aatattttat ctgattaata agatgatctt
     1261 cttgagatcg ttttggtctg cgcgtaatct cttgctctga aaacgaaaaa accgccttgc
     1321 agggcggttt ttcgaaggtt ctctgagcta ccaactcttt gaaccgaggt aactggcttg
     1381 gaggagcgca gtcaccaaaa cttgtccttt cagtttagcc ttaaccggcg catgacttca
     1441 agactaactc ctctaaatca attaccagtg gctgctgcca gtggtgcttt tgcatgtctt
     1501 tccgggttgg actcaagacg atagttaccg gataaggcgc agcggtcgga ctgaacgggg
     1561 ggttcgtgca tacagtccag cttggagcga actgcctacc cggaactgag tgtcaggcgt
     1621 ggaatgagac aaacgcggcc ataacagcgg aatgacaccg gtaaaccgaa aggcaggaac
     1681 aggagagcgc acgagggagc cgccaggggg aaacgcctgg tatctttata gtcctgtcgg
     1741 gtttcgccac cactgatttg agcgtcagat ttcgtgatgc ttgtcagggg ggcggagcct
     1801 atggaaaaac ggctttgccg cggccctctc acttccctgt taagtatctt cctggcatct
     1861 tccaggaaat ctccgccccg ttcgtaagcc atttccgctc gccgcagtcg aacgaccgag
     1921 cgtagcgagt cagtgagcga ggaagcggaa tatatcctgt atcacatatt ctgctgacgc
     1981 accggtgcag ccttttttct cctgccacat gaagcacttc actgacaccc tcatcagtgc
     2041 caacatagta agccagtata cactccgcta gcgctgatgt ccggcggtgc ttttgccgtt
     2101 acgcaccacc ccgtcagtag ctgaacaggc cctcannnnn nnnnnnnnnn nnnnnnnnnn
     2161 nnnnnnnnnn nnnnnnnnnn nnnnnnnnnn nnnnnnnnnn nnnatgaaaa aattattatt
     2221 gcggccgccc ctgaattcgc atctagactg atgagacgtg gtagagccac aaacagccgg
     2281 tacaagcaac gatctccagg accatctgaa tcatgcgcgg atgacacgaa ctcacgacgg
     2341 cgatcacaga cattaaccca cagtacagac actgcgacaa cgtggcaatt cgtcgcaata
     2401 caacggtttc tggtatcccg cttaacgatc gttggctgcc ctttgtgcgt ccaaacggac
     2461 gcacggcgct ctaaagcggg tcgcgatctt tcagattcgc tcctcgcgct ttcagtcttt
     2521 gttttggcgc atgtcgttat cgcaaaaccg ctgcacactt ttgcgcgaca tgctctgatc
     2581 cccctcatct gggggggcct atctgaggga atttccgatc cggctcgcct gaaccattct
     2641 gctttccacg aacttgaaaa cgctagctgt caccggatgt gctttccggt ctgatgagtc
     2701 cgtgaggacg aaacagcctc tacaaataat tttgtttaat actagagaaa gaggggaaat
     2761 actagTATGa gaactctgac tctaaatgaa ttagattctg tttctggTGG CGGGGCGAAT
     2821 ACATCTCATG ACATTAGTAT TGGTTCCCAC CATGGCGCTG CTGCACTTAA TGGTGGCGGT
     2881 GGGGCACCGC ATAGCTGTAA TAACTCTGCA GGTGCTGGCG CTATTATTGG GGCCCTGGCT
     2941 GGTCTACCGA TGGGCGCTGG AGGGGTTATT GCAGGTGCAG TCGCAGGTGC CGCACAGGCA
     3001 TCTTTGTCCT GCCCAAGTAA TAGCCCGTAC AGCAGTAATA GTGGCAATCA TAGTGGTTCG
     3061 CTTGGTGGCG ATGCTGACAG CAATAGTGTC AATGGTCAGT GTCATCCGTG AATCCctcgg
     3121 taccaaattc cagaaaagag gcctcccgaa aggggggcct tttttcgttt tggtccaatg
     3181 gcggcgcgcc atcgaatggc gcaaaacctt tcgcggtatg gcatgatagc gcccggaaga
     3241 gagtcaattc agggtggtga atatgattga gaatacctat agcgaaaagt tcgagtccgc
     3301 gttcgaacag atcaaagcgg cggccaacgt ggatgccgcc atccgtattc tccaggcgga
     3361 atataacctc gatttcgtca cctaccatct cgcccagaca atcgcgagca agatcgattc
     3421 gcccttcgtg cgcaccacct atccggatgc ctgggtttcc cgttacctcc tcaactgcta
     3481 tgtgaaggtc gatccgatca tcaagcaggg cttcgaacgc cagctgccct tcgactggag
     3541 cgaggtcgaa ccgacgccgg aggcctatgc catgctggtc gacgcccaga aacacggcat
     3601 cgatgacaat ggctactcca tccccgtcgc cgacaaggcg cagcgccgcg ccctgctgtc
     3661 gctgaatgcc catataccgg ccgacgaatg gaccgagctc gtgcgccgct gccgcaatga
     3721 gtggatcgag atcgcccatc tgatccaccg caaggccgta tatgagctgc atggcgaaaa
     3781 cgatccggtg ccggcattgt cgccgcgcga gatcgagtgt ctgcactgga ccgccctcgg
     3841 caaggattac aaggatattt cggtcatcct gggcatatca gagcatacca cacgcgatta
     3901 cctgaaaacc gcccgcttca ggctcggctg caccacgatc tcggccgccg cgtcgcgggc
     3961 tgttcaattg cgcatcatca atccctatag gatccgcatg acgcgacgta attggtaata
     4021 gcctaattgg taacgaatca gacaattgac ggctcgaggg agtagGCTG
//
