# Supplementary material for: Refactored genetic parts for modular assembly of the E. coli MccV type I secretion system used to screen class II microcin candidates from plant-associated bacteria
Source: BMC Biotechnol. 2026 Apr 3;26:66. doi: 10.1186/s12896-026-01148-8 (PMC13174018; doi:10.1186/s12896-026-01148-8)
Supplement: Supplementary file 1 — Supplementary Material 1 [file 12896_2026_1148_MOESM1_ESM.zip › Data S1. Plasmid sequences/Stage 1 assemblies/pBTK1180.gb]

LOCUS       pMccX09_PCin            3925 bp ds-DNA     circular     27-NOV-2025
DEFINITION  .
FEATURES             Location/Qualifiers
     misc_feature    complement(198..223)
                     /label="terminator"
                     /ApEinfo_revcolor="#b4abac"
                     /ApEinfo_fwdcolor="#b4abac"
     rep_origin      1262..1807
                     /label="p15A ori"
                     /ApEinfo_revcolor="#f8d3a9"
                     /ApEinfo_fwdcolor="#f8d3a9"
                     /note="pLannotate"
                     /database="snapgene"
                     /identity="100.0"
                     /match_length="100.0"
                     /fragment="False"
                     /other="rep_origin"
     rep_origin      1895..1950
                     /label="RSF ori (fragment)"
                     /ApEinfo_revcolor="#ffef86"
                     /ApEinfo_fwdcolor="#ffef86"
                     /note="pLannotate"
                     /database="snapgene"
                     /identity="100.0"
                     /match_length="7.5"
                     /fragment="True"
                     /other="rep_origin"
     misc_feature    complement(2049..2075)
                     /label="bom (fragment)"
                     /ApEinfo_revcolor="#b7e6d7"
                     /ApEinfo_fwdcolor="#b7e6d7"
                     /note="pLannotate"
                     /database="snapgene"
                     /identity="96.3"
                     /match_length="19.1"
                     /fragment="True"
                     /other="misc_feature"
     mobile_element  complement(2069..2129)
                     /label="IS1 (fragment)"
                     /ApEinfo_revcolor="#b7e6d7"
                     /ApEinfo_fwdcolor="#b7e6d7"
                     /note="pLannotate"
                     /database="snapgene"
                     /identity="100.0"
                     /match_length="7.9"
                     /fragment="True"
                     /other="mobile_element"
     terminator      2152..2199
                     /label="fd terminator"
                     /ApEinfo_revcolor="#b1ff67"
                     /ApEinfo_fwdcolor="#b1ff67"
                     /note="pLannotate"
                     /database="snapgene"
                     /identity="98.0"
                     /match_length="100.0"
                     /fragment="False"
                     /other="terminator"
     misc_feature    2439..2664
                     /label="Pcin"
                     /ApEinfo_revcolor="#b7e6d7"
                     /ApEinfo_fwdcolor="#b7e6d7"
     misc_RNA        2667..2716
                     /label="sTRSV HHRz"
                     /ApEinfo_revcolor="#85dae9"
                     /ApEinfo_fwdcolor="#85dae9"
                     /note="hammerhead ribozyme from the tobacco ringspot virus satellite RNA (Khvorova et al., 2003)"
     misc_feature    2740..2765
                     /label="RBS"
                     /ApEinfo_revcolor="#ff9ccd"
                     /ApEinfo_fwdcolor="#ff9ccd"
     misc_feature    3119..3874
                     /label="cinR"
                     /ApEinfo_revcolor="#75c6a9"
                     /ApEinfo_fwdcolor="#75c6a9"
ORIGIN
        1 gaaatctgct cgtcagtggt gctcacactg acgaatcatg tacagatcat accgatgact
       61 gcctggcgac tcacaactaa gcaagacagc cggaaccagc gccggcgaac accactgcat
      121 atatggcata tcacaacagt ccacgtctca agcagttaca gagatgttac gaaccacgcg
      181 gccgctacag gtagaccaaa aaaaaaaaac acccgttagg gtgttcaata attggcccgc
      241 tcagaagaac tcgtcaagaa ggcgatagaa ggcgatgcgc tgcgaatcgg gagcggcgat
      301 accgtaaagc acgaggaagc ggtcagccca ttcgccgcca agctcttcag caatatcacg
      361 ggtagccaac gctatgtcct gatagcggtc cgccacaccc agccggccac agtcgatgaa
      421 tccagaaaag cggccatttt ccaccatgat attcggcaag caggcatcgc catgggtcac
      481 gacgagatcc tcgccgtcgg gcatccgcgc cttgagcctg gcgaacagtt cggctggcgc
      541 gagcccctga tgctcttcgt ccagatcatc ctgatcgaca agaccggctt ccatccgagt
      601 acgtgctcgc tcgatgcgat gtttcgcttg gtggtcgaat gggcaggtag ccggatcaag
      661 cgtatgcagc cgccgcattg catcagccat gatggatact ttctcggcag gagcaaggtg
      721 agatgacagg agatcctgcc ccggcacttc gcccaatagc agccagtccc ttcccgcttc
      781 agtgacaacg tcgagcacag ctgcgcaagg aacgcccgtc gtggccagcc acgatagccg
      841 cgctgcctcg tcttggagtt cattcagggc accggacagg tcggtcttga caaaaagaac
      901 cgggcgcccc tgcgctgaca gccggaacac ggcggcatca gagcagccga ttgtctgttg
      961 tgcccagtca tagccgaata gcctctccac ccaagcggcc ggagaacctg cgtgcaatcc
     1021 atcttgttca atcatgcgaa acgatcctca tcctgtctct tgatcagatc ttgatcccct
     1081 gcgccatcag atccttggcg gcaagaaagc catccagttt actttgcagg gcttcccaac
     1141 cttaccagag ggcgccccag ctggcaattc cggttcgctt gctgtcccga ggtgctacat
     1201 ttgaagagat aaattgcact gaaatctaga aatattttat ctgattaata agatgatctt
     1261 cttgagatcg ttttggtctg cgcgtaatct cttgctctga aaacgaaaaa accgccttgc
     1321 agggcggttt ttcgaaggtt ctctgagcta ccaactcttt gaaccgaggt aactggcttg
     1381 gaggagcgca gtcaccaaaa cttgtccttt cagtttagcc ttaaccggcg catgacttca
     1441 agactaactc ctctaaatca attaccagtg gctgctgcca gtggtgcttt tgcatgtctt
     1501 tccgggttgg actcaagacg atagttaccg gataaggcgc agcggtcgga ctgaacgggg
     1561 ggttcgtgca tacagtccag cttggagcga actgcctacc cggaactgag tgtcaggcgt
     1621 ggaatgagac aaacgcggcc ataacagcgg aatgacaccg gtaaaccgaa aggcaggaac
     1681 aggagagcgc acgagggagc cgccaggggg aaacgcctgg tatctttata gtcctgtcgg
     1741 gtttcgccac cactgatttg agcgtcagat ttcgtgatgc ttgtcagggg ggcggagcct
     1801 atggaaaaac ggctttgccg cggccctctc acttccctgt taagtatctt cctggcatct
     1861 tccaggaaat ctccgccccg ttcgtaagcc atttccgctc gccgcagtcg aacgaccgag
     1921 cgtagcgagt cagtgagcga ggaagcggaa tatatcctgt atcacatatt ctgctgacgc
     1981 accggtgcag ccttttttct cctgccacat gaagcacttc actgacaccc tcatcagtgc
     2041 caacatagta agccagtata cactccgcta gcgctgatgt ccggcggtgc ttttgccgtt
     2101 acgcaccacc ccgtcagtag ctgaacaggc cctcannnnn nnnnnnnnnn nnnnnnnnnn
     2161 nnnnnnnnnn nnnnnnnnnn nnnnnnnnnn nnnnnnnnnn nnnatgaaaa aattattatt
     2221 gcggccgccc ctgaattcgc atctagactg atgagacgtg gtagagccac aaacagccgg
     2281 tacaagcaac gatctccagg accatctgaa tcatgcgcgg atgacacgaa ctcacgacgg
     2341 cgatcacaga cattaaccca cagtacagac actgcgacaa cgtggcaatt cgtcgcaata
     2401 caacggtttc tggtatcccg cttaacgatc gttggctgcc ctttgtgcgt ccaaacggac
     2461 gcacggcgct ctaaagcggg tcgcgatctt tcagattcgc tcctcgcgct ttcagtcttt
     2521 gttttggcgc atgtcgttat cgcaaaaccg ctgcacactt ttgcgcgaca tgctctgatc
     2581 cccctcatct gggggggcct atctgaggga atttccgatc cggctcgcct gaaccattct
     2641 gctttccacg aacttgaaaa cgctagctgt caccggatgt gctttccggt ctgatgagtc
     2701 cgtgaggacg aaacagcctc tacaaataat tttgtttaat actagagaaa gaggggaaat
     2761 actagTATGa gaactctgac tctaaatgaa ttagattctg tttctggTGG CATGAGTGAC
     2821 GGGCAGACGT CGGCGGTATA TGCGGGAGTT GCTTCAGCTT ATGCCGGCGC AGCGGCCATT
     2881 CCCAGTCCAC TTTCGCCGGT CCTTGGTCTT ATTGCAGGCG CGTCAGGGGT CGCGGCAGCC
     2941 TACTACGCCT ATAAGGCAGC AAACTAAATC Cctcggtacc aaattccaga aaagaggcct
     3001 cccgaaaggg gggccttttt tcgttttggt ccaatggcgg cgcgccatcg aatggcgcaa
     3061 aacctttcgc ggtatggcat gatagcgccc ggaagagagt caattcaggg tggtgaatat
     3121 gattgagaat acctatagcg aaaagttcga gtccgcgttc gaacagatca aagcggcggc
     3181 caacgtggat gccgccatcc gtattctcca ggcggaatat aacctcgatt tcgtcaccta
     3241 ccatctcgcc cagacaatcg cgagcaagat cgattcgccc ttcgtgcgca ccacctatcc
     3301 ggatgcctgg gtttcccgtt acctcctcaa ctgctatgtg aaggtcgatc cgatcatcaa
     3361 gcagggcttc gaacgccagc tgcccttcga ctggagcgag gtcgaaccga cgccggaggc
     3421 ctatgccatg ctggtcgacg cccagaaaca cggcatcgat gacaatggct actccatccc
     3481 cgtcgccgac aaggcgcagc gccgcgccct gctgtcgctg aatgcccata taccggccga
     3541 cgaatggacc gagctcgtgc gccgctgccg caatgagtgg atcgagatcg cccatctgat
     3601 ccaccgcaag gccgtatatg agctgcatgg cgaaaacgat ccggtgccgg cattgtcgcc
     3661 gcgcgagatc gagtgtctgc actggaccgc cctcggcaag gattacaagg atatttcggt
     3721 catcctgggc atatcagagc ataccacacg cgattacctg aaaaccgccc gcttcaggct
     3781 cggctgcacc acgatctcgg ccgccgcgtc gcgggctgtt caattgcgca tcatcaatcc
     3841 ctataggatc cgcatgacgc gacgtaattg gtaatagcct aattggtaac gaatcagaca
     3901 attgacggct cgagggagta gGCTG
//
