# Supplementary material for: Refactored genetic parts for modular assembly of the E. coli MccV type I secretion system used to screen class II microcin candidates from plant-associated bacteria
Source: BMC Biotechnol. 2026 Apr 3;26:66. doi: 10.1186/s12896-026-01148-8 (PMC13174018; doi:10.1186/s12896-026-01148-8)
Supplement: Supplementary file 1 — Supplementary Material 1 [file 12896_2026_1148_MOESM1_ESM.zip › Data S1. Plasmid sequences/Stage 1 assemblies/pBTK1167.gb]

LOCUS       pMccP12_PCin            4036 bp ds-DNA     circular     27-NOV-2025
DEFINITION  .
FEATURES             Location/Qualifiers
     misc_feature    complement(198..223)
                     /label="terminator"
                     /ApEinfo_revcolor="#b4abac"
                     /ApEinfo_fwdcolor="#b4abac"
     rep_origin      1262..1807
                     /label="p15A ori"
                     /ApEinfo_revcolor="#f8d3a9"
                     /ApEinfo_fwdcolor="#f8d3a9"
                     /note="pLannotate"
                     /database="snapgene"
                     /identity="100.0"
                     /match_length="100.0"
                     /fragment="False"
                     /other="rep_origin"
     rep_origin      1895..1950
                     /label="RSF ori (fragment)"
                     /ApEinfo_revcolor="#ffef86"
                     /ApEinfo_fwdcolor="#ffef86"
                     /note="pLannotate"
                     /database="snapgene"
                     /identity="100.0"
                     /match_length="7.5"
                     /fragment="True"
                     /other="rep_origin"
     misc_feature    complement(2049..2075)
                     /label="bom (fragment)"
                     /ApEinfo_revcolor="#b7e6d7"
                     /ApEinfo_fwdcolor="#b7e6d7"
                     /note="pLannotate"
                     /database="snapgene"
                     /identity="96.3"
                     /match_length="19.1"
                     /fragment="True"
                     /other="misc_feature"
     mobile_element  complement(2069..2129)
                     /label="IS1 (fragment)"
                     /ApEinfo_revcolor="#b7e6d7"
                     /ApEinfo_fwdcolor="#b7e6d7"
                     /note="pLannotate"
                     /database="snapgene"
                     /identity="100.0"
                     /match_length="7.9"
                     /fragment="True"
                     /other="mobile_element"
     terminator      2152..2199
                     /label="fd terminator"
                     /ApEinfo_revcolor="#b1ff67"
                     /ApEinfo_fwdcolor="#b1ff67"
                     /note="pLannotate"
                     /database="snapgene"
                     /identity="98.0"
                     /match_length="100.0"
                     /fragment="False"
                     /other="terminator"
     misc_feature    2439..2664
                     /label="Pcin"
                     /ApEinfo_revcolor="#b7e6d7"
                     /ApEinfo_fwdcolor="#b7e6d7"
     misc_RNA        2667..2716
                     /label="sTRSV HHRz"
                     /ApEinfo_revcolor="#85dae9"
                     /ApEinfo_fwdcolor="#85dae9"
                     /note="hammerhead ribozyme from the tobacco ringspot virus satellite RNA (Khvorova et al., 2003)"
     misc_feature    2740..2765
                     /label="RBS"
                     /ApEinfo_revcolor="#ff9ccd"
                     /ApEinfo_fwdcolor="#ff9ccd"
     misc_feature    3230..3985
                     /label="cinR"
                     /ApEinfo_revcolor="#75c6a9"
                     /ApEinfo_fwdcolor="#75c6a9"
ORIGIN
        1 gaaatctgct cgtcagtggt gctcacactg acgaatcatg tacagatcat accgatgact
       61 gcctggcgac tcacaactaa gcaagacagc cggaaccagc gccggcgaac accactgcat
      121 atatggcata tcacaacagt ccacgtctca agcagttaca gagatgttac gaaccacgcg
      181 gccgctacag gtagaccaaa aaaaaaaaac acccgttagg gtgttcaata attggcccgc
      241 tcagaagaac tcgtcaagaa ggcgatagaa ggcgatgcgc tgcgaatcgg gagcggcgat
      301 accgtaaagc acgaggaagc ggtcagccca ttcgccgcca agctcttcag caatatcacg
      361 ggtagccaac gctatgtcct gatagcggtc cgccacaccc agccggccac agtcgatgaa
      421 tccagaaaag cggccatttt ccaccatgat attcggcaag caggcatcgc catgggtcac
      481 gacgagatcc tcgccgtcgg gcatccgcgc cttgagcctg gcgaacagtt cggctggcgc
      541 gagcccctga tgctcttcgt ccagatcatc ctgatcgaca agaccggctt ccatccgagt
      601 acgtgctcgc tcgatgcgat gtttcgcttg gtggtcgaat gggcaggtag ccggatcaag
      661 cgtatgcagc cgccgcattg catcagccat gatggatact ttctcggcag gagcaaggtg
      721 agatgacagg agatcctgcc ccggcacttc gcccaatagc agccagtccc ttcccgcttc
      781 agtgacaacg tcgagcacag ctgcgcaagg aacgcccgtc gtggccagcc acgatagccg
      841 cgctgcctcg tcttggagtt cattcagggc accggacagg tcggtcttga caaaaagaac
      901 cgggcgcccc tgcgctgaca gccggaacac ggcggcatca gagcagccga ttgtctgttg
      961 tgcccagtca tagccgaata gcctctccac ccaagcggcc ggagaacctg cgtgcaatcc
     1021 atcttgttca atcatgcgaa acgatcctca tcctgtctct tgatcagatc ttgatcccct
     1081 gcgccatcag atccttggcg gcaagaaagc catccagttt actttgcagg gcttcccaac
     1141 cttaccagag ggcgccccag ctggcaattc cggttcgctt gctgtcccga ggtgctacat
     1201 ttgaagagat aaattgcact gaaatctaga aatattttat ctgattaata agatgatctt
     1261 cttgagatcg ttttggtctg cgcgtaatct cttgctctga aaacgaaaaa accgccttgc
     1321 agggcggttt ttcgaaggtt ctctgagcta ccaactcttt gaaccgaggt aactggcttg
     1381 gaggagcgca gtcaccaaaa cttgtccttt cagtttagcc ttaaccggcg catgacttca
     1441 agactaactc ctctaaatca attaccagtg gctgctgcca gtggtgcttt tgcatgtctt
     1501 tccgggttgg actcaagacg atagttaccg gataaggcgc agcggtcgga ctgaacgggg
     1561 ggttcgtgca tacagtccag cttggagcga actgcctacc cggaactgag tgtcaggcgt
     1621 ggaatgagac aaacgcggcc ataacagcgg aatgacaccg gtaaaccgaa aggcaggaac
     1681 aggagagcgc acgagggagc cgccaggggg aaacgcctgg tatctttata gtcctgtcgg
     1741 gtttcgccac cactgatttg agcgtcagat ttcgtgatgc ttgtcagggg ggcggagcct
     1801 atggaaaaac ggctttgccg cggccctctc acttccctgt taagtatctt cctggcatct
     1861 tccaggaaat ctccgccccg ttcgtaagcc atttccgctc gccgcagtcg aacgaccgag
     1921 cgtagcgagt cagtgagcga ggaagcggaa tatatcctgt atcacatatt ctgctgacgc
     1981 accggtgcag ccttttttct cctgccacat gaagcacttc actgacaccc tcatcagtgc
     2041 caacatagta agccagtata cactccgcta gcgctgatgt ccggcggtgc ttttgccgtt
     2101 acgcaccacc ccgtcagtag ctgaacaggc cctcannnnn nnnnnnnnnn nnnnnnnnnn
     2161 nnnnnnnnnn nnnnnnnnnn nnnnnnnnnn nnnnnnnnnn nnnatgaaaa aattattatt
     2221 gcggccgccc ctgaattcgc atctagactg atgagacgtg gtagagccac aaacagccgg
     2281 tacaagcaac gatctccagg accatctgaa tcatgcgcgg atgacacgaa ctcacgacgg
     2341 cgatcacaga cattaaccca cagtacagac actgcgacaa cgtggcaatt cgtcgcaata
     2401 caacggtttc tggtatcccg cttaacgatc gttggctgcc ctttgtgcgt ccaaacggac
     2461 gcacggcgct ctaaagcggg tcgcgatctt tcagattcgc tcctcgcgct ttcagtcttt
     2521 gttttggcgc atgtcgttat cgcaaaaccg ctgcacactt ttgcgcgaca tgctctgatc
     2581 cccctcatct gggggggcct atctgaggga atttccgatc cggctcgcct gaaccattct
     2641 gctttccacg aacttgaaaa cgctagctgt caccggatgt gctttccggt ctgatgagtc
     2701 cgtgaggacg aaacagcctc tacaaataat tttgtttaat actagagaaa gaggggaaat
     2761 actagTATGa gaactctgac tctaaatgaa ttagattctg tttctggTGG CAATGCAAAC
     2821 TCAGGTTATG AAGGTGGAAG CTCAAATCAC AGGGGTTCTG CCCCCGCCAC CTGTGCAAAC
     2881 CGCGCCGGTG TATCTGCAAT TATCGGTGGA ATGCGGGGTG CTTTGGGTGG TACGCCTGCA
     2941 TCTGTAGTGG TAGGTGCGGT TGTTGCTGGA GTAGGGACGG CGATTGCCTG CGCGCCTGAT
     3001 CGTGGAAGTC AGAATGGCGG TGGTAATTTC GGCGGCGATC ATAACGCTAA CAGTGTTAAC
     3061 GGACAGTGTC ACTGGTGAAT CCctcggtac caaattccag aaaagaggcc tcccgaaagg
     3121 ggggcctttt ttcgttttgg tccaatggcg gcgcgccatc gaatggcgca aaacctttcg
     3181 cggtatggca tgatagcgcc cggaagagag tcaattcagg gtggtgaata tgattgagaa
     3241 tacctatagc gaaaagttcg agtccgcgtt cgaacagatc aaagcggcgg ccaacgtgga
     3301 tgccgccatc cgtattctcc aggcggaata taacctcgat ttcgtcacct accatctcgc
     3361 ccagacaatc gcgagcaaga tcgattcgcc cttcgtgcgc accacctatc cggatgcctg
     3421 ggtttcccgt tacctcctca actgctatgt gaaggtcgat ccgatcatca agcagggctt
     3481 cgaacgccag ctgcccttcg actggagcga ggtcgaaccg acgccggagg cctatgccat
     3541 gctggtcgac gcccagaaac acggcatcga tgacaatggc tactccatcc ccgtcgccga
     3601 caaggcgcag cgccgcgccc tgctgtcgct gaatgcccat ataccggccg acgaatggac
     3661 cgagctcgtg cgccgctgcc gcaatgagtg gatcgagatc gcccatctga tccaccgcaa
     3721 ggccgtatat gagctgcatg gcgaaaacga tccggtgccg gcattgtcgc cgcgcgagat
     3781 cgagtgtctg cactggaccg ccctcggcaa ggattacaag gatatttcgg tcatcctggg
     3841 catatcagag cataccacac gcgattacct gaaaaccgcc cgcttcaggc tcggctgcac
     3901 cacgatctcg gccgccgcgt cgcgggctgt tcaattgcgc atcatcaatc cctataggat
     3961 ccgcatgacg cgacgtaatt ggtaatagcc taattggtaa cgaatcagac aattgacggc
     4021 tcgagggagt agGCTG
//
