# Supplementary material for: Refactored genetic parts for modular assembly of the E. coli MccV type I secretion system used to screen class II microcin candidates from plant-associated bacteria
Source: BMC Biotechnol. 2026 Apr 3;26:66. doi: 10.1186/s12896-026-01148-8 (PMC13174018; doi:10.1186/s12896-026-01148-8)
Supplement: Supplementary file 1 — Supplementary Material 1 [file 12896_2026_1148_MOESM1_ESM.zip › Data S1. Plasmid sequences/Stage 1 assemblies/pBTK1166.gb]

LOCUS       pMccP11_PCin            4000 bp ds-DNA     circular     27-NOV-2025
DEFINITION  .
FEATURES             Location/Qualifiers
     misc_feature    complement(198..223)
                     /label="terminator"
                     /ApEinfo_revcolor="#b4abac"
                     /ApEinfo_fwdcolor="#b4abac"
     rep_origin      1262..1807
                     /label="p15A ori"
                     /ApEinfo_revcolor="#f8d3a9"
                     /ApEinfo_fwdcolor="#f8d3a9"
                     /note="pLannotate"
                     /database="snapgene"
                     /identity="100.0"
                     /match_length="100.0"
                     /fragment="False"
                     /other="rep_origin"
     rep_origin      1895..1950
                     /label="RSF ori (fragment)"
                     /ApEinfo_revcolor="#ffef86"
                     /ApEinfo_fwdcolor="#ffef86"
                     /note="pLannotate"
                     /database="snapgene"
                     /identity="100.0"
                     /match_length="7.5"
                     /fragment="True"
                     /other="rep_origin"
     misc_feature    complement(2049..2075)
                     /label="bom (fragment)"
                     /ApEinfo_revcolor="#b7e6d7"
                     /ApEinfo_fwdcolor="#b7e6d7"
                     /note="pLannotate"
                     /database="snapgene"
                     /identity="96.3"
                     /match_length="19.1"
                     /fragment="True"
                     /other="misc_feature"
     mobile_element  complement(2069..2129)
                     /label="IS1 (fragment)"
                     /ApEinfo_revcolor="#b7e6d7"
                     /ApEinfo_fwdcolor="#b7e6d7"
                     /note="pLannotate"
                     /database="snapgene"
                     /identity="100.0"
                     /match_length="7.9"
                     /fragment="True"
                     /other="mobile_element"
     terminator      2152..2199
                     /label="fd terminator"
                     /ApEinfo_revcolor="#b1ff67"
                     /ApEinfo_fwdcolor="#b1ff67"
                     /note="pLannotate"
                     /database="snapgene"
                     /identity="98.0"
                     /match_length="100.0"
                     /fragment="False"
                     /other="terminator"
     misc_feature    2439..2664
                     /label="Pcin"
                     /ApEinfo_revcolor="#b7e6d7"
                     /ApEinfo_fwdcolor="#b7e6d7"
     misc_RNA        2667..2716
                     /label="sTRSV HHRz"
                     /ApEinfo_revcolor="#85dae9"
                     /ApEinfo_fwdcolor="#85dae9"
                     /note="hammerhead ribozyme from the tobacco ringspot virus satellite RNA (Khvorova et al., 2003)"
     misc_feature    2740..2765
                     /label="RBS"
                     /ApEinfo_revcolor="#ff9ccd"
                     /ApEinfo_fwdcolor="#ff9ccd"
     misc_feature    3194..3949
                     /label="cinR"
                     /ApEinfo_revcolor="#75c6a9"
                     /ApEinfo_fwdcolor="#75c6a9"
ORIGIN
        1 gaaatctgct cgtcagtggt gctcacactg acgaatcatg tacagatcat accgatgact
       61 gcctggcgac tcacaactaa gcaagacagc cggaaccagc gccggcgaac accactgcat
      121 atatggcata tcacaacagt ccacgtctca agcagttaca gagatgttac gaaccacgcg
      181 gccgctacag gtagaccaaa aaaaaaaaac acccgttagg gtgttcaata attggcccgc
      241 tcagaagaac tcgtcaagaa ggcgatagaa ggcgatgcgc tgcgaatcgg gagcggcgat
      301 accgtaaagc acgaggaagc ggtcagccca ttcgccgcca agctcttcag caatatcacg
      361 ggtagccaac gctatgtcct gatagcggtc cgccacaccc agccggccac agtcgatgaa
      421 tccagaaaag cggccatttt ccaccatgat attcggcaag caggcatcgc catgggtcac
      481 gacgagatcc tcgccgtcgg gcatccgcgc cttgagcctg gcgaacagtt cggctggcgc
      541 gagcccctga tgctcttcgt ccagatcatc ctgatcgaca agaccggctt ccatccgagt
      601 acgtgctcgc tcgatgcgat gtttcgcttg gtggtcgaat gggcaggtag ccggatcaag
      661 cgtatgcagc cgccgcattg catcagccat gatggatact ttctcggcag gagcaaggtg
      721 agatgacagg agatcctgcc ccggcacttc gcccaatagc agccagtccc ttcccgcttc
      781 agtgacaacg tcgagcacag ctgcgcaagg aacgcccgtc gtggccagcc acgatagccg
      841 cgctgcctcg tcttggagtt cattcagggc accggacagg tcggtcttga caaaaagaac
      901 cgggcgcccc tgcgctgaca gccggaacac ggcggcatca gagcagccga ttgtctgttg
      961 tgcccagtca tagccgaata gcctctccac ccaagcggcc ggagaacctg cgtgcaatcc
     1021 atcttgttca atcatgcgaa acgatcctca tcctgtctct tgatcagatc ttgatcccct
     1081 gcgccatcag atccttggcg gcaagaaagc catccagttt actttgcagg gcttcccaac
     1141 cttaccagag ggcgccccag ctggcaattc cggttcgctt gctgtcccga ggtgctacat
     1201 ttgaagagat aaattgcact gaaatctaga aatattttat ctgattaata agatgatctt
     1261 cttgagatcg ttttggtctg cgcgtaatct cttgctctga aaacgaaaaa accgccttgc
     1321 agggcggttt ttcgaaggtt ctctgagcta ccaactcttt gaaccgaggt aactggcttg
     1381 gaggagcgca gtcaccaaaa cttgtccttt cagtttagcc ttaaccggcg catgacttca
     1441 agactaactc ctctaaatca attaccagtg gctgctgcca gtggtgcttt tgcatgtctt
     1501 tccgggttgg actcaagacg atagttaccg gataaggcgc agcggtcgga ctgaacgggg
     1561 ggttcgtgca tacagtccag cttggagcga actgcctacc cggaactgag tgtcaggcgt
     1621 ggaatgagac aaacgcggcc ataacagcgg aatgacaccg gtaaaccgaa aggcaggaac
     1681 aggagagcgc acgagggagc cgccaggggg aaacgcctgg tatctttata gtcctgtcgg
     1741 gtttcgccac cactgatttg agcgtcagat ttcgtgatgc ttgtcagggg ggcggagcct
     1801 atggaaaaac ggctttgccg cggccctctc acttccctgt taagtatctt cctggcatct
     1861 tccaggaaat ctccgccccg ttcgtaagcc atttccgctc gccgcagtcg aacgaccgag
     1921 cgtagcgagt cagtgagcga ggaagcggaa tatatcctgt atcacatatt ctgctgacgc
     1981 accggtgcag ccttttttct cctgccacat gaagcacttc actgacaccc tcatcagtgc
     2041 caacatagta agccagtata cactccgcta gcgctgatgt ccggcggtgc ttttgccgtt
     2101 acgcaccacc ccgtcagtag ctgaacaggc cctcannnnn nnnnnnnnnn nnnnnnnnnn
     2161 nnnnnnnnnn nnnnnnnnnn nnnnnnnnnn nnnnnnnnnn nnnatgaaaa aattattatt
     2221 gcggccgccc ctgaattcgc atctagactg atgagacgtg gtagagccac aaacagccgg
     2281 tacaagcaac gatctccagg accatctgaa tcatgcgcgg atgacacgaa ctcacgacgg
     2341 cgatcacaga cattaaccca cagtacagac actgcgacaa cgtggcaatt cgtcgcaata
     2401 caacggtttc tggtatcccg cttaacgatc gttggctgcc ctttgtgcgt ccaaacggac
     2461 gcacggcgct ctaaagcggg tcgcgatctt tcagattcgc tcctcgcgct ttcagtcttt
     2521 gttttggcgc atgtcgttat cgcaaaaccg ctgcacactt ttgcgcgaca tgctctgatc
     2581 cccctcatct gggggggcct atctgaggga atttccgatc cggctcgcct gaaccattct
     2641 gctttccacg aacttgaaaa cgctagctgt caccggatgt gctttccggt ctgatgagtc
     2701 cgtgaggacg aaacagcctc tacaaataat tttgtttaat actagagaaa gaggggaaat
     2761 actagTATGa gaactctgac tctaaatgaa ttagattctg tttctggTGG CGGTACAGAT
     2821 AATCCCTATG ACAACCCTAT TCTTCTGATG AATCAGATCG CTGAAAATGC CGCGTGGGGT
     2881 GCCGCTCTCG GCGCGTACGG TGGCCCTGAA GGTGTCATTC TGGGCGCAGG CGGCGGCGTA
     2941 GTCCAGACGG TTGTGCAGGG AGCAGCTGCG CAGATGCCAG TCAACGTTCC CATTCCTCAG
     3001 GTACCATTAG GCCCTACCTG GAACGGCTCG GGATCCAACT GAATCCctcg gtaccaaatt
     3061 ccagaaaaga ggcctcccga aaggggggcc ttttttcgtt ttggtccaat ggcggcgcgc
     3121 catcgaatgg cgcaaaacct ttcgcggtat ggcatgatag cgcccggaag agagtcaatt
     3181 cagggtggtg aatatgattg agaataccta tagcgaaaag ttcgagtccg cgttcgaaca
     3241 gatcaaagcg gcggccaacg tggatgccgc catccgtatt ctccaggcgg aatataacct
     3301 cgatttcgtc acctaccatc tcgcccagac aatcgcgagc aagatcgatt cgcccttcgt
     3361 gcgcaccacc tatccggatg cctgggtttc ccgttacctc ctcaactgct atgtgaaggt
     3421 cgatccgatc atcaagcagg gcttcgaacg ccagctgccc ttcgactgga gcgaggtcga
     3481 accgacgccg gaggcctatg ccatgctggt cgacgcccag aaacacggca tcgatgacaa
     3541 tggctactcc atccccgtcg ccgacaaggc gcagcgccgc gccctgctgt cgctgaatgc
     3601 ccatataccg gccgacgaat ggaccgagct cgtgcgccgc tgccgcaatg agtggatcga
     3661 gatcgcccat ctgatccacc gcaaggccgt atatgagctg catggcgaaa acgatccggt
     3721 gccggcattg tcgccgcgcg agatcgagtg tctgcactgg accgccctcg gcaaggatta
     3781 caaggatatt tcggtcatcc tgggcatatc agagcatacc acacgcgatt acctgaaaac
     3841 cgcccgcttc aggctcggct gcaccacgat ctcggccgcc gcgtcgcggg ctgttcaatt
     3901 gcgcatcatc aatccctata ggatccgcat gacgcgacgt aattggtaat agcctaattg
     3961 gtaacgaatc agacaattga cggctcgagg gagtagGCTG
//
