# Supplementary material for: Refactored genetic parts for modular assembly of the E. coli MccV type I secretion system used to screen class II microcin candidates from plant-associated bacteria
Source: BMC Biotechnol. 2026 Apr 3;26:66. doi: 10.1186/s12896-026-01148-8 (PMC13174018; doi:10.1186/s12896-026-01148-8)
Supplement: Supplementary file 1 — Supplementary Material 1 [file 12896_2026_1148_MOESM1_ESM.zip › Data S1. Plasmid sequences/Stage 1 assemblies/pBTK1152.gb]

LOCUS       piGEM23_1017            4273 bp ds-DNA     circular     30-SEP-2025
DEFINITION  .
FEATURES             Location/Qualifiers
     misc_RNA        420..469
                     /label="sTRSV HHRz"
                     /ApEinfo_revcolor="#85dae9"
                     /ApEinfo_fwdcolor="#85dae9"
                     /note="hammerhead ribozyme from the tobacco ringspot virus satellite RNA (Khvorova et al., 2003)"
     CDS             565..831
                     /label="MccV"
                     /ApEinfo_revcolor="#85dae9"
                     /ApEinfo_fwdcolor="#85dae9"
                     /note="codon_start: 1 db_xref: GI: 222104813 db_xref: GeneID: 16191034 gene: cvaC locus_tag: MM1_0026 product: colicin V synthesis protein protein_id: YP_002539302.1 transl_table: 11 translation: MRTLTLNELDSVSGGASGRDIAMAIGTLSGQFVAGGIGAAAGGVAGGAIYDYASTHKPNPAMSPSGLGGTIKQKPEGIPSEAWNYAAGRLCNWSPNNLSDVCL*"
     misc_feature    832..1068
                     /label="Cvi"
                     /ApEinfo_revcolor="#b1ff67"
                     /ApEinfo_fwdcolor="#b1ff67"
     misc_feature    1220..1975
                     /label="cinR"
                     /ApEinfo_revcolor="#75c6a9"
                     /ApEinfo_fwdcolor="#75c6a9"
     rep_origin      3288..3833
                     /label="p15A ori"
                     /ApEinfo_revcolor="#9eafd2"
                     /ApEinfo_fwdcolor="#9eafd2"
                     /note="pLannotate"
                     /database="snapgene"
                     /identity="100.0"
                     /match_length="100.0"
                     /fragment="False"
                     /other="rep_origin"
     rep_origin      3921..3976
                     /label="RSF ori (fragment)"
                     /ApEinfo_revcolor="#f8d3a9"
                     /ApEinfo_fwdcolor="#f8d3a9"
                     /note="pLannotate"
                     /database="snapgene"
                     /identity="100.0"
                     /match_length="7.5"
                     /fragment="True"
                     /other="rep_origin"
     misc_feature    complement(4075..4101)
                     /label="bom (fragment)"
                     /ApEinfo_revcolor="#75c6a9"
                     /ApEinfo_fwdcolor="#75c6a9"
                     /note="pLannotate"
                     /database="snapgene"
                     /identity="96.3"
                     /match_length="19.1"
                     /fragment="True"
                     /other="misc_feature"
     mobile_element  complement(4095..4155)
                     /label="IS1 (fragment)"
                     /ApEinfo_revcolor="#f58a5e"
                     /ApEinfo_fwdcolor="#f58a5e"
                     /note="pLannotate"
                     /database="snapgene"
                     /identity="100.0"
                     /match_length="7.9"
                     /fragment="True"
                     /other="mobile_element"
     terminator      4178..4225
                     /label="fd terminator"
                     /ApEinfo_revcolor="#9eafd2"
                     /ApEinfo_fwdcolor="#9eafd2"
                     /note="pLannotate"
                     /database="snapgene"
                     /identity="98.0"
                     /match_length="100.0"
                     /fragment="False"
                     /other="terminator"
ORIGIN
        1 ctgatgagac gtggtagagc cacaaacagc cggtacaagc aacgatctcc aggaccatct
       61 gaatcatgcg cggatgacac gaactcacga cggcgatcac agacattaac ccacagtaca
      121 gacactgcga caacgtggca attcgtcgca atacaacggt ttctggtatc ccgcttaacg
      181 atcgttggct gccctttgtg cgtccaaacg gacgcacggc gctctaaagc gggtcgcgat
      241 ctttcagatt cgctcctcgc gctttcagtc tttgttttgg cgcatgtcgt tatcgcaaaa
      301 ccgctgcaca cttttgcgcg acatgctctg atccccctca tctggggggg cctatctgag
      361 ggaatttccg atccggctcg cctgaaccat tctgctttcc acgaacttga aaacgctagc
      421 tgtcaccgga tgtgctttcc ggtctgatga gtccgtgagg acgaaacagc ctctacaaat
      481 aattttgttt aatactagag aaagagggga aatactagTA TGagaactct gactctaaat
      541 gaattagatt ctgtttctgg TGGCgcttca gggcgtgata ttgcgatggc tataggaaca
      601 ctatccgggc aatttgttgc aggaggaatt ggagcagctg ctgggggtgt ggctggaggt
      661 gcaatatatg actatgcatc cactcacaaa cctaatcctg caatgtctcc atccggttta
      721 gggggaacaa ttaagcaaaa acccgaaggg ataccttcag aagcatggaa ctatgctgcg
      781 ggaagattgt gtaattggag tccaaataat cttagtgatg tttgtttata aATGGataga
      841 aaaagaacaa aattagagtt gttatttgca tttataataa atgccaccgc aatatatatt
      901 gcattagcta tatatgattg tgtttttaga ggaaaggact ttttatccat gcatacattt
      961 tgcttctctg cattaatgtc tgcaatatgt tactttgttg gtgataatta ttattcaata
     1021 tccgataaga taaaaaggag atcatatgag aactctgact ctaaatgaAT CCctcggtac
     1081 caaattccag aaaagaggcc tcccgaaagg ggggcctttt ttcgttttgg tccaatggcg
     1141 gcgcgccatc gaatggcgca aaacctttcg cggtatggca tgatagcgcc cggaagagag
     1201 tcaattcagg gtggtgaata tgattgagaa tacctatagc gaaaagttcg agtccgcgtt
     1261 cgaacagatc aaagcggcgg ccaacgtgga tgccgccatc cgtattctcc aggcggaata
     1321 taacctcgat ttcgtcacct accatctcgc ccagacaatc gcgagcaaga tcgattcgcc
     1381 cttcgtgcgc accacctatc cggatgcctg ggtttcccgt tacctcctca actgctatgt
     1441 gaaggtcgat ccgatcatca agcagggctt cgaacgccag ctgcccttcg actggagcga
     1501 ggtcgaaccg acgccggagg cctatgccat gctggtcgac gcccagaaac acggcatcga
     1561 tgacaatggc tactccatcc ccgtcgccga caaggcgcag cgccgcgccc tgctgtcgct
     1621 gaatgcccat ataccggccg acgaatggac cgagctcgtg cgccgctgcc gcaatgagtg
     1681 gatcgagatc gcccatctga tccaccgcaa ggccgtatat gagctgcatg gcgaaaacga
     1741 tccggtgccg gcattgtcgc cgcgcgagat cgagtgtctg cactggaccg ccctcggcaa
     1801 ggattacaag gatatttcgg tcatcctggg catatcagag cataccacac gcgattacct
     1861 gaaaaccgcc cgcttcaggc tcggctgcac cacgatctcg gccgccgcgt cgcgggctgt
     1921 tcaattgcgc atcatcaatc cctataggat ccgcatgacg cgacgtaatt ggtaatagcc
     1981 taattggtaa cgaatcagac aattgacggc tcgagggagt agGCTGgaaa tctgctcgtc
     2041 agtggtgctc acactgacga atcatgtaca gatcataccg atgactgcct ggcgactcac
     2101 aactaagcaa gacagccgga accagcgccg gcgaacacca ctgcatatat ggcatatcac
     2161 aacagtccac gtctcaagca gttacagaga tgttacgaac cacgcggccg ctacaggtag
     2221 accaaaaaaa aaaaacaccc gttagggtgt tcaataattg gcccgctcag aagaactcgt
     2281 caagaaggcg atagaaggcg atgcgctgcg aatcgggagc ggcgataccg taaagcacga
     2341 ggaagcggtc agcccattcg ccgccaagct cttcagcaat atcacgggta gccaacgcta
     2401 tgtcctgata gcggtccgcc acacccagcc ggccacagtc gatgaatcca gaaaagcggc
     2461 cattttccac catgatattc ggcaagcagg catcgccatg ggtcacgacg agatcctcgc
     2521 cgtcgggcat ccgcgccttg agcctggcga acagttcggc tggcgcgagc ccctgatgct
     2581 cttcgtccag atcatcctga tcgacaagac cggcttccat ccgagtacgt gctcgctcga
     2641 tgcgatgttt cgcttggtgg tcgaatgggc aggtagccgg atcaagcgta tgcagccgcc
     2701 gcattgcatc agccatgatg gatactttct cggcaggagc aaggtgagat gacaggagat
     2761 cctgccccgg cacttcgccc aatagcagcc agtcccttcc cgcttcagtg acaacgtcga
     2821 gcacagctgc gcaaggaacg cccgtcgtgg ccagccacga tagccgcgct gcctcgtctt
     2881 ggagttcatt cagggcaccg gacaggtcgg tcttgacaaa aagaaccggg cgcccctgcg
     2941 ctgacagccg gaacacggcg gcatcagagc agccgattgt ctgttgtgcc cagtcatagc
     3001 cgaatagcct ctccacccaa gcggccggag aacctgcgtg caatccatct tgttcaatca
     3061 tgcgaaacga tcctcatcct gtctcttgat cagatcttga tcccctgcgc catcagatcc
     3121 ttggcggcaa gaaagccatc cagtttactt tgcagggctt cccaacctta ccagagggcg
     3181 ccccagctgg caattccggt tcgcttgctg tcccgaggtg ctacatttga agagataaat
     3241 tgcactgaaa tctagaaata ttttatctga ttaataagat gatcttcttg agatcgtttt
     3301 ggtctgcgcg taatctcttg ctctgaaaac gaaaaaaccg ccttgcaggg cggtttttcg
     3361 aaggttctct gagctaccaa ctctttgaac cgaggtaact ggcttggagg agcgcagtca
     3421 ccaaaacttg tcctttcagt ttagccttaa ccggcgcatg acttcaagac taactcctct
     3481 aaatcaatta ccagtggctg ctgccagtgg tgcttttgca tgtctttccg ggttggactc
     3541 aagacgatag ttaccggata aggcgcagcg gtcggactga acggggggtt cgtgcataca
     3601 gtccagcttg gagcgaactg cctacccgga actgagtgtc aggcgtggaa tgagacaaac
     3661 gcggccataa cagcggaatg acaccggtaa accgaaaggc aggaacagga gagcgcacga
     3721 gggagccgcc agggggaaac gcctggtatc tttatagtcc tgtcgggttt cgccaccact
     3781 gatttgagcg tcagatttcg tgatgcttgt caggggggcg gagcctatgg aaaaacggct
     3841 ttgccgcggc cctctcactt ccctgttaag tatcttcctg gcatcttcca ggaaatctcc
     3901 gccccgttcg taagccattt ccgctcgccg cagtcgaacg accgagcgta gcgagtcagt
     3961 gagcgaggaa gcggaatata tcctgtatca catattctgc tgacgcaccg gtgcagcctt
     4021 ttttctcctg ccacatgaag cacttcactg acaccctcat cagtgccaac atagtaagcc
     4081 agtatacact ccgctagcgc tgatgtccgg cggtgctttt gccgttacgc accaccccgt
     4141 cagtagctga acaggccctc annnnnnnnn nnnnnnnnnn nnnnnnnnnn nnnnnnnnnn
     4201 nnnnnnnnnn nnnnnnnnnn nnnnnnnnna tgaaaaaatt attattgcgg ccgcccctga
     4261 attcgcatct aga
//
