# Supplementary material for: Refactored genetic parts for modular assembly of the E. coli MccV type I secretion system used to screen class II microcin candidates from plant-associated bacteria
Source: BMC Biotechnol. 2026 Apr 3;26:66. doi: 10.1186/s12896-026-01148-8 (PMC13174018; doi:10.1186/s12896-026-01148-8)
Supplement: Supplementary file 1 — Supplementary Material 1 [file 12896_2026_1148_MOESM1_ESM.zip › Data S1. Plasmid sequences/Stage 1 assemblies/pBTK1176.gb]

LOCUS       pMccE19_PCin            4042 bp ds-DNA     circular     27-NOV-2025
DEFINITION  .
FEATURES             Location/Qualifiers
     misc_feature    complement(198..223)
                     /label="terminator"
                     /ApEinfo_revcolor="#b4abac"
                     /ApEinfo_fwdcolor="#b4abac"
     rep_origin      1262..1807
                     /label="p15A ori"
                     /ApEinfo_revcolor="#f8d3a9"
                     /ApEinfo_fwdcolor="#f8d3a9"
                     /note="pLannotate"
                     /database="snapgene"
                     /identity="100.0"
                     /match_length="100.0"
                     /fragment="False"
                     /other="rep_origin"
     rep_origin      1895..1950
                     /label="RSF ori (fragment)"
                     /ApEinfo_revcolor="#ffef86"
                     /ApEinfo_fwdcolor="#ffef86"
                     /note="pLannotate"
                     /database="snapgene"
                     /identity="100.0"
                     /match_length="7.5"
                     /fragment="True"
                     /other="rep_origin"
     misc_feature    complement(2049..2075)
                     /label="bom (fragment)"
                     /ApEinfo_revcolor="#b7e6d7"
                     /ApEinfo_fwdcolor="#b7e6d7"
                     /note="pLannotate"
                     /database="snapgene"
                     /identity="96.3"
                     /match_length="19.1"
                     /fragment="True"
                     /other="misc_feature"
     mobile_element  complement(2069..2129)
                     /label="IS1 (fragment)"
                     /ApEinfo_revcolor="#b7e6d7"
                     /ApEinfo_fwdcolor="#b7e6d7"
                     /note="pLannotate"
                     /database="snapgene"
                     /identity="100.0"
                     /match_length="7.9"
                     /fragment="True"
                     /other="mobile_element"
     terminator      2152..2199
                     /label="fd terminator"
                     /ApEinfo_revcolor="#b1ff67"
                     /ApEinfo_fwdcolor="#b1ff67"
                     /note="pLannotate"
                     /database="snapgene"
                     /identity="98.0"
                     /match_length="100.0"
                     /fragment="False"
                     /other="terminator"
     misc_feature    2439..2664
                     /label="Pcin"
                     /ApEinfo_revcolor="#b7e6d7"
                     /ApEinfo_fwdcolor="#b7e6d7"
     misc_RNA        2667..2716
                     /label="sTRSV HHRz"
                     /ApEinfo_revcolor="#85dae9"
                     /ApEinfo_fwdcolor="#85dae9"
                     /note="hammerhead ribozyme from the tobacco ringspot virus satellite RNA (Khvorova et al., 2003)"
     misc_feature    2740..2765
                     /label="RBS"
                     /ApEinfo_revcolor="#ff9ccd"
                     /ApEinfo_fwdcolor="#ff9ccd"
     misc_feature    3236..3991
                     /label="cinR"
                     /ApEinfo_revcolor="#75c6a9"
                     /ApEinfo_fwdcolor="#75c6a9"
ORIGIN
        1 gaaatctgct cgtcagtggt gctcacactg acgaatcatg tacagatcat accgatgact
       61 gcctggcgac tcacaactaa gcaagacagc cggaaccagc gccggcgaac accactgcat
      121 atatggcata tcacaacagt ccacgtctca agcagttaca gagatgttac gaaccacgcg
      181 gccgctacag gtagaccaaa aaaaaaaaac acccgttagg gtgttcaata attggcccgc
      241 tcagaagaac tcgtcaagaa ggcgatagaa ggcgatgcgc tgcgaatcgg gagcggcgat
      301 accgtaaagc acgaggaagc ggtcagccca ttcgccgcca agctcttcag caatatcacg
      361 ggtagccaac gctatgtcct gatagcggtc cgccacaccc agccggccac agtcgatgaa
      421 tccagaaaag cggccatttt ccaccatgat attcggcaag caggcatcgc catgggtcac
      481 gacgagatcc tcgccgtcgg gcatccgcgc cttgagcctg gcgaacagtt cggctggcgc
      541 gagcccctga tgctcttcgt ccagatcatc ctgatcgaca agaccggctt ccatccgagt
      601 acgtgctcgc tcgatgcgat gtttcgcttg gtggtcgaat gggcaggtag ccggatcaag
      661 cgtatgcagc cgccgcattg catcagccat gatggatact ttctcggcag gagcaaggtg
      721 agatgacagg agatcctgcc ccggcacttc gcccaatagc agccagtccc ttcccgcttc
      781 agtgacaacg tcgagcacag ctgcgcaagg aacgcccgtc gtggccagcc acgatagccg
      841 cgctgcctcg tcttggagtt cattcagggc accggacagg tcggtcttga caaaaagaac
      901 cgggcgcccc tgcgctgaca gccggaacac ggcggcatca gagcagccga ttgtctgttg
      961 tgcccagtca tagccgaata gcctctccac ccaagcggcc ggagaacctg cgtgcaatcc
     1021 atcttgttca atcatgcgaa acgatcctca tcctgtctct tgatcagatc ttgatcccct
     1081 gcgccatcag atccttggcg gcaagaaagc catccagttt actttgcagg gcttcccaac
     1141 cttaccagag ggcgccccag ctggcaattc cggttcgctt gctgtcccga ggtgctacat
     1201 ttgaagagat aaattgcact gaaatctaga aatattttat ctgattaata agatgatctt
     1261 cttgagatcg ttttggtctg cgcgtaatct cttgctctga aaacgaaaaa accgccttgc
     1321 agggcggttt ttcgaaggtt ctctgagcta ccaactcttt gaaccgaggt aactggcttg
     1381 gaggagcgca gtcaccaaaa cttgtccttt cagtttagcc ttaaccggcg catgacttca
     1441 agactaactc ctctaaatca attaccagtg gctgctgcca gtggtgcttt tgcatgtctt
     1501 tccgggttgg actcaagacg atagttaccg gataaggcgc agcggtcgga ctgaacgggg
     1561 ggttcgtgca tacagtccag cttggagcga actgcctacc cggaactgag tgtcaggcgt
     1621 ggaatgagac aaacgcggcc ataacagcgg aatgacaccg gtaaaccgaa aggcaggaac
     1681 aggagagcgc acgagggagc cgccaggggg aaacgcctgg tatctttata gtcctgtcgg
     1741 gtttcgccac cactgatttg agcgtcagat ttcgtgatgc ttgtcagggg ggcggagcct
     1801 atggaaaaac ggctttgccg cggccctctc acttccctgt taagtatctt cctggcatct
     1861 tccaggaaat ctccgccccg ttcgtaagcc atttccgctc gccgcagtcg aacgaccgag
     1921 cgtagcgagt cagtgagcga ggaagcggaa tatatcctgt atcacatatt ctgctgacgc
     1981 accggtgcag ccttttttct cctgccacat gaagcacttc actgacaccc tcatcagtgc
     2041 caacatagta agccagtata cactccgcta gcgctgatgt ccggcggtgc ttttgccgtt
     2101 acgcaccacc ccgtcagtag ctgaacaggc cctcannnnn nnnnnnnnnn nnnnnnnnnn
     2161 nnnnnnnnnn nnnnnnnnnn nnnnnnnnnn nnnnnnnnnn nnnatgaaaa aattattatt
     2221 gcggccgccc ctgaattcgc atctagactg atgagacgtg gtagagccac aaacagccgg
     2281 tacaagcaac gatctccagg accatctgaa tcatgcgcgg atgacacgaa ctcacgacgg
     2341 cgatcacaga cattaaccca cagtacagac actgcgacaa cgtggcaatt cgtcgcaata
     2401 caacggtttc tggtatcccg cttaacgatc gttggctgcc ctttgtgcgt ccaaacggac
     2461 gcacggcgct ctaaagcggg tcgcgatctt tcagattcgc tcctcgcgct ttcagtcttt
     2521 gttttggcgc atgtcgttat cgcaaaaccg ctgcacactt ttgcgcgaca tgctctgatc
     2581 cccctcatct gggggggcct atctgaggga atttccgatc cggctcgcct gaaccattct
     2641 gctttccacg aacttgaaaa cgctagctgt caccggatgt gctttccggt ctgatgagtc
     2701 cgtgaggacg aaacagcctc tacaaataat tttgtttaat actagagaaa gaggggaaat
     2761 actagTATGa gaactctgac tctaaatgaa ttagattctg tttctggTGG CGGTTTCTTA
     2821 GACACAGTCG GAGCAATAAC GCTTGGTGCC CTGGTAGGTC TTTCCGTCGG AACTGTTAAG
     2881 GGCGGCGTTG CCGGCGGCAG CGTGGGCGGC ATTCTTGGTT TTGGTCTGAT TTCTGCTGGC
     2941 GTAACCATGG TGATAGGCAT GGTCTACGGC ACCGTTATTG GTGGAATATT CGGCATGGTC
     3001 AACGGCTGGA ATACCACAGC AGAATACTTT AATGAAGTGG TTGCCCAATG GTTTGATCTG
     3061 AGCCTGCCGG TTCCGAAAGT GTAAATCCct cggtaccaaa ttccagaaaa gaggcctccc
     3121 gaaagggggg ccttttttcg ttttggtcca atggcggcgc gccatcgaat ggcgcaaaac
     3181 ctttcgcggt atggcatgat agcgcccgga agagagtcaa ttcagggtgg tgaatatgat
     3241 tgagaatacc tatagcgaaa agttcgagtc cgcgttcgaa cagatcaaag cggcggccaa
     3301 cgtggatgcc gccatccgta ttctccaggc ggaatataac ctcgatttcg tcacctacca
     3361 tctcgcccag acaatcgcga gcaagatcga ttcgcccttc gtgcgcacca cctatccgga
     3421 tgcctgggtt tcccgttacc tcctcaactg ctatgtgaag gtcgatccga tcatcaagca
     3481 gggcttcgaa cgccagctgc ccttcgactg gagcgaggtc gaaccgacgc cggaggccta
     3541 tgccatgctg gtcgacgccc agaaacacgg catcgatgac aatggctact ccatccccgt
     3601 cgccgacaag gcgcagcgcc gcgccctgct gtcgctgaat gcccatatac cggccgacga
     3661 atggaccgag ctcgtgcgcc gctgccgcaa tgagtggatc gagatcgccc atctgatcca
     3721 ccgcaaggcc gtatatgagc tgcatggcga aaacgatccg gtgccggcat tgtcgccgcg
     3781 cgagatcgag tgtctgcact ggaccgccct cggcaaggat tacaaggata tttcggtcat
     3841 cctgggcata tcagagcata ccacacgcga ttacctgaaa accgcccgct tcaggctcgg
     3901 ctgcaccacg atctcggccg ccgcgtcgcg ggctgttcaa ttgcgcatca tcaatcccta
     3961 taggatccgc atgacgcgac gtaattggta atagcctaat tggtaacgaa tcagacaatt
     4021 gacggctcga gggagtagGC TG
//
