# Supplementary material for: Refactored genetic parts for modular assembly of the E. coli MccV type I secretion system used to screen class II microcin candidates from plant-associated bacteria
Source: BMC Biotechnol. 2026 Apr 3;26:66. doi: 10.1186/s12896-026-01148-8 (PMC13174018; doi:10.1186/s12896-026-01148-8)
Supplement: Supplementary file 1 — Supplementary Material 1 [file 12896_2026_1148_MOESM1_ESM.zip › Data S1. Plasmid sequences/Stage 1 assemblies/pBTK1156.gb]

LOCUS       piGEM23_1048_(pGFP_pBBR 5317 bp ds-DNA     circular     10-APR-2024
DEFINITION  .
FEATURES             Location/Qualifiers
     terminator      201..287
                     /label="rrnB T1 terminator"
                     /ApEinfo_revcolor="#c6c9d1"
                     /ApEinfo_fwdcolor="#c6c9d1"
                     /note="pLannotate"
                     /database="snapgene"
                     /identity="100.0"
                     /match_length="100.0"
                     /fragment="False"
                     /other="terminator"
     rep_origin      402..1174
                     /label="pBBR1 oriV"
                     /ApEinfo_revcolor="#faac61"
                     /ApEinfo_fwdcolor="#faac61"
                     /note="pLannotate"
                     /database="snapgene"
                     /identity="99.6"
                     /match_length="100.4"
                     /fragment="False"
                     /other="rep_origin"
     oriT            complement(1848..1956)
                     /label="oriT"
                     /ApEinfo_revcolor="#ffef86"
                     /ApEinfo_fwdcolor="#ffef86"
                     /note="pLannotate"
                     /database="snapgene"
                     /identity="100.0"
                     /match_length="99.1"
                     /fragment="False"
                     /other="oriT"
     terminator      complement(2114..2153)
                     /label="fd terminator"
                     /ApEinfo_revcolor="#b7e6d7"
                     /ApEinfo_fwdcolor="#b7e6d7"
                     /note="pLannotate"
                     /database="snapgene"
                     /identity="100.0"
                     /match_length="100.0"
                     /fragment="False"
                     /other="terminator"
     promoter        complement(3018..3109)
                     /label="AmpR promoter"
                     /ApEinfo_revcolor="#d6b295"
                     /ApEinfo_fwdcolor="#d6b295"
                     /note="pLannotate"
                     /database="snapgene"
                     /identity="100.0"
                     /match_length="100.0"
                     /fragment="False"
                     /other="promoter"
     terminator      complement(3182..3276)
                     /label="lambda t0 terminator"
                     /ApEinfo_revcolor="#84b0dc"
                     /ApEinfo_fwdcolor="#84b0dc"
                     /note="pLannotate"
                     /database="snapgene"
                     /identity="100.0"
                     /match_length="100.0"
                     /fragment="False"
                     /other="terminator"
     misc_feature    3480..3485
                     /label="BsaI"
                     /ApEinfo_revcolor="#f58a5e"
                     /ApEinfo_fwdcolor="#f58a5e"
     misc_RNA        3559..3608
                     /label="sTRSV HHRz"
                     /ApEinfo_revcolor="#008000"
                     /ApEinfo_fwdcolor="#008000"
                     /note="note: hammerhead ribozyme from the tobacco ringspot virus satellite RNA (Khvorova et al., 2003)"
     misc_feature    3632..3657
                     /label="RBS"
                     /ApEinfo_revcolor="#c7b0e3"
                     /ApEinfo_fwdcolor="#c7b0e3"
     misc_feature    4406..4429
                     /label="rho-ind. terminator"
                     /ApEinfo_revcolor="#f8d3a9"
                     /ApEinfo_fwdcolor="#f8d3a9"
ORIGIN
        1 gaaatctgct cgtcagtggt gctcacactg acgaatcatg tacagatcat accgatgact
       61 gcctggcgac tcacaactaa gcaagacagc cggaaccagc gccggcgaac accactgcat
      121 atatggcata tcacaacagt ccacgtctca agcagttaca gagatgttac gaacgcgcat
      181 cacctgcaag gcgaaggcat caaataaaac gaaaggctca gtcgaaagac tgggcctttc
      241 gttttatctg ttgtttgtcg gtgaacgctc tcctgagtag gacaaatccg ccgccctaga
      301 cagctgggcg cgccccccct acgggcttgc tctccgggct tcgccctgcg cggtcgctgc
      361 gctcccttgc cagcccgtgg atatgtggac gatggccgcg agcggccacc ggctggctcg
      421 cttcgctcgg cccgtggaca accctgctgg acaagctgat ggacaggctg cgcctgccca
      481 cgagcttgac cacagggatt gcccaccggc tacccagcct tcgaccacat acccaccggc
      541 tccaactgcg cggcctgcgg ccttgcccca tcaatttttt taattttctc tggggaaaag
      601 cctccggcct gcggcctgcg cgcttcgctt gccggttgga caccaagtgg aaggcgggtc
      661 aaggctcgcg cagcgaccgc gcagcggctt ggccttgacg cgcctggaac gacccaagcc
      721 tatgcgagtg ggggcagtcg aagggcgaag cccgcccgcc tgccccccga gcctcacggc
      781 ggcgagtgcg ggggttccaa gggggcagcg ccaccttggg caaggccgaa ggccgcgcag
      841 tcgatcaaca agccccggag gggccacttt tttgccggag ggggagccgc gccgaaggcg
      901 tgggggaacc ccgcaggggt gcccttcttt gggcaccaaa gaactagata tagggcgaaa
      961 tgcgaaagac ttaaaaatca acaacttaaa aaaggggggt acgcaacagc tcattgcggc
     1021 accccccgca atagctcatt gcgtaggtta aagaaaatct gtaattgact gccactttta
     1081 cgcaacgcat aattgttgtc gcgctgccga aaagttgcag ctgattgcgc atggtgccgc
     1141 aaccgtgcgg cacccctacc gcatggagat aagcatggcc acgcagtcca gagaaatcgg
     1201 cattcaagcc aagaacaagc ccggtcactg ggtgcaaacg gaacgcaaag cgcatgaggc
     1261 gtgggccggg cttattgcga ggaaacccac ggcggcaatg ctgctgcatc acctcgtggc
     1321 gcagatgggc caccagaacg ccgtggtggt cagccagaag acactttcca agctcatcgg
     1381 acgttctttg cggacggtcc aatacgcagt caaggacttg gtggccgagc gctggatctc
     1441 cgtcgtgaag ctcaacggcc ccggcaccgt gtcggcctac gtggtcaatg accgcgtggc
     1501 gtggggccag ccccgcgacc agttgcgcct gtcggtgttc agtgccgccg tggtggttga
     1561 tcacgacgac caggacgaat cgctgttggg gcatggcgac ctgcgccgca tcccgaccct
     1621 gtatccgggc gagcagcaac taccgaccgg ccccggcgag gagccgccca gccagcccgg
     1681 cattccgggc atggaaccag acctgccagc cttgaccgaa acggaggaat gggaacggcg
     1741 cgggcagcag cgcctgccga tgcccgatga gccgtgtttt ctggacgatg gcgagccgtt
     1801 ggagccgccg acacgggtaa cgctgccgcg ccggtagggc cggcctacgg ccagcctcgc
     1861 agagcaggat tcccgttgag caccgccagg tgcgaataag ggacagtgaa gaaggaacac
     1921 ccgctcgcgg gtgggcctac ttcacctatc ctgcccggct gacgccgttg gatacaccaa
     1981 ggaaagtcta cacgaaccct ttggcaaaat cctgtatatc gtgcgaaaaa ggatggatat
     2041 accgaaaaaa tcgctataat gaccccgaag cagggttatg cagcggaaaa ggacaacgcg
     2101 cggaccgggg tcgnnnnnnn nnnnnnnnnn nnnnnnnnnn nnnnnnnnnn nnnnnnnnnc
     2161 caatgtttaa tcaggctcgc gccaatttcc gcaatctgac ggttacgttc atccatcgtc
     2221 gcctggctgc cggtggtata aatcaccaca atacggctcg gtttaccatc cgggcccagc
     2281 gccgcaataa tgccacggct gccacgttcg cccgcaccgc ttttatccgc aataaaccag
     2341 ccagccggca gcgcgctacg cagcagcgga cccgccactt tatccgcttc catccaatca
     2401 atcagttgct ggcggcttgc cagggtcagc agctcacccg tcagcagttt acgcagggtg
     2461 gtcgccattg ctgccggcat ggtggtatca cgttcatcgt tcggaatcgc ttcgttcagt
     2521 tccggttccc aacgatccag acgggtcaca tgatcgccca tgttatgcag aaacgcggtc
     2581 agttctttcg gaccgccaat ggtcgtcagc agcaggttcg ccgcggtgtt atcgctcatg
     2641 gtaatcgccg cgctgcacag ttcacgcacg gtcatgccat cggtcagatg tttttcggtc
     2701 accgggctat attccaccag atcgttctgg ctataatgaa tacgacggcc cagttgttcc
     2761 tggcccgcat ccacacggct cagaaccgca ccgcacagca gcactttaaa ggtgctcatc
     2821 atcggaaaac gttcttccgg acgaaaagat tccagaattt tgccgctgtt cagatccagt
     2881 tcaatatagc ccacgcgcgc acccagttga tcttccgcat ctttcacttt caccagggtt
     2941 tccggatgcg caaacaccgg caggcaaaac gccgcaaaaa acggaatcag cgccacacga
     3001 aaatgctgaa tgctcatact cttccttttt caatattatt gaagcattta tcagggttat
     3061 tgtctcatga gcggatacat atttgaatgt atttagaaaa ataaacaaat aggggaatta
     3121 aaaaaaagcc cgctcattag gcgggctact aatttaaatc gtaattattg gggacccctg
     3181 gattctcacc aataaaaaac gcccggcggc aaccgagcgt tctgaacaaa tccagatgga
     3241 gttctgaggt cattactgga tctatcaaca ggagtccaag gttctcttgc aggtggcacc
     3301 tgcttcgcat ctagactgat gagacgtggt agagccacaa acagccggta caagcaacga
     3361 tctccaggac catctgaatc atgcgcggat gacacgaact cacgacggcg atcacagaca
     3421 ttaacccaca gtacagacac tgcgacaacg tggcaattcg tcgcaataca acggtttctg
     3481 gtatcccgct taacgatcgt tggctgattg gatccaattg acagctagct cagtcctagg
     3541 taccattgga tccaatagct gtcaccggat gtgctttccg gtctgatgag tccgtgagga
     3601 cgaaacagcc tctacaaata attttgttta atactagaga aagaggggaa atactagTAT
     3661 Gagtaaagga gaagagcttt tcacaggagt tgtcccaatc ctcgtggaat tagacggtga
     3721 tgttaatggg cacaagttct ctgtcagtgg agagggtgaa ggcgacgcaa catatggcaa
     3781 gctgaccctt aaatttattt gcaccacggg taaactacct gttccatggc caacactggt
     3841 cactacgttc gggtatgggg ttcagtgctt tgcgcgctac ccagatcaca tgaaacagca
     3901 cgactttttc aagagtgcaa tgcccgaagg ctatgtacag gagagaacca tcttttttaa
     3961 ggatgacggc aactataaga cacgcgccga agtgaagttc gagggtgata cccttgttaa
     4021 tagaatcgag ttaaagggta ttgactttaa ggaagatgga aatattttag gccacaaact
     4081 ggaatataac tataactccc ataatgtgta cattatggcc gacaagcaaa agaacggtat
     4141 caaggttaac ttcaagatca gacacaacat tgaggatgga agcgttcaac tagccgacca
     4201 ttaccaacaa aacaccccaa ttggcgatgg gcctgtgctg ttaccagaca accattacct
     4261 gtccactcaa tctgcccttt cgaaagatcc caacgaaaag cgcgaccaca tggtccttct
     4321 tgagtttgtc acggctgctg ggattacaca cggcatggat gaactataca aataaatccc
     4381 tcggtaccaa attccagaaa agaggcctcc cgaaaggggg gccttttttc gttttggtcc
     4441 aatggcggcg cgccatcgaa tggtgcaaaa cctttcgcgg tatggcatga tagcgcccgg
     4501 aagagagtca attcaggggg gtgaataatg gacatgcctc gtattaaacc gggtcagcgt
     4561 gttatgatgg cactgcgtaa aatgattgca agcggtgaaa tcaaaagtgg tgaacgtatt
     4621 gcagaaattc cgaccgcagc agcactgggt gttagccgta tgccggttcg tatcgcactg
     4681 cgttcactgg aacaagaagg tctggttgtt cgtctgggtg cacgtggtta tgcagcccgt
     4741 ggtgttagca gcgatcagat tcgtgatgca attgaagttc gtggtgttct ggaaggtttt
     4801 gcagcacgtc gtctggcaga acgtggtatg accgcagaaa cccatgcacg ttttgttgta
     4861 ctgattgcag aaggtgaagc actgtttgca gccggtcgcc tgaatggtga agatctggat
     4921 cgttatgccg catataatca ggcatttcat gataccctgg ttagcgcagc aggtaatggt
     4981 gcagttgaaa gcgcactggc acgtaatggt tttgaaccgt ttgcagcagc cggtgcactg
     5041 gccctggatc tgatggacct gtctgccgaa tatgaacatc tgctggcagc acatcgtcag
     5101 catcaggcag ttctggatgc agttagctgt ggtgatgccg aaggtgcaga acgtattatg
     5161 cgtgatcatg cactggcagc aattcgtaat gcaaaagttt ttgaagcagc agcaagcgca
     5221 ggcgcaccgc tgggtgcagc atggtcaatt cgtgcagatt gataaggatc ctaattggta
     5281 acgaatcaga caattgacgg ctcgagggag tagGCTG
//
