# Supplementary material for: Refactored genetic parts for modular assembly of the E. coli MccV type I secretion system used to screen class II microcin candidates from plant-associated bacteria
Source: BMC Biotechnol. 2026 Apr 3;26:66. doi: 10.1186/s12896-026-01148-8 (PMC13174018; doi:10.1186/s12896-026-01148-8)
Supplement: Supplementary file 1 — Supplementary Material 1 [file 12896_2026_1148_MOESM1_ESM.zip › Data S1. Plasmid sequences/Stage 1 assemblies/pBTK1162.gb]

LOCUS       piGEM23_1039/1040_(pMcc 4081 bp ds-DNA     circular     04-APR-2024
DEFINITION  .
FEATURES             Location/Qualifiers
     misc_feature    complement(198..223)
                     /label="terminator"
                     /ApEinfo_revcolor="#b4abac"
                     /ApEinfo_fwdcolor="#b4abac"
     rep_origin      1262..1807
                     /label="p15A ori"
                     /ApEinfo_revcolor="#f8d3a9"
                     /ApEinfo_fwdcolor="#f8d3a9"
                     /note="pLannotate"
                     /database="snapgene"
                     /identity="100.0"
                     /match_length="100.0"
                     /fragment="False"
                     /other="rep_origin"
     rep_origin      1895..1950
                     /label="RSF ori (fragment)"
                     /ApEinfo_revcolor="#ffef86"
                     /ApEinfo_fwdcolor="#ffef86"
                     /note="pLannotate"
                     /database="snapgene"
                     /identity="100.0"
                     /match_length="7.5"
                     /fragment="True"
                     /other="rep_origin"
     misc_feature    complement(2049..2075)
                     /label="bom (fragment)"
                     /ApEinfo_revcolor="#b7e6d7"
                     /ApEinfo_fwdcolor="#b7e6d7"
                     /note="pLannotate"
                     /database="snapgene"
                     /identity="96.3"
                     /match_length="19.1"
                     /fragment="True"
                     /other="misc_feature"
     mobile_element  complement(2069..2129)
                     /label="IS1 (fragment)"
                     /ApEinfo_revcolor="#b7e6d7"
                     /ApEinfo_fwdcolor="#b7e6d7"
                     /note="pLannotate"
                     /database="snapgene"
                     /identity="100.0"
                     /match_length="7.9"
                     /fragment="True"
                     /other="mobile_element"
     terminator      2152..2199
                     /label="fd terminator"
                     /ApEinfo_revcolor="#b1ff67"
                     /ApEinfo_fwdcolor="#b1ff67"
                     /note="pLannotate"
                     /database="snapgene"
                     /identity="98.0"
                     /match_length="100.0"
                     /fragment="False"
                     /other="terminator"
     misc_feature    2439..2664
                     /label="Pcin"
                     /ApEinfo_revcolor="#b7e6d7"
                     /ApEinfo_fwdcolor="#b7e6d7"
     misc_RNA        2667..2716
                     /label="sTRSV HHRz"
                     /ApEinfo_revcolor="#85dae9"
                     /ApEinfo_fwdcolor="#85dae9"
                     /note="hammerhead ribozyme from the tobacco ringspot virus satellite RNA (Khvorova et al., 2003)"
     misc_feature    2740..2765
                     /label="RBS"
                     /ApEinfo_revcolor="#ff9ccd"
                     /ApEinfo_fwdcolor="#ff9ccd"
     misc_feature    2812..3123
                     /label="Pantoea vagans (iGEM23_Mcc04)"
                     /ApEinfo_revcolor="#84b0dc"
                     /ApEinfo_fwdcolor="#84b0dc"
     misc_feature    3275..4030
                     /label="cinR"
                     /ApEinfo_revcolor="#75c6a9"
                     /ApEinfo_fwdcolor="#75c6a9"
ORIGIN
        1 gaaatctgct cgtcagtggt gctcacactg acgaatcatg tacagatcat accgatgact
       61 gcctggcgac tcacaactaa gcaagacagc cggaaccagc gccggcgaac accactgcat
      121 atatggcata tcacaacagt ccacgtctca agcagttaca gagatgttac gaaccacgcg
      181 gccgctacag gtagaccaaa aaaaaaaaac acccgttagg gtgttcaata attggcccgc
      241 tcagaagaac tcgtcaagaa ggcgatagaa ggcgatgcgc tgcgaatcgg gagcggcgat
      301 accgtaaagc acgaggaagc ggtcagccca ttcgccgcca agctcttcag caatatcacg
      361 ggtagccaac gctatgtcct gatagcggtc cgccacaccc agccggccac agtcgatgaa
      421 tccagaaaag cggccatttt ccaccatgat attcggcaag caggcatcgc catgggtcac
      481 gacgagatcc tcgccgtcgg gcatccgcgc cttgagcctg gcgaacagtt cggctggcgc
      541 gagcccctga tgctcttcgt ccagatcatc ctgatcgaca agaccggctt ccatccgagt
      601 acgtgctcgc tcgatgcgat gtttcgcttg gtggtcgaat gggcaggtag ccggatcaag
      661 cgtatgcagc cgccgcattg catcagccat gatggatact ttctcggcag gagcaaggtg
      721 agatgacagg agatcctgcc ccggcacttc gcccaatagc agccagtccc ttcccgcttc
      781 agtgacaacg tcgagcacag ctgcgcaagg aacgcccgtc gtggccagcc acgatagccg
      841 cgctgcctcg tcttggagtt cattcagggc accggacagg tcggtcttga caaaaagaac
      901 cgggcgcccc tgcgctgaca gccggaacac ggcggcatca gagcagccga ttgtctgttg
      961 tgcccagtca tagccgaata gcctctccac ccaagcggcc ggagaacctg cgtgcaatcc
     1021 atcttgttca atcatgcgaa acgatcctca tcctgtctct tgatcagatc ttgatcccct
     1081 gcgccatcag atccttggcg gcaagaaagc catccagttt actttgcagg gcttcccaac
     1141 cttaccagag ggcgccccag ctggcaattc cggttcgctt gctgtcccga ggtgctacat
     1201 ttgaagagat aaattgcact gaaatctaga aatattttat ctgattaata agatgatctt
     1261 cttgagatcg ttttggtctg cgcgtaatct cttgctctga aaacgaaaaa accgccttgc
     1321 agggcggttt ttcgaaggtt ctctgagcta ccaactcttt gaaccgaggt aactggcttg
     1381 gaggagcgca gtcaccaaaa cttgtccttt cagtttagcc ttaaccggcg catgacttca
     1441 agactaactc ctctaaatca attaccagtg gctgctgcca gtggtgcttt tgcatgtctt
     1501 tccgggttgg actcaagacg atagttaccg gataaggcgc agcggtcgga ctgaacgggg
     1561 ggttcgtgca tacagtccag cttggagcga actgcctacc cggaactgag tgtcaggcgt
     1621 ggaatgagac aaacgcggcc ataacagcgg aatgacaccg gtaaaccgaa aggcaggaac
     1681 aggagagcgc acgagggagc cgccaggggg aaacgcctgg tatctttata gtcctgtcgg
     1741 gtttcgccac cactgatttg agcgtcagat ttcgtgatgc ttgtcagggg ggcggagcct
     1801 atggaaaaac ggctttgccg cggccctctc acttccctgt taagtatctt cctggcatct
     1861 tccaggaaat ctccgccccg ttcgtaagcc atttccgctc gccgcagtcg aacgaccgag
     1921 cgtagcgagt cagtgagcga ggaagcggaa tatatcctgt atcacatatt ctgctgacgc
     1981 accggtgcag ccttttttct cctgccacat gaagcacttc actgacaccc tcatcagtgc
     2041 caacatagta agccagtata cactccgcta gcgctgatgt ccggcggtgc ttttgccgtt
     2101 acgcaccacc ccgtcagtag ctgaacaggc cctcannnnn nnnnnnnnnn nnnnnnnnnn
     2161 nnnnnnnnnn nnnnnnnnnn nnnnnnnnnn nnnnnnnnnn nnnatgaaaa aattattatt
     2221 gcggccgccc ctgaattcgc atctagactg atgagacgtg gtagagccac aaacagccgg
     2281 tacaagcaac gatctccagg accatctgaa tcatgcgcgg atgacacgaa ctcacgacgg
     2341 cgatcacaga cattaaccca cagtacagac actgcgacaa cgtggcaatt cgtcgcaata
     2401 caacggtttc tggtatcccg cttaacgatc gttggctgcc ctttgtgcgt ccaaacggac
     2461 gcacggcgct ctaaagcggg tcgcgatctt tcagattcgc tcctcgcgct ttcagtcttt
     2521 gttttggcgc atgtcgttat cgcaaaaccg ctgcacactt ttgcgcgaca tgctctgatc
     2581 cccctcatct gggggggcct atctgaggga atttccgatc cggctcgcct gaaccattct
     2641 gctttccacg aacttgaaaa cgctagctgt caccggatgt gctttccggt ctgatgagtc
     2701 cgtgaggacg aaacagcctc tacaaataat tttgtttaat actagagaaa gaggggaaat
     2761 actagTATGa gaactctgac tctaaatgaa ttagattctg tttctggTGG Caatgctaac
     2821 tcaggttacg aaggcccgaa ctgcaccaac gccgcgatta agggtggtgt gaccggtgca
     2881 acgggcggtg ctgtcgccgg tgctatccgc ggcggtgtaa cgggtcttgc tggcggccct
     2941 gcaggggtgg cagcaggagc aggtgctggg gcagctgaag gggctgtgta tggtggtgtt
     3001 tcaggggctg ttggagggta tgtgggttgc cagaacagtg gctctgccaa caacggcggc
     3061 aacaacggca atcttggcgg ggattcaaac gctaacagcg ctaacggaca gtgccattgg
     3121 taaATCCctc ggtaccaaat tccagaaaag aggcctcccg aaaggggggc cttttttcgt
     3181 tttggtccaa tggcggcgcg ccatcgaatg gcgcaaaacc tttcgcggta tggcatgata
     3241 gcgcccggaa gagagtcaat tcagggtggt gaatatgatt gagaatacct atagcgaaaa
     3301 gttcgagtcc gcgttcgaac agatcaaagc ggcggccaac gtggatgccg ccatccgtat
     3361 tctccaggcg gaatataacc tcgatttcgt cacctaccat ctcgcccaga caatcgcgag
     3421 caagatcgat tcgcccttcg tgcgcaccac ctatccggat gcctgggttt cccgttacct
     3481 cctcaactgc tatgtgaagg tcgatccgat catcaagcag ggcttcgaac gccagctgcc
     3541 cttcgactgg agcgaggtcg aaccgacgcc ggaggcctat gccatgctgg tcgacgccca
     3601 gaaacacggc atcgatgaca atggctactc catccccgtc gccgacaagg cgcagcgccg
     3661 cgccctgctg tcgctgaatg cccatatacc ggccgacgaa tggaccgagc tcgtgcgccg
     3721 ctgccgcaat gagtggatcg agatcgccca tctgatccac cgcaaggccg tatatgagct
     3781 gcatggcgaa aacgatccgg tgccggcatt gtcgccgcgc gagatcgagt gtctgcactg
     3841 gaccgccctc ggcaaggatt acaaggatat ttcggtcatc ctgggcatat cagagcatac
     3901 cacacgcgat tacctgaaaa ccgcccgctt caggctcggc tgcaccacga tctcggccgc
     3961 cgcgtcgcgg gctgttcaat tgcgcatcat caatccctat aggatccgca tgacgcgacg
     4021 taattggtaa tagcctaatt ggtaacgaat cagacaattg acggctcgag ggagtagGCT
     4081 G
//
