# Supplementary material for: Refactored genetic parts for modular assembly of the E. coli MccV type I secretion system used to screen class II microcin candidates from plant-associated bacteria
Source: BMC Biotechnol. 2026 Apr 3;26:66. doi: 10.1186/s12896-026-01148-8 (PMC13174018; doi:10.1186/s12896-026-01148-8)
Supplement: Supplementary file 1 — Supplementary Material 1 [file 12896_2026_1148_MOESM1_ESM.zip › Data S1. Plasmid sequences/Stage 1 assemblies/pBTK1172.gb]

LOCUS       pMccE13_PCin            4081 bp ds-DNA     circular     27-NOV-2025
DEFINITION  .
FEATURES             Location/Qualifiers
     misc_feature    complement(198..223)
                     /label="terminator"
                     /ApEinfo_revcolor="#b4abac"
                     /ApEinfo_fwdcolor="#b4abac"
     rep_origin      1262..1807
                     /label="p15A ori"
                     /ApEinfo_revcolor="#f8d3a9"
                     /ApEinfo_fwdcolor="#f8d3a9"
                     /note="pLannotate"
                     /database="snapgene"
                     /identity="100.0"
                     /match_length="100.0"
                     /fragment="False"
                     /other="rep_origin"
     rep_origin      1895..1950
                     /label="RSF ori (fragment)"
                     /ApEinfo_revcolor="#ffef86"
                     /ApEinfo_fwdcolor="#ffef86"
                     /note="pLannotate"
                     /database="snapgene"
                     /identity="100.0"
                     /match_length="7.5"
                     /fragment="True"
                     /other="rep_origin"
     misc_feature    complement(2049..2075)
                     /label="bom (fragment)"
                     /ApEinfo_revcolor="#b7e6d7"
                     /ApEinfo_fwdcolor="#b7e6d7"
                     /note="pLannotate"
                     /database="snapgene"
                     /identity="96.3"
                     /match_length="19.1"
                     /fragment="True"
                     /other="misc_feature"
     mobile_element  complement(2069..2129)
                     /label="IS1 (fragment)"
                     /ApEinfo_revcolor="#b7e6d7"
                     /ApEinfo_fwdcolor="#b7e6d7"
                     /note="pLannotate"
                     /database="snapgene"
                     /identity="100.0"
                     /match_length="7.9"
                     /fragment="True"
                     /other="mobile_element"
     terminator      2152..2199
                     /label="fd terminator"
                     /ApEinfo_revcolor="#b1ff67"
                     /ApEinfo_fwdcolor="#b1ff67"
                     /note="pLannotate"
                     /database="snapgene"
                     /identity="98.0"
                     /match_length="100.0"
                     /fragment="False"
                     /other="terminator"
     misc_feature    2439..2664
                     /label="Pcin"
                     /ApEinfo_revcolor="#b7e6d7"
                     /ApEinfo_fwdcolor="#b7e6d7"
     misc_RNA        2667..2716
                     /label="sTRSV HHRz"
                     /ApEinfo_revcolor="#85dae9"
                     /ApEinfo_fwdcolor="#85dae9"
                     /note="hammerhead ribozyme from the tobacco ringspot virus satellite RNA (Khvorova et al., 2003)"
     misc_feature    2740..2765
                     /label="RBS"
                     /ApEinfo_revcolor="#ff9ccd"
                     /ApEinfo_fwdcolor="#ff9ccd"
     misc_feature    3275..4030
                     /label="cinR"
                     /ApEinfo_revcolor="#75c6a9"
                     /ApEinfo_fwdcolor="#75c6a9"
ORIGIN
        1 gaaatctgct cgtcagtggt gctcacactg acgaatcatg tacagatcat accgatgact
       61 gcctggcgac tcacaactaa gcaagacagc cggaaccagc gccggcgaac accactgcat
      121 atatggcata tcacaacagt ccacgtctca agcagttaca gagatgttac gaaccacgcg
      181 gccgctacag gtagaccaaa aaaaaaaaac acccgttagg gtgttcaata attggcccgc
      241 tcagaagaac tcgtcaagaa ggcgatagaa ggcgatgcgc tgcgaatcgg gagcggcgat
      301 accgtaaagc acgaggaagc ggtcagccca ttcgccgcca agctcttcag caatatcacg
      361 ggtagccaac gctatgtcct gatagcggtc cgccacaccc agccggccac agtcgatgaa
      421 tccagaaaag cggccatttt ccaccatgat attcggcaag caggcatcgc catgggtcac
      481 gacgagatcc tcgccgtcgg gcatccgcgc cttgagcctg gcgaacagtt cggctggcgc
      541 gagcccctga tgctcttcgt ccagatcatc ctgatcgaca agaccggctt ccatccgagt
      601 acgtgctcgc tcgatgcgat gtttcgcttg gtggtcgaat gggcaggtag ccggatcaag
      661 cgtatgcagc cgccgcattg catcagccat gatggatact ttctcggcag gagcaaggtg
      721 agatgacagg agatcctgcc ccggcacttc gcccaatagc agccagtccc ttcccgcttc
      781 agtgacaacg tcgagcacag ctgcgcaagg aacgcccgtc gtggccagcc acgatagccg
      841 cgctgcctcg tcttggagtt cattcagggc accggacagg tcggtcttga caaaaagaac
      901 cgggcgcccc tgcgctgaca gccggaacac ggcggcatca gagcagccga ttgtctgttg
      961 tgcccagtca tagccgaata gcctctccac ccaagcggcc ggagaacctg cgtgcaatcc
     1021 atcttgttca atcatgcgaa acgatcctca tcctgtctct tgatcagatc ttgatcccct
     1081 gcgccatcag atccttggcg gcaagaaagc catccagttt actttgcagg gcttcccaac
     1141 cttaccagag ggcgccccag ctggcaattc cggttcgctt gctgtcccga ggtgctacat
     1201 ttgaagagat aaattgcact gaaatctaga aatattttat ctgattaata agatgatctt
     1261 cttgagatcg ttttggtctg cgcgtaatct cttgctctga aaacgaaaaa accgccttgc
     1321 agggcggttt ttcgaaggtt ctctgagcta ccaactcttt gaaccgaggt aactggcttg
     1381 gaggagcgca gtcaccaaaa cttgtccttt cagtttagcc ttaaccggcg catgacttca
     1441 agactaactc ctctaaatca attaccagtg gctgctgcca gtggtgcttt tgcatgtctt
     1501 tccgggttgg actcaagacg atagttaccg gataaggcgc agcggtcgga ctgaacgggg
     1561 ggttcgtgca tacagtccag cttggagcga actgcctacc cggaactgag tgtcaggcgt
     1621 ggaatgagac aaacgcggcc ataacagcgg aatgacaccg gtaaaccgaa aggcaggaac
     1681 aggagagcgc acgagggagc cgccaggggg aaacgcctgg tatctttata gtcctgtcgg
     1741 gtttcgccac cactgatttg agcgtcagat ttcgtgatgc ttgtcagggg ggcggagcct
     1801 atggaaaaac ggctttgccg cggccctctc acttccctgt taagtatctt cctggcatct
     1861 tccaggaaat ctccgccccg ttcgtaagcc atttccgctc gccgcagtcg aacgaccgag
     1921 cgtagcgagt cagtgagcga ggaagcggaa tatatcctgt atcacatatt ctgctgacgc
     1981 accggtgcag ccttttttct cctgccacat gaagcacttc actgacaccc tcatcagtgc
     2041 caacatagta agccagtata cactccgcta gcgctgatgt ccggcggtgc ttttgccgtt
     2101 acgcaccacc ccgtcagtag ctgaacaggc cctcannnnn nnnnnnnnnn nnnnnnnnnn
     2161 nnnnnnnnnn nnnnnnnnnn nnnnnnnnnn nnnnnnnnnn nnnatgaaaa aattattatt
     2221 gcggccgccc ctgaattcgc atctagactg atgagacgtg gtagagccac aaacagccgg
     2281 tacaagcaac gatctccagg accatctgaa tcatgcgcgg atgacacgaa ctcacgacgg
     2341 cgatcacaga cattaaccca cagtacagac actgcgacaa cgtggcaatt cgtcgcaata
     2401 caacggtttc tggtatcccg cttaacgatc gttggctgcc ctttgtgcgt ccaaacggac
     2461 gcacggcgct ctaaagcggg tcgcgatctt tcagattcgc tcctcgcgct ttcagtcttt
     2521 gttttggcgc atgtcgttat cgcaaaaccg ctgcacactt ttgcgcgaca tgctctgatc
     2581 cccctcatct gggggggcct atctgaggga atttccgatc cggctcgcct gaaccattct
     2641 gctttccacg aacttgaaaa cgctagctgt caccggatgt gctttccggt ctgatgagtc
     2701 cgtgaggacg aaacagcctc tacaaataat tttgtttaat actagagaaa gaggggaaat
     2761 actagTATGa gaactctgac tctaaatgaa ttagattctg tttctggTGG CGGTAATTAT
     2821 GCGGATAAGC ATGGTCCGGG GAGTGGGAAC AGTAGTGGTG GCGGCCGGTC AGGGAGCCGC
     2881 TCCAACGGAA ACCCCCATTA TAGTCAACCG GGAACATCAA ATTGTAATAA TGGAATTATC
     2941 GGTGGGATGA TTACGGGGGC TCTTGGTGGT GCTCCAGGCC TGGCGTTGGG GGTTGTTGGC
     3001 GGGGCGATCG CAGGCGGATG CTTCGAAAGA GGAAACGGCA GTAGAAGTAA GCAATCTTCT
     3061 TCTTCATGTA ATGGCGGTAA TAATCGCGGG GGAGGAAGTA TCGGCGGGCA GTGTTCCTGG
     3121 TAAATCCctc ggtaccaaat tccagaaaag aggcctcccg aaaggggggc cttttttcgt
     3181 tttggtccaa tggcggcgcg ccatcgaatg gcgcaaaacc tttcgcggta tggcatgata
     3241 gcgcccggaa gagagtcaat tcagggtggt gaatatgatt gagaatacct atagcgaaaa
     3301 gttcgagtcc gcgttcgaac agatcaaagc ggcggccaac gtggatgccg ccatccgtat
     3361 tctccaggcg gaatataacc tcgatttcgt cacctaccat ctcgcccaga caatcgcgag
     3421 caagatcgat tcgcccttcg tgcgcaccac ctatccggat gcctgggttt cccgttacct
     3481 cctcaactgc tatgtgaagg tcgatccgat catcaagcag ggcttcgaac gccagctgcc
     3541 cttcgactgg agcgaggtcg aaccgacgcc ggaggcctat gccatgctgg tcgacgccca
     3601 gaaacacggc atcgatgaca atggctactc catccccgtc gccgacaagg cgcagcgccg
     3661 cgccctgctg tcgctgaatg cccatatacc ggccgacgaa tggaccgagc tcgtgcgccg
     3721 ctgccgcaat gagtggatcg agatcgccca tctgatccac cgcaaggccg tatatgagct
     3781 gcatggcgaa aacgatccgg tgccggcatt gtcgccgcgc gagatcgagt gtctgcactg
     3841 gaccgccctc ggcaaggatt acaaggatat ttcggtcatc ctgggcatat cagagcatac
     3901 cacacgcgat tacctgaaaa ccgcccgctt caggctcggc tgcaccacga tctcggccgc
     3961 cgcgtcgcgg gctgttcaat tgcgcatcat caatccctat aggatccgca tgacgcgacg
     4021 taattggtaa tagcctaatt ggtaacgaat cagacaattg acggctcgag ggagtagGCT
     4081 G
//
