# Supplementary material for: Refactored genetic parts for modular assembly of the E. coli MccV type I secretion system used to screen class II microcin candidates from plant-associated bacteria
Source: BMC Biotechnol. 2026 Apr 3;26:66. doi: 10.1186/s12896-026-01148-8 (PMC13174018; doi:10.1186/s12896-026-01148-8)
Supplement: Supplementary file 1 — Supplementary Material 1 [file 12896_2026_1148_MOESM1_ESM.zip › Data S1. Plasmid sequences/Stage 1 assemblies/pBTK1181.gb]

LOCUS       pMccX11_PCin            3922 bp ds-DNA     circular     27-NOV-2025
DEFINITION  .
FEATURES             Location/Qualifiers
     misc_feature    complement(198..223)
                     /label="terminator"
                     /ApEinfo_revcolor="#b4abac"
                     /ApEinfo_fwdcolor="#b4abac"
     rep_origin      1262..1807
                     /label="p15A ori"
                     /ApEinfo_revcolor="#f8d3a9"
                     /ApEinfo_fwdcolor="#f8d3a9"
                     /note="pLannotate"
                     /database="snapgene"
                     /identity="100.0"
                     /match_length="100.0"
                     /fragment="False"
                     /other="rep_origin"
     rep_origin      1895..1950
                     /label="RSF ori (fragment)"
                     /ApEinfo_revcolor="#ffef86"
                     /ApEinfo_fwdcolor="#ffef86"
                     /note="pLannotate"
                     /database="snapgene"
                     /identity="100.0"
                     /match_length="7.5"
                     /fragment="True"
                     /other="rep_origin"
     misc_feature    complement(2049..2075)
                     /label="bom (fragment)"
                     /ApEinfo_revcolor="#b7e6d7"
                     /ApEinfo_fwdcolor="#b7e6d7"
                     /note="pLannotate"
                     /database="snapgene"
                     /identity="96.3"
                     /match_length="19.1"
                     /fragment="True"
                     /other="misc_feature"
     mobile_element  complement(2069..2129)
                     /label="IS1 (fragment)"
                     /ApEinfo_revcolor="#b7e6d7"
                     /ApEinfo_fwdcolor="#b7e6d7"
                     /note="pLannotate"
                     /database="snapgene"
                     /identity="100.0"
                     /match_length="7.9"
                     /fragment="True"
                     /other="mobile_element"
     terminator      2152..2199
                     /label="fd terminator"
                     /ApEinfo_revcolor="#b1ff67"
                     /ApEinfo_fwdcolor="#b1ff67"
                     /note="pLannotate"
                     /database="snapgene"
                     /identity="98.0"
                     /match_length="100.0"
                     /fragment="False"
                     /other="terminator"
     misc_feature    2439..2664
                     /label="Pcin"
                     /ApEinfo_revcolor="#b7e6d7"
                     /ApEinfo_fwdcolor="#b7e6d7"
     misc_RNA        2667..2716
                     /label="sTRSV HHRz"
                     /ApEinfo_revcolor="#85dae9"
                     /ApEinfo_fwdcolor="#85dae9"
                     /note="hammerhead ribozyme from the tobacco ringspot virus satellite RNA (Khvorova et al., 2003)"
     misc_feature    2740..2765
                     /label="RBS"
                     /ApEinfo_revcolor="#ff9ccd"
                     /ApEinfo_fwdcolor="#ff9ccd"
     misc_feature    3116..3871
                     /label="cinR"
                     /ApEinfo_revcolor="#75c6a9"
                     /ApEinfo_fwdcolor="#75c6a9"
ORIGIN
        1 gaaatctgct cgtcagtggt gctcacactg acgaatcatg tacagatcat accgatgact
       61 gcctggcgac tcacaactaa gcaagacagc cggaaccagc gccggcgaac accactgcat
      121 atatggcata tcacaacagt ccacgtctca agcagttaca gagatgttac gaaccacgcg
      181 gccgctacag gtagaccaaa aaaaaaaaac acccgttagg gtgttcaata attggcccgc
      241 tcagaagaac tcgtcaagaa ggcgatagaa ggcgatgcgc tgcgaatcgg gagcggcgat
      301 accgtaaagc acgaggaagc ggtcagccca ttcgccgcca agctcttcag caatatcacg
      361 ggtagccaac gctatgtcct gatagcggtc cgccacaccc agccggccac agtcgatgaa
      421 tccagaaaag cggccatttt ccaccatgat attcggcaag caggcatcgc catgggtcac
      481 gacgagatcc tcgccgtcgg gcatccgcgc cttgagcctg gcgaacagtt cggctggcgc
      541 gagcccctga tgctcttcgt ccagatcatc ctgatcgaca agaccggctt ccatccgagt
      601 acgtgctcgc tcgatgcgat gtttcgcttg gtggtcgaat gggcaggtag ccggatcaag
      661 cgtatgcagc cgccgcattg catcagccat gatggatact ttctcggcag gagcaaggtg
      721 agatgacagg agatcctgcc ccggcacttc gcccaatagc agccagtccc ttcccgcttc
      781 agtgacaacg tcgagcacag ctgcgcaagg aacgcccgtc gtggccagcc acgatagccg
      841 cgctgcctcg tcttggagtt cattcagggc accggacagg tcggtcttga caaaaagaac
      901 cgggcgcccc tgcgctgaca gccggaacac ggcggcatca gagcagccga ttgtctgttg
      961 tgcccagtca tagccgaata gcctctccac ccaagcggcc ggagaacctg cgtgcaatcc
     1021 atcttgttca atcatgcgaa acgatcctca tcctgtctct tgatcagatc ttgatcccct
     1081 gcgccatcag atccttggcg gcaagaaagc catccagttt actttgcagg gcttcccaac
     1141 cttaccagag ggcgccccag ctggcaattc cggttcgctt gctgtcccga ggtgctacat
     1201 ttgaagagat aaattgcact gaaatctaga aatattttat ctgattaata agatgatctt
     1261 cttgagatcg ttttggtctg cgcgtaatct cttgctctga aaacgaaaaa accgccttgc
     1321 agggcggttt ttcgaaggtt ctctgagcta ccaactcttt gaaccgaggt aactggcttg
     1381 gaggagcgca gtcaccaaaa cttgtccttt cagtttagcc ttaaccggcg catgacttca
     1441 agactaactc ctctaaatca attaccagtg gctgctgcca gtggtgcttt tgcatgtctt
     1501 tccgggttgg actcaagacg atagttaccg gataaggcgc agcggtcgga ctgaacgggg
     1561 ggttcgtgca tacagtccag cttggagcga actgcctacc cggaactgag tgtcaggcgt
     1621 ggaatgagac aaacgcggcc ataacagcgg aatgacaccg gtaaaccgaa aggcaggaac
     1681 aggagagcgc acgagggagc cgccaggggg aaacgcctgg tatctttata gtcctgtcgg
     1741 gtttcgccac cactgatttg agcgtcagat ttcgtgatgc ttgtcagggg ggcggagcct
     1801 atggaaaaac ggctttgccg cggccctctc acttccctgt taagtatctt cctggcatct
     1861 tccaggaaat ctccgccccg ttcgtaagcc atttccgctc gccgcagtcg aacgaccgag
     1921 cgtagcgagt cagtgagcga ggaagcggaa tatatcctgt atcacatatt ctgctgacgc
     1981 accggtgcag ccttttttct cctgccacat gaagcacttc actgacaccc tcatcagtgc
     2041 caacatagta agccagtata cactccgcta gcgctgatgt ccggcggtgc ttttgccgtt
     2101 acgcaccacc ccgtcagtag ctgaacaggc cctcannnnn nnnnnnnnnn nnnnnnnnnn
     2161 nnnnnnnnnn nnnnnnnnnn nnnnnnnnnn nnnnnnnnnn nnnatgaaaa aattattatt
     2221 gcggccgccc ctgaattcgc atctagactg atgagacgtg gtagagccac aaacagccgg
     2281 tacaagcaac gatctccagg accatctgaa tcatgcgcgg atgacacgaa ctcacgacgg
     2341 cgatcacaga cattaaccca cagtacagac actgcgacaa cgtggcaatt cgtcgcaata
     2401 caacggtttc tggtatcccg cttaacgatc gttggctgcc ctttgtgcgt ccaaacggac
     2461 gcacggcgct ctaaagcggg tcgcgatctt tcagattcgc tcctcgcgct ttcagtcttt
     2521 gttttggcgc atgtcgttat cgcaaaaccg ctgcacactt ttgcgcgaca tgctctgatc
     2581 cccctcatct gggggggcct atctgaggga atttccgatc cggctcgcct gaaccattct
     2641 gctttccacg aacttgaaaa cgctagctgt caccggatgt gctttccggt ctgatgagtc
     2701 cgtgaggacg aaacagcctc tacaaataat tttgtttaat actagagaaa gaggggaaat
     2761 actagTATGa gaactctgac tctaaatgaa ttagattctg tttctggTGG CATCTCTGGC
     2821 TATGACGGTG CAGGCGCGGT TCTGGGAGTG CTTGGCACAG GTGCTGCCAT CGCCACGGCT
     2881 CCCATCAGTG CGCCGGTTAT TGGCCTGGCT ATTGGGGCTG CTGCAGGTTT GGCCATTGCT
     2941 CAATATTTGG CCAGTAATAA TTGAATCCct cggtaccaaa ttccagaaaa gaggcctccc
     3001 gaaagggggg ccttttttcg ttttggtcca atggcggcgc gccatcgaat ggcgcaaaac
     3061 ctttcgcggt atggcatgat agcgcccgga agagagtcaa ttcagggtgg tgaatatgat
     3121 tgagaatacc tatagcgaaa agttcgagtc cgcgttcgaa cagatcaaag cggcggccaa
     3181 cgtggatgcc gccatccgta ttctccaggc ggaatataac ctcgatttcg tcacctacca
     3241 tctcgcccag acaatcgcga gcaagatcga ttcgcccttc gtgcgcacca cctatccgga
     3301 tgcctgggtt tcccgttacc tcctcaactg ctatgtgaag gtcgatccga tcatcaagca
     3361 gggcttcgaa cgccagctgc ccttcgactg gagcgaggtc gaaccgacgc cggaggccta
     3421 tgccatgctg gtcgacgccc agaaacacgg catcgatgac aatggctact ccatccccgt
     3481 cgccgacaag gcgcagcgcc gcgccctgct gtcgctgaat gcccatatac cggccgacga
     3541 atggaccgag ctcgtgcgcc gctgccgcaa tgagtggatc gagatcgccc atctgatcca
     3601 ccgcaaggcc gtatatgagc tgcatggcga aaacgatccg gtgccggcat tgtcgccgcg
     3661 cgagatcgag tgtctgcact ggaccgccct cggcaaggat tacaaggata tttcggtcat
     3721 cctgggcata tcagagcata ccacacgcga ttacctgaaa accgcccgct tcaggctcgg
     3781 ctgcaccacg atctcggccg ccgcgtcgcg ggctgttcaa ttgcgcatca tcaatcccta
     3841 taggatccgc atgacgcgac gtaattggta atagcctaat tggtaacgaa tcagacaatt
     3901 gacggctcga gggagtagGC TG
//
