# Supplementary material for: Refactored genetic parts for modular assembly of the E. coli MccV type I secretion system used to screen class II microcin candidates from plant-associated bacteria
Source: BMC Biotechnol. 2026 Apr 3;26:66. doi: 10.1186/s12896-026-01148-8 (PMC13174018; doi:10.1186/s12896-026-01148-8)
Supplement: Supplementary file 1 — Supplementary Material 1 [file 12896_2026_1148_MOESM1_ESM.zip › Data S1. Plasmid sequences/Part plasmids/pBTK1063.gb]

LOCUS       pBTK1063_(pBBR1_ampR_su 4494 bp ds-DNA     circular     17-JAN-2024
DEFINITION  .
COMMENT     Imported using the Genbank importer. File name:
            Li_L9F_3_137-3_pLann_pLann.gbk Annotated with pLannotate v1.2.0.
            Annotated with pLannotate v1.2.0
FEATURES             Location/Qualifiers
     CDS             359..1054
                     /label="mScarlet-I"
                     /ApEinfo_revcolor="#84b0dc"
                     /ApEinfo_fwdcolor="#84b0dc"
                     /note="pLannotate"
                     /database="fpbase"
                     /identity="100.0"
                     /match_length="100.0"
                     /fragment="False"
                     /other="CDS"
                     /translation="MVSKGEAVIKEFMRFKVHMEGSMNGHEFEIEGEGEGRPYEGTQTAKLKVTKGGPLPFSWDILSPQFMYGSRAFIKHPADIPDYYKQSFPEGFKWERVMNFEDGGAVTVTQDTSLEDGTLIYKVKLRGTNFPPDGPVMQKKTMGWEASTERLYPEDGVLKGDIKMALRLKDGGRYLADFKTTYKAKKPVQMPGAYNVDRKLDITSHNEDYTVVEQYERSEGRHSTGGMDELYK"
     terminator      1075..1146
                     /label="rrnB T1 terminator"
                     /ApEinfo_revcolor="#f58a5e"
                     /ApEinfo_fwdcolor="#f58a5e"
                     /note="pLannotate"
                     /database="snapgene"
                     /identity="100.0"
                     /match_length="100.0"
                     /fragment="False"
                     /other="terminator"
     terminator      1162..1189
                     /label="T7Te terminator"
                     /ApEinfo_revcolor="#84b0dc"
                     /ApEinfo_fwdcolor="#84b0dc"
                     /note="pLannotate"
                     /database="snapgene"
                     /identity="100.0"
                     /match_length="100.0"
                     /fragment="False"
                     /other="terminator"
     terminator      1407..1493
                     /label="rrnB T1 terminator"
                     /ApEinfo_revcolor="#c6c9d1"
                     /ApEinfo_fwdcolor="#c6c9d1"
                     /note="pLannotate"
                     /database="snapgene"
                     /identity="100.0"
                     /match_length="100.0"
                     /fragment="False"
                     /other="terminator"
     rep_origin      1608..2380
                     /label="pBBR1 oriV"
                     /ApEinfo_revcolor="#faac61"
                     /ApEinfo_fwdcolor="#faac61"
                     /note="pLannotate"
                     /database="snapgene"
                     /identity="99.6"
                     /match_length="100.4"
                     /fragment="False"
                     /other="rep_origin"
     CDS             2381..3043
                     /label="pBBR1 Rep"
                     /ApEinfo_revcolor="#84b0dc"
                     /ApEinfo_fwdcolor="#84b0dc"
                     /note="pLannotate"
                     /database="snapgene"
                     /identity="99.8"
                     /match_length="100.0"
                     /fragment="False"
                     /other="CDS"
                     /translation="MATQSREIGIQAKNKPGHWVQTERKAHEAWAGLIARKPTAAMLLHHLVAQMGHQNAVVVSQKTLSKLIGRSLRTVQYAVKDLVAERWISVVKLNGPGTVSAYVVNDRVAWGQPRDQLRLSVFSAAVVVDHDDQDESLLGHGDLRRIPTLYPGEQQLPTGPGEEPPSQPGIPGMEPDLPALTETEEWERRGQQRLPMPDEPCFLDDGEPLEPPTRVTLPRR*"
     oriT            complement(3054..3162)
                     /label="oriT"
                     /ApEinfo_revcolor="#ffef86"
                     /ApEinfo_fwdcolor="#ffef86"
                     /note="pLannotate"
                     /database="snapgene"
                     /identity="100.0"
                     /match_length="99.1"
                     /fragment="False"
                     /other="oriT"
     terminator      complement(3320..3359)
                     /label="fd terminator"
                     /ApEinfo_revcolor="#b7e6d7"
                     /ApEinfo_fwdcolor="#b7e6d7"
                     /note="pLannotate"
                     /database="snapgene"
                     /identity="100.0"
                     /match_length="100.0"
                     /fragment="False"
                     /other="terminator"
     CDS             complement(3366..4223)
                     /label="bla"
                     /ApEinfo_revcolor="#84b0dc"
                     /ApEinfo_fwdcolor="#84b0dc"
                     /note="pLannotate"
                     /database="swissprot"
                     /identity="100.0"
                     /match_length="100.0"
                     /fragment="False"
                     /other="CDS"
                     /translation="MSIQHFRVALIPFFAAFCLPVFAHPETLVKVKDAEDQLGARVGYIELDLNSGKILESFRPEERFPMMSTFKVLLCGAVLSRVDAGQEQLGRRIHYSQNDLVEYSPVTEKHLTDGMTVRELCSAAITMSDNTAANLLLTTIGGPKELTAFLHNMGDHVTRLDRWEPELNEAIPNDERDTTMPAAMATTLRKLLTGELLTLASRQQLIDWMEADKVAGPLLRSALPAGWFIADKSGAGERGSRGIIAALGPDGKPSRIVVIYTTGSQATMDERNRQIAEIGASLIKHW"
     promoter        complement(4224..4315)
                     /label="AmpR promoter"
                     /ApEinfo_revcolor="#d6b295"
                     /ApEinfo_fwdcolor="#d6b295"
                     /note="pLannotate"
                     /database="snapgene"
                     /identity="100.0"
                     /match_length="100.0"
                     /fragment="False"
                     /other="promoter"
     terminator      complement(4388..4482)
                     /label="lambda t0 terminator"
                     /ApEinfo_revcolor="#84b0dc"
                     /ApEinfo_fwdcolor="#84b0dc"
                     /note="pLannotate"
                     /database="snapgene"
                     /identity="100.0"
                     /match_length="100.0"
                     /fragment="False"
                     /other="terminator"
ORIGIN
        1 gcaggtggca cctgcttcgc atctagactg atgagacgtg gtagagccac aaacagccgg
       61 tacaagcaac gatctccagg accatctgaa tcatgcgcgg atgacacgaa ctcacgacgg
      121 cgatcacaga cattaaccca cagtacagac actgcgacaa cgtggcaatt cgtcgcaata
      181 caacgtgaga ccgaaagtga aacgtgattt catgcgtcat tttgaacatt ttgtaaatct
      241 tatttaataa tgtgtgcggc aattcacatt taatttatga atgttttctt aacatcgcgg
      301 caactcaaga aacggcaggt tcggatctta gctactagag aaagaggaga aatactagat
      361 ggtcagtaaa ggagaagctg taattaaaga gtttatgcgc ttcaaagtgc atatggaagg
      421 ttccatgaac ggacatgagt tcgagattga aggtgaaggt gaaggacgcc cctacgaggg
      481 cactcaaact gcaaagttaa aggttacaaa aggaggacct ctgccatttt cgtgggacat
      541 tctgagcccg cagtttatgt acggcagccg cgcgttcatc aaacatcccg ctgacatccc
      601 agactattac aaacaatctt tccccgaagg ctttaaatgg gaacgcgtga tgaactttga
      661 agatggtggc gctgtgactg tgacccagga cacttcatta gaagatggaa ccctgattta
      721 caaggtaaag ctgcgcggca ccaactttcc ccctgacgga cctgtaatgc agaaaaaaac
      781 aatgggttgg gaggctagta cagagcgttt ataccctgag gacggtgtct taaaaggaga
      841 catcaagatg gcgttacgtc ttaaggatgg tggtcgctat ttagctgact tcaagaccac
      901 ttataaagca aagaagcccg tccaaatgcc tggagcttat aacgttgacc gtaagttaga
      961 catcacctca cataacgagg attacacagt tgtcgaacag tatgagcgct cagaaggccg
     1021 tcattcgact ggtggaatgg acgaactgta taaataataa ggatctccag gcatcaaata
     1081 aaacgaaagg ctcagtcgaa agactgggcc tttcgtttta tctgttgttt gtcggtgaac
     1141 gctctctact agagtcacac tggctcacct tcgggtgggc ctttctgcgt ttataggtct
     1201 cagctggaaa tctgctcgtc agtggtgctc acactgacga atcatgtaca gatcataccg
     1261 atgactgcct ggcgactcac aactaagcaa gacagccgga accagcgccg gcgaacacca
     1321 ctgcatatat ggcatatcac aacagtccac gtctcaagca gttacagaga tgttacgaac
     1381 gcgcatcacc tgcaaggcga aggcatcaaa taaaacgaaa ggctcagtcg aaagactggg
     1441 cctttcgttt tatctgttgt ttgtcggtga acgctctcct gagtaggaca aatccgccgc
     1501 cctagacagc tgggcgcgcc ccccctacgg gcttgctctc cgggcttcgc cctgcgcggt
     1561 cgctgcgctc ccttgccagc ccgtggatat gtggacgatg gccgcgagcg gccaccggct
     1621 ggctcgcttc gctcggcccg tggacaaccc tgctggacaa gctgatggac aggctgcgcc
     1681 tgcccacgag cttgaccaca gggattgccc accggctacc cagccttcga ccacataccc
     1741 accggctcca actgcgcggc ctgcggcctt gccccatcaa tttttttaat tttctctggg
     1801 gaaaagcctc cggcctgcgg cctgcgcgct tcgcttgccg gttggacacc aagtggaagg
     1861 cgggtcaagg ctcgcgcagc gaccgcgcag cggcttggcc ttgacgcgcc tggaacgacc
     1921 caagcctatg cgagtggggg cagtcgaagg gcgaagcccg cccgcctgcc ccccgagcct
     1981 cacggcggcg agtgcggggg ttccaagggg gcagcgccac cttgggcaag gccgaaggcc
     2041 gcgcagtcga tcaacaagcc ccggaggggc cacttttttg ccggaggggg agccgcgccg
     2101 aaggcgtggg ggaaccccgc aggggtgccc ttctttgggc accaaagaac tagatatagg
     2161 gcgaaatgcg aaagacttaa aaatcaacaa cttaaaaaag gggggtacgc aacagctcat
     2221 tgcggcaccc cccgcaatag ctcattgcgt aggttaaaga aaatctgtaa ttgactgcca
     2281 cttttacgca acgcataatt gttgtcgcgc tgccgaaaag ttgcagctga ttgcgcatgg
     2341 tgccgcaacc gtgcggcacc cctaccgcat ggagataagc atggccacgc agtccagaga
     2401 aatcggcatt caagccaaga acaagcccgg tcactgggtg caaacggaac gcaaagcgca
     2461 tgaggcgtgg gccgggctta ttgcgaggaa acccacggcg gcaatgctgc tgcatcacct
     2521 cgtggcgcag atgggccacc agaacgccgt ggtggtcagc cagaagacac tttccaagct
     2581 catcggacgt tctttgcgga cggtccaata cgcagtcaag gacttggtgg ccgagcgctg
     2641 gatctccgtc gtgaagctca acggccccgg caccgtgtcg gcctacgtgg tcaatgaccg
     2701 cgtggcgtgg ggccagcccc gcgaccagtt gcgcctgtcg gtgttcagtg ccgccgtggt
     2761 ggttgatcac gacgaccagg acgaatcgct gttggggcat ggcgacctgc gccgcatccc
     2821 gaccctgtat ccgggcgagc agcaactacc gaccggcccc ggcgaggagc cgcccagcca
     2881 gcccggcatt ccgggcatgg aaccagacct gccagccttg accgaaacgg aggaatggga
     2941 acggcgcggg cagcagcgcc tgccgatgcc cgatgagccg tgttttctgg acgatggcga
     3001 gccgttggag ccgccgacac gggtaacgct gccgcgccgg tagggccggc ctacggccag
     3061 cctcgcagag caggattccc gttgagcacc gccaggtgcg aataagggac agtgaagaag
     3121 gaacacccgc tcgcgggtgg gcctacttca cctatcctgc ccggctgacg ccgttggata
     3181 caccaaggaa agtctacacg aaccctttgg caaaatcctg tatatcgtgc gaaaaaggat
     3241 ggatataccg aaaaaatcgc tataatgacc ccgaagcagg gttatgcagc ggaaaaggac
     3301 aacgcgcgga ccggggtcgn nnnnnnnnnn nnnnnnnnnn nnnnnnnnnn nnnnnnnnnn
     3361 nnnnnccaat gtttaatcag gctcgcgcca atttccgcaa tctgacggtt acgttcatcc
     3421 atcgtcgcct ggctgccggt ggtataaatc accacaatac ggctcggttt accatccggg
     3481 cccagcgccg caataatgcc acggctgcca cgttcgcccg caccgctttt atccgcaata
     3541 aaccagccag ccggcagcgc gctacgcagc agcggacccg ccactttatc cgcttccatc
     3601 caatcaatca gttgctggcg gcttgccagg gtcagcagct cacccgtcag cagtttacgc
     3661 agggtggtcg ccattgctgc cggcatggtg gtatcacgtt catcgttcgg aatcgcttcg
     3721 ttcagttccg gttcccaacg atccagacgg gtcacatgat cgcccatgtt atgcagaaac
     3781 gcggtcagtt ctttcggacc gccaatggtc gtcagcagca ggttcgccgc ggtgttatcg
     3841 ctcatggtaa tcgccgcgct gcacagttca cgcacggtca tgccatcggt cagatgtttt
     3901 tcggtcaccg ggctatattc caccagatcg ttctggctat aatgaatacg acggcccagt
     3961 tgttcctggc ccgcatccac acggctcaga accgcaccgc acagcagcac tttaaaggtg
     4021 ctcatcatcg gaaaacgttc ttccggacga aaagattcca gaattttgcc gctgttcaga
     4081 tccagttcaa tatagcccac gcgcgcaccc agttgatctt ccgcatcttt cactttcacc
     4141 agggtttccg gatgcgcaaa caccggcagg caaaacgccg caaaaaacgg aatcagcgcc
     4201 acacgaaaat gctgaatgct catactcttc ctttttcaat attattgaag catttatcag
     4261 ggttattgtc tcatgagcgg atacatattt gaatgtattt agaaaaataa acaaataggg
     4321 gaattaaaaa aaagcccgct cattaggcgg gctactaatt taaatcgtaa ttattgggga
     4381 cccctggatt ctcaccaata aaaaacgccc ggcggcaacc gagcgttctg aacaaatcca
     4441 gatggagttc tgaggtcatt actggatcta tcaacaggag tccaaggttc tctt
//
