# Supplementary material for: Refactored genetic parts for modular assembly of the E. coli MccV type I secretion system used to screen class II microcin candidates from plant-associated bacteria
Source: BMC Biotechnol. 2026 Apr 3;26:66. doi: 10.1186/s12896-026-01148-8 (PMC13174018; doi:10.1186/s12896-026-01148-8)
Supplement: Supplementary file 1 — Supplementary Material 1 [file 12896_2026_1148_MOESM1_ESM.zip › Data S1. Plasmid sequences/Stage 1 assemblies/pBTK1151.gb]

LOCUS       piGEM23_1043_(pCvaAB_pB 7964 bp ds-DNA     circular     30-SEP-2025
DEFINITION  .
FEATURES             Location/Qualifiers
     misc_feature    165..170
                     /label="BsaI"
                     /ApEinfo_revcolor="#f58a5e"
                     /ApEinfo_fwdcolor="#f58a5e"
     misc_RNA        244..293
                     /label="sTRSV HHRz"
                     /ApEinfo_revcolor="#008000"
                     /ApEinfo_fwdcolor="#008000"
                     /note="note: hammerhead ribozyme from the tobacco ringspot virus satellite RNA (Khvorova et al., 2003)"
     misc_feature    317..342
                     /label="RBS"
                     /ApEinfo_revcolor="#c7b0e3"
                     /ApEinfo_fwdcolor="#c7b0e3"
     CDS             1611..3707
                     /label="cvaB"
                     /ApEinfo_revcolor="#ff00ff"
                     /ApEinfo_fwdcolor="#ff00ff"
                     /note="codon_start: 1 db_xref: GI: 221589241 gene: cvaB locus_tag: MM1_0025 product: colicin V secretion/processing ATP binding protein protein_id: ACM18238.1 transl_table: 11 translation: MTNRNFRQIINLLDLRWQRRVPVIHQTETAECGLACLAMICGHFGKNIDLIYLRRKFNLSARGATLAGINGIAEQLGMATRALSLELDELRVLKTPCILHWDFSHFVVLVSVKRNRYVLHDPARGIRYISREEMSRYFTGVALEVWPGSEFQSETLQTRISLRSLINSIYGIKRTLAKIFCLSVVIEAINLLMPVGTQLVMDHAIPAGDRGLLTLISAALMFFILLKAATSTLRAWSSLVMSTLINVQWQSGLFDHLLRLPLAFFERRKLGDIQSRFDSLDTLRATFTTSVIGFIMDSIMVVGVCVMMLLYGGYLTWIVLCFTTIYIFIRLVTYGNYRQISEECLVREARAASYFMETLYGIATVKIQGMVGIRGAHWLNMKIDAINSGIKLTRMDLLFGGINTFVTACDQIVILWLGAGLVIDNQMTIGMFVAFSSFRGQFSERVASLTSFLLQLRIMSLHNERIADIALHEKEEKKPEIEIVADMGPISLETNGLSYRYDSQSAPIFSALSLSVAPGESVAITGASGAGKTTLMKVLCGLFEPDSGRVLINGIDIRQIGINNYHRMIACVMQDDRLFSGSIRENICGFAEEMDEEWMVECARASHIHDVIMNMPMGYETLIGELGEGLSGGQKQRIFIARALYRKPGILFMDEATSALDSESEHFVNVAIKNMNITRVIIAHRETTLRTVDRVISI*"
     misc_feature    1694..1694
                     /label="G -> A mutation"
                     /ApEinfo_revcolor="#ffef86"
                     /ApEinfo_fwdcolor="#ffef86"
     misc_feature    3738..3761
                     /label="rho-ind. terminator"
                     /ApEinfo_revcolor="#f8d3a9"
                     /ApEinfo_fwdcolor="#f8d3a9"
     terminator      4850..4936
                     /label="rrnB T1 terminator"
                     /ApEinfo_revcolor="#c6c9d1"
                     /ApEinfo_fwdcolor="#c6c9d1"
                     /note="pLannotate"
                     /database="snapgene"
                     /identity="100.0"
                     /match_length="100.0"
                     /fragment="False"
                     /other="terminator"
     rep_origin      5051..5823
                     /label="pBBR1 oriV"
                     /ApEinfo_revcolor="#faac61"
                     /ApEinfo_fwdcolor="#faac61"
                     /note="pLannotate"
                     /database="snapgene"
                     /identity="99.6"
                     /match_length="100.4"
                     /fragment="False"
                     /other="rep_origin"
     oriT            complement(6497..6605)
                     /label="oriT"
                     /ApEinfo_revcolor="#ffef86"
                     /ApEinfo_fwdcolor="#ffef86"
                     /note="pLannotate"
                     /database="snapgene"
                     /identity="100.0"
                     /match_length="99.1"
                     /fragment="False"
                     /other="oriT"
     terminator      complement(6763..6802)
                     /label="fd terminator"
                     /ApEinfo_revcolor="#b7e6d7"
                     /ApEinfo_fwdcolor="#b7e6d7"
                     /note="pLannotate"
                     /database="snapgene"
                     /identity="100.0"
                     /match_length="100.0"
                     /fragment="False"
                     /other="terminator"
     promoter        complement(7667..7758)
                     /label="AmpR promoter"
                     /ApEinfo_revcolor="#d6b295"
                     /ApEinfo_fwdcolor="#d6b295"
                     /note="pLannotate"
                     /database="snapgene"
                     /identity="100.0"
                     /match_length="100.0"
                     /fragment="False"
                     /other="promoter"
     terminator      complement(7831..7925)
                     /label="lambda t0 terminator"
                     /ApEinfo_revcolor="#84b0dc"
                     /ApEinfo_fwdcolor="#84b0dc"
                     /note="pLannotate"
                     /database="snapgene"
                     /identity="100.0"
                     /match_length="100.0"
                     /fragment="False"
                     /other="terminator"
ORIGIN
        1 ctgatgagac gtggtagagc cacaaacagc cggtacaagc aacgatctcc aggaccatct
       61 gaatcatgcg cggatgacac gaactcacga cggcgatcac agacattaac ccacagtaca
      121 gacactgcga caacgtggca attcgtcgca atacaacggt ttctggtatc ccgcttaacg
      181 atcgttggct gattggatcc aattgacagc tagctcagtc ctaggtacca ttggatccaa
      241 tagctgtcac cggatgtgct ttccggtctg atgagtccgt gaggacgaaa cagcctctac
      301 aaataatttt gtttaatact agagaaagag gggaaatact agTATGtttc gccaggatgc
      361 tttagaaaac agaaaaatga agtggcaggg acgggcaata ttacttcccg gaataccact
      421 gtggttaatc atgctgggaa gcattgtgtt tattacggca tttctgatgt tcattattgt
      481 tggtacctat agccgccgtg ttaatgtcag tggtgaggtc acaacctggc caagagctgt
      541 caatatatat tcaggtgtac agggatttgt tgtcaggcag tttgttcatg aagggcagtt
      601 gataaaaaaa ggggatcctg tttatctgat tgacatcagt aaaagtacac gcaatggtat
      661 tgtcactgat aatcatcgcc gggatataga aaaccagctg gttcgtgtgG acaacattat
      721 ttcccgtctg gaagaaagta aaaaaataac gctagatacc ctggaaaaac aacgtctgca
      781 atacacagat gcgttccgtc gctcatcaga cattatacag cgtgcagagg aagggataaa
      841 aataatgaaa aataatatgg agaattacag atactatcag tcaaaaggac tGattaataa
      901 agatcaatta actaaccaag ttgcattata ttatcaacaa caaaacaacc ttctcagtct
      961 gagcggacaa aatgaacaaa atgccctgca gataaccact ctggagagtc agattcagac
     1021 tcaggcagca gattttgata atcgtatcta tcagatggaa ctgcaacgac tcgaattgca
     1081 gaaagaactg gttaacactg atgtggaagg cgaaatcatt atccgggcgt tgtctgacgg
     1141 gaaagttgac tccctgagtg tcactgtagg gcaaatggtc aataccggag acagccttct
     1201 gcaggttatt cctgagaaca ttgaaaacta ttatcttatt ctctgggtcc cgaatgatgc
     1261 tgttccttat atttcggctg gtgacaaagt gaatattcgt tatgaagcct tcccctcaga
     1321 aaaatttggg cagttctctg ctacggttaa aactatatcc aggactcctg cgtcaacaca
     1381 ggaaatgttg acctataagg gAgcacctca aaatacgccg ggtgcctctg ttccctggta
     1441 taaagtcatt gcgacgcctg aaaagcagat aatcaggtat gacgaaaaat acctccctct
     1501 ggaaaatgga atgaaagccg aaagtacact atttctggaa aaaaggcgta tttaccagtg
     1561 gatgctttct cctttctatg acatgaaaca cagtgcaaca ggaccgatca atgactaaca
     1621 ggaatttcag acaaattata aatctgcttg atttgcgctg gcaacgtcgt gttccggtta
     1681 ttcatcagac ggaAaccgct gaatgtggac tggcctgcct agcaatgata tgcggtcatt
     1741 ttggtaagaa tattgacctg atatatcttc gccggaagtt taatctctct gcccgtggag
     1801 caacccttgc aggaatcaat ggaatagcgg agcaactggg gatggccacc cgggctcttt
     1861 cactggagtt ggatgaactt cgagtcctca aaacgccgtg tattctccac tgggatttca
     1921 gtcacttcgt cgttctggtc agcgtaaagc gtaaccgtta tgtactgcat gatccggcca
     1981 ggggcataag atatatcagc cgggaggaaa tgagccgata ttttacaggc gttgcacttg
     2041 aggtctggcc cggaagtgaa ttccagtcgg aaaccctgca gacccgcata agtcttcgtt
     2101 cactgattaa cagtatttac ggtattaaaa gaacgctggc gaaaattttc tgtctgtcag
     2161 ttgtaattga agcaatcaat ctgctaatgc cggtggggac acagctggtt atggatcatg
     2221 ctattcctgc gggggacaga gggctactga cgctaatttc tgctgctctt atgtttttta
     2281 tattactcaa agctgcaacg agtacgctgc gcgcatggtc ttcactggtt atgagcacgc
     2341 tcatcaatgt acagtggcag tcggggctgt tcgatcatct tctcagacta ccgctggcgt
     2401 tttttgaacg ccgaaaatta ggtgatatcc agtcacgttt tgactccctt gacacattga
     2461 gggccacatt taccaccagt gtgatcgggt tcataatgga cagcattatg gttgtcggtg
     2521 tttgtgtgat gatgctgtta tacggaggat atctcacctg gatagttctc tgctttacca
     2581 caatttacat ttttattcga ctggtgacat acggcaatta ccgacagata tcagaagaat
     2641 gtcttgtcag ggaggcccgt gccgcctcct attttatgga aacattatat ggtattgcca
     2701 cggtaaaaat ccaggggatg gtcggaattc ggggGgcaca ctggcttaat atgaaaatag
     2761 atgcgataaa ttcgggtatt aagctaacca ggatggattt gctcttcgga ggaataaata
     2821 cctttgttac cgcctgtgat cagattgtaa ttttatggct gggagcaggc cttgtgatcg
     2881 ataatcagat gacaatagga atgtttgtag cgtttagttc ttttcgtggg cagttttcgg
     2941 aaagagttgc ctctctgacc agttttcttc ttcagctaag aataatgagt ctgcacaatg
     3001 agcgcattgc agatattgca ttacatgaaa aggaggaaaa gaaacctgaa attgaaatcg
     3061 ttgctgatat ggggccaata tccctggaaa ccaatggttt aagctatcgt tatgacagtc
     3121 agtcagcacc gatattcagt gctctgagtt tatctgtagc tccgggggaa agtgtggcta
     3181 taactggtgc ttccggtgcg ggaaaaacca cattaatgaa agtactatgt ggactatttg
     3241 aacctgatag cgggagggta ctgataaatg gtatagatat acgccaaatt ggaataaata
     3301 attatcaccg gatgatagcc tgtgttatgc aggatgaccg gctattttca ggctcaattc
     3361 gtgaaaatat ctgtggtttt gcagaggaaa tggatgaaga gtggatggta gaatgtgcca
     3421 gagcaagtca tattcatgat gttataatga atatgccaat gggatatgaa acattaatag
     3481 gtgaacttgg ggaaggtctt tctggcggtc aaaaacagcg tatatttatt gcacgagcct
     3541 tataccggaa accaggaata ttatttatgg atgaggcaac cagtgctctt gattcagaga
     3601 gtgaacattt cgtgaatgtt gccataaaaa acatgaatat caccagggta attattgcac
     3661 acagagaaac aacgttgaga actgttgata gagttatttc tatttaaATC Cctcggtacc
     3721 aaattccaga aaagaggcct cccgaaaggg gggccttttt tcgttttggt ccaatggcgg
     3781 cgcgccatcg aatggtgcaa aacctttcgc ggtatggcat gatagcgccc ggaagagagt
     3841 caattcaggg gggtgaataa tggacatgcc tcgtattaaa ccgggtcagc gtgttatgat
     3901 ggcactgcgt aaaatgattg caagcggtga aatcaaaagt ggtgaacgta ttgcagaaat
     3961 tccgaccgca gcagcactgg gtgttagccg tatgccggtt cgtatcgcac tgcgttcact
     4021 ggaacaagaa ggtctggttg ttcgtctggg tgcacgtggt tatgcagccc gtggtgttag
     4081 cagcgatcag attcgtgatg caattgaagt tcgtggtgtt ctggaaggtt ttgcagcacg
     4141 tcgtctggca gaacgtggta tgaccgcaga aacccatgca cgttttgttg tactgattgc
     4201 agaaggtgaa gcactgtttg cagccggtcg cctgaatggt gaagatctgg atcgttatgc
     4261 cgcatataat caggcatttc atgataccct ggttagcgca gcaggtaatg gtgcagttga
     4321 aagcgcactg gcacgtaatg gttttgaacc gtttgcagca gccggtgcac tggccctgga
     4381 tctgatggac ctgtctgccg aatatgaaca tctgctggca gcacatcgtc agcatcaggc
     4441 agttctggat gcagttagct gtggtgatgc cgaaggtgca gaacgtatta tgcgtgatca
     4501 tgcactggca gcaattcgta atgcaaaagt ttttgaagca gcagcaagcg caggcgcacc
     4561 gctgggtgca gcatggtcaa ttcgtgcaga ttgataagga tcctaattgg taacgaatca
     4621 gacaattgac ggctcgaggg agtagGCTGg aaatctgctc gtcagtggtg ctcacactga
     4681 cgaatcatgt acagatcata ccgatgactg cctggcgact cacaactaag caagacagcc
     4741 ggaaccagcg ccggcgaaca ccactgcata tatggcatat cacaacagtc cacgtctcaa
     4801 gcagttacag agatgttacg aacgcgcatc acctgcaagg cgaaggcatc aaataaaacg
     4861 aaaggctcag tcgaaagact gggcctttcg ttttatctgt tgtttgtcgg tgaacgctct
     4921 cctgagtagg acaaatccgc cgccctagac agctgggcgc gcccccccta cgggcttgct
     4981 ctccgggctt cgccctgcgc ggtcgctgcg ctcccttgcc agcccgtgga tatgtggacg
     5041 atggccgcga gcggccaccg gctggctcgc ttcgctcggc ccgtggacaa ccctgctgga
     5101 caagctgatg gacaggctgc gcctgcccac gagcttgacc acagggattg cccaccggct
     5161 acccagcctt cgaccacata cccaccggct ccaactgcgc ggcctgcggc cttgccccat
     5221 caattttttt aattttctct ggggaaaagc ctccggcctg cggcctgcgc gcttcgcttg
     5281 ccggttggac accaagtgga aggcgggtca aggctcgcgc agcgaccgcg cagcggcttg
     5341 gccttgacgc gcctggaacg acccaagcct atgcgagtgg gggcagtcga agggcgaagc
     5401 ccgcccgcct gccccccgag cctcacggcg gcgagtgcgg gggttccaag ggggcagcgc
     5461 caccttgggc aaggccgaag gccgcgcagt cgatcaacaa gccccggagg ggccactttt
     5521 ttgccggagg gggagccgcg ccgaaggcgt gggggaaccc cgcaggggtg cccttctttg
     5581 ggcaccaaag aactagatat agggcgaaat gcgaaagact taaaaatcaa caacttaaaa
     5641 aaggggggta cgcaacagct cattgcggca ccccccgcaa tagctcattg cgtaggttaa
     5701 agaaaatctg taattgactg ccacttttac gcaacgcata attgttgtcg cgctgccgaa
     5761 aagttgcagc tgattgcgca tggtgccgca accgtgcggc acccctaccg catggagata
     5821 agcatggcca cgcagtccag agaaatcggc attcaagcca agaacaagcc cggtcactgg
     5881 gtgcaaacgg aacgcaaagc gcatgaggcg tgggccgggc ttattgcgag gaaacccacg
     5941 gcggcaatgc tgctgcatca cctcgtggcg cagatgggcc accagaacgc cgtggtggtc
     6001 agccagaaga cactttccaa gctcatcgga cgttctttgc ggacggtcca atacgcagtc
     6061 aaggacttgg tggccgagcg ctggatctcc gtcgtgaagc tcaacggccc cggcaccgtg
     6121 tcggcctacg tggtcaatga ccgcgtggcg tggggccagc cccgcgacca gttgcgcctg
     6181 tcggtgttca gtgccgccgt ggtggttgat cacgacgacc aggacgaatc gctgttgggg
     6241 catggcgacc tgcgccgcat cccgaccctg tatccgggcg agcagcaact accgaccggc
     6301 cccggcgagg agccgcccag ccagcccggc attccgggca tggaaccaga cctgccagcc
     6361 ttgaccgaaa cggaggaatg ggaacggcgc gggcagcagc gcctgccgat gcccgatgag
     6421 ccgtgttttc tggacgatgg cgagccgttg gagccgccga cacgggtaac gctgccgcgc
     6481 cggtagggcc ggcctacggc cagcctcgca gagcaggatt cccgttgagc accgccaggt
     6541 gcgaataagg gacagtgaag aaggaacacc cgctcgcggg tgggcctact tcacctatcc
     6601 tgcccggctg acgccgttgg atacaccaag gaaagtctac acgaaccctt tggcaaaatc
     6661 ctgtatatcg tgcgaaaaag gatggatata ccgaaaaaat cgctataatg accccgaagc
     6721 agggttatgc agcggaaaag gacaacgcgc ggaccggggt cgnnnnnnnn nnnnnnnnnn
     6781 nnnnnnnnnn nnnnnnnnnn nnnnnnnncc aatgtttaat caggctcgcg ccaatttccg
     6841 caatctgacg gttacgttca tccatcgtcg cctggctgcc ggtggtataa atcaccacaa
     6901 tacggctcgg tttaccatcc gggcccagcg ccgcaataat gccacggctg ccacgttcgc
     6961 ccgcaccgct tttatccgca ataaaccagc cagccggcag cgcgctacgc agcagcggac
     7021 ccgccacttt atccgcttcc atccaatcaa tcagttgctg gcggcttgcc agggtcagca
     7081 gctcacccgt cagcagttta cgcagggtgg tcgccattgc tgccggcatg gtggtatcac
     7141 gttcatcgtt cggaatcgct tcgttcagtt ccggttccca acgatccaga cgggtcacat
     7201 gatcgcccat gttatgcaga aacgcggtca gttctttcgg accgccaatg gtcgtcagca
     7261 gcaggttcgc cgcggtgtta tcgctcatgg taatcgccgc gctgcacagt tcacgcacgg
     7321 tcatgccatc ggtcagatgt ttttcggtca ccgggctata ttccaccaga tcgttctggc
     7381 tataatgaat acgacggccc agttgttcct ggcccgcatc cacacggctc agaaccgcac
     7441 cgcacagcag cactttaaag gtgctcatca tcggaaaacg ttcttccgga cgaaaagatt
     7501 ccagaatttt gccgctgttc agatccagtt caatatagcc cacgcgcgca cccagttgat
     7561 cttccgcatc tttcactttc accagggttt ccggatgcgc aaacaccggc aggcaaaacg
     7621 ccgcaaaaaa cggaatcagc gccacacgaa aatgctgaat gctcatactc ttcctttttc
     7681 aatattattg aagcatttat cagggttatt gtctcatgag cggatacata tttgaatgta
     7741 tttagaaaaa taaacaaata ggggaattaa aaaaaagccc gctcattagg cgggctacta
     7801 atttaaatcg taattattgg ggacccctgg attctcacca ataaaaaacg cccggcggca
     7861 accgagcgtt ctgaacaaat ccagatggag ttctgaggtc attactggat ctatcaacag
     7921 gagtccaagg ttctcttgca ggtggcacct gcttcgcatc taga
//
