# Supplementary material for: Refactored genetic parts for modular assembly of the E. coli MccV type I secretion system used to screen class II microcin candidates from plant-associated bacteria
Source: BMC Biotechnol. 2026 Apr 3;26:66. doi: 10.1186/s12896-026-01148-8 (PMC13174018; doi:10.1186/s12896-026-01148-8)
Supplement: Supplementary file 1 — Supplementary Material 1 [file 12896_2026_1148_MOESM1_ESM.zip › Data S1. Plasmid sequences/Stage 1 assemblies/pBTK1161.gb]

LOCUS       piGEM23_1065_(pMcc03_PC 4039 bp ds-DNA     circular     02-MAY-2024
DEFINITION  .
FEATURES             Location/Qualifiers
     misc_feature    42..267
                     /label="Pcin"
                     /ApEinfo_revcolor="#b7e6d7"
                     /ApEinfo_fwdcolor="#b7e6d7"
     misc_RNA        270..319
                     /label="sTRSV HHRz"
                     /ApEinfo_revcolor="#85dae9"
                     /ApEinfo_fwdcolor="#85dae9"
                     /note="hammerhead ribozyme from the tobacco ringspot virus satellite RNA (Khvorova et al., 2003)"
     misc_feature    343..368
                     /label="RBS"
                     /ApEinfo_revcolor="#ff9ccd"
                     /ApEinfo_fwdcolor="#ff9ccd"
     misc_feature    370..414
                     /label="CvaC15"
                     /ApEinfo_revcolor="#d59687"
                     /ApEinfo_fwdcolor="#d59687"
     CDS             370..414
                     /label="CvaC15"
                     /ApEinfo_revcolor="#d59687"
                     /ApEinfo_fwdcolor="#d59687"
                     /translation="MRTLTLNELDSVSGG"
     misc_feature    415..684
                     /label="Pantoea vagans (iGEM23_Mcc03)"
                     /ApEinfo_revcolor="#faac61"
                     /ApEinfo_fwdcolor="#faac61"
     misc_feature    836..1591
                     /label="cinR"
                     /ApEinfo_revcolor="#75c6a9"
                     /ApEinfo_fwdcolor="#75c6a9"
     CDS             836..1591
                     /label="cinR"
                     /ApEinfo_revcolor="#84b0dc"
                     /ApEinfo_fwdcolor="#84b0dc"
                     /translation="MIENTYSEKFESAFEQIKAAANVDAAIRILQAEYNLDFVTYHLAQTIASKIDSPFVRTTYPDAWVSRYLLNCYVKVDPIIKQGFERQLPFDWSEVEPTPEAYAMLVDAQKHGIDDNGYSIPVADKAQRRALLSLNAHIPADEWTELVRRCRNEWIEIAHLIHRKAVYELHGENDPVPALSPREIECLHWTALGKDYKDISVILGISEHTTRDYLKTARFRLGCTTISAAASRAVQLRIINPYRIRMTRRNW*"
     misc_feature    complement(1840..1865)
                     /label="terminator"
                     /ApEinfo_revcolor="#b4abac"
                     /ApEinfo_fwdcolor="#b4abac"
     CDS             complement(1886..2677)
                     /label="kan"
                     /ApEinfo_revcolor="#ff9ccd"
                     /ApEinfo_fwdcolor="#ff9ccd"
                     /note="pLannotate"
                     /database="swissprot"
                     /identity="100.0"
                     /match_length="100.0"
                     /fragment="False"
                     /other="CDS"
                     /translation="MIEQDGLHAGSPAAWVERLFGYDWAQQTIGCSDAAVFRLSAQGRPVLFVKTDLSGALNELQDEAARLSWLATTGVPCAAVLDVVTEAGRDWLLLGEVPGQDLLSSHLAPAEKVSIMADAMRRLHTLDPATCPFDHQAKHRIERARTRMEAGLVDQDDLDEEHQGLAPAELFARLKARMPDGEDLVVTHGDACLPNIMVENGRFSGFIDCGRLGVADRYQDIALATRDIAEELGGEWADRFLVLYGIAAPDSQRIAFYRLLDEFF"
     CDS             complement(2709..2828)
                     /label="tnpA (fragment)"
                     /ApEinfo_revcolor="#84b0dc"
                     /ApEinfo_fwdcolor="#84b0dc"
                     /note="pLannotate"
                     /database="swissprot"
                     /identity="97.5"
                     /match_length="8.4"
                     /fragment="True"
                     /other="CDS"
                     /translation="DSKRTGIASWGALW*GWEALQSKLDGFLAAKDLMAQGIKI"
     rep_origin      2904..3449
                     /label="p15A ori"
                     /ApEinfo_revcolor="#f8d3a9"
                     /ApEinfo_fwdcolor="#f8d3a9"
                     /note="pLannotate"
                     /database="snapgene"
                     /identity="100.0"
                     /match_length="100.0"
                     /fragment="False"
                     /other="rep_origin"
     rep_origin      3537..3592
                     /label="RSF ori (fragment)"
                     /ApEinfo_revcolor="#ffef86"
                     /ApEinfo_fwdcolor="#ffef86"
                     /note="pLannotate"
                     /database="snapgene"
                     /identity="100.0"
                     /match_length="7.5"
                     /fragment="True"
                     /other="rep_origin"
     misc_feature    complement(3691..3717)
                     /label="bom (fragment)"
                     /ApEinfo_revcolor="#b7e6d7"
                     /ApEinfo_fwdcolor="#b7e6d7"
                     /note="pLannotate"
                     /database="snapgene"
                     /identity="96.3"
                     /match_length="19.1"
                     /fragment="True"
                     /other="misc_feature"
     mobile_element  complement(3711..3771)
                     /label="IS1 (fragment)"
                     /ApEinfo_revcolor="#b7e6d7"
                     /ApEinfo_fwdcolor="#b7e6d7"
                     /note="pLannotate"
                     /database="snapgene"
                     /identity="100.0"
                     /match_length="7.9"
                     /fragment="True"
                     /other="mobile_element"
     terminator      3794..3841
                     /label="fd terminator"
                     /ApEinfo_revcolor="#b1ff67"
                     /ApEinfo_fwdcolor="#b1ff67"
                     /note="pLannotate"
                     /database="snapgene"
                     /identity="98.0"
                     /match_length="100.0"
                     /fragment="False"
                     /other="terminator"
ORIGIN
        1 atacaacggt ttctggtatc ccgcttaacg atcgttggct gccctttgtg cgtccaaacg
       61 gacgcacggc gctctaaagc gggtcgcgat ctttcagatt cgctcctcgc gctttcagtc
      121 tttgttttgg cgcatgtcgt tatcgcaaaa ccgctgcaca cttttgcgcg acatgctctg
      181 atccccctca tctggggggg cctatctgag ggaatttccg atccggctcg cctgaaccat
      241 tctgctttcc acgaacttga aaacgctagc tgtcaccgga tgtgctttcc ggtctgatga
      301 gtccgtgagg acgaaacagc ctctacaaat aattttgttt aatactagag aaagagggga
      361 aatactagTA TGagaactct gactctaaat gaattagatt ctgtttctgg TGGCacatta
      421 gtggcttctc tgggtgacgc tgctgaaggt gctatgtggg gtctgctcga aggtctggcg
      481 acgggcgtta ccgtaggcgg cagcgccagt cgtagcgccg tgttcggtcc tattgctcag
      541 ggtgtcggcg ctatcctggg cggcattatc ggtccggttg taggtgccgt gatgggcgcg
      601 ctatggggca aagacaccgt ttccgcgtat gctgctgact tccgtcagaa ttatggcacc
      661 aacggcagcg ctgccatcgt ctaaATCCct cggtaccaaa ttccagaaaa gaggcctccc
      721 gaaagggggg ccttttttcg ttttggtcca atggcggcgc gccatcgaat ggcgcaaaac
      781 ctttcgcggt atggcatgat agcgcccgga agagagtcaa ttcagggtgg tgaatatgat
      841 tgagaatacc tatagcgaaa agttcgagtc cgcgttcgaa cagatcaaag cggcggccaa
      901 cgtggatgcc gccatccgta ttctccaggc ggaatataac ctcgatttcg tcacctacca
      961 tctcgcccag acaatcgcga gcaagatcga ttcgcccttc gtgcgcacca cctatccgga
     1021 tgcctgggtt tcccgttacc tcctcaactg ctatgtgaag gtcgatccga tcatcaagca
     1081 gggcttcgaa cgccagctgc ccttcgactg gagcgaggtc gaaccgacgc cggaggccta
     1141 tgccatgctg gtcgacgccc agaaacacgg catcgatgac aatggctact ccatccccgt
     1201 cgccgacaag gcgcagcgcc gcgccctgct gtcgctgaat gcccatatac cggccgacga
     1261 atggaccgag ctcgtgcgcc gctgccgcaa tgagtggatc gagatcgccc atctgatcca
     1321 ccgcaaggcc gtatatgagc tgcatggcga aaacgatccg gtgccggcat tgtcgccgcg
     1381 cgagatcgag tgtctgcact ggaccgccct cggcaaggat tacaaggata tttcggtcat
     1441 cctgggcata tcagagcata ccacacgcga ttacctgaaa accgcccgct tcaggctcgg
     1501 ctgcaccacg atctcggccg ccgcgtcgcg ggctgttcaa ttgcgcatca tcaatcccta
     1561 taggatccgc atgacgcgac gtaattggta atagcctaat tggtaacgaa tcagacaatt
     1621 gacggctcga gggagtaggc tggaaatctg ctcgtcagtg gtgctcacac tgacgaatca
     1681 tgtacagatc ataccgatga ctgcctggcg actcacaact aagcaagaca gccggaacca
     1741 gcgccggcga acaccactgc atatatggca tatcacaaca gtccacgtct caagcagtta
     1801 cagagatgtt acgaaccacg cggccgctac aggtagacca aaaaaaaaaa acacccgtta
     1861 gggtgttcaa taattggccc gctcagaaga actcgtcaag aaggcgatag aaggcgatgc
     1921 gctgcgaatc gggagcggcg ataccgtaaa gcacgaggaa gcggtcagcc cattcgccgc
     1981 caagctcttc agcaatatca cgggtagcca acgctatgtc ctgatagcgg tccgccacac
     2041 ccagccggcc acagtcgatg aatccagaaa agcggccatt ttccaccatg atattcggca
     2101 agcaggcatc gccatgggtc acgacgagat cctcgccgtc gggcatccgc gccttgagcc
     2161 tggcgaacag ttcggctggc gcgagcccct gatgctcttc gtccagatca tcctgatcga
     2221 caagaccggc ttccatccga gtacgtgctc gctcgatgcg atgtttcgct tggtggtcga
     2281 atgggcaggt agccggatca agcgtatgca gccgccgcat tgcatcagcc atgatggata
     2341 ctttctcggc aggagcaagg tgagatgaca ggagatcctg ccccggcact tcgcccaata
     2401 gcagccagtc ccttcccgct tcagtgacaa cgtcgagcac agctgcgcaa ggaacgcccg
     2461 tcgtggccag ccacgatagc cgcgctgcct cgtcttggag ttcattcagg gcaccggaca
     2521 ggtcggtctt gacaaaaaga accgggcgcc cctgcgctga cagccggaac acggcggcat
     2581 cagagcagcc gattgtctgt tgtgcccagt catagccgaa tagcctctcc acccaagcgg
     2641 ccggagaacc tgcgtgcaat ccatcttgtt caatcatgcg aaacgatcct catcctgtct
     2701 cttgatcaga tcttgatccc ctgcgccatc agatccttgg cggcaagaaa gccatccagt
     2761 ttactttgca gggcttccca accttaccag agggcgcccc agctggcaat tccggttcgc
     2821 ttgctgtccc gaggtgctac atttgaagag ataaattgca ctgaaatcta gaaatatttt
     2881 atctgattaa taagatgatc ttcttgagat cgttttggtc tgcgcgtaat ctcttgctct
     2941 gaaaacgaaa aaaccgcctt gcagggcggt ttttcgaagg ttctctgagc taccaactct
     3001 ttgaaccgag gtaactggct tggaggagcg cagtcaccaa aacttgtcct ttcagtttag
     3061 ccttaaccgg cgcatgactt caagactaac tcctctaaat caattaccag tggctgctgc
     3121 cagtggtgct tttgcatgtc tttccgggtt ggactcaaga cgatagttac cggataaggc
     3181 gcagcggtcg gactgaacgg ggggttcgtg catacagtcc agcttggagc gaactgccta
     3241 cccggaactg agtgtcaggc gtggaatgag acaaacgcgg ccataacagc ggaatgacac
     3301 cggtaaaccg aaaggcagga acaggagagc gcacgaggga gccgccaggg ggaaacgcct
     3361 ggtatcttta tagtcctgtc gggtttcgcc accactgatt tgagcgtcag atttcgtgat
     3421 gcttgtcagg ggggcggagc ctatggaaaa acggctttgc cgcggccctc tcacttccct
     3481 gttaagtatc ttcctggcat cttccaggaa atctccgccc cgttcgtaag ccatttccgc
     3541 tcgccgcagt cgaacgaccg agcgtagcga gtcagtgagc gaggaagcgg aatatatcct
     3601 gtatcacata ttctgctgac gcaccggtgc agcctttttt ctcctgccac atgaagcact
     3661 tcactgacac cctcatcagt gccaacatag taagccagta tacactccgc tagcgctgat
     3721 gtccggcggt gcttttgccg ttacgcacca ccccgtcagt agctgaacag gccctcannn
     3781 nnnnnnnnnn nnnnnnnnnn nnnnnnnnnn nnnnnnnnnn nnnnnnnnnn nnnnnnnnnn
     3841 nnnnnatgaa aaaattatta ttgcggccgc ccctgaattc gcatctagac tgatgagacg
     3901 tggtagagcc acaaacagcc ggtacaagca acgatctcca ggaccatctg aatcatgcgc
     3961 ggatgacacg aactcacgac ggcgatcaca gacattaacc cacagtacag acactgcgac
     4021 aacgtggcaa ttcgtcgca
//
