# Supplementary material for: Refactored genetic parts for modular assembly of the E. coli MccV type I secretion system used to screen class II microcin candidates from plant-associated bacteria
Source: BMC Biotechnol. 2026 Apr 3;26:66. doi: 10.1186/s12896-026-01148-8 (PMC13174018; doi:10.1186/s12896-026-01148-8)
Supplement: Supplementary file 1 — Supplementary Material 1 [file 12896_2026_1148_MOESM1_ESM.zip › Data S1. Plasmid sequences/Stage 1 assemblies/pBTK1171.gb]

LOCUS       piGEM23_1073_(pMccE10_P 3970 bp ds-DNA     circular     02-MAY-2024
DEFINITION  .
FEATURES             Location/Qualifiers
     misc_feature    42..267
                     /label="Pcin"
                     /ApEinfo_revcolor="#b7e6d7"
                     /ApEinfo_fwdcolor="#b7e6d7"
     misc_RNA        270..319
                     /label="sTRSV HHRz"
                     /ApEinfo_revcolor="#85dae9"
                     /ApEinfo_fwdcolor="#85dae9"
                     /note="hammerhead ribozyme from the tobacco ringspot virus satellite RNA (Khvorova et al., 2003)"
     misc_feature    343..368
                     /label="RBS"
                     /ApEinfo_revcolor="#ff9ccd"
                     /ApEinfo_fwdcolor="#ff9ccd"
     misc_feature    370..414
                     /label="CvaC15"
                     /ApEinfo_revcolor="#d59687"
                     /ApEinfo_fwdcolor="#d59687"
     CDS             370..414
                     /label="CvaC15"
                     /ApEinfo_revcolor="#d59687"
                     /ApEinfo_fwdcolor="#d59687"
                     /translation="MRTLTLNELDSVSGG"
     misc_feature    415..615
                     /label="MccE10"
                     /ApEinfo_revcolor="#85dae9"
                     /ApEinfo_fwdcolor="#85dae9"
     misc_feature    767..1522
                     /label="cinR"
                     /ApEinfo_revcolor="#75c6a9"
                     /ApEinfo_fwdcolor="#75c6a9"
     CDS             767..1522
                     /label="cinR"
                     /ApEinfo_revcolor="#84b0dc"
                     /ApEinfo_fwdcolor="#84b0dc"
                     /translation="MIENTYSEKFESAFEQIKAAANVDAAIRILQAEYNLDFVTYHLAQTIASKIDSPFVRTTYPDAWVSRYLLNCYVKVDPIIKQGFERQLPFDWSEVEPTPEAYAMLVDAQKHGIDDNGYSIPVADKAQRRALLSLNAHIPADEWTELVRRCRNEWIEIAHLIHRKAVYELHGENDPVPALSPREIECLHWTALGKDYKDISVILGISEHTTRDYLKTARFRLGCTTISAAASRAVQLRIINPYRIRMTRRNW*"
     misc_feature    complement(1771..1796)
                     /label="terminator"
                     /ApEinfo_revcolor="#b4abac"
                     /ApEinfo_fwdcolor="#b4abac"
     CDS             complement(1817..2608)
                     /label="kan"
                     /ApEinfo_revcolor="#ff9ccd"
                     /ApEinfo_fwdcolor="#ff9ccd"
                     /note="pLannotate"
                     /database="swissprot"
                     /identity="100.0"
                     /match_length="100.0"
                     /fragment="False"
                     /other="CDS"
                     /translation="MIEQDGLHAGSPAAWVERLFGYDWAQQTIGCSDAAVFRLSAQGRPVLFVKTDLSGALNELQDEAARLSWLATTGVPCAAVLDVVTEAGRDWLLLGEVPGQDLLSSHLAPAEKVSIMADAMRRLHTLDPATCPFDHQAKHRIERARTRMEAGLVDQDDLDEEHQGLAPAELFARLKARMPDGEDLVVTHGDACLPNIMVENGRFSGFIDCGRLGVADRYQDIALATRDIAEELGGEWADRFLVLYGIAAPDSQRIAFYRLLDEFF"
     CDS             complement(2640..2759)
                     /label="tnpA (fragment)"
                     /ApEinfo_revcolor="#84b0dc"
                     /ApEinfo_fwdcolor="#84b0dc"
                     /note="pLannotate"
                     /database="swissprot"
                     /identity="97.5"
                     /match_length="8.4"
                     /fragment="True"
                     /other="CDS"
                     /translation="DSKRTGIASWGALW*GWEALQSKLDGFLAAKDLMAQGIKI"
     rep_origin      2835..3380
                     /label="p15A ori"
                     /ApEinfo_revcolor="#f8d3a9"
                     /ApEinfo_fwdcolor="#f8d3a9"
                     /note="pLannotate"
                     /database="snapgene"
                     /identity="100.0"
                     /match_length="100.0"
                     /fragment="False"
                     /other="rep_origin"
     rep_origin      3468..3523
                     /label="RSF ori (fragment)"
                     /ApEinfo_revcolor="#ffef86"
                     /ApEinfo_fwdcolor="#ffef86"
                     /note="pLannotate"
                     /database="snapgene"
                     /identity="100.0"
                     /match_length="7.5"
                     /fragment="True"
                     /other="rep_origin"
     misc_feature    complement(3622..3648)
                     /label="bom (fragment)"
                     /ApEinfo_revcolor="#b7e6d7"
                     /ApEinfo_fwdcolor="#b7e6d7"
                     /note="pLannotate"
                     /database="snapgene"
                     /identity="96.3"
                     /match_length="19.1"
                     /fragment="True"
                     /other="misc_feature"
     mobile_element  complement(3642..3702)
                     /label="IS1 (fragment)"
                     /ApEinfo_revcolor="#b7e6d7"
                     /ApEinfo_fwdcolor="#b7e6d7"
                     /note="pLannotate"
                     /database="snapgene"
                     /identity="100.0"
                     /match_length="7.9"
                     /fragment="True"
                     /other="mobile_element"
     terminator      3725..3772
                     /label="fd terminator"
                     /ApEinfo_revcolor="#b1ff67"
                     /ApEinfo_fwdcolor="#b1ff67"
                     /note="pLannotate"
                     /database="snapgene"
                     /identity="98.0"
                     /match_length="100.0"
                     /fragment="False"
                     /other="terminator"
ORIGIN
        1 atacaacggt ttctggtatc ccgcttaacg atcgttggct gccctttgtg cgtccaaacg
       61 gacgcacggc gctctaaagc gggtcgcgat ctttcagatt cgctcctcgc gctttcagtc
      121 tttgttttgg cgcatgtcgt tatcgcaaaa ccgctgcaca cttttgcgcg acatgctctg
      181 atccccctca tctggggggg cctatctgag ggaatttccg atccggctcg cctgaaccat
      241 tctgctttcc acgaacttga aaacgctagc tgtcaccgga tgtgctttcc ggtctgatga
      301 gtccgtgagg acgaaacagc ctctacaaat aattttgttt aatactagag aaagagggga
      361 aatactagTA TGagaactct gactctaaat gaattagatt ctgtttctgg TGGCgatggt
      421 ggtgcgccag cgacggtagc aaatgctgct agtgaaatgg tgattttagg aatcattgct
      481 ggtattcctg gcggccctta cggaatggta gctgggggta ttattggggg cttaggtgtc
      541 gctatcagtt ccatgccagc accaccgccc ccgcactttt gccgcattga gcgtggttat
      601 caagtctgtt tctagATCCc tcggtaccaa attccagaaa agaggcctcc cgaaaggggg
      661 gccttttttc gttttggtcc aatggcggcg cgccatcgaa tggcgcaaaa cctttcgcgg
      721 tatggcatga tagcgcccgg aagagagtca attcagggtg gtgaatatga ttgagaatac
      781 ctatagcgaa aagttcgagt ccgcgttcga acagatcaaa gcggcggcca acgtggatgc
      841 cgccatccgt attctccagg cggaatataa cctcgatttc gtcacctacc atctcgccca
      901 gacaatcgcg agcaagatcg attcgccctt cgtgcgcacc acctatccgg atgcctgggt
      961 ttcccgttac ctcctcaact gctatgtgaa ggtcgatccg atcatcaagc agggcttcga
     1021 acgccagctg cccttcgact ggagcgaggt cgaaccgacg ccggaggcct atgccatgct
     1081 ggtcgacgcc cagaaacacg gcatcgatga caatggctac tccatccccg tcgccgacaa
     1141 ggcgcagcgc cgcgccctgc tgtcgctgaa tgcccatata ccggccgacg aatggaccga
     1201 gctcgtgcgc cgctgccgca atgagtggat cgagatcgcc catctgatcc accgcaaggc
     1261 cgtatatgag ctgcatggcg aaaacgatcc ggtgccggca ttgtcgccgc gcgagatcga
     1321 gtgtctgcac tggaccgccc tcggcaagga ttacaaggat atttcggtca tcctgggcat
     1381 atcagagcat accacacgcg attacctgaa aaccgcccgc ttcaggctcg gctgcaccac
     1441 gatctcggcc gccgcgtcgc gggctgttca attgcgcatc atcaatccct ataggatccg
     1501 catgacgcga cgtaattggt aatagcctaa ttggtaacga atcagacaat tgacggctcg
     1561 agggagtagg ctggaaatct gctcgtcagt ggtgctcaca ctgacgaatc atgtacagat
     1621 cataccgatg actgcctggc gactcacaac taagcaagac agccggaacc agcgccggcg
     1681 aacaccactg catatatggc atatcacaac agtccacgtc tcaagcagtt acagagatgt
     1741 tacgaaccac gcggccgcta caggtagacc aaaaaaaaaa aacacccgtt agggtgttca
     1801 ataattggcc cgctcagaag aactcgtcaa gaaggcgata gaaggcgatg cgctgcgaat
     1861 cgggagcggc gataccgtaa agcacgagga agcggtcagc ccattcgccg ccaagctctt
     1921 cagcaatatc acgggtagcc aacgctatgt cctgatagcg gtccgccaca cccagccggc
     1981 cacagtcgat gaatccagaa aagcggccat tttccaccat gatattcggc aagcaggcat
     2041 cgccatgggt cacgacgaga tcctcgccgt cgggcatccg cgccttgagc ctggcgaaca
     2101 gttcggctgg cgcgagcccc tgatgctctt cgtccagatc atcctgatcg acaagaccgg
     2161 cttccatccg agtacgtgct cgctcgatgc gatgtttcgc ttggtggtcg aatgggcagg
     2221 tagccggatc aagcgtatgc agccgccgca ttgcatcagc catgatggat actttctcgg
     2281 caggagcaag gtgagatgac aggagatcct gccccggcac ttcgcccaat agcagccagt
     2341 cccttcccgc ttcagtgaca acgtcgagca cagctgcgca aggaacgccc gtcgtggcca
     2401 gccacgatag ccgcgctgcc tcgtcttgga gttcattcag ggcaccggac aggtcggtct
     2461 tgacaaaaag aaccgggcgc ccctgcgctg acagccggaa cacggcggca tcagagcagc
     2521 cgattgtctg ttgtgcccag tcatagccga atagcctctc cacccaagcg gccggagaac
     2581 ctgcgtgcaa tccatcttgt tcaatcatgc gaaacgatcc tcatcctgtc tcttgatcag
     2641 atcttgatcc cctgcgccat cagatccttg gcggcaagaa agccatccag tttactttgc
     2701 agggcttccc aaccttacca gagggcgccc cagctggcaa ttccggttcg cttgctgtcc
     2761 cgaggtgcta catttgaaga gataaattgc actgaaatct agaaatattt tatctgatta
     2821 ataagatgat cttcttgaga tcgttttggt ctgcgcgtaa tctcttgctc tgaaaacgaa
     2881 aaaaccgcct tgcagggcgg tttttcgaag gttctctgag ctaccaactc tttgaaccga
     2941 ggtaactggc ttggaggagc gcagtcacca aaacttgtcc tttcagttta gccttaaccg
     3001 gcgcatgact tcaagactaa ctcctctaaa tcaattacca gtggctgctg ccagtggtgc
     3061 ttttgcatgt ctttccgggt tggactcaag acgatagtta ccggataagg cgcagcggtc
     3121 ggactgaacg gggggttcgt gcatacagtc cagcttggag cgaactgcct acccggaact
     3181 gagtgtcagg cgtggaatga gacaaacgcg gccataacag cggaatgaca ccggtaaacc
     3241 gaaaggcagg aacaggagag cgcacgaggg agccgccagg gggaaacgcc tggtatcttt
     3301 atagtcctgt cgggtttcgc caccactgat ttgagcgtca gatttcgtga tgcttgtcag
     3361 gggggcggag cctatggaaa aacggctttg ccgcggccct ctcacttccc tgttaagtat
     3421 cttcctggca tcttccagga aatctccgcc ccgttcgtaa gccatttccg ctcgccgcag
     3481 tcgaacgacc gagcgtagcg agtcagtgag cgaggaagcg gaatatatcc tgtatcacat
     3541 attctgctga cgcaccggtg cagccttttt tctcctgcca catgaagcac ttcactgaca
     3601 ccctcatcag tgccaacata gtaagccagt atacactccg ctagcgctga tgtccggcgg
     3661 tgcttttgcc gttacgcacc accccgtcag tagctgaaca ggccctcann nnnnnnnnnn
     3721 nnnnnnnnnn nnnnnnnnnn nnnnnnnnnn nnnnnnnnnn nnnnnnnnnn nnnnnnatga
     3781 aaaaattatt attgcggccg cccctgaatt cgcatctaga ctgatgagac gtggtagagc
     3841 cacaaacagc cggtacaagc aacgatctcc aggaccatct gaatcatgcg cggatgacac
     3901 gaactcacga cggcgatcac agacattaac ccacagtaca gacactgcga caacgtggca
     3961 attcgtcgca
//
