# Supplementary material for: Refactored genetic parts for modular assembly of the E. coli MccV type I secretion system used to screen class II microcin candidates from plant-associated bacteria
Source: BMC Biotechnol. 2026 Apr 3;26:66. doi: 10.1186/s12896-026-01148-8 (PMC13174018; doi:10.1186/s12896-026-01148-8)
Supplement: Supplementary file 1 — Supplementary Material 1 [file 12896_2026_1148_MOESM1_ESM.zip › Data S1. Plasmid sequences/Stage 1 assemblies/pBTK1160.gb]

LOCUS       piGEM23_1068_(pMcc02_PC 4060 bp ds-DNA     circular     02-MAY-2024
DEFINITION  .
FEATURES             Location/Qualifiers
     misc_feature    42..267
                     /label="Pcin"
                     /ApEinfo_revcolor="#b7e6d7"
                     /ApEinfo_fwdcolor="#b7e6d7"
     misc_RNA        270..319
                     /label="sTRSV HHRz"
                     /ApEinfo_revcolor="#85dae9"
                     /ApEinfo_fwdcolor="#85dae9"
                     /note="hammerhead ribozyme from the tobacco ringspot virus satellite RNA (Khvorova et al., 2003)"
     misc_feature    343..368
                     /label="RBS"
                     /ApEinfo_revcolor="#ff9ccd"
                     /ApEinfo_fwdcolor="#ff9ccd"
     misc_feature    370..414
                     /label="CvaC15"
                     /ApEinfo_revcolor="#d59687"
                     /ApEinfo_fwdcolor="#d59687"
     CDS             370..414
                     /label="CvaC15"
                     /ApEinfo_revcolor="#d59687"
                     /ApEinfo_fwdcolor="#d59687"
                     /translation="MRTLTLNELDSVSGG"
     misc_feature    415..705
                     /label="Pantoea ananatis (iGEM23_Mcc02)"
                     /ApEinfo_revcolor="#ff9ccd"
                     /ApEinfo_fwdcolor="#ff9ccd"
     misc_feature    857..1612
                     /label="cinR"
                     /ApEinfo_revcolor="#75c6a9"
                     /ApEinfo_fwdcolor="#75c6a9"
     CDS             857..1612
                     /label="cinR"
                     /ApEinfo_revcolor="#84b0dc"
                     /ApEinfo_fwdcolor="#84b0dc"
                     /translation="MIENTYSEKFESAFEQIKAAANVDAAIRILQAEYNLDFVTYHLAQTIASKIDSPFVRTTYPDAWVSRYLLNCYVKVDPIIKQGFERQLPFDWSEVEPTPEAYAMLVDAQKHGIDDNGYSIPVADKAQRRALLSLNAHIPADEWTELVRRCRNEWIEIAHLIHRKAVYELHGENDPVPALSPREIECLHWTALGKDYKDISVILGISEHTTRDYLKTARFRLGCTTISAAASRAVQLRIINPYRIRMTRRNW*"
     misc_feature    complement(1861..1886)
                     /label="terminator"
                     /ApEinfo_revcolor="#b4abac"
                     /ApEinfo_fwdcolor="#b4abac"
     CDS             complement(1907..2698)
                     /label="kan"
                     /ApEinfo_revcolor="#ff9ccd"
                     /ApEinfo_fwdcolor="#ff9ccd"
                     /note="pLannotate"
                     /database="swissprot"
                     /identity="100.0"
                     /match_length="100.0"
                     /fragment="False"
                     /other="CDS"
                     /translation="MIEQDGLHAGSPAAWVERLFGYDWAQQTIGCSDAAVFRLSAQGRPVLFVKTDLSGALNELQDEAARLSWLATTGVPCAAVLDVVTEAGRDWLLLGEVPGQDLLSSHLAPAEKVSIMADAMRRLHTLDPATCPFDHQAKHRIERARTRMEAGLVDQDDLDEEHQGLAPAELFARLKARMPDGEDLVVTHGDACLPNIMVENGRFSGFIDCGRLGVADRYQDIALATRDIAEELGGEWADRFLVLYGIAAPDSQRIAFYRLLDEFF"
     CDS             complement(2730..2849)
                     /label="tnpA (fragment)"
                     /ApEinfo_revcolor="#84b0dc"
                     /ApEinfo_fwdcolor="#84b0dc"
                     /note="pLannotate"
                     /database="swissprot"
                     /identity="97.5"
                     /match_length="8.4"
                     /fragment="True"
                     /other="CDS"
                     /translation="DSKRTGIASWGALW*GWEALQSKLDGFLAAKDLMAQGIKI"
     rep_origin      2925..3470
                     /label="p15A ori"
                     /ApEinfo_revcolor="#f8d3a9"
                     /ApEinfo_fwdcolor="#f8d3a9"
                     /note="pLannotate"
                     /database="snapgene"
                     /identity="100.0"
                     /match_length="100.0"
                     /fragment="False"
                     /other="rep_origin"
     rep_origin      3558..3613
                     /label="RSF ori (fragment)"
                     /ApEinfo_revcolor="#ffef86"
                     /ApEinfo_fwdcolor="#ffef86"
                     /note="pLannotate"
                     /database="snapgene"
                     /identity="100.0"
                     /match_length="7.5"
                     /fragment="True"
                     /other="rep_origin"
     misc_feature    complement(3712..3738)
                     /label="bom (fragment)"
                     /ApEinfo_revcolor="#b7e6d7"
                     /ApEinfo_fwdcolor="#b7e6d7"
                     /note="pLannotate"
                     /database="snapgene"
                     /identity="96.3"
                     /match_length="19.1"
                     /fragment="True"
                     /other="misc_feature"
     mobile_element  complement(3732..3792)
                     /label="IS1 (fragment)"
                     /ApEinfo_revcolor="#b7e6d7"
                     /ApEinfo_fwdcolor="#b7e6d7"
                     /note="pLannotate"
                     /database="snapgene"
                     /identity="100.0"
                     /match_length="7.9"
                     /fragment="True"
                     /other="mobile_element"
     terminator      3815..3862
                     /label="fd terminator"
                     /ApEinfo_revcolor="#b1ff67"
                     /ApEinfo_fwdcolor="#b1ff67"
                     /note="pLannotate"
                     /database="snapgene"
                     /identity="98.0"
                     /match_length="100.0"
                     /fragment="False"
                     /other="terminator"
ORIGIN
        1 atacaacggt ttctggtatc ccgcttaacg atcgttggct gccctttgtg cgtccaaacg
       61 gacgcacggc gctctaaagc gggtcgcgat ctttcagatt cgctcctcgc gctttcagtc
      121 tttgttttgg cgcatgtcgt tatcgcaaaa ccgctgcaca cttttgcgcg acatgctctg
      181 atccccctca tctggggggg cctatctgag ggaatttccg atccggctcg cctgaaccat
      241 tctgctttcc acgaacttga aaacgctagc tgtcaccgga tgtgctttcc ggtctgatga
      301 gtccgtgagg acgaaacagc ctctacaaat aattttgttt aatactagag aaagagggga
      361 aatactagTA TGagaactct gactctaaat gaattagatt ctgtttctgg TGGCAATGCG
      421 AACAGTGGTT ATGAAGGTCC TCACGCCCGA ACTAATCCAA AGACAGGTCC GCAAAACACC
      481 TTATCCCGAA ATGCCCCTAC TCACATATAC AGTGCCCCAA GTACTGTAGC ATGTGCAAAC
      541 TCAGCATTTG GTGCACTGGC CAGCCTCCCT AATATAGGAA GGGCCTCAGC CAAAATGGTT
      601 GGAGCGGCGA CGCAGTGTCT GAATACAAAT AGTTCCGGAC GCGGTCAGGC AGCCGGTTCA
      661 GCGCATTGCT CTGGCAACTC CGCATCAGGC ACATGTAATC GTTAAATCCc tcggtaccaa
      721 attccagaaa agaggcctcc cgaaaggggg gccttttttc gttttggtcc aatggcggcg
      781 cgccatcgaa tggcgcaaaa cctttcgcgg tatggcatga tagcgcccgg aagagagtca
      841 attcagggtg gtgaatatga ttgagaatac ctatagcgaa aagttcgagt ccgcgttcga
      901 acagatcaaa gcggcggcca acgtggatgc cgccatccgt attctccagg cggaatataa
      961 cctcgatttc gtcacctacc atctcgccca gacaatcgcg agcaagatcg attcgccctt
     1021 cgtgcgcacc acctatccgg atgcctgggt ttcccgttac ctcctcaact gctatgtgaa
     1081 ggtcgatccg atcatcaagc agggcttcga acgccagctg cccttcgact ggagcgaggt
     1141 cgaaccgacg ccggaggcct atgccatgct ggtcgacgcc cagaaacacg gcatcgatga
     1201 caatggctac tccatccccg tcgccgacaa ggcgcagcgc cgcgccctgc tgtcgctgaa
     1261 tgcccatata ccggccgacg aatggaccga gctcgtgcgc cgctgccgca atgagtggat
     1321 cgagatcgcc catctgatcc accgcaaggc cgtatatgag ctgcatggcg aaaacgatcc
     1381 ggtgccggca ttgtcgccgc gcgagatcga gtgtctgcac tggaccgccc tcggcaagga
     1441 ttacaaggat atttcggtca tcctgggcat atcagagcat accacacgcg attacctgaa
     1501 aaccgcccgc ttcaggctcg gctgcaccac gatctcggcc gccgcgtcgc gggctgttca
     1561 attgcgcatc atcaatccct ataggatccg catgacgcga cgtaattggt aatagcctaa
     1621 ttggtaacga atcagacaat tgacggctcg agggagtagg ctggaaatct gctcgtcagt
     1681 ggtgctcaca ctgacgaatc atgtacagat cataccgatg actgcctggc gactcacaac
     1741 taagcaagac agccggaacc agcgccggcg aacaccactg catatatggc atatcacaac
     1801 agtccacgtc tcaagcagtt acagagatgt tacgaaccac gcggccgcta caggtagacc
     1861 aaaaaaaaaa aacacccgtt agggtgttca ataattggcc cgctcagaag aactcgtcaa
     1921 gaaggcgata gaaggcgatg cgctgcgaat cgggagcggc gataccgtaa agcacgagga
     1981 agcggtcagc ccattcgccg ccaagctctt cagcaatatc acgggtagcc aacgctatgt
     2041 cctgatagcg gtccgccaca cccagccggc cacagtcgat gaatccagaa aagcggccat
     2101 tttccaccat gatattcggc aagcaggcat cgccatgggt cacgacgaga tcctcgccgt
     2161 cgggcatccg cgccttgagc ctggcgaaca gttcggctgg cgcgagcccc tgatgctctt
     2221 cgtccagatc atcctgatcg acaagaccgg cttccatccg agtacgtgct cgctcgatgc
     2281 gatgtttcgc ttggtggtcg aatgggcagg tagccggatc aagcgtatgc agccgccgca
     2341 ttgcatcagc catgatggat actttctcgg caggagcaag gtgagatgac aggagatcct
     2401 gccccggcac ttcgcccaat agcagccagt cccttcccgc ttcagtgaca acgtcgagca
     2461 cagctgcgca aggaacgccc gtcgtggcca gccacgatag ccgcgctgcc tcgtcttgga
     2521 gttcattcag ggcaccggac aggtcggtct tgacaaaaag aaccgggcgc ccctgcgctg
     2581 acagccggaa cacggcggca tcagagcagc cgattgtctg ttgtgcccag tcatagccga
     2641 atagcctctc cacccaagcg gccggagaac ctgcgtgcaa tccatcttgt tcaatcatgc
     2701 gaaacgatcc tcatcctgtc tcttgatcag atcttgatcc cctgcgccat cagatccttg
     2761 gcggcaagaa agccatccag tttactttgc agggcttccc aaccttacca gagggcgccc
     2821 cagctggcaa ttccggttcg cttgctgtcc cgaggtgcta catttgaaga gataaattgc
     2881 actgaaatct agaaatattt tatctgatta ataagatgat cttcttgaga tcgttttggt
     2941 ctgcgcgtaa tctcttgctc tgaaaacgaa aaaaccgcct tgcagggcgg tttttcgaag
     3001 gttctctgag ctaccaactc tttgaaccga ggtaactggc ttggaggagc gcagtcacca
     3061 aaacttgtcc tttcagttta gccttaaccg gcgcatgact tcaagactaa ctcctctaaa
     3121 tcaattacca gtggctgctg ccagtggtgc ttttgcatgt ctttccgggt tggactcaag
     3181 acgatagtta ccggataagg cgcagcggtc ggactgaacg gggggttcgt gcatacagtc
     3241 cagcttggag cgaactgcct acccggaact gagtgtcagg cgtggaatga gacaaacgcg
     3301 gccataacag cggaatgaca ccggtaaacc gaaaggcagg aacaggagag cgcacgaggg
     3361 agccgccagg gggaaacgcc tggtatcttt atagtcctgt cgggtttcgc caccactgat
     3421 ttgagcgtca gatttcgtga tgcttgtcag gggggcggag cctatggaaa aacggctttg
     3481 ccgcggccct ctcacttccc tgttaagtat cttcctggca tcttccagga aatctccgcc
     3541 ccgttcgtaa gccatttccg ctcgccgcag tcgaacgacc gagcgtagcg agtcagtgag
     3601 cgaggaagcg gaatatatcc tgtatcacat attctgctga cgcaccggtg cagccttttt
     3661 tctcctgcca catgaagcac ttcactgaca ccctcatcag tgccaacata gtaagccagt
     3721 atacactccg ctagcgctga tgtccggcgg tgcttttgcc gttacgcacc accccgtcag
     3781 tagctgaaca ggccctcann nnnnnnnnnn nnnnnnnnnn nnnnnnnnnn nnnnnnnnnn
     3841 nnnnnnnnnn nnnnnnnnnn nnnnnnatga aaaaattatt attgcggccg cccctgaatt
     3901 cgcatctaga ctgatgagac gtggtagagc cacaaacagc cggtacaagc aacgatctcc
     3961 aggaccatct gaatcatgcg cggatgacac gaactcacga cggcgatcac agacattaac
     4021 ccacagtaca gacactgcga caacgtggca attcgtcgca
//
