# Supplementary material for: Refactored genetic parts for modular assembly of the E. coli MccV type I secretion system used to screen class II microcin candidates from plant-associated bacteria
Source: BMC Biotechnol. 2026 Apr 3;26:66. doi: 10.1186/s12896-026-01148-8 (PMC13174018; doi:10.1186/s12896-026-01148-8)
Supplement: Supplementary file 1 — Supplementary Material 1 [file 12896_2026_1148_MOESM1_ESM.zip › Data S1. Plasmid sequences/Stage 1 assemblies/pBTK1170.gb]

LOCUS       piGEM23_1071_(pMccE07_P 3970 bp ds-DNA     circular     02-MAY-2024
DEFINITION  .
FEATURES             Location/Qualifiers
     misc_feature    42..267
                     /label="Pcin"
                     /ApEinfo_revcolor="#b7e6d7"
                     /ApEinfo_fwdcolor="#b7e6d7"
     misc_RNA        270..319
                     /label="sTRSV HHRz"
                     /ApEinfo_revcolor="#85dae9"
                     /ApEinfo_fwdcolor="#85dae9"
                     /note="hammerhead ribozyme from the tobacco ringspot virus satellite RNA (Khvorova et al., 2003)"
     misc_feature    343..368
                     /label="RBS"
                     /ApEinfo_revcolor="#ff9ccd"
                     /ApEinfo_fwdcolor="#ff9ccd"
     misc_feature    370..414
                     /label="CvaC15"
                     /ApEinfo_revcolor="#d59687"
                     /ApEinfo_fwdcolor="#d59687"
     CDS             370..414
                     /label="CvaC15"
                     /ApEinfo_revcolor="#d59687"
                     /ApEinfo_fwdcolor="#d59687"
                     /translation="MRTLTLNELDSVSGG"
     misc_feature    415..615
                     /label="MccE07"
                     /ApEinfo_revcolor="#b4abac"
                     /ApEinfo_fwdcolor="#b4abac"
     misc_feature    767..1522
                     /label="cinR"
                     /ApEinfo_revcolor="#75c6a9"
                     /ApEinfo_fwdcolor="#75c6a9"
     CDS             767..1522
                     /label="cinR"
                     /ApEinfo_revcolor="#84b0dc"
                     /ApEinfo_fwdcolor="#84b0dc"
                     /translation="MIENTYSEKFESAFEQIKAAANVDAAIRILQAEYNLDFVTYHLAQTIASKIDSPFVRTTYPDAWVSRYLLNCYVKVDPIIKQGFERQLPFDWSEVEPTPEAYAMLVDAQKHGIDDNGYSIPVADKAQRRALLSLNAHIPADEWTELVRRCRNEWIEIAHLIHRKAVYELHGENDPVPALSPREIECLHWTALGKDYKDISVILGISEHTTRDYLKTARFRLGCTTISAAASRAVQLRIINPYRIRMTRRNW*"
     misc_feature    complement(1771..1796)
                     /label="terminator"
                     /ApEinfo_revcolor="#b4abac"
                     /ApEinfo_fwdcolor="#b4abac"
     CDS             complement(1817..2608)
                     /label="kan"
                     /ApEinfo_revcolor="#ff9ccd"
                     /ApEinfo_fwdcolor="#ff9ccd"
                     /note="pLannotate"
                     /database="swissprot"
                     /identity="100.0"
                     /match_length="100.0"
                     /fragment="False"
                     /other="CDS"
                     /translation="MIEQDGLHAGSPAAWVERLFGYDWAQQTIGCSDAAVFRLSAQGRPVLFVKTDLSGALNELQDEAARLSWLATTGVPCAAVLDVVTEAGRDWLLLGEVPGQDLLSSHLAPAEKVSIMADAMRRLHTLDPATCPFDHQAKHRIERARTRMEAGLVDQDDLDEEHQGLAPAELFARLKARMPDGEDLVVTHGDACLPNIMVENGRFSGFIDCGRLGVADRYQDIALATRDIAEELGGEWADRFLVLYGIAAPDSQRIAFYRLLDEFF"
     CDS             complement(2640..2759)
                     /label="tnpA (fragment)"
                     /ApEinfo_revcolor="#84b0dc"
                     /ApEinfo_fwdcolor="#84b0dc"
                     /note="pLannotate"
                     /database="swissprot"
                     /identity="97.5"
                     /match_length="8.4"
                     /fragment="True"
                     /other="CDS"
                     /translation="DSKRTGIASWGALW*GWEALQSKLDGFLAAKDLMAQGIKI"
     rep_origin      2835..3380
                     /label="p15A ori"
                     /ApEinfo_revcolor="#f8d3a9"
                     /ApEinfo_fwdcolor="#f8d3a9"
                     /note="pLannotate"
                     /database="snapgene"
                     /identity="100.0"
                     /match_length="100.0"
                     /fragment="False"
                     /other="rep_origin"
     rep_origin      3468..3523
                     /label="RSF ori (fragment)"
                     /ApEinfo_revcolor="#ffef86"
                     /ApEinfo_fwdcolor="#ffef86"
                     /note="pLannotate"
                     /database="snapgene"
                     /identity="100.0"
                     /match_length="7.5"
                     /fragment="True"
                     /other="rep_origin"
     misc_feature    complement(3622..3648)
                     /label="bom (fragment)"
                     /ApEinfo_revcolor="#b7e6d7"
                     /ApEinfo_fwdcolor="#b7e6d7"
                     /note="pLannotate"
                     /database="snapgene"
                     /identity="96.3"
                     /match_length="19.1"
                     /fragment="True"
                     /other="misc_feature"
     mobile_element  complement(3642..3702)
                     /label="IS1 (fragment)"
                     /ApEinfo_revcolor="#b7e6d7"
                     /ApEinfo_fwdcolor="#b7e6d7"
                     /note="pLannotate"
                     /database="snapgene"
                     /identity="100.0"
                     /match_length="7.9"
                     /fragment="True"
                     /other="mobile_element"
     terminator      3725..3772
                     /label="fd terminator"
                     /ApEinfo_revcolor="#b1ff67"
                     /ApEinfo_fwdcolor="#b1ff67"
                     /note="pLannotate"
                     /database="snapgene"
                     /identity="98.0"
                     /match_length="100.0"
                     /fragment="False"
                     /other="terminator"
ORIGIN
        1 atacaacggt ttctggtatc ccgcttaacg atcgttggct gccctttgtg cgtccaaacg
       61 gacgcacggc gctctaaagc gggtcgcgat ctttcagatt cgctcctcgc gctttcagtc
      121 tttgttttgg cgcatgtcgt tatcgcaaaa ccgctgcaca cttttgcgcg acatgctctg
      181 atccccctca tctggggggg cctatctgag ggaatttccg atccggctcg cctgaaccat
      241 tctgctttcc acgaacttga aaacgctagc tgtcaccgga tgtgctttcc ggtctgatga
      301 gtccgtgagg acgaaacagc ctctacaaat aattttgttt aatactagag aaagagggga
      361 aatactagTA TGagaactct gactctaaat gaattagatt ctgtttctgg TGGCgatggt
      421 ggcgcgccag cgacggtagc aaatgctgct ggtgaaatgg cgattatagg ggccattgct
      481 ggtattcctg gcggccctta cggagtggta gctggcgctc ttcttggggg cttaggtgtc
      541 gctatcggtt ccatgccagc accactgccc ccgcgcgttt gccacattga gcgtggttat
      601 caagtttgtt tctagATCCc tcggtaccaa attccagaaa agaggcctcc cgaaaggggg
      661 gccttttttc gttttggtcc aatggcggcg cgccatcgaa tggcgcaaaa cctttcgcgg
      721 tatggcatga tagcgcccgg aagagagtca attcagggtg gtgaatatga ttgagaatac
      781 ctatagcgaa aagttcgagt ccgcgttcga acagatcaaa gcggcggcca acgtggatgc
      841 cgccatccgt attctccagg cggaatataa cctcgatttc gtcacctacc atctcgccca
      901 gacaatcgcg agcaagatcg attcgccctt cgtgcgcacc acctatccgg atgcctgggt
      961 ttcccgttac ctcctcaact gctatgtgaa ggtcgatccg atcatcaagc agggcttcga
     1021 acgccagctg cccttcgact ggagcgaggt cgaaccgacg ccggaggcct atgccatgct
     1081 ggtcgacgcc cagaaacacg gcatcgatga caatggctac tccatccccg tcgccgacaa
     1141 ggcgcagcgc cgcgccctgc tgtcgctgaa tgcccatata ccggccgacg aatggaccga
     1201 gctcgtgcgc cgctgccgca atgagtggat cgagatcgcc catctgatcc accgcaaggc
     1261 cgtatatgag ctgcatggcg aaaacgatcc ggtgccggca ttgtcgccgc gcgagatcga
     1321 gtgtctgcac tggaccgccc tcggcaagga ttacaaggat atttcggtca tcctgggcat
     1381 atcagagcat accacacgcg attacctgaa aaccgcccgc ttcaggctcg gctgcaccac
     1441 gatctcggcc gccgcgtcgc gggctgttca attgcgcatc atcaatccct ataggatccg
     1501 catgacgcga cgtaattggt aatagcctaa ttggtaacga atcagacaat tgacggctcg
     1561 agggagtagg ctggaaatct gctcgtcagt ggtgctcaca ctgacgaatc atgtacagat
     1621 cataccgatg actgcctggc gactcacaac taagcaagac agccggaacc agcgccggcg
     1681 aacaccactg catatatggc atatcacaac agtccacgtc tcaagcagtt acagagatgt
     1741 tacgaaccac gcggccgcta caggtagacc aaaaaaaaaa aacacccgtt agggtgttca
     1801 ataattggcc cgctcagaag aactcgtcaa gaaggcgata gaaggcgatg cgctgcgaat
     1861 cgggagcggc gataccgtaa agcacgagga agcggtcagc ccattcgccg ccaagctctt
     1921 cagcaatatc acgggtagcc aacgctatgt cctgatagcg gtccgccaca cccagccggc
     1981 cacagtcgat gaatccagaa aagcggccat tttccaccat gatattcggc aagcaggcat
     2041 cgccatgggt cacgacgaga tcctcgccgt cgggcatccg cgccttgagc ctggcgaaca
     2101 gttcggctgg cgcgagcccc tgatgctctt cgtccagatc atcctgatcg acaagaccgg
     2161 cttccatccg agtacgtgct cgctcgatgc gatgtttcgc ttggtggtcg aatgggcagg
     2221 tagccggatc aagcgtatgc agccgccgca ttgcatcagc catgatggat actttctcgg
     2281 caggagcaag gtgagatgac aggagatcct gccccggcac ttcgcccaat agcagccagt
     2341 cccttcccgc ttcagtgaca acgtcgagca cagctgcgca aggaacgccc gtcgtggcca
     2401 gccacgatag ccgcgctgcc tcgtcttgga gttcattcag ggcaccggac aggtcggtct
     2461 tgacaaaaag aaccgggcgc ccctgcgctg acagccggaa cacggcggca tcagagcagc
     2521 cgattgtctg ttgtgcccag tcatagccga atagcctctc cacccaagcg gccggagaac
     2581 ctgcgtgcaa tccatcttgt tcaatcatgc gaaacgatcc tcatcctgtc tcttgatcag
     2641 atcttgatcc cctgcgccat cagatccttg gcggcaagaa agccatccag tttactttgc
     2701 agggcttccc aaccttacca gagggcgccc cagctggcaa ttccggttcg cttgctgtcc
     2761 cgaggtgcta catttgaaga gataaattgc actgaaatct agaaatattt tatctgatta
     2821 ataagatgat cttcttgaga tcgttttggt ctgcgcgtaa tctcttgctc tgaaaacgaa
     2881 aaaaccgcct tgcagggcgg tttttcgaag gttctctgag ctaccaactc tttgaaccga
     2941 ggtaactggc ttggaggagc gcagtcacca aaacttgtcc tttcagttta gccttaaccg
     3001 gcgcatgact tcaagactaa ctcctctaaa tcaattacca gtggctgctg ccagtggtgc
     3061 ttttgcatgt ctttccgggt tggactcaag acgatagtta ccggataagg cgcagcggtc
     3121 ggactgaacg gggggttcgt gcatacagtc cagcttggag cgaactgcct acccggaact
     3181 gagtgtcagg cgtggaatga gacaaacgcg gccataacag cggaatgaca ccggtaaacc
     3241 gaaaggcagg aacaggagag cgcacgaggg agccgccagg gggaaacgcc tggtatcttt
     3301 atagtcctgt cgggtttcgc caccactgat ttgagcgtca gatttcgtga tgcttgtcag
     3361 gggggcggag cctatggaaa aacggctttg ccgcggccct ctcacttccc tgttaagtat
     3421 cttcctggca tcttccagga aatctccgcc ccgttcgtaa gccatttccg ctcgccgcag
     3481 tcgaacgacc gagcgtagcg agtcagtgag cgaggaagcg gaatatatcc tgtatcacat
     3541 attctgctga cgcaccggtg cagccttttt tctcctgcca catgaagcac ttcactgaca
     3601 ccctcatcag tgccaacata gtaagccagt atacactccg ctagcgctga tgtccggcgg
     3661 tgcttttgcc gttacgcacc accccgtcag tagctgaaca ggccctcann nnnnnnnnnn
     3721 nnnnnnnnnn nnnnnnnnnn nnnnnnnnnn nnnnnnnnnn nnnnnnnnnn nnnnnnatga
     3781 aaaaattatt attgcggccg cccctgaatt cgcatctaga ctgatgagac gtggtagagc
     3841 cacaaacagc cggtacaagc aacgatctcc aggaccatct gaatcatgcg cggatgacac
     3901 gaactcacga cggcgatcac agacattaac ccacagtaca gacactgcga caacgtggca
     3961 attcgtcgca
//
