# Supplementary material for: Refactored genetic parts for modular assembly of the E. coli MccV type I secretion system used to screen class II microcin candidates from plant-associated bacteria
Source: BMC Biotechnol. 2026 Apr 3;26:66. doi: 10.1186/s12896-026-01148-8 (PMC13174018; doi:10.1186/s12896-026-01148-8)
Supplement: Supplementary file 1 — Supplementary Material 1 [file 12896_2026_1148_MOESM1_ESM.zip › Data S1. Plasmid sequences/Stage 1 assemblies/pBTK1164.gb]

LOCUS       piGEM23_1069_(pMcc06_PC 4042 bp ds-DNA     circular     01-OCT-2024
DEFINITION  .
FEATURES             Location/Qualifiers
     misc_feature    42..267
                     /label="Pcin"
                     /ApEinfo_revcolor="#b7e6d7"
                     /ApEinfo_fwdcolor="#b7e6d7"
     misc_RNA        270..319
                     /label="sTRSV HHRz"
                     /ApEinfo_revcolor="#85dae9"
                     /ApEinfo_fwdcolor="#85dae9"
                     /note="hammerhead ribozyme from the tobacco ringspot virus satellite RNA (Khvorova et al., 2003)"
     misc_feature    343..368
                     /label="RBS"
                     /ApEinfo_revcolor="#ff9ccd"
                     /ApEinfo_fwdcolor="#ff9ccd"
     misc_feature    370..414
                     /label="CvaC15"
                     /ApEinfo_revcolor="#d59687"
                     /ApEinfo_fwdcolor="#d59687"
     CDS             370..414
                     /label="CvaC15"
                     /ApEinfo_revcolor="#d59687"
                     /ApEinfo_fwdcolor="#d59687"
                     /translation="MRTLTLNELDSVSGG"
     misc_feature    415..687
                     /label="Pantoea vagans (iGEM23_Mcc06)"
                     /ApEinfo_revcolor="#75c6a9"
                     /ApEinfo_fwdcolor="#75c6a9"
     CDS             415..687
                     /ApEinfo_revcolor="#84b0dc"
                     /ApEinfo_fwdcolor="#84b0dc"
                     /translation="GFFDFIGSVVVGAAAGITAFGLKWAMSGGSAGGVLGVGIISGGVGLIVGAVVGLVDGALYGAMNGWETTAGWFNNIVENQLDLGTGVITA*"
     misc_feature    839..1594
                     /label="cinR"
                     /ApEinfo_revcolor="#75c6a9"
                     /ApEinfo_fwdcolor="#75c6a9"
     CDS             839..1594
                     /label="cinR"
                     /ApEinfo_revcolor="#84b0dc"
                     /ApEinfo_fwdcolor="#84b0dc"
                     /translation="MIENTYSEKFESAFEQIKAAANVDAAIRILQAEYNLDFVTYHLAQTIASKIDSPFVRTTYPDAWVSRYLLNCYVKVDPIIKQGFERQLPFDWSEVEPTPEAYAMLVDAQKHGIDDNGYSIPVADKAQRRALLSLNAHIPADEWTELVRRCRNEWIEIAHLIHRKAVYELHGENDPVPALSPREIECLHWTALGKDYKDISVILGISEHTTRDYLKTARFRLGCTTISAAASRAVQLRIINPYRIRMTRRNW*"
     misc_feature    complement(1843..1868)
                     /label="terminator"
                     /ApEinfo_revcolor="#b4abac"
                     /ApEinfo_fwdcolor="#b4abac"
     CDS             complement(1889..2680)
                     /label="kan"
                     /ApEinfo_revcolor="#ff9ccd"
                     /ApEinfo_fwdcolor="#ff9ccd"
                     /note="pLannotate"
                     /database="swissprot"
                     /identity="100.0"
                     /match_length="100.0"
                     /fragment="False"
                     /other="CDS"
                     /translation="MIEQDGLHAGSPAAWVERLFGYDWAQQTIGCSDAAVFRLSAQGRPVLFVKTDLSGALNELQDEAARLSWLATTGVPCAAVLDVVTEAGRDWLLLGEVPGQDLLSSHLAPAEKVSIMADAMRRLHTLDPATCPFDHQAKHRIERARTRMEAGLVDQDDLDEEHQGLAPAELFARLKARMPDGEDLVVTHGDACLPNIMVENGRFSGFIDCGRLGVADRYQDIALATRDIAEELGGEWADRFLVLYGIAAPDSQRIAFYRLLDEFF"
     CDS             complement(2712..2831)
                     /label="tnpA (fragment)"
                     /ApEinfo_revcolor="#84b0dc"
                     /ApEinfo_fwdcolor="#84b0dc"
                     /note="pLannotate"
                     /database="swissprot"
                     /identity="97.5"
                     /match_length="8.4"
                     /fragment="True"
                     /other="CDS"
                     /translation="DSKRTGIASWGALW*GWEALQSKLDGFLAAKDLMAQGIKI"
     rep_origin      2907..3452
                     /label="p15A ori"
                     /ApEinfo_revcolor="#f8d3a9"
                     /ApEinfo_fwdcolor="#f8d3a9"
                     /note="pLannotate"
                     /database="snapgene"
                     /identity="100.0"
                     /match_length="100.0"
                     /fragment="False"
                     /other="rep_origin"
     rep_origin      3540..3595
                     /label="RSF ori (fragment)"
                     /ApEinfo_revcolor="#ffef86"
                     /ApEinfo_fwdcolor="#ffef86"
                     /note="pLannotate"
                     /database="snapgene"
                     /identity="100.0"
                     /match_length="7.5"
                     /fragment="True"
                     /other="rep_origin"
     misc_feature    complement(3694..3720)
                     /label="bom (fragment)"
                     /ApEinfo_revcolor="#b7e6d7"
                     /ApEinfo_fwdcolor="#b7e6d7"
                     /note="pLannotate"
                     /database="snapgene"
                     /identity="96.3"
                     /match_length="19.1"
                     /fragment="True"
                     /other="misc_feature"
     mobile_element  complement(3714..3774)
                     /label="IS1 (fragment)"
                     /ApEinfo_revcolor="#b7e6d7"
                     /ApEinfo_fwdcolor="#b7e6d7"
                     /note="pLannotate"
                     /database="snapgene"
                     /identity="100.0"
                     /match_length="7.9"
                     /fragment="True"
                     /other="mobile_element"
     terminator      3797..3844
                     /label="fd terminator"
                     /ApEinfo_revcolor="#b1ff67"
                     /ApEinfo_fwdcolor="#b1ff67"
                     /note="pLannotate"
                     /database="snapgene"
                     /identity="98.0"
                     /match_length="100.0"
                     /fragment="False"
                     /other="terminator"
ORIGIN
        1 atacaacggt ttctggtatc ccgcttaacg atcgttggct gccctttgtg cgtccaaacg
       61 gacgcacggc gctctaaagc gggtcgcgat ctttcagatt cgctcctcgc gctttcagtc
      121 tttgttttgg cgcatgtcgt tatcgcaaaa ccgctgcaca cttttgcgcg acatgctctg
      181 atccccctca tctggggggg cctatctgag ggaatttccg atccggctcg cctgaaccat
      241 tctgctttcc acgaacttga aaacgctagc tgtcaccgga tgtgctttcc ggtctgatga
      301 gtccgtgagg acgaaacagc ctctacaaat aattttgttt aatactagag aaagagggga
      361 aatactagTA TGagaactct gactctaaat gaattagatt ctgtttctgg TGGCggtttt
      421 tttgatttca tcggttcagt cgttgtaggt gcagctgcag gtattactgc tttcggtctt
      481 aaatgggcca tgagcggcgg tagcgcgggc ggcgtcctgg gcgttggtat tatctctggc
      541 ggtgttggtc tgatcgtggg tgccgttgtg gggctggtcg atggcgcact ttatggcgcg
      601 atgaatggct gggaaacaac tgcaggctgg ttcaataata ttgttgaaaa ccagcttgac
      661 ctgggaacag gtgtaattac tgcataaATC Cctcggtacc aaattccaga aaagaggcct
      721 cccgaaaggg gggccttttt tcgttttggt ccaatggcgg cgcgccatcg aatggcgcaa
      781 aacctttcgc ggtatggcat gatagcgccc ggaagagagt caattcaggg tggtgaatat
      841 gattgagaat acctatagcg aaaagttcga gtccgcgttc gaacagatca aagcggcggc
      901 caacgtggat gccgccatcc gtattctcca ggcggaatat aacctcgatt tcgtcaccta
      961 ccatctcgcc cagacaatcg cgagcaagat cgattcgccc ttcgtgcgca ccacctatcc
     1021 ggatgcctgg gtttcccgtt acctcctcaa ctgctatgtg aaggtcgatc cgatcatcaa
     1081 gcagggcttc gaacgccagc tgcccttcga ctggagcgag gtcgaaccga cgccggaggc
     1141 ctatgccatg ctggtcgacg cccagaaaca cggcatcgat gacaatggct actccatccc
     1201 cgtcgccgac aaggcgcagc gccgcgccct gctgtcgctg aatgcccata taccggccga
     1261 cgaatggacc gagctcgtgc gccgctgccg caatgagtgg atcgagatcg cccatctgat
     1321 ccaccgcaag gccgtatatg agctgcatgg cgaaaacgat ccggtgccgg cattgtcgcc
     1381 gcgcgagatc gagtgtctgc actggaccgc cctcggcaag gattacaagg atatttcggt
     1441 catcctgggc atatcagagc ataccacacg cgattacctg aaaaccgccc gcttcaggct
     1501 cggctgcacc acgatctcgg ccgccgcgtc gcgggctgtt caattgcgca tcatcaatcc
     1561 ctataggatc cgcatgacgc gacgtaattg gtaatagcct aattggtaac gaatcagaca
     1621 attgacggct cgagggagta ggctggaaat ctgctcgtca gtggtgctca cactgacgaa
     1681 tcatgtacag atcataccga tgactgcctg gcgactcaca actaagcaag acagccggaa
     1741 ccagcgccgg cgaacaccac tgcatatatg gcatatcaca acagtccacg tctcaagcag
     1801 ttacagagat gttacgaacc acgcggccgc tacaggtaga ccaaaaaaaa aaaacacccg
     1861 ttagggtgtt caataattgg cccgctcaga agaactcgtc aagaaggcga tagaaggcga
     1921 tgcgctgcga atcgggagcg gcgataccgt aaagcacgag gaagcggtca gcccattcgc
     1981 cgccaagctc ttcagcaata tcacgggtag ccaacgctat gtcctgatag cggtccgcca
     2041 cacccagccg gccacagtcg atgaatccag aaaagcggcc attttccacc atgatattcg
     2101 gcaagcaggc atcgccatgg gtcacgacga gatcctcgcc gtcgggcatc cgcgccttga
     2161 gcctggcgaa cagttcggct ggcgcgagcc cctgatgctc ttcgtccaga tcatcctgat
     2221 cgacaagacc ggcttccatc cgagtacgtg ctcgctcgat gcgatgtttc gcttggtggt
     2281 cgaatgggca ggtagccgga tcaagcgtat gcagccgccg cattgcatca gccatgatgg
     2341 atactttctc ggcaggagca aggtgagatg acaggagatc ctgccccggc acttcgccca
     2401 atagcagcca gtcccttccc gcttcagtga caacgtcgag cacagctgcg caaggaacgc
     2461 ccgtcgtggc cagccacgat agccgcgctg cctcgtcttg gagttcattc agggcaccgg
     2521 acaggtcggt cttgacaaaa agaaccgggc gcccctgcgc tgacagccgg aacacggcgg
     2581 catcagagca gccgattgtc tgttgtgccc agtcatagcc gaatagcctc tccacccaag
     2641 cggccggaga acctgcgtgc aatccatctt gttcaatcat gcgaaacgat cctcatcctg
     2701 tctcttgatc agatcttgat cccctgcgcc atcagatcct tggcggcaag aaagccatcc
     2761 agtttacttt gcagggcttc ccaaccttac cagagggcgc cccagctggc aattccggtt
     2821 cgcttgctgt cccgaggtgc tacatttgaa gagataaatt gcactgaaat ctagaaatat
     2881 tttatctgat taataagatg atcttcttga gatcgttttg gtctgcgcgt aatctcttgc
     2941 tctgaaaacg aaaaaaccgc cttgcagggc ggtttttcga aggttctctg agctaccaac
     3001 tctttgaacc gaggtaactg gcttggagga gcgcagtcac caaaacttgt cctttcagtt
     3061 tagccttaac cggcgcatga cttcaagact aactcctcta aatcaattac cagtggctgc
     3121 tgccagtggt gcttttgcat gtctttccgg gttggactca agacgatagt taccggataa
     3181 ggcgcagcgg tcggactgaa cggggggttc gtgcatacag tccagcttgg agcgaactgc
     3241 ctacccggaa ctgagtgtca ggcgtggaat gagacaaacg cggccataac agcggaatga
     3301 caccggtaaa ccgaaaggca ggaacaggag agcgcacgag ggagccgcca gggggaaacg
     3361 cctggtatct ttatagtcct gtcgggtttc gccaccactg atttgagcgt cagatttcgt
     3421 gatgcttgtc aggggggcgg agcctatgga aaaacggctt tgccgcggcc ctctcacttc
     3481 cctgttaagt atcttcctgg catcttccag gaaatctccg ccccgttcgt aagccatttc
     3541 cgctcgccgc agtcgaacga ccgagcgtag cgagtcagtg agcgaggaag cggaatatat
     3601 cctgtatcac atattctgct gacgcaccgg tgcagccttt tttctcctgc cacatgaagc
     3661 acttcactga caccctcatc agtgccaaca tagtaagcca gtatacactc cgctagcgct
     3721 gatgtccggc ggtgcttttg ccgttacgca ccaccccgtc agtagctgaa caggccctca
     3781 nnnnnnnnnn nnnnnnnnnn nnnnnnnnnn nnnnnnnnnn nnnnnnnnnn nnnnnnnnnn
     3841 nnnnnnnnat gaaaaaatta ttattgcggc cgcccctgaa ttcgcatcta gactgatgag
     3901 acgtggtaga gccacaaaca gccggtacaa gcaacgatct ccaggaccat ctgaatcatg
     3961 cgcggatgac acgaactcac gacggcgatc acagacatta acccacagta cagacactgc
     4021 gacaacgtgg caattcgtcg ca
//
