# Supplementary material for: Refactored genetic parts for modular assembly of the E. coli MccV type I secretion system used to screen class II microcin candidates from plant-associated bacteria
Source: BMC Biotechnol. 2026 Apr 3;26:66. doi: 10.1186/s12896-026-01148-8 (PMC13174018; doi:10.1186/s12896-026-01148-8)
Supplement: Supplementary file 1 — Supplementary Material 1 [file 12896_2026_1148_MOESM1_ESM.zip › Data S1. Plasmid sequences/Stage 1 assemblies/pBTK1169.gb]

LOCUS       piGEM23_1070_(pMccE03_P 4012 bp ds-DNA     circular     02-MAY-2024
DEFINITION  .
FEATURES             Location/Qualifiers
     misc_feature    42..267
                     /label="Pcin"
                     /ApEinfo_revcolor="#b7e6d7"
                     /ApEinfo_fwdcolor="#b7e6d7"
     misc_RNA        270..319
                     /label="sTRSV HHRz"
                     /ApEinfo_revcolor="#85dae9"
                     /ApEinfo_fwdcolor="#85dae9"
                     /note="hammerhead ribozyme from the tobacco ringspot virus satellite RNA (Khvorova et al., 2003)"
     misc_feature    343..368
                     /label="RBS"
                     /ApEinfo_revcolor="#ff9ccd"
                     /ApEinfo_fwdcolor="#ff9ccd"
     misc_feature    370..414
                     /label="CvaC15"
                     /ApEinfo_revcolor="#d59687"
                     /ApEinfo_fwdcolor="#d59687"
     CDS             370..414
                     /label="CvaC15"
                     /ApEinfo_revcolor="#d59687"
                     /ApEinfo_fwdcolor="#d59687"
                     /translation="MRTLTLNELDSVSGG"
     misc_feature    415..657
                     /label="MccE03"
                     /ApEinfo_revcolor="#d59687"
                     /ApEinfo_fwdcolor="#d59687"
     misc_feature    809..1564
                     /label="cinR"
                     /ApEinfo_revcolor="#75c6a9"
                     /ApEinfo_fwdcolor="#75c6a9"
     CDS             809..1564
                     /label="cinR"
                     /ApEinfo_revcolor="#84b0dc"
                     /ApEinfo_fwdcolor="#84b0dc"
                     /translation="MIENTYSEKFESAFEQIKAAANVDAAIRILQAEYNLDFVTYHLAQTIASKIDSPFVRTTYPDAWVSRYLLNCYVKVDPIIKQGFERQLPFDWSEVEPTPEAYAMLVDAQKHGIDDNGYSIPVADKAQRRALLSLNAHIPADEWTELVRRCRNEWIEIAHLIHRKAVYELHGENDPVPALSPREIECLHWTALGKDYKDISVILGISEHTTRDYLKTARFRLGCTTISAAASRAVQLRIINPYRIRMTRRNW*"
     misc_feature    complement(1813..1838)
                     /label="terminator"
                     /ApEinfo_revcolor="#b4abac"
                     /ApEinfo_fwdcolor="#b4abac"
     CDS             complement(1859..2650)
                     /label="kan"
                     /ApEinfo_revcolor="#ff9ccd"
                     /ApEinfo_fwdcolor="#ff9ccd"
                     /note="pLannotate"
                     /database="swissprot"
                     /identity="100.0"
                     /match_length="100.0"
                     /fragment="False"
                     /other="CDS"
                     /translation="MIEQDGLHAGSPAAWVERLFGYDWAQQTIGCSDAAVFRLSAQGRPVLFVKTDLSGALNELQDEAARLSWLATTGVPCAAVLDVVTEAGRDWLLLGEVPGQDLLSSHLAPAEKVSIMADAMRRLHTLDPATCPFDHQAKHRIERARTRMEAGLVDQDDLDEEHQGLAPAELFARLKARMPDGEDLVVTHGDACLPNIMVENGRFSGFIDCGRLGVADRYQDIALATRDIAEELGGEWADRFLVLYGIAAPDSQRIAFYRLLDEFF"
     CDS             complement(2682..2801)
                     /label="tnpA (fragment)"
                     /ApEinfo_revcolor="#84b0dc"
                     /ApEinfo_fwdcolor="#84b0dc"
                     /note="pLannotate"
                     /database="swissprot"
                     /identity="97.5"
                     /match_length="8.4"
                     /fragment="True"
                     /other="CDS"
                     /translation="DSKRTGIASWGALW*GWEALQSKLDGFLAAKDLMAQGIKI"
     rep_origin      2877..3422
                     /label="p15A ori"
                     /ApEinfo_revcolor="#f8d3a9"
                     /ApEinfo_fwdcolor="#f8d3a9"
                     /note="pLannotate"
                     /database="snapgene"
                     /identity="100.0"
                     /match_length="100.0"
                     /fragment="False"
                     /other="rep_origin"
     rep_origin      3510..3565
                     /label="RSF ori (fragment)"
                     /ApEinfo_revcolor="#ffef86"
                     /ApEinfo_fwdcolor="#ffef86"
                     /note="pLannotate"
                     /database="snapgene"
                     /identity="100.0"
                     /match_length="7.5"
                     /fragment="True"
                     /other="rep_origin"
     misc_feature    complement(3664..3690)
                     /label="bom (fragment)"
                     /ApEinfo_revcolor="#b7e6d7"
                     /ApEinfo_fwdcolor="#b7e6d7"
                     /note="pLannotate"
                     /database="snapgene"
                     /identity="96.3"
                     /match_length="19.1"
                     /fragment="True"
                     /other="misc_feature"
     mobile_element  complement(3684..3744)
                     /label="IS1 (fragment)"
                     /ApEinfo_revcolor="#b7e6d7"
                     /ApEinfo_fwdcolor="#b7e6d7"
                     /note="pLannotate"
                     /database="snapgene"
                     /identity="100.0"
                     /match_length="7.9"
                     /fragment="True"
                     /other="mobile_element"
     terminator      3767..3814
                     /label="fd terminator"
                     /ApEinfo_revcolor="#b1ff67"
                     /ApEinfo_fwdcolor="#b1ff67"
                     /note="pLannotate"
                     /database="snapgene"
                     /identity="98.0"
                     /match_length="100.0"
                     /fragment="False"
                     /other="terminator"
ORIGIN
        1 atacaacggt ttctggtatc ccgcttaacg atcgttggct gccctttgtg cgtccaaacg
       61 gacgcacggc gctctaaagc gggtcgcgat ctttcagatt cgctcctcgc gctttcagtc
      121 tttgttttgg cgcatgtcgt tatcgcaaaa ccgctgcaca cttttgcgcg acatgctctg
      181 atccccctca tctggggggg cctatctgag ggaatttccg atccggctcg cctgaaccat
      241 tctgctttcc acgaacttga aaacgctagc tgtcaccgga tgtgctttcc ggtctgatga
      301 gtccgtgagg acgaaacagc ctctacaaat aattttgttt aatactagag aaagagggga
      361 aatactagTA TGagaactct gactctaaat gaattagatt ctgtttctgg TGGCggtgtt
      421 attcaggaca cattaagcag cgttggtgga aaaatcggca acagtttata tgggctgatt
      481 tcaaatataa ccattgaagt tccagtcctc ggaagtgtct ctttaggttc catactgccc
      541 gatgctggcg cgagtctggg ctccagcatc ggtagccaga ttggcggaac cgttgaaaac
      601 ctacttgcca gcattcctgt catcggttcc tggctgaaca gcttgctggg taactaaATC
      661 Cctcggtacc aaattccaga aaagaggcct cccgaaaggg gggccttttt tcgttttggt
      721 ccaatggcgg cgcgccatcg aatggcgcaa aacctttcgc ggtatggcat gatagcgccc
      781 ggaagagagt caattcaggg tggtgaatat gattgagaat acctatagcg aaaagttcga
      841 gtccgcgttc gaacagatca aagcggcggc caacgtggat gccgccatcc gtattctcca
      901 ggcggaatat aacctcgatt tcgtcaccta ccatctcgcc cagacaatcg cgagcaagat
      961 cgattcgccc ttcgtgcgca ccacctatcc ggatgcctgg gtttcccgtt acctcctcaa
     1021 ctgctatgtg aaggtcgatc cgatcatcaa gcagggcttc gaacgccagc tgcccttcga
     1081 ctggagcgag gtcgaaccga cgccggaggc ctatgccatg ctggtcgacg cccagaaaca
     1141 cggcatcgat gacaatggct actccatccc cgtcgccgac aaggcgcagc gccgcgccct
     1201 gctgtcgctg aatgcccata taccggccga cgaatggacc gagctcgtgc gccgctgccg
     1261 caatgagtgg atcgagatcg cccatctgat ccaccgcaag gccgtatatg agctgcatgg
     1321 cgaaaacgat ccggtgccgg cattgtcgcc gcgcgagatc gagtgtctgc actggaccgc
     1381 cctcggcaag gattacaagg atatttcggt catcctgggc atatcagagc ataccacacg
     1441 cgattacctg aaaaccgccc gcttcaggct cggctgcacc acgatctcgg ccgccgcgtc
     1501 gcgggctgtt caattgcgca tcatcaatcc ctataggatc cgcatgacgc gacgtaattg
     1561 gtaatagcct aattggtaac gaatcagaca attgacggct cgagggagta ggctggaaat
     1621 ctgctcgtca gtggtgctca cactgacgaa tcatgtacag atcataccga tgactgcctg
     1681 gcgactcaca actaagcaag acagccggaa ccagcgccgg cgaacaccac tgcatatatg
     1741 gcatatcaca acagtccacg tctcaagcag ttacagagat gttacgaacc acgcggccgc
     1801 tacaggtaga ccaaaaaaaa aaaacacccg ttagggtgtt caataattgg cccgctcaga
     1861 agaactcgtc aagaaggcga tagaaggcga tgcgctgcga atcgggagcg gcgataccgt
     1921 aaagcacgag gaagcggtca gcccattcgc cgccaagctc ttcagcaata tcacgggtag
     1981 ccaacgctat gtcctgatag cggtccgcca cacccagccg gccacagtcg atgaatccag
     2041 aaaagcggcc attttccacc atgatattcg gcaagcaggc atcgccatgg gtcacgacga
     2101 gatcctcgcc gtcgggcatc cgcgccttga gcctggcgaa cagttcggct ggcgcgagcc
     2161 cctgatgctc ttcgtccaga tcatcctgat cgacaagacc ggcttccatc cgagtacgtg
     2221 ctcgctcgat gcgatgtttc gcttggtggt cgaatgggca ggtagccgga tcaagcgtat
     2281 gcagccgccg cattgcatca gccatgatgg atactttctc ggcaggagca aggtgagatg
     2341 acaggagatc ctgccccggc acttcgccca atagcagcca gtcccttccc gcttcagtga
     2401 caacgtcgag cacagctgcg caaggaacgc ccgtcgtggc cagccacgat agccgcgctg
     2461 cctcgtcttg gagttcattc agggcaccgg acaggtcggt cttgacaaaa agaaccgggc
     2521 gcccctgcgc tgacagccgg aacacggcgg catcagagca gccgattgtc tgttgtgccc
     2581 agtcatagcc gaatagcctc tccacccaag cggccggaga acctgcgtgc aatccatctt
     2641 gttcaatcat gcgaaacgat cctcatcctg tctcttgatc agatcttgat cccctgcgcc
     2701 atcagatcct tggcggcaag aaagccatcc agtttacttt gcagggcttc ccaaccttac
     2761 cagagggcgc cccagctggc aattccggtt cgcttgctgt cccgaggtgc tacatttgaa
     2821 gagataaatt gcactgaaat ctagaaatat tttatctgat taataagatg atcttcttga
     2881 gatcgttttg gtctgcgcgt aatctcttgc tctgaaaacg aaaaaaccgc cttgcagggc
     2941 ggtttttcga aggttctctg agctaccaac tctttgaacc gaggtaactg gcttggagga
     3001 gcgcagtcac caaaacttgt cctttcagtt tagccttaac cggcgcatga cttcaagact
     3061 aactcctcta aatcaattac cagtggctgc tgccagtggt gcttttgcat gtctttccgg
     3121 gttggactca agacgatagt taccggataa ggcgcagcgg tcggactgaa cggggggttc
     3181 gtgcatacag tccagcttgg agcgaactgc ctacccggaa ctgagtgtca ggcgtggaat
     3241 gagacaaacg cggccataac agcggaatga caccggtaaa ccgaaaggca ggaacaggag
     3301 agcgcacgag ggagccgcca gggggaaacg cctggtatct ttatagtcct gtcgggtttc
     3361 gccaccactg atttgagcgt cagatttcgt gatgcttgtc aggggggcgg agcctatgga
     3421 aaaacggctt tgccgcggcc ctctcacttc cctgttaagt atcttcctgg catcttccag
     3481 gaaatctccg ccccgttcgt aagccatttc cgctcgccgc agtcgaacga ccgagcgtag
     3541 cgagtcagtg agcgaggaag cggaatatat cctgtatcac atattctgct gacgcaccgg
     3601 tgcagccttt tttctcctgc cacatgaagc acttcactga caccctcatc agtgccaaca
     3661 tagtaagcca gtatacactc cgctagcgct gatgtccggc ggtgcttttg ccgttacgca
     3721 ccaccccgtc agtagctgaa caggccctca nnnnnnnnnn nnnnnnnnnn nnnnnnnnnn
     3781 nnnnnnnnnn nnnnnnnnnn nnnnnnnnnn nnnnnnnnat gaaaaaatta ttattgcggc
     3841 cgcccctgaa ttcgcatcta gactgatgag acgtggtaga gccacaaaca gccggtacaa
     3901 gcaacgatct ccaggaccat ctgaatcatg cgcggatgac acgaactcac gacggcgatc
     3961 acagacatta acccacagta cagacactgc gacaacgtgg caattcgtcg ca
//
