# Supplementary material for: Refactored genetic parts for modular assembly of the E. coli MccV type I secretion system used to screen class II microcin candidates from plant-associated bacteria
Source: BMC Biotechnol. 2026 Apr 3;26:66. doi: 10.1186/s12896-026-01148-8 (PMC13174018; doi:10.1186/s12896-026-01148-8)
Supplement: Supplementary file 1 — Supplementary Material 1 [file 12896_2026_1148_MOESM1_ESM.zip › Data S1. Plasmid sequences/Stage 1 assemblies/pBTK1179.gb]

LOCUS       piGEM23_1076_(pMccX07_P 3895 bp ds-DNA     circular     02-MAY-2024
DEFINITION  .
FEATURES             Location/Qualifiers
     misc_feature    42..267
                     /label="Pcin"
                     /ApEinfo_revcolor="#b7e6d7"
                     /ApEinfo_fwdcolor="#b7e6d7"
     misc_RNA        270..319
                     /label="sTRSV HHRz"
                     /ApEinfo_revcolor="#85dae9"
                     /ApEinfo_fwdcolor="#85dae9"
                     /note="hammerhead ribozyme from the tobacco ringspot virus satellite RNA (Khvorova et al., 2003)"
     misc_feature    343..368
                     /label="RBS"
                     /ApEinfo_revcolor="#ff9ccd"
                     /ApEinfo_fwdcolor="#ff9ccd"
     misc_feature    370..414
                     /label="CvaC15"
                     /ApEinfo_revcolor="#d59687"
                     /ApEinfo_fwdcolor="#d59687"
     CDS             370..414
                     /label="CvaC15"
                     /ApEinfo_revcolor="#d59687"
                     /ApEinfo_fwdcolor="#d59687"
                     /translation="MRTLTLNELDSVSGG"
     misc_feature    415..540
                     /label="MccX07"
                     /ApEinfo_revcolor="#84b0dc"
                     /ApEinfo_fwdcolor="#84b0dc"
     misc_feature    692..1447
                     /label="cinR"
                     /ApEinfo_revcolor="#75c6a9"
                     /ApEinfo_fwdcolor="#75c6a9"
     CDS             692..1447
                     /label="cinR"
                     /ApEinfo_revcolor="#84b0dc"
                     /ApEinfo_fwdcolor="#84b0dc"
                     /translation="MIENTYSEKFESAFEQIKAAANVDAAIRILQAEYNLDFVTYHLAQTIASKIDSPFVRTTYPDAWVSRYLLNCYVKVDPIIKQGFERQLPFDWSEVEPTPEAYAMLVDAQKHGIDDNGYSIPVADKAQRRALLSLNAHIPADEWTELVRRCRNEWIEIAHLIHRKAVYELHGENDPVPALSPREIECLHWTALGKDYKDISVILGISEHTTRDYLKTARFRLGCTTISAAASRAVQLRIINPYRIRMTRRNW*"
     misc_feature    complement(1696..1721)
                     /label="terminator"
                     /ApEinfo_revcolor="#b4abac"
                     /ApEinfo_fwdcolor="#b4abac"
     CDS             complement(1742..2533)
                     /label="kan"
                     /ApEinfo_revcolor="#ff9ccd"
                     /ApEinfo_fwdcolor="#ff9ccd"
                     /note="pLannotate"
                     /database="swissprot"
                     /identity="100.0"
                     /match_length="100.0"
                     /fragment="False"
                     /other="CDS"
                     /translation="MIEQDGLHAGSPAAWVERLFGYDWAQQTIGCSDAAVFRLSAQGRPVLFVKTDLSGALNELQDEAARLSWLATTGVPCAAVLDVVTEAGRDWLLLGEVPGQDLLSSHLAPAEKVSIMADAMRRLHTLDPATCPFDHQAKHRIERARTRMEAGLVDQDDLDEEHQGLAPAELFARLKARMPDGEDLVVTHGDACLPNIMVENGRFSGFIDCGRLGVADRYQDIALATRDIAEELGGEWADRFLVLYGIAAPDSQRIAFYRLLDEFF"
     CDS             complement(2565..2684)
                     /label="tnpA (fragment)"
                     /ApEinfo_revcolor="#84b0dc"
                     /ApEinfo_fwdcolor="#84b0dc"
                     /note="pLannotate"
                     /database="swissprot"
                     /identity="97.5"
                     /match_length="8.4"
                     /fragment="True"
                     /other="CDS"
                     /translation="DSKRTGIASWGALW*GWEALQSKLDGFLAAKDLMAQGIKI"
     rep_origin      2760..3305
                     /label="p15A ori"
                     /ApEinfo_revcolor="#f8d3a9"
                     /ApEinfo_fwdcolor="#f8d3a9"
                     /note="pLannotate"
                     /database="snapgene"
                     /identity="100.0"
                     /match_length="100.0"
                     /fragment="False"
                     /other="rep_origin"
     rep_origin      3393..3448
                     /label="RSF ori (fragment)"
                     /ApEinfo_revcolor="#ffef86"
                     /ApEinfo_fwdcolor="#ffef86"
                     /note="pLannotate"
                     /database="snapgene"
                     /identity="100.0"
                     /match_length="7.5"
                     /fragment="True"
                     /other="rep_origin"
     misc_feature    complement(3547..3573)
                     /label="bom (fragment)"
                     /ApEinfo_revcolor="#b7e6d7"
                     /ApEinfo_fwdcolor="#b7e6d7"
                     /note="pLannotate"
                     /database="snapgene"
                     /identity="96.3"
                     /match_length="19.1"
                     /fragment="True"
                     /other="misc_feature"
     mobile_element  complement(3567..3627)
                     /label="IS1 (fragment)"
                     /ApEinfo_revcolor="#b7e6d7"
                     /ApEinfo_fwdcolor="#b7e6d7"
                     /note="pLannotate"
                     /database="snapgene"
                     /identity="100.0"
                     /match_length="7.9"
                     /fragment="True"
                     /other="mobile_element"
     terminator      3650..3697
                     /label="fd terminator"
                     /ApEinfo_revcolor="#b1ff67"
                     /ApEinfo_fwdcolor="#b1ff67"
                     /note="pLannotate"
                     /database="snapgene"
                     /identity="98.0"
                     /match_length="100.0"
                     /fragment="False"
                     /other="terminator"
ORIGIN
        1 atacaacggt ttctggtatc ccgcttaacg atcgttggct gccctttgtg cgtccaaacg
       61 gacgcacggc gctctaaagc gggtcgcgat ctttcagatt cgctcctcgc gctttcagtc
      121 tttgttttgg cgcatgtcgt tatcgcaaaa ccgctgcaca cttttgcgcg acatgctctg
      181 atccccctca tctggggggg cctatctgag ggaatttccg atccggctcg cctgaaccat
      241 tctgctttcc acgaacttga aaacgctagc tgtcaccgga tgtgctttcc ggtctgatga
      301 gtccgtgagg acgaaacagc ctctacaaat aattttgttt aatactagag aaagagggga
      361 aatactagTA TGagaactct gactctaaat gaattagatt ctgtttctgg TGGCatgagc
      421 gatttcacta ccggcggcat cgcggtgatc tcgatcgggt ttgctggtgg cccagcgact
      481 gcggctttcg gtctgcttgt tggaggcgcg atgctggtgg tcggtcacta tcagcagtaa
      541 ATCCctcggt accaaattcc agaaaagagg cctcccgaaa ggggggcctt ttttcgtttt
      601 ggtccaatgg cggcgcgcca tcgaatggcg caaaaccttt cgcggtatgg catgatagcg
      661 cccggaagag agtcaattca gggtggtgaa tatgattgag aatacctata gcgaaaagtt
      721 cgagtccgcg ttcgaacaga tcaaagcggc ggccaacgtg gatgccgcca tccgtattct
      781 ccaggcggaa tataacctcg atttcgtcac ctaccatctc gcccagacaa tcgcgagcaa
      841 gatcgattcg cccttcgtgc gcaccaccta tccggatgcc tgggtttccc gttacctcct
      901 caactgctat gtgaaggtcg atccgatcat caagcagggc ttcgaacgcc agctgccctt
      961 cgactggagc gaggtcgaac cgacgccgga ggcctatgcc atgctggtcg acgcccagaa
     1021 acacggcatc gatgacaatg gctactccat ccccgtcgcc gacaaggcgc agcgccgcgc
     1081 cctgctgtcg ctgaatgccc atataccggc cgacgaatgg accgagctcg tgcgccgctg
     1141 ccgcaatgag tggatcgaga tcgcccatct gatccaccgc aaggccgtat atgagctgca
     1201 tggcgaaaac gatccggtgc cggcattgtc gccgcgcgag atcgagtgtc tgcactggac
     1261 cgccctcggc aaggattaca aggatatttc ggtcatcctg ggcatatcag agcataccac
     1321 acgcgattac ctgaaaaccg cccgcttcag gctcggctgc accacgatct cggccgccgc
     1381 gtcgcgggct gttcaattgc gcatcatcaa tccctatagg atccgcatga cgcgacgtaa
     1441 ttggtaatag cctaattggt aacgaatcag acaattgacg gctcgaggga gtaggctgga
     1501 aatctgctcg tcagtggtgc tcacactgac gaatcatgta cagatcatac cgatgactgc
     1561 ctggcgactc acaactaagc aagacagccg gaaccagcgc cggcgaacac cactgcatat
     1621 atggcatatc acaacagtcc acgtctcaag cagttacaga gatgttacga accacgcggc
     1681 cgctacaggt agaccaaaaa aaaaaaacac ccgttagggt gttcaataat tggcccgctc
     1741 agaagaactc gtcaagaagg cgatagaagg cgatgcgctg cgaatcggga gcggcgatac
     1801 cgtaaagcac gaggaagcgg tcagcccatt cgccgccaag ctcttcagca atatcacggg
     1861 tagccaacgc tatgtcctga tagcggtccg ccacacccag ccggccacag tcgatgaatc
     1921 cagaaaagcg gccattttcc accatgatat tcggcaagca ggcatcgcca tgggtcacga
     1981 cgagatcctc gccgtcgggc atccgcgcct tgagcctggc gaacagttcg gctggcgcga
     2041 gcccctgatg ctcttcgtcc agatcatcct gatcgacaag accggcttcc atccgagtac
     2101 gtgctcgctc gatgcgatgt ttcgcttggt ggtcgaatgg gcaggtagcc ggatcaagcg
     2161 tatgcagccg ccgcattgca tcagccatga tggatacttt ctcggcagga gcaaggtgag
     2221 atgacaggag atcctgcccc ggcacttcgc ccaatagcag ccagtccctt cccgcttcag
     2281 tgacaacgtc gagcacagct gcgcaaggaa cgcccgtcgt ggccagccac gatagccgcg
     2341 ctgcctcgtc ttggagttca ttcagggcac cggacaggtc ggtcttgaca aaaagaaccg
     2401 ggcgcccctg cgctgacagc cggaacacgg cggcatcaga gcagccgatt gtctgttgtg
     2461 cccagtcata gccgaatagc ctctccaccc aagcggccgg agaacctgcg tgcaatccat
     2521 cttgttcaat catgcgaaac gatcctcatc ctgtctcttg atcagatctt gatcccctgc
     2581 gccatcagat ccttggcggc aagaaagcca tccagtttac tttgcagggc ttcccaacct
     2641 taccagaggg cgccccagct ggcaattccg gttcgcttgc tgtcccgagg tgctacattt
     2701 gaagagataa attgcactga aatctagaaa tattttatct gattaataag atgatcttct
     2761 tgagatcgtt ttggtctgcg cgtaatctct tgctctgaaa acgaaaaaac cgccttgcag
     2821 ggcggttttt cgaaggttct ctgagctacc aactctttga accgaggtaa ctggcttgga
     2881 ggagcgcagt caccaaaact tgtcctttca gtttagcctt aaccggcgca tgacttcaag
     2941 actaactcct ctaaatcaat taccagtggc tgctgccagt ggtgcttttg catgtctttc
     3001 cgggttggac tcaagacgat agttaccgga taaggcgcag cggtcggact gaacgggggg
     3061 ttcgtgcata cagtccagct tggagcgaac tgcctacccg gaactgagtg tcaggcgtgg
     3121 aatgagacaa acgcggccat aacagcggaa tgacaccggt aaaccgaaag gcaggaacag
     3181 gagagcgcac gagggagccg ccagggggaa acgcctggta tctttatagt cctgtcgggt
     3241 ttcgccacca ctgatttgag cgtcagattt cgtgatgctt gtcagggggg cggagcctat
     3301 ggaaaaacgg ctttgccgcg gccctctcac ttccctgtta agtatcttcc tggcatcttc
     3361 caggaaatct ccgccccgtt cgtaagccat ttccgctcgc cgcagtcgaa cgaccgagcg
     3421 tagcgagtca gtgagcgagg aagcggaata tatcctgtat cacatattct gctgacgcac
     3481 cggtgcagcc ttttttctcc tgccacatga agcacttcac tgacaccctc atcagtgcca
     3541 acatagtaag ccagtataca ctccgctagc gctgatgtcc ggcggtgctt ttgccgttac
     3601 gcaccacccc gtcagtagct gaacaggccc tcannnnnnn nnnnnnnnnn nnnnnnnnnn
     3661 nnnnnnnnnn nnnnnnnnnn nnnnnnnnnn nnnnnnnnnn natgaaaaaa ttattattgc
     3721 ggccgcccct gaattcgcat ctagactgat gagacgtggt agagccacaa acagccggta
     3781 caagcaacga tctccaggac catctgaatc atgcgcggat gacacgaact cacgacggcg
     3841 atcacagaca ttaacccaca gtacagacac tgcgacaacg tggcaattcg tcgca
//
