# Supplementary material for: Refactored genetic parts for modular assembly of the E. coli MccV type I secretion system used to screen class II microcin candidates from plant-associated bacteria
Source: BMC Biotechnol. 2026 Apr 3;26:66. doi: 10.1186/s12896-026-01148-8 (PMC13174018; doi:10.1186/s12896-026-01148-8)
Supplement: Supplementary file 1 — Supplementary Material 1 [file 12896_2026_1148_MOESM1_ESM.zip › Data S1. Plasmid sequences/Stage 1 assemblies/pBTK1159.gb]

LOCUS       piGEM23_1064_(pMcc01_PC 4012 bp ds-DNA     circular     02-MAY-2024
DEFINITION  .
FEATURES             Location/Qualifiers
     misc_feature    42..267
                     /label="Pcin"
                     /ApEinfo_revcolor="#b7e6d7"
                     /ApEinfo_fwdcolor="#b7e6d7"
     misc_RNA        270..319
                     /label="sTRSV HHRz"
                     /ApEinfo_revcolor="#85dae9"
                     /ApEinfo_fwdcolor="#85dae9"
                     /note="hammerhead ribozyme from the tobacco ringspot virus satellite RNA (Khvorova et al., 2003)"
     misc_feature    343..368
                     /label="RBS"
                     /ApEinfo_revcolor="#ff9ccd"
                     /ApEinfo_fwdcolor="#ff9ccd"
     misc_feature    370..414
                     /label="CvaC15"
                     /ApEinfo_revcolor="#d59687"
                     /ApEinfo_fwdcolor="#d59687"
     CDS             370..414
                     /label="CvaC15"
                     /ApEinfo_revcolor="#d59687"
                     /ApEinfo_fwdcolor="#d59687"
                     /translation="MRTLTLNELDSVSGG"
     misc_feature    415..657
                     /label="Pantoea sp. PSNIH3 (iGEM23_Mcc01)"
                     /ApEinfo_revcolor="#f58a5e"
                     /ApEinfo_fwdcolor="#f58a5e"
     misc_feature    809..1564
                     /label="cinR"
                     /ApEinfo_revcolor="#75c6a9"
                     /ApEinfo_fwdcolor="#75c6a9"
     CDS             809..1564
                     /label="cinR"
                     /ApEinfo_revcolor="#84b0dc"
                     /ApEinfo_fwdcolor="#84b0dc"
                     /translation="MIENTYSEKFESAFEQIKAAANVDAAIRILQAEYNLDFVTYHLAQTIASKIDSPFVRTTYPDAWVSRYLLNCYVKVDPIIKQGFERQLPFDWSEVEPTPEAYAMLVDAQKHGIDDNGYSIPVADKAQRRALLSLNAHIPADEWTELVRRCRNEWIEIAHLIHRKAVYELHGENDPVPALSPREIECLHWTALGKDYKDISVILGISEHTTRDYLKTARFRLGCTTISAAASRAVQLRIINPYRIRMTRRNW*"
     misc_feature    complement(1813..1838)
                     /label="terminator"
                     /ApEinfo_revcolor="#b4abac"
                     /ApEinfo_fwdcolor="#b4abac"
     CDS             complement(1859..2650)
                     /label="kan"
                     /ApEinfo_revcolor="#ff9ccd"
                     /ApEinfo_fwdcolor="#ff9ccd"
                     /note="pLannotate"
                     /database="swissprot"
                     /identity="100.0"
                     /match_length="100.0"
                     /fragment="False"
                     /other="CDS"
                     /translation="MIEQDGLHAGSPAAWVERLFGYDWAQQTIGCSDAAVFRLSAQGRPVLFVKTDLSGALNELQDEAARLSWLATTGVPCAAVLDVVTEAGRDWLLLGEVPGQDLLSSHLAPAEKVSIMADAMRRLHTLDPATCPFDHQAKHRIERARTRMEAGLVDQDDLDEEHQGLAPAELFARLKARMPDGEDLVVTHGDACLPNIMVENGRFSGFIDCGRLGVADRYQDIALATRDIAEELGGEWADRFLVLYGIAAPDSQRIAFYRLLDEFF"
     CDS             complement(2682..2801)
                     /label="tnpA (fragment)"
                     /ApEinfo_revcolor="#84b0dc"
                     /ApEinfo_fwdcolor="#84b0dc"
                     /note="pLannotate"
                     /database="swissprot"
                     /identity="97.5"
                     /match_length="8.4"
                     /fragment="True"
                     /other="CDS"
                     /translation="DSKRTGIASWGALW*GWEALQSKLDGFLAAKDLMAQGIKI"
     rep_origin      2877..3422
                     /label="p15A ori"
                     /ApEinfo_revcolor="#f8d3a9"
                     /ApEinfo_fwdcolor="#f8d3a9"
                     /note="pLannotate"
                     /database="snapgene"
                     /identity="100.0"
                     /match_length="100.0"
                     /fragment="False"
                     /other="rep_origin"
     rep_origin      3510..3565
                     /label="RSF ori (fragment)"
                     /ApEinfo_revcolor="#ffef86"
                     /ApEinfo_fwdcolor="#ffef86"
                     /note="pLannotate"
                     /database="snapgene"
                     /identity="100.0"
                     /match_length="7.5"
                     /fragment="True"
                     /other="rep_origin"
     misc_feature    complement(3664..3690)
                     /label="bom (fragment)"
                     /ApEinfo_revcolor="#b7e6d7"
                     /ApEinfo_fwdcolor="#b7e6d7"
                     /note="pLannotate"
                     /database="snapgene"
                     /identity="96.3"
                     /match_length="19.1"
                     /fragment="True"
                     /other="misc_feature"
     mobile_element  complement(3684..3744)
                     /label="IS1 (fragment)"
                     /ApEinfo_revcolor="#b7e6d7"
                     /ApEinfo_fwdcolor="#b7e6d7"
                     /note="pLannotate"
                     /database="snapgene"
                     /identity="100.0"
                     /match_length="7.9"
                     /fragment="True"
                     /other="mobile_element"
     terminator      3767..3814
                     /label="fd terminator"
                     /ApEinfo_revcolor="#b1ff67"
                     /ApEinfo_fwdcolor="#b1ff67"
                     /note="pLannotate"
                     /database="snapgene"
                     /identity="98.0"
                     /match_length="100.0"
                     /fragment="False"
                     /other="terminator"
ORIGIN
        1 atacaacggt ttctggtatc ccgcttaacg atcgttggct gccctttgtg cgtccaaacg
       61 gacgcacggc gctctaaagc gggtcgcgat ctttcagatt cgctcctcgc gctttcagtc
      121 tttgttttgg cgcatgtcgt tatcgcaaaa ccgctgcaca cttttgcgcg acatgctctg
      181 atccccctca tctggggggg cctatctgag ggaatttccg atccggctcg cctgaaccat
      241 tctgctttcc acgaacttga aaacgctagc tgtcaccgga tgtgctttcc ggtctgatga
      301 gtccgtgagg acgaaacagc ctctacaaat aattttgttt aatactagag aaagagggga
      361 aatactagTA TGagaactct gactctaaat gaattagatt ctgtttctgg TGGCggcttt
      421 atcgcgactg tttccggcaa cgtagcaggt tttatcggca attcgcttta tacgatgata
      481 ccggaaatgg ggattaaact gccgattatc ggcaccatcg atataaaaga ttatttccct
      541 gatttaggcc agcagctggg cgaggccgta ggatggcaga tcggatcatg gttagaaggc
      601 ggtattagca atatcccgct gatcgggggc ttgctgaata aactgctggg caattaaATC
      661 Cctcggtacc aaattccaga aaagaggcct cccgaaaggg gggccttttt tcgttttggt
      721 ccaatggcgg cgcgccatcg aatggcgcaa aacctttcgc ggtatggcat gatagcgccc
      781 ggaagagagt caattcaggg tggtgaatat gattgagaat acctatagcg aaaagttcga
      841 gtccgcgttc gaacagatca aagcggcggc caacgtggat gccgccatcc gtattctcca
      901 ggcggaatat aacctcgatt tcgtcaccta ccatctcgcc cagacaatcg cgagcaagat
      961 cgattcgccc ttcgtgcgca ccacctatcc ggatgcctgg gtttcccgtt acctcctcaa
     1021 ctgctatgtg aaggtcgatc cgatcatcaa gcagggcttc gaacgccagc tgcccttcga
     1081 ctggagcgag gtcgaaccga cgccggaggc ctatgccatg ctggtcgacg cccagaaaca
     1141 cggcatcgat gacaatggct actccatccc cgtcgccgac aaggcgcagc gccgcgccct
     1201 gctgtcgctg aatgcccata taccggccga cgaatggacc gagctcgtgc gccgctgccg
     1261 caatgagtgg atcgagatcg cccatctgat ccaccgcaag gccgtatatg agctgcatgg
     1321 cgaaaacgat ccggtgccgg cattgtcgcc gcgcgagatc gagtgtctgc actggaccgc
     1381 cctcggcaag gattacaagg atatttcggt catcctgggc atatcagagc ataccacacg
     1441 cgattacctg aaaaccgccc gcttcaggct cggctgcacc acgatctcgg ccgccgcgtc
     1501 gcgggctgtt caattgcgca tcatcaatcc ctataggatc cgcatgacgc gacgtaattg
     1561 gtaatagcct aattggtaac gaatcagaca attgacggct cgagggagta ggctggaaat
     1621 ctgctcgtca gtggtgctca cactgacgaa tcatgtacag atcataccga tgactgcctg
     1681 gcgactcaca actaagcaag acagccggaa ccagcgccgg cgaacaccac tgcatatatg
     1741 gcatatcaca acagtccacg tctcaagcag ttacagagat gttacgaacc acgcggccgc
     1801 tacaggtaga ccaaaaaaaa aaaacacccg ttagggtgtt caataattgg cccgctcaga
     1861 agaactcgtc aagaaggcga tagaaggcga tgcgctgcga atcgggagcg gcgataccgt
     1921 aaagcacgag gaagcggtca gcccattcgc cgccaagctc ttcagcaata tcacgggtag
     1981 ccaacgctat gtcctgatag cggtccgcca cacccagccg gccacagtcg atgaatccag
     2041 aaaagcggcc attttccacc atgatattcg gcaagcaggc atcgccatgg gtcacgacga
     2101 gatcctcgcc gtcgggcatc cgcgccttga gcctggcgaa cagttcggct ggcgcgagcc
     2161 cctgatgctc ttcgtccaga tcatcctgat cgacaagacc ggcttccatc cgagtacgtg
     2221 ctcgctcgat gcgatgtttc gcttggtggt cgaatgggca ggtagccgga tcaagcgtat
     2281 gcagccgccg cattgcatca gccatgatgg atactttctc ggcaggagca aggtgagatg
     2341 acaggagatc ctgccccggc acttcgccca atagcagcca gtcccttccc gcttcagtga
     2401 caacgtcgag cacagctgcg caaggaacgc ccgtcgtggc cagccacgat agccgcgctg
     2461 cctcgtcttg gagttcattc agggcaccgg acaggtcggt cttgacaaaa agaaccgggc
     2521 gcccctgcgc tgacagccgg aacacggcgg catcagagca gccgattgtc tgttgtgccc
     2581 agtcatagcc gaatagcctc tccacccaag cggccggaga acctgcgtgc aatccatctt
     2641 gttcaatcat gcgaaacgat cctcatcctg tctcttgatc agatcttgat cccctgcgcc
     2701 atcagatcct tggcggcaag aaagccatcc agtttacttt gcagggcttc ccaaccttac
     2761 cagagggcgc cccagctggc aattccggtt cgcttgctgt cccgaggtgc tacatttgaa
     2821 gagataaatt gcactgaaat ctagaaatat tttatctgat taataagatg atcttcttga
     2881 gatcgttttg gtctgcgcgt aatctcttgc tctgaaaacg aaaaaaccgc cttgcagggc
     2941 ggtttttcga aggttctctg agctaccaac tctttgaacc gaggtaactg gcttggagga
     3001 gcgcagtcac caaaacttgt cctttcagtt tagccttaac cggcgcatga cttcaagact
     3061 aactcctcta aatcaattac cagtggctgc tgccagtggt gcttttgcat gtctttccgg
     3121 gttggactca agacgatagt taccggataa ggcgcagcgg tcggactgaa cggggggttc
     3181 gtgcatacag tccagcttgg agcgaactgc ctacccggaa ctgagtgtca ggcgtggaat
     3241 gagacaaacg cggccataac agcggaatga caccggtaaa ccgaaaggca ggaacaggag
     3301 agcgcacgag ggagccgcca gggggaaacg cctggtatct ttatagtcct gtcgggtttc
     3361 gccaccactg atttgagcgt cagatttcgt gatgcttgtc aggggggcgg agcctatgga
     3421 aaaacggctt tgccgcggcc ctctcacttc cctgttaagt atcttcctgg catcttccag
     3481 gaaatctccg ccccgttcgt aagccatttc cgctcgccgc agtcgaacga ccgagcgtag
     3541 cgagtcagtg agcgaggaag cggaatatat cctgtatcac atattctgct gacgcaccgg
     3601 tgcagccttt tttctcctgc cacatgaagc acttcactga caccctcatc agtgccaaca
     3661 tagtaagcca gtatacactc cgctagcgct gatgtccggc ggtgcttttg ccgttacgca
     3721 ccaccccgtc agtagctgaa caggccctca nnnnnnnnnn nnnnnnnnnn nnnnnnnnnn
     3781 nnnnnnnnnn nnnnnnnnnn nnnnnnnnnn nnnnnnnnat gaaaaaatta ttattgcggc
     3841 cgcccctgaa ttcgcatcta gactgatgag acgtggtaga gccacaaaca gccggtacaa
     3901 gcaacgatct ccaggaccat ctgaatcatg cgcggatgac acgaactcac gacggcgatc
     3961 acagacatta acccacagta cagacactgc gacaacgtgg caattcgtcg ca
//
