# Supplementary material for: Refactored genetic parts for modular assembly of the E. coli MccV type I secretion system used to screen class II microcin candidates from plant-associated bacteria
Source: BMC Biotechnol. 2026 Apr 3;26:66. doi: 10.1186/s12896-026-01148-8 (PMC13174018; doi:10.1186/s12896-026-01148-8)
Supplement: Supplementary file 1 — Supplementary Material 1 [file 12896_2026_1148_MOESM1_ESM.zip › Data S1. Plasmid sequences/Stage 1 assemblies/pBTK1158.gb]

LOCUS       piGEM23_1067_(pG3P2_PCi 3904 bp ds-DNA     circular     02-OCT-2024
DEFINITION  .
FEATURES             Location/Qualifiers
     misc_feature    42..267
                     /label="Pcin"
                     /ApEinfo_revcolor="#b7e6d7"
                     /ApEinfo_fwdcolor="#b7e6d7"
     misc_RNA        270..319
                     /label="sTRSV HHRz"
                     /ApEinfo_revcolor="#85dae9"
                     /ApEinfo_fwdcolor="#85dae9"
                     /note="hammerhead ribozyme from the tobacco ringspot virus satellite RNA (Khvorova et al., 2003)"
     misc_feature    343..368
                     /label="RBS"
                     /ApEinfo_revcolor="#ff9ccd"
                     /ApEinfo_fwdcolor="#ff9ccd"
     misc_feature    370..414
                     /label="CvaC15"
                     /ApEinfo_revcolor="#d59687"
                     /ApEinfo_fwdcolor="#d59687"
     CDS             370..414
                     /label="CvaC15"
                     /ApEinfo_revcolor="#d59687"
                     /ApEinfo_fwdcolor="#d59687"
                     /translation="MRTLTLNELDSVSGG"
     CDS             415..504
                     /label="G3P2-20"
                     /ApEinfo_revcolor="#ffef86"
                     /ApEinfo_fwdcolor="#ffef86"
                     /note="codon_start: 1 transl_table: 1 translation: HGVQGINIEKQPKRNNPENEQTRMKMRQER"
     CDS             415..546
                     /label="fusion"
                     /ApEinfo_revcolor="#ffef86"
                     /ApEinfo_fwdcolor="#ffef86"
                     /note="codon_start: 1 transl_table: 1 translation: VSGWRLFKKIGHGVQGINIEKQPKRNNPENEQTRMKMRQERGKPIPNPLLGLDST"
     gene            415..549
                     /label="cvaC"
                     /ApEinfo_revcolor="#b4abac"
                     /ApEinfo_fwdcolor="#b4abac"
                     /note="gene: cvaC locus_tag: MM1_0026"
     misc_feature    415..549
                     /label="86-G3-V5g"
                     /ApEinfo_revcolor="#b4abac"
                     /ApEinfo_fwdcolor="#b4abac"
     source          415..549
                     /label="source"
                     /ApEinfo_revcolor="#c6c9d1"
                     /ApEinfo_fwdcolor="#c6c9d1"
                     /note="db_xref: taxon: 475609 mol_type: genomic DNA: note: group: ExPEC; subgroup: APEC organism: Escherichia coli chi7122 plasmid: pAPEC-1 serotype: O78:K80:H9 strain: chi7122"
     CDS             505..546
                     /label="V5 tag"
                     /ApEinfo_revcolor="#ff9ccd"
                     /ApEinfo_fwdcolor="#ff9ccd"
                     /note="codon_start: 1 product: epitope tag from simian virus 5 transl_table: 1 translation: GKPIPNPLLGLDST"
     primer_bind     complement(518..549)
                     /label="V5_R"
                     /ApEinfo_revcolor="#a020f0"
                     /ApEinfo_fwdcolor="#a020f0"
     misc_feature    701..1456
                     /label="cinR"
                     /ApEinfo_revcolor="#75c6a9"
                     /ApEinfo_fwdcolor="#75c6a9"
     CDS             701..1456
                     /label="cinR"
                     /ApEinfo_revcolor="#84b0dc"
                     /ApEinfo_fwdcolor="#84b0dc"
                     /translation="MIENTYSEKFESAFEQIKAAANVDAAIRILQAEYNLDFVTYHLAQTIASKIDSPFVRTTYPDAWVSRYLLNCYVKVDPIIKQGFERQLPFDWSEVEPTPEAYAMLVDAQKHGIDDNGYSIPVADKAQRRALLSLNAHIPADEWTELVRRCRNEWIEIAHLIHRKAVYELHGENDPVPALSPREIECLHWTALGKDYKDISVILGISEHTTRDYLKTARFRLGCTTISAAASRAVQLRIINPYRIRMTRRNW*"
     misc_feature    complement(1705..1730)
                     /label="terminator"
                     /ApEinfo_revcolor="#b4abac"
                     /ApEinfo_fwdcolor="#b4abac"
     CDS             complement(1751..2542)
                     /label="kan"
                     /ApEinfo_revcolor="#ff9ccd"
                     /ApEinfo_fwdcolor="#ff9ccd"
                     /note="pLannotate"
                     /database="swissprot"
                     /identity="100.0"
                     /match_length="100.0"
                     /fragment="False"
                     /other="CDS"
                     /translation="MIEQDGLHAGSPAAWVERLFGYDWAQQTIGCSDAAVFRLSAQGRPVLFVKTDLSGALNELQDEAARLSWLATTGVPCAAVLDVVTEAGRDWLLLGEVPGQDLLSSHLAPAEKVSIMADAMRRLHTLDPATCPFDHQAKHRIERARTRMEAGLVDQDDLDEEHQGLAPAELFARLKARMPDGEDLVVTHGDACLPNIMVENGRFSGFIDCGRLGVADRYQDIALATRDIAEELGGEWADRFLVLYGIAAPDSQRIAFYRLLDEFF"
     CDS             complement(2574..2693)
                     /label="tnpA (fragment)"
                     /ApEinfo_revcolor="#84b0dc"
                     /ApEinfo_fwdcolor="#84b0dc"
                     /note="pLannotate"
                     /database="swissprot"
                     /identity="97.5"
                     /match_length="8.4"
                     /fragment="True"
                     /other="CDS"
                     /translation="DSKRTGIASWGALW*GWEALQSKLDGFLAAKDLMAQGIKI"
     rep_origin      2769..3314
                     /label="p15A ori"
                     /ApEinfo_revcolor="#f8d3a9"
                     /ApEinfo_fwdcolor="#f8d3a9"
                     /note="pLannotate"
                     /database="snapgene"
                     /identity="100.0"
                     /match_length="100.0"
                     /fragment="False"
                     /other="rep_origin"
     rep_origin      3402..3457
                     /label="RSF ori (fragment)"
                     /ApEinfo_revcolor="#ffef86"
                     /ApEinfo_fwdcolor="#ffef86"
                     /note="pLannotate"
                     /database="snapgene"
                     /identity="100.0"
                     /match_length="7.5"
                     /fragment="True"
                     /other="rep_origin"
     misc_feature    complement(3556..3582)
                     /label="bom (fragment)"
                     /ApEinfo_revcolor="#b7e6d7"
                     /ApEinfo_fwdcolor="#b7e6d7"
                     /note="pLannotate"
                     /database="snapgene"
                     /identity="96.3"
                     /match_length="19.1"
                     /fragment="True"
                     /other="misc_feature"
     mobile_element  complement(3576..3636)
                     /label="IS1 (fragment)"
                     /ApEinfo_revcolor="#b7e6d7"
                     /ApEinfo_fwdcolor="#b7e6d7"
                     /note="pLannotate"
                     /database="snapgene"
                     /identity="100.0"
                     /match_length="7.9"
                     /fragment="True"
                     /other="mobile_element"
     terminator      3659..3706
                     /label="fd terminator"
                     /ApEinfo_revcolor="#b1ff67"
                     /ApEinfo_fwdcolor="#b1ff67"
                     /note="pLannotate"
                     /database="snapgene"
                     /identity="98.0"
                     /match_length="100.0"
                     /fragment="False"
                     /other="terminator"
ORIGIN
        1 atacaacggt ttctggtatc ccgcttaacg atcgttggct gccctttgtg cgtccaaacg
       61 gacgcacggc gctctaaagc gggtcgcgat ctttcagatt cgctcctcgc gctttcagtc
      121 tttgttttgg cgcatgtcgt tatcgcaaaa ccgctgcaca cttttgcgcg acatgctctg
      181 atccccctca tctggggggg cctatctgag ggaatttccg atccggctcg cctgaaccat
      241 tctgctttcc acgaacttga aaacgctagc tgtcaccgga tgtgctttcc ggtctgatga
      301 gtccgtgagg acgaaacagc ctctacaaat aattttgttt aatactagag aaagagggga
      361 aatactagTA TGagaactct gactctaaat gaattagatt ctgtttctgg TGGCCATGGC
      421 GTGCAGGGCA TTAACATTGA AAAACAGCCG AAACGCAACA ACCCGGAAAA CGAACAGACC
      481 CGCATGAAAA TGCGCCAGGA ACGCGGTAAA CCTATTCCTA ATCCTCTCCT AGGTTTAGAT
      541 TCTACTtaaA TCCctcggta ccaaattcca gaaaagaggc ctcccgaaag gggggccttt
      601 tttcgttttg gtccaatggc ggcgcgccat cgaatggcgc aaaacctttc gcggtatggc
      661 atgatagcgc ccggaagaga gtcaattcag ggtggtgaat atgattgaga atacctatag
      721 cgaaaagttc gagtccgcgt tcgaacagat caaagcggcg gccaacgtgg atgccgccat
      781 ccgtattctc caggcggaat ataacctcga tttcgtcacc taccatctcg cccagacaat
      841 cgcgagcaag atcgattcgc ccttcgtgcg caccacctat ccggatgcct gggtttcccg
      901 ttacctcctc aactgctatg tgaaggtcga tccgatcatc aagcagggct tcgaacgcca
      961 gctgcccttc gactggagcg aggtcgaacc gacgccggag gcctatgcca tgctggtcga
     1021 cgcccagaaa cacggcatcg atgacaatgg ctactccatc cccgtcgccg acaaggcgca
     1081 gcgccgcgcc ctgctgtcgc tgaatgccca tataccggcc gacgaatgga ccgagctcgt
     1141 gcgccgctgc cgcaatgagt ggatcgagat cgcccatctg atccaccgca aggccgtata
     1201 tgagctgcat ggcgaaaacg atccggtgcc ggcattgtcg ccgcgcgaga tcgagtgtct
     1261 gcactggacc gccctcggca aggattacaa ggatatttcg gtcatcctgg gcatatcaga
     1321 gcataccaca cgcgattacc tgaaaaccgc ccgcttcagg ctcggctgca ccacgatctc
     1381 ggccgccgcg tcgcgggctg ttcaattgcg catcatcaat ccctatagga tccgcatgac
     1441 gcgacgtaat tggtaatagc ctaattggta acgaatcaga caattgacgg ctcgagggag
     1501 taggctggaa atctgctcgt cagtggtgct cacactgacg aatcatgtac agatcatacc
     1561 gatgactgcc tggcgactca caactaagca agacagccgg aaccagcgcc ggcgaacacc
     1621 actgcatata tggcatatca caacagtcca cgtctcaagc agttacagag atgttacgaa
     1681 ccacgcggcc gctacaggta gaccaaaaaa aaaaaacacc cgttagggtg ttcaataatt
     1741 ggcccgctca gaagaactcg tcaagaaggc gatagaaggc gatgcgctgc gaatcgggag
     1801 cggcgatacc gtaaagcacg aggaagcggt cagcccattc gccgccaagc tcttcagcaa
     1861 tatcacgggt agccaacgct atgtcctgat agcggtccgc cacacccagc cggccacagt
     1921 cgatgaatcc agaaaagcgg ccattttcca ccatgatatt cggcaagcag gcatcgccat
     1981 gggtcacgac gagatcctcg ccgtcgggca tccgcgcctt gagcctggcg aacagttcgg
     2041 ctggcgcgag cccctgatgc tcttcgtcca gatcatcctg atcgacaaga ccggcttcca
     2101 tccgagtacg tgctcgctcg atgcgatgtt tcgcttggtg gtcgaatggg caggtagccg
     2161 gatcaagcgt atgcagccgc cgcattgcat cagccatgat ggatactttc tcggcaggag
     2221 caaggtgaga tgacaggaga tcctgccccg gcacttcgcc caatagcagc cagtcccttc
     2281 ccgcttcagt gacaacgtcg agcacagctg cgcaaggaac gcccgtcgtg gccagccacg
     2341 atagccgcgc tgcctcgtct tggagttcat tcagggcacc ggacaggtcg gtcttgacaa
     2401 aaagaaccgg gcgcccctgc gctgacagcc ggaacacggc ggcatcagag cagccgattg
     2461 tctgttgtgc ccagtcatag ccgaatagcc tctccaccca agcggccgga gaacctgcgt
     2521 gcaatccatc ttgttcaatc atgcgaaacg atcctcatcc tgtctcttga tcagatcttg
     2581 atcccctgcg ccatcagatc cttggcggca agaaagccat ccagtttact ttgcagggct
     2641 tcccaacctt accagagggc gccccagctg gcaattccgg ttcgcttgct gtcccgaggt
     2701 gctacatttg aagagataaa ttgcactgaa atctagaaat attttatctg attaataaga
     2761 tgatcttctt gagatcgttt tggtctgcgc gtaatctctt gctctgaaaa cgaaaaaacc
     2821 gccttgcagg gcggtttttc gaaggttctc tgagctacca actctttgaa ccgaggtaac
     2881 tggcttggag gagcgcagtc accaaaactt gtcctttcag tttagcctta accggcgcat
     2941 gacttcaaga ctaactcctc taaatcaatt accagtggct gctgccagtg gtgcttttgc
     3001 atgtctttcc gggttggact caagacgata gttaccggat aaggcgcagc ggtcggactg
     3061 aacggggggt tcgtgcatac agtccagctt ggagcgaact gcctacccgg aactgagtgt
     3121 caggcgtgga atgagacaaa cgcggccata acagcggaat gacaccggta aaccgaaagg
     3181 caggaacagg agagcgcacg agggagccgc cagggggaaa cgcctggtat ctttatagtc
     3241 ctgtcgggtt tcgccaccac tgatttgagc gtcagatttc gtgatgcttg tcaggggggc
     3301 ggagcctatg gaaaaacggc tttgccgcgg ccctctcact tccctgttaa gtatcttcct
     3361 ggcatcttcc aggaaatctc cgccccgttc gtaagccatt tccgctcgcc gcagtcgaac
     3421 gaccgagcgt agcgagtcag tgagcgagga agcggaatat atcctgtatc acatattctg
     3481 ctgacgcacc ggtgcagcct tttttctcct gccacatgaa gcacttcact gacaccctca
     3541 tcagtgccaa catagtaagc cagtatacac tccgctagcg ctgatgtccg gcggtgcttt
     3601 tgccgttacg caccaccccg tcagtagctg aacaggccct cannnnnnnn nnnnnnnnnn
     3661 nnnnnnnnnn nnnnnnnnnn nnnnnnnnnn nnnnnnnnnn nnnnnnnnnn atgaaaaaat
     3721 tattattgcg gccgcccctg aattcgcatc tagactgatg agacgtggta gagccacaaa
     3781 cagccggtac aagcaacgat ctccaggacc atctgaatca tgcgcggatg acacgaactc
     3841 acgacggcga tcacagacat taacccacag tacagacact gcgacaacgt ggcaattcgt
     3901 cgca
//
