# Supplementary material for: Refactored genetic parts for modular assembly of the E. coli MccV type I secretion system used to screen class II microcin candidates from plant-associated bacteria
Source: BMC Biotechnol. 2026 Apr 3;26:66. doi: 10.1186/s12896-026-01148-8 (PMC13174018; doi:10.1186/s12896-026-01148-8)
Supplement: Supplementary file 1 — Supplementary Material 1 [file 12896_2026_1148_MOESM1_ESM.zip › Data S1. Plasmid sequences/Stage 1 assemblies/pBTK1178.gb]

LOCUS       piGEM23_1075_(pMccX03_P 3940 bp ds-DNA     circular     02-MAY-2024
DEFINITION  .
FEATURES             Location/Qualifiers
     misc_feature    42..267
                     /label="Pcin"
                     /ApEinfo_revcolor="#b7e6d7"
                     /ApEinfo_fwdcolor="#b7e6d7"
     misc_RNA        270..319
                     /label="sTRSV HHRz"
                     /ApEinfo_revcolor="#85dae9"
                     /ApEinfo_fwdcolor="#85dae9"
                     /note="hammerhead ribozyme from the tobacco ringspot virus satellite RNA (Khvorova et al., 2003)"
     misc_feature    343..368
                     /label="RBS"
                     /ApEinfo_revcolor="#ff9ccd"
                     /ApEinfo_fwdcolor="#ff9ccd"
     misc_feature    370..414
                     /label="CvaC15"
                     /ApEinfo_revcolor="#d59687"
                     /ApEinfo_fwdcolor="#d59687"
     CDS             370..414
                     /label="CvaC15"
                     /ApEinfo_revcolor="#d59687"
                     /ApEinfo_fwdcolor="#d59687"
                     /translation="MRTLTLNELDSVSGG"
     misc_feature    415..585
                     /label="MccX03"
                     /ApEinfo_revcolor="#75c6a9"
                     /ApEinfo_fwdcolor="#75c6a9"
     misc_feature    737..1492
                     /label="cinR"
                     /ApEinfo_revcolor="#75c6a9"
                     /ApEinfo_fwdcolor="#75c6a9"
     CDS             737..1492
                     /label="cinR"
                     /ApEinfo_revcolor="#84b0dc"
                     /ApEinfo_fwdcolor="#84b0dc"
                     /translation="MIENTYSEKFESAFEQIKAAANVDAAIRILQAEYNLDFVTYHLAQTIASKIDSPFVRTTYPDAWVSRYLLNCYVKVDPIIKQGFERQLPFDWSEVEPTPEAYAMLVDAQKHGIDDNGYSIPVADKAQRRALLSLNAHIPADEWTELVRRCRNEWIEIAHLIHRKAVYELHGENDPVPALSPREIECLHWTALGKDYKDISVILGISEHTTRDYLKTARFRLGCTTISAAASRAVQLRIINPYRIRMTRRNW*"
     misc_feature    complement(1741..1766)
                     /label="terminator"
                     /ApEinfo_revcolor="#b4abac"
                     /ApEinfo_fwdcolor="#b4abac"
     CDS             complement(1787..2578)
                     /label="kan"
                     /ApEinfo_revcolor="#ff9ccd"
                     /ApEinfo_fwdcolor="#ff9ccd"
                     /note="pLannotate"
                     /database="swissprot"
                     /identity="100.0"
                     /match_length="100.0"
                     /fragment="False"
                     /other="CDS"
                     /translation="MIEQDGLHAGSPAAWVERLFGYDWAQQTIGCSDAAVFRLSAQGRPVLFVKTDLSGALNELQDEAARLSWLATTGVPCAAVLDVVTEAGRDWLLLGEVPGQDLLSSHLAPAEKVSIMADAMRRLHTLDPATCPFDHQAKHRIERARTRMEAGLVDQDDLDEEHQGLAPAELFARLKARMPDGEDLVVTHGDACLPNIMVENGRFSGFIDCGRLGVADRYQDIALATRDIAEELGGEWADRFLVLYGIAAPDSQRIAFYRLLDEFF"
     CDS             complement(2610..2729)
                     /label="tnpA (fragment)"
                     /ApEinfo_revcolor="#84b0dc"
                     /ApEinfo_fwdcolor="#84b0dc"
                     /note="pLannotate"
                     /database="swissprot"
                     /identity="97.5"
                     /match_length="8.4"
                     /fragment="True"
                     /other="CDS"
                     /translation="DSKRTGIASWGALW*GWEALQSKLDGFLAAKDLMAQGIKI"
     rep_origin      2805..3350
                     /label="p15A ori"
                     /ApEinfo_revcolor="#f8d3a9"
                     /ApEinfo_fwdcolor="#f8d3a9"
                     /note="pLannotate"
                     /database="snapgene"
                     /identity="100.0"
                     /match_length="100.0"
                     /fragment="False"
                     /other="rep_origin"
     rep_origin      3438..3493
                     /label="RSF ori (fragment)"
                     /ApEinfo_revcolor="#ffef86"
                     /ApEinfo_fwdcolor="#ffef86"
                     /note="pLannotate"
                     /database="snapgene"
                     /identity="100.0"
                     /match_length="7.5"
                     /fragment="True"
                     /other="rep_origin"
     misc_feature    complement(3592..3618)
                     /label="bom (fragment)"
                     /ApEinfo_revcolor="#b7e6d7"
                     /ApEinfo_fwdcolor="#b7e6d7"
                     /note="pLannotate"
                     /database="snapgene"
                     /identity="96.3"
                     /match_length="19.1"
                     /fragment="True"
                     /other="misc_feature"
     mobile_element  complement(3612..3672)
                     /label="IS1 (fragment)"
                     /ApEinfo_revcolor="#b7e6d7"
                     /ApEinfo_fwdcolor="#b7e6d7"
                     /note="pLannotate"
                     /database="snapgene"
                     /identity="100.0"
                     /match_length="7.9"
                     /fragment="True"
                     /other="mobile_element"
     terminator      3695..3742
                     /label="fd terminator"
                     /ApEinfo_revcolor="#b1ff67"
                     /ApEinfo_fwdcolor="#b1ff67"
                     /note="pLannotate"
                     /database="snapgene"
                     /identity="98.0"
                     /match_length="100.0"
                     /fragment="False"
                     /other="terminator"
ORIGIN
        1 atacaacggt ttctggtatc ccgcttaacg atcgttggct gccctttgtg cgtccaaacg
       61 gacgcacggc gctctaaagc gggtcgcgat ctttcagatt cgctcctcgc gctttcagtc
      121 tttgttttgg cgcatgtcgt tatcgcaaaa ccgctgcaca cttttgcgcg acatgctctg
      181 atccccctca tctggggggg cctatctgag ggaatttccg atccggctcg cctgaaccat
      241 tctgctttcc acgaacttga aaacgctagc tgtcaccgga tgtgctttcc ggtctgatga
      301 gtccgtgagg acgaaacagc ctctacaaat aattttgttt aatactagag aaagagggga
      361 aatactagTA TGagaactct gactctaaat gaattagatt ctgtttctgg TGGCttgggg
      421 cttgccgact tcacaggtgc agccggcggc tatctaggcg gcgaagccgg agcagaaggg
      481 gcaatgattg gactcggcat tggtggccac ataggaggag ctatcggcgc tgcaatcgga
      541 tttggcgtcg gctactacat tggcaagtca gttgtagagg gttgaATCCc tcggtaccaa
      601 attccagaaa agaggcctcc cgaaaggggg gccttttttc gttttggtcc aatggcggcg
      661 cgccatcgaa tggcgcaaaa cctttcgcgg tatggcatga tagcgcccgg aagagagtca
      721 attcagggtg gtgaatatga ttgagaatac ctatagcgaa aagttcgagt ccgcgttcga
      781 acagatcaaa gcggcggcca acgtggatgc cgccatccgt attctccagg cggaatataa
      841 cctcgatttc gtcacctacc atctcgccca gacaatcgcg agcaagatcg attcgccctt
      901 cgtgcgcacc acctatccgg atgcctgggt ttcccgttac ctcctcaact gctatgtgaa
      961 ggtcgatccg atcatcaagc agggcttcga acgccagctg cccttcgact ggagcgaggt
     1021 cgaaccgacg ccggaggcct atgccatgct ggtcgacgcc cagaaacacg gcatcgatga
     1081 caatggctac tccatccccg tcgccgacaa ggcgcagcgc cgcgccctgc tgtcgctgaa
     1141 tgcccatata ccggccgacg aatggaccga gctcgtgcgc cgctgccgca atgagtggat
     1201 cgagatcgcc catctgatcc accgcaaggc cgtatatgag ctgcatggcg aaaacgatcc
     1261 ggtgccggca ttgtcgccgc gcgagatcga gtgtctgcac tggaccgccc tcggcaagga
     1321 ttacaaggat atttcggtca tcctgggcat atcagagcat accacacgcg attacctgaa
     1381 aaccgcccgc ttcaggctcg gctgcaccac gatctcggcc gccgcgtcgc gggctgttca
     1441 attgcgcatc atcaatccct ataggatccg catgacgcga cgtaattggt aatagcctaa
     1501 ttggtaacga atcagacaat tgacggctcg agggagtagg ctggaaatct gctcgtcagt
     1561 ggtgctcaca ctgacgaatc atgtacagat cataccgatg actgcctggc gactcacaac
     1621 taagcaagac agccggaacc agcgccggcg aacaccactg catatatggc atatcacaac
     1681 agtccacgtc tcaagcagtt acagagatgt tacgaaccac gcggccgcta caggtagacc
     1741 aaaaaaaaaa aacacccgtt agggtgttca ataattggcc cgctcagaag aactcgtcaa
     1801 gaaggcgata gaaggcgatg cgctgcgaat cgggagcggc gataccgtaa agcacgagga
     1861 agcggtcagc ccattcgccg ccaagctctt cagcaatatc acgggtagcc aacgctatgt
     1921 cctgatagcg gtccgccaca cccagccggc cacagtcgat gaatccagaa aagcggccat
     1981 tttccaccat gatattcggc aagcaggcat cgccatgggt cacgacgaga tcctcgccgt
     2041 cgggcatccg cgccttgagc ctggcgaaca gttcggctgg cgcgagcccc tgatgctctt
     2101 cgtccagatc atcctgatcg acaagaccgg cttccatccg agtacgtgct cgctcgatgc
     2161 gatgtttcgc ttggtggtcg aatgggcagg tagccggatc aagcgtatgc agccgccgca
     2221 ttgcatcagc catgatggat actttctcgg caggagcaag gtgagatgac aggagatcct
     2281 gccccggcac ttcgcccaat agcagccagt cccttcccgc ttcagtgaca acgtcgagca
     2341 cagctgcgca aggaacgccc gtcgtggcca gccacgatag ccgcgctgcc tcgtcttgga
     2401 gttcattcag ggcaccggac aggtcggtct tgacaaaaag aaccgggcgc ccctgcgctg
     2461 acagccggaa cacggcggca tcagagcagc cgattgtctg ttgtgcccag tcatagccga
     2521 atagcctctc cacccaagcg gccggagaac ctgcgtgcaa tccatcttgt tcaatcatgc
     2581 gaaacgatcc tcatcctgtc tcttgatcag atcttgatcc cctgcgccat cagatccttg
     2641 gcggcaagaa agccatccag tttactttgc agggcttccc aaccttacca gagggcgccc
     2701 cagctggcaa ttccggttcg cttgctgtcc cgaggtgcta catttgaaga gataaattgc
     2761 actgaaatct agaaatattt tatctgatta ataagatgat cttcttgaga tcgttttggt
     2821 ctgcgcgtaa tctcttgctc tgaaaacgaa aaaaccgcct tgcagggcgg tttttcgaag
     2881 gttctctgag ctaccaactc tttgaaccga ggtaactggc ttggaggagc gcagtcacca
     2941 aaacttgtcc tttcagttta gccttaaccg gcgcatgact tcaagactaa ctcctctaaa
     3001 tcaattacca gtggctgctg ccagtggtgc ttttgcatgt ctttccgggt tggactcaag
     3061 acgatagtta ccggataagg cgcagcggtc ggactgaacg gggggttcgt gcatacagtc
     3121 cagcttggag cgaactgcct acccggaact gagtgtcagg cgtggaatga gacaaacgcg
     3181 gccataacag cggaatgaca ccggtaaacc gaaaggcagg aacaggagag cgcacgaggg
     3241 agccgccagg gggaaacgcc tggtatcttt atagtcctgt cgggtttcgc caccactgat
     3301 ttgagcgtca gatttcgtga tgcttgtcag gggggcggag cctatggaaa aacggctttg
     3361 ccgcggccct ctcacttccc tgttaagtat cttcctggca tcttccagga aatctccgcc
     3421 ccgttcgtaa gccatttccg ctcgccgcag tcgaacgacc gagcgtagcg agtcagtgag
     3481 cgaggaagcg gaatatatcc tgtatcacat attctgctga cgcaccggtg cagccttttt
     3541 tctcctgcca catgaagcac ttcactgaca ccctcatcag tgccaacata gtaagccagt
     3601 atacactccg ctagcgctga tgtccggcgg tgcttttgcc gttacgcacc accccgtcag
     3661 tagctgaaca ggccctcann nnnnnnnnnn nnnnnnnnnn nnnnnnnnnn nnnnnnnnnn
     3721 nnnnnnnnnn nnnnnnnnnn nnnnnnatga aaaaattatt attgcggccg cccctgaatt
     3781 cgcatctaga ctgatgagac gtggtagagc cacaaacagc cggtacaagc aacgatctcc
     3841 aggaccatct gaatcatgcg cggatgacac gaactcacga cggcgatcac agacattaac
     3901 ccacagtaca gacactgcga caacgtggca attcgtcgca
//
