# Supplementary material for: Refactored genetic parts for modular assembly of the E. coli MccV type I secretion system used to screen class II microcin candidates from plant-associated bacteria
Source: BMC Biotechnol. 2026 Apr 3;26:66. doi: 10.1186/s12896-026-01148-8 (PMC13174018; doi:10.1186/s12896-026-01148-8)
Supplement: Supplementary file 1 — Supplementary Material 1 [file 12896_2026_1148_MOESM1_ESM.zip › Data S1. Plasmid sequences/Stage 1 assemblies/pBTK1163.gb]

LOCUS       piGEM23_1066_(pMcc05_PC 4039 bp ds-DNA     circular     02-MAY-2024
DEFINITION  .
FEATURES             Location/Qualifiers
     misc_feature    42..267
                     /label="Pcin"
                     /ApEinfo_revcolor="#b7e6d7"
                     /ApEinfo_fwdcolor="#b7e6d7"
     misc_RNA        270..319
                     /label="sTRSV HHRz"
                     /ApEinfo_revcolor="#85dae9"
                     /ApEinfo_fwdcolor="#85dae9"
                     /note="hammerhead ribozyme from the tobacco ringspot virus satellite RNA (Khvorova et al., 2003)"
     misc_feature    343..368
                     /label="RBS"
                     /ApEinfo_revcolor="#ff9ccd"
                     /ApEinfo_fwdcolor="#ff9ccd"
     misc_feature    370..414
                     /label="CvaC15"
                     /ApEinfo_revcolor="#d59687"
                     /ApEinfo_fwdcolor="#d59687"
     CDS             370..414
                     /label="CvaC15"
                     /ApEinfo_revcolor="#d59687"
                     /ApEinfo_fwdcolor="#d59687"
                     /translation="MRTLTLNELDSVSGG"
     misc_feature    415..684
                     /label="Pantoea sp. PSNIH3 (iGEM23_Mcc05)"
                     /ApEinfo_revcolor="#f8d3a9"
                     /ApEinfo_fwdcolor="#f8d3a9"
     misc_feature    836..1591
                     /label="cinR"
                     /ApEinfo_revcolor="#75c6a9"
                     /ApEinfo_fwdcolor="#75c6a9"
     CDS             836..1591
                     /label="cinR"
                     /ApEinfo_revcolor="#84b0dc"
                     /ApEinfo_fwdcolor="#84b0dc"
                     /translation="MIENTYSEKFESAFEQIKAAANVDAAIRILQAEYNLDFVTYHLAQTIASKIDSPFVRTTYPDAWVSRYLLNCYVKVDPIIKQGFERQLPFDWSEVEPTPEAYAMLVDAQKHGIDDNGYSIPVADKAQRRALLSLNAHIPADEWTELVRRCRNEWIEIAHLIHRKAVYELHGENDPVPALSPREIECLHWTALGKDYKDISVILGISEHTTRDYLKTARFRLGCTTISAAASRAVQLRIINPYRIRMTRRNW*"
     misc_feature    complement(1840..1865)
                     /label="terminator"
                     /ApEinfo_revcolor="#b4abac"
                     /ApEinfo_fwdcolor="#b4abac"
     CDS             complement(1886..2677)
                     /label="kan"
                     /ApEinfo_revcolor="#ff9ccd"
                     /ApEinfo_fwdcolor="#ff9ccd"
                     /note="pLannotate"
                     /database="swissprot"
                     /identity="100.0"
                     /match_length="100.0"
                     /fragment="False"
                     /other="CDS"
                     /translation="MIEQDGLHAGSPAAWVERLFGYDWAQQTIGCSDAAVFRLSAQGRPVLFVKTDLSGALNELQDEAARLSWLATTGVPCAAVLDVVTEAGRDWLLLGEVPGQDLLSSHLAPAEKVSIMADAMRRLHTLDPATCPFDHQAKHRIERARTRMEAGLVDQDDLDEEHQGLAPAELFARLKARMPDGEDLVVTHGDACLPNIMVENGRFSGFIDCGRLGVADRYQDIALATRDIAEELGGEWADRFLVLYGIAAPDSQRIAFYRLLDEFF"
     CDS             complement(2709..2828)
                     /label="tnpA (fragment)"
                     /ApEinfo_revcolor="#84b0dc"
                     /ApEinfo_fwdcolor="#84b0dc"
                     /note="pLannotate"
                     /database="swissprot"
                     /identity="97.5"
                     /match_length="8.4"
                     /fragment="True"
                     /other="CDS"
                     /translation="DSKRTGIASWGALW*GWEALQSKLDGFLAAKDLMAQGIKI"
     rep_origin      2904..3449
                     /label="p15A ori"
                     /ApEinfo_revcolor="#f8d3a9"
                     /ApEinfo_fwdcolor="#f8d3a9"
                     /note="pLannotate"
                     /database="snapgene"
                     /identity="100.0"
                     /match_length="100.0"
                     /fragment="False"
                     /other="rep_origin"
     rep_origin      3537..3592
                     /label="RSF ori (fragment)"
                     /ApEinfo_revcolor="#ffef86"
                     /ApEinfo_fwdcolor="#ffef86"
                     /note="pLannotate"
                     /database="snapgene"
                     /identity="100.0"
                     /match_length="7.5"
                     /fragment="True"
                     /other="rep_origin"
     misc_feature    complement(3691..3717)
                     /label="bom (fragment)"
                     /ApEinfo_revcolor="#b7e6d7"
                     /ApEinfo_fwdcolor="#b7e6d7"
                     /note="pLannotate"
                     /database="snapgene"
                     /identity="96.3"
                     /match_length="19.1"
                     /fragment="True"
                     /other="misc_feature"
     mobile_element  complement(3711..3771)
                     /label="IS1 (fragment)"
                     /ApEinfo_revcolor="#b7e6d7"
                     /ApEinfo_fwdcolor="#b7e6d7"
                     /note="pLannotate"
                     /database="snapgene"
                     /identity="100.0"
                     /match_length="7.9"
                     /fragment="True"
                     /other="mobile_element"
     terminator      3794..3841
                     /label="fd terminator"
                     /ApEinfo_revcolor="#b1ff67"
                     /ApEinfo_fwdcolor="#b1ff67"
                     /note="pLannotate"
                     /database="snapgene"
                     /identity="98.0"
                     /match_length="100.0"
                     /fragment="False"
                     /other="terminator"
ORIGIN
        1 atacaacggt ttctggtatc ccgcttaacg atcgttggct gccctttgtg cgtccaaacg
       61 gacgcacggc gctctaaagc gggtcgcgat ctttcagatt cgctcctcgc gctttcagtc
      121 tttgttttgg cgcatgtcgt tatcgcaaaa ccgctgcaca cttttgcgcg acatgctctg
      181 atccccctca tctggggggg cctatctgag ggaatttccg atccggctcg cctgaaccat
      241 tctgctttcc acgaacttga aaacgctagc tgtcaccgga tgtgctttcc ggtctgatga
      301 gtccgtgagg acgaaacagc ctctacaaat aattttgttt aatactagag aaagagggga
      361 aatactagTA TGagaactct gactctaaat gaattagatt ctgtttctgg TGGCGATTTT
      421 TGGAGCGGCC TCGGCGCAAT GGTTATCGGT GGTATGACCG GCTTTATGGC TGGCATACTT
      481 AAAGGCGCAA CTATTGGTGG TAATGCTGGC GGTATTCTGG GCGTGGGTAT TATTGGCGCT
      541 CTGGGCGGCG TTGTGATTGT TGGACTCGCT GGCATGCTTG AGGGTGGTCT TTATGGTTTA
      601 GTAAATGACT GGGACAAGAC ACTGGAGTGG TTTAATAACA CTGCGGAACA ATTCTTTGAC
      661 CTGGTTTCTC CGCTGCCGAA ATAAATCCct cggtaccaaa ttccagaaaa gaggcctccc
      721 gaaagggggg ccttttttcg ttttggtcca atggcggcgc gccatcgaat ggcgcaaaac
      781 ctttcgcggt atggcatgat agcgcccgga agagagtcaa ttcagggtgg tgaatatgat
      841 tgagaatacc tatagcgaaa agttcgagtc cgcgttcgaa cagatcaaag cggcggccaa
      901 cgtggatgcc gccatccgta ttctccaggc ggaatataac ctcgatttcg tcacctacca
      961 tctcgcccag acaatcgcga gcaagatcga ttcgcccttc gtgcgcacca cctatccgga
     1021 tgcctgggtt tcccgttacc tcctcaactg ctatgtgaag gtcgatccga tcatcaagca
     1081 gggcttcgaa cgccagctgc ccttcgactg gagcgaggtc gaaccgacgc cggaggccta
     1141 tgccatgctg gtcgacgccc agaaacacgg catcgatgac aatggctact ccatccccgt
     1201 cgccgacaag gcgcagcgcc gcgccctgct gtcgctgaat gcccatatac cggccgacga
     1261 atggaccgag ctcgtgcgcc gctgccgcaa tgagtggatc gagatcgccc atctgatcca
     1321 ccgcaaggcc gtatatgagc tgcatggcga aaacgatccg gtgccggcat tgtcgccgcg
     1381 cgagatcgag tgtctgcact ggaccgccct cggcaaggat tacaaggata tttcggtcat
     1441 cctgggcata tcagagcata ccacacgcga ttacctgaaa accgcccgct tcaggctcgg
     1501 ctgcaccacg atctcggccg ccgcgtcgcg ggctgttcaa ttgcgcatca tcaatcccta
     1561 taggatccgc atgacgcgac gtaattggta atagcctaat tggtaacgaa tcagacaatt
     1621 gacggctcga gggagtaggc tggaaatctg ctcgtcagtg gtgctcacac tgacgaatca
     1681 tgtacagatc ataccgatga ctgcctggcg actcacaact aagcaagaca gccggaacca
     1741 gcgccggcga acaccactgc atatatggca tatcacaaca gtccacgtct caagcagtta
     1801 cagagatgtt acgaaccacg cggccgctac aggtagacca aaaaaaaaaa acacccgtta
     1861 gggtgttcaa taattggccc gctcagaaga actcgtcaag aaggcgatag aaggcgatgc
     1921 gctgcgaatc gggagcggcg ataccgtaaa gcacgaggaa gcggtcagcc cattcgccgc
     1981 caagctcttc agcaatatca cgggtagcca acgctatgtc ctgatagcgg tccgccacac
     2041 ccagccggcc acagtcgatg aatccagaaa agcggccatt ttccaccatg atattcggca
     2101 agcaggcatc gccatgggtc acgacgagat cctcgccgtc gggcatccgc gccttgagcc
     2161 tggcgaacag ttcggctggc gcgagcccct gatgctcttc gtccagatca tcctgatcga
     2221 caagaccggc ttccatccga gtacgtgctc gctcgatgcg atgtttcgct tggtggtcga
     2281 atgggcaggt agccggatca agcgtatgca gccgccgcat tgcatcagcc atgatggata
     2341 ctttctcggc aggagcaagg tgagatgaca ggagatcctg ccccggcact tcgcccaata
     2401 gcagccagtc ccttcccgct tcagtgacaa cgtcgagcac agctgcgcaa ggaacgcccg
     2461 tcgtggccag ccacgatagc cgcgctgcct cgtcttggag ttcattcagg gcaccggaca
     2521 ggtcggtctt gacaaaaaga accgggcgcc cctgcgctga cagccggaac acggcggcat
     2581 cagagcagcc gattgtctgt tgtgcccagt catagccgaa tagcctctcc acccaagcgg
     2641 ccggagaacc tgcgtgcaat ccatcttgtt caatcatgcg aaacgatcct catcctgtct
     2701 cttgatcaga tcttgatccc ctgcgccatc agatccttgg cggcaagaaa gccatccagt
     2761 ttactttgca gggcttccca accttaccag agggcgcccc agctggcaat tccggttcgc
     2821 ttgctgtccc gaggtgctac atttgaagag ataaattgca ctgaaatcta gaaatatttt
     2881 atctgattaa taagatgatc ttcttgagat cgttttggtc tgcgcgtaat ctcttgctct
     2941 gaaaacgaaa aaaccgcctt gcagggcggt ttttcgaagg ttctctgagc taccaactct
     3001 ttgaaccgag gtaactggct tggaggagcg cagtcaccaa aacttgtcct ttcagtttag
     3061 ccttaaccgg cgcatgactt caagactaac tcctctaaat caattaccag tggctgctgc
     3121 cagtggtgct tttgcatgtc tttccgggtt ggactcaaga cgatagttac cggataaggc
     3181 gcagcggtcg gactgaacgg ggggttcgtg catacagtcc agcttggagc gaactgccta
     3241 cccggaactg agtgtcaggc gtggaatgag acaaacgcgg ccataacagc ggaatgacac
     3301 cggtaaaccg aaaggcagga acaggagagc gcacgaggga gccgccaggg ggaaacgcct
     3361 ggtatcttta tagtcctgtc gggtttcgcc accactgatt tgagcgtcag atttcgtgat
     3421 gcttgtcagg ggggcggagc ctatggaaaa acggctttgc cgcggccctc tcacttccct
     3481 gttaagtatc ttcctggcat cttccaggaa atctccgccc cgttcgtaag ccatttccgc
     3541 tcgccgcagt cgaacgaccg agcgtagcga gtcagtgagc gaggaagcgg aatatatcct
     3601 gtatcacata ttctgctgac gcaccggtgc agcctttttt ctcctgccac atgaagcact
     3661 tcactgacac cctcatcagt gccaacatag taagccagta tacactccgc tagcgctgat
     3721 gtccggcggt gcttttgccg ttacgcacca ccccgtcagt agctgaacag gccctcannn
     3781 nnnnnnnnnn nnnnnnnnnn nnnnnnnnnn nnnnnnnnnn nnnnnnnnnn nnnnnnnnnn
     3841 nnnnnatgaa aaaattatta ttgcggccgc ccctgaattc gcatctagac tgatgagacg
     3901 tggtagagcc acaaacagcc ggtacaagca acgatctcca ggaccatctg aatcatgcgc
     3961 ggatgacacg aactcacgac ggcgatcaca gacattaacc cacagtacag acactgcgac
     4021 aacgtggcaa ttcgtcgca
//
