# Supplementary material for: Refactored genetic parts for modular assembly of the E. coli MccV type I secretion system used to screen class II microcin candidates from plant-associated bacteria
Source: BMC Biotechnol. 2026 Apr 3;26:66. doi: 10.1186/s12896-026-01148-8 (PMC13174018; doi:10.1186/s12896-026-01148-8)
Supplement: Supplementary file 1 — Supplementary Material 1 [file 12896_2026_1148_MOESM1_ESM.zip › Data S1. Plasmid sequences/Stage 1 assemblies/pBTK1177.gb]

LOCUS       piGEM23_1074_(pMccX01_P 3898 bp ds-DNA     circular     02-MAY-2024
DEFINITION  .
FEATURES             Location/Qualifiers
     misc_feature    42..267
                     /label="Pcin"
                     /ApEinfo_revcolor="#b7e6d7"
                     /ApEinfo_fwdcolor="#b7e6d7"
     misc_RNA        270..319
                     /label="sTRSV HHRz"
                     /ApEinfo_revcolor="#85dae9"
                     /ApEinfo_fwdcolor="#85dae9"
                     /note="hammerhead ribozyme from the tobacco ringspot virus satellite RNA (Khvorova et al., 2003)"
     misc_feature    343..368
                     /label="RBS"
                     /ApEinfo_revcolor="#ff9ccd"
                     /ApEinfo_fwdcolor="#ff9ccd"
     misc_feature    370..414
                     /label="CvaC15"
                     /ApEinfo_revcolor="#d59687"
                     /ApEinfo_fwdcolor="#d59687"
     CDS             370..414
                     /label="CvaC15"
                     /ApEinfo_revcolor="#d59687"
                     /ApEinfo_fwdcolor="#d59687"
                     /translation="MRTLTLNELDSVSGG"
     misc_feature    415..543
                     /label="MccX01"
                     /ApEinfo_revcolor="#f8d3a9"
                     /ApEinfo_fwdcolor="#f8d3a9"
     misc_feature    695..1450
                     /label="cinR"
                     /ApEinfo_revcolor="#75c6a9"
                     /ApEinfo_fwdcolor="#75c6a9"
     CDS             695..1450
                     /label="cinR"
                     /ApEinfo_revcolor="#84b0dc"
                     /ApEinfo_fwdcolor="#84b0dc"
                     /translation="MIENTYSEKFESAFEQIKAAANVDAAIRILQAEYNLDFVTYHLAQTIASKIDSPFVRTTYPDAWVSRYLLNCYVKVDPIIKQGFERQLPFDWSEVEPTPEAYAMLVDAQKHGIDDNGYSIPVADKAQRRALLSLNAHIPADEWTELVRRCRNEWIEIAHLIHRKAVYELHGENDPVPALSPREIECLHWTALGKDYKDISVILGISEHTTRDYLKTARFRLGCTTISAAASRAVQLRIINPYRIRMTRRNW*"
     misc_feature    complement(1699..1724)
                     /label="terminator"
                     /ApEinfo_revcolor="#b4abac"
                     /ApEinfo_fwdcolor="#b4abac"
     CDS             complement(1745..2536)
                     /label="kan"
                     /ApEinfo_revcolor="#ff9ccd"
                     /ApEinfo_fwdcolor="#ff9ccd"
                     /note="pLannotate"
                     /database="swissprot"
                     /identity="100.0"
                     /match_length="100.0"
                     /fragment="False"
                     /other="CDS"
                     /translation="MIEQDGLHAGSPAAWVERLFGYDWAQQTIGCSDAAVFRLSAQGRPVLFVKTDLSGALNELQDEAARLSWLATTGVPCAAVLDVVTEAGRDWLLLGEVPGQDLLSSHLAPAEKVSIMADAMRRLHTLDPATCPFDHQAKHRIERARTRMEAGLVDQDDLDEEHQGLAPAELFARLKARMPDGEDLVVTHGDACLPNIMVENGRFSGFIDCGRLGVADRYQDIALATRDIAEELGGEWADRFLVLYGIAAPDSQRIAFYRLLDEFF"
     CDS             complement(2568..2687)
                     /label="tnpA (fragment)"
                     /ApEinfo_revcolor="#84b0dc"
                     /ApEinfo_fwdcolor="#84b0dc"
                     /note="pLannotate"
                     /database="swissprot"
                     /identity="97.5"
                     /match_length="8.4"
                     /fragment="True"
                     /other="CDS"
                     /translation="DSKRTGIASWGALW*GWEALQSKLDGFLAAKDLMAQGIKI"
     rep_origin      2763..3308
                     /label="p15A ori"
                     /ApEinfo_revcolor="#f8d3a9"
                     /ApEinfo_fwdcolor="#f8d3a9"
                     /note="pLannotate"
                     /database="snapgene"
                     /identity="100.0"
                     /match_length="100.0"
                     /fragment="False"
                     /other="rep_origin"
     rep_origin      3396..3451
                     /label="RSF ori (fragment)"
                     /ApEinfo_revcolor="#ffef86"
                     /ApEinfo_fwdcolor="#ffef86"
                     /note="pLannotate"
                     /database="snapgene"
                     /identity="100.0"
                     /match_length="7.5"
                     /fragment="True"
                     /other="rep_origin"
     misc_feature    complement(3550..3576)
                     /label="bom (fragment)"
                     /ApEinfo_revcolor="#b7e6d7"
                     /ApEinfo_fwdcolor="#b7e6d7"
                     /note="pLannotate"
                     /database="snapgene"
                     /identity="96.3"
                     /match_length="19.1"
                     /fragment="True"
                     /other="misc_feature"
     mobile_element  complement(3570..3630)
                     /label="IS1 (fragment)"
                     /ApEinfo_revcolor="#b7e6d7"
                     /ApEinfo_fwdcolor="#b7e6d7"
                     /note="pLannotate"
                     /database="snapgene"
                     /identity="100.0"
                     /match_length="7.9"
                     /fragment="True"
                     /other="mobile_element"
     terminator      3653..3700
                     /label="fd terminator"
                     /ApEinfo_revcolor="#b1ff67"
                     /ApEinfo_fwdcolor="#b1ff67"
                     /note="pLannotate"
                     /database="snapgene"
                     /identity="98.0"
                     /match_length="100.0"
                     /fragment="False"
                     /other="terminator"
ORIGIN
        1 atacaacggt ttctggtatc ccgcttaacg atcgttggct gccctttgtg cgtccaaacg
       61 gacgcacggc gctctaaagc gggtcgcgat ctttcagatt cgctcctcgc gctttcagtc
      121 tttgttttgg cgcatgtcgt tatcgcaaaa ccgctgcaca cttttgcgcg acatgctctg
      181 atccccctca tctggggggg cctatctgag ggaatttccg atccggctcg cctgaaccat
      241 tctgctttcc acgaacttga aaacgctagc tgtcaccgga tgtgctttcc ggtctgatga
      301 gtccgtgagg acgaaacagc ctctacaaat aattttgttt aatactagag aaagagggga
      361 aatactagTA TGagaactct gactctaaat gaattagatt ctgtttctgg TGGCttaagt
      421 gacttcactg aaggcggcat ggctgtaata gcgattggct tcgctggcgg accggctacc
      481 gcagcctttg gacttttggt tggaggtgca atgatgttcg ttggtcatta ccaagcgcag
      541 tgaATCCctc ggtaccaaat tccagaaaag aggcctcccg aaaggggggc cttttttcgt
      601 tttggtccaa tggcggcgcg ccatcgaatg gcgcaaaacc tttcgcggta tggcatgata
      661 gcgcccggaa gagagtcaat tcagggtggt gaatatgatt gagaatacct atagcgaaaa
      721 gttcgagtcc gcgttcgaac agatcaaagc ggcggccaac gtggatgccg ccatccgtat
      781 tctccaggcg gaatataacc tcgatttcgt cacctaccat ctcgcccaga caatcgcgag
      841 caagatcgat tcgcccttcg tgcgcaccac ctatccggat gcctgggttt cccgttacct
      901 cctcaactgc tatgtgaagg tcgatccgat catcaagcag ggcttcgaac gccagctgcc
      961 cttcgactgg agcgaggtcg aaccgacgcc ggaggcctat gccatgctgg tcgacgccca
     1021 gaaacacggc atcgatgaca atggctactc catccccgtc gccgacaagg cgcagcgccg
     1081 cgccctgctg tcgctgaatg cccatatacc ggccgacgaa tggaccgagc tcgtgcgccg
     1141 ctgccgcaat gagtggatcg agatcgccca tctgatccac cgcaaggccg tatatgagct
     1201 gcatggcgaa aacgatccgg tgccggcatt gtcgccgcgc gagatcgagt gtctgcactg
     1261 gaccgccctc ggcaaggatt acaaggatat ttcggtcatc ctgggcatat cagagcatac
     1321 cacacgcgat tacctgaaaa ccgcccgctt caggctcggc tgcaccacga tctcggccgc
     1381 cgcgtcgcgg gctgttcaat tgcgcatcat caatccctat aggatccgca tgacgcgacg
     1441 taattggtaa tagcctaatt ggtaacgaat cagacaattg acggctcgag ggagtaggct
     1501 ggaaatctgc tcgtcagtgg tgctcacact gacgaatcat gtacagatca taccgatgac
     1561 tgcctggcga ctcacaacta agcaagacag ccggaaccag cgccggcgaa caccactgca
     1621 tatatggcat atcacaacag tccacgtctc aagcagttac agagatgtta cgaaccacgc
     1681 ggccgctaca ggtagaccaa aaaaaaaaaa cacccgttag ggtgttcaat aattggcccg
     1741 ctcagaagaa ctcgtcaaga aggcgataga aggcgatgcg ctgcgaatcg ggagcggcga
     1801 taccgtaaag cacgaggaag cggtcagccc attcgccgcc aagctcttca gcaatatcac
     1861 gggtagccaa cgctatgtcc tgatagcggt ccgccacacc cagccggcca cagtcgatga
     1921 atccagaaaa gcggccattt tccaccatga tattcggcaa gcaggcatcg ccatgggtca
     1981 cgacgagatc ctcgccgtcg ggcatccgcg ccttgagcct ggcgaacagt tcggctggcg
     2041 cgagcccctg atgctcttcg tccagatcat cctgatcgac aagaccggct tccatccgag
     2101 tacgtgctcg ctcgatgcga tgtttcgctt ggtggtcgaa tgggcaggta gccggatcaa
     2161 gcgtatgcag ccgccgcatt gcatcagcca tgatggatac tttctcggca ggagcaaggt
     2221 gagatgacag gagatcctgc cccggcactt cgcccaatag cagccagtcc cttcccgctt
     2281 cagtgacaac gtcgagcaca gctgcgcaag gaacgcccgt cgtggccagc cacgatagcc
     2341 gcgctgcctc gtcttggagt tcattcaggg caccggacag gtcggtcttg acaaaaagaa
     2401 ccgggcgccc ctgcgctgac agccggaaca cggcggcatc agagcagccg attgtctgtt
     2461 gtgcccagtc atagccgaat agcctctcca cccaagcggc cggagaacct gcgtgcaatc
     2521 catcttgttc aatcatgcga aacgatcctc atcctgtctc ttgatcagat cttgatcccc
     2581 tgcgccatca gatccttggc ggcaagaaag ccatccagtt tactttgcag ggcttcccaa
     2641 ccttaccaga gggcgcccca gctggcaatt ccggttcgct tgctgtcccg aggtgctaca
     2701 tttgaagaga taaattgcac tgaaatctag aaatatttta tctgattaat aagatgatct
     2761 tcttgagatc gttttggtct gcgcgtaatc tcttgctctg aaaacgaaaa aaccgccttg
     2821 cagggcggtt tttcgaaggt tctctgagct accaactctt tgaaccgagg taactggctt
     2881 ggaggagcgc agtcaccaaa acttgtcctt tcagtttagc cttaaccggc gcatgacttc
     2941 aagactaact cctctaaatc aattaccagt ggctgctgcc agtggtgctt ttgcatgtct
     3001 ttccgggttg gactcaagac gatagttacc ggataaggcg cagcggtcgg actgaacggg
     3061 gggttcgtgc atacagtcca gcttggagcg aactgcctac ccggaactga gtgtcaggcg
     3121 tggaatgaga caaacgcggc cataacagcg gaatgacacc ggtaaaccga aaggcaggaa
     3181 caggagagcg cacgagggag ccgccagggg gaaacgcctg gtatctttat agtcctgtcg
     3241 ggtttcgcca ccactgattt gagcgtcaga tttcgtgatg cttgtcaggg gggcggagcc
     3301 tatggaaaaa cggctttgcc gcggccctct cacttccctg ttaagtatct tcctggcatc
     3361 ttccaggaaa tctccgcccc gttcgtaagc catttccgct cgccgcagtc gaacgaccga
     3421 gcgtagcgag tcagtgagcg aggaagcgga atatatcctg tatcacatat tctgctgacg
     3481 caccggtgca gccttttttc tcctgccaca tgaagcactt cactgacacc ctcatcagtg
     3541 ccaacatagt aagccagtat acactccgct agcgctgatg tccggcggtg cttttgccgt
     3601 tacgcaccac cccgtcagta gctgaacagg ccctcannnn nnnnnnnnnn nnnnnnnnnn
     3661 nnnnnnnnnn nnnnnnnnnn nnnnnnnnnn nnnnnnnnnn nnnnatgaaa aaattattat
     3721 tgcggccgcc cctgaattcg catctagact gatgagacgt ggtagagcca caaacagccg
     3781 gtacaagcaa cgatctccag gaccatctga atcatgcgcg gatgacacga actcacgacg
     3841 gcgatcacag acattaaccc acagtacaga cactgcgaca acgtggcaat tcgtcgca
//
