# Supplementary material for: Refactored genetic parts for modular assembly of the E. coli MccV type I secretion system used to screen class II microcin candidates from plant-associated bacteria
Source: BMC Biotechnol. 2026 Apr 3;26:66. doi: 10.1186/s12896-026-01148-8 (PMC13174018; doi:10.1186/s12896-026-01148-8)
Supplement: Supplementary file 1 — Supplementary Material 1 [file 12896_2026_1148_MOESM1_ESM.zip › Data S1. Plasmid sequences/Part plasmids/pBTK1028.gb]

LOCUS       pBTK1028                3426 bp ds-DNA     circular     11-APR-2024
DEFINITION  .
COMMENT     Imported using the Genbank importer. File name:
            Li_C5R_1_pBTK1028_pLann.gbk Annotated with pLannotate v1.2.0
FEATURES             Location/Qualifiers
     CDS             182..877
                     /label="mScarlet-I"
                     /ApEinfo_revcolor="#84b0dc"
                     /ApEinfo_fwdcolor="#84b0dc"
                     /note="pLannotate"
                     /database="fpbase"
                     /identity="100.0"
                     /match_length="100.0"
                     /fragment="False"
                     /other="CDS"
                     /translation="MVSKGEAVIKEFMRFKVHMEGSMNGHEFEIEGEGEGRPYEGTQTAKLKVTKGGPLPFSWDILSPQFMYGSRAFIKHPADIPDYYKQSFPEGFKWERVMNFEDGGAVTVTQDTSLEDGTLIYKVKLRGTNFPPDGPVMQKKTMGWEASTERLYPEDGVLKGDIKMALRLKDGGRYLADFKTTYKAKKPVQMPGAYNVDRKLDITSHNEDYTVVEQYERSEGRHSTGGMDELYK"
     terminator      898..969
                     /label="rrnB T1 terminator"
                     /ApEinfo_revcolor="#f8d3a9"
                     /ApEinfo_fwdcolor="#f8d3a9"
                     /note="pLannotate"
                     /database="snapgene"
                     /identity="100.0"
                     /match_length="100.0"
                     /fragment="False"
                     /other="terminator"
     terminator      985..1012
                     /label="T7Te terminator"
                     /ApEinfo_revcolor="#b4abac"
                     /ApEinfo_fwdcolor="#b4abac"
                     /note="pLannotate"
                     /database="snapgene"
                     /identity="100.0"
                     /match_length="100.0"
                     /fragment="False"
                     /other="terminator"
     misc_feature    complement(1227..1252)
                     /label="terminator"
                     /ApEinfo_revcolor="#b4abac"
                     /ApEinfo_fwdcolor="#b4abac"
     CDS             complement(1273..2064)
                     /label="kan"
                     /ApEinfo_revcolor="#ff9ccd"
                     /ApEinfo_fwdcolor="#ff9ccd"
                     /note="pLannotate"
                     /database="swissprot"
                     /identity="100.0"
                     /match_length="100.0"
                     /fragment="False"
                     /other="CDS"
                     /translation="MIEQDGLHAGSPAAWVERLFGYDWAQQTIGCSDAAVFRLSAQGRPVLFVKTDLSGALNELQDEAARLSWLATTGVPCAAVLDVVTEAGRDWLLLGEVPGQDLLSSHLAPAEKVSIMADAMRRLHTLDPATCPFDHQAKHRIERARTRMEAGLVDQDDLDEEHQGLAPAELFARLKARMPDGEDLVVTHGDACLPNIMVENGRFSGFIDCGRLGVADRYQDIALATRDIAEELGGEWADRFLVLYGIAAPDSQRIAFYRLLDEFF"
     CDS             complement(2096..2215)
                     /label="tnpA (fragment)"
                     /ApEinfo_revcolor="#84b0dc"
                     /ApEinfo_fwdcolor="#84b0dc"
                     /note="pLannotate"
                     /database="swissprot"
                     /identity="97.5"
                     /match_length="8.4"
                     /fragment="True"
                     /other="CDS"
                     /translation="DSKRTGIASWGALW*GWEALQSKLDGFLAAKDLMAQGIKI"
     rep_origin      2291..2836
                     /label="p15A ori"
                     /ApEinfo_revcolor="#f8d3a9"
                     /ApEinfo_fwdcolor="#f8d3a9"
                     /note="pLannotate"
                     /database="snapgene"
                     /identity="100.0"
                     /match_length="100.0"
                     /fragment="False"
                     /other="rep_origin"
     rep_origin      2924..2979
                     /label="RSF ori (fragment)"
                     /ApEinfo_revcolor="#ffef86"
                     /ApEinfo_fwdcolor="#ffef86"
                     /note="pLannotate"
                     /database="snapgene"
                     /identity="100.0"
                     /match_length="7.5"
                     /fragment="True"
                     /other="rep_origin"
     misc_feature    complement(3078..3104)
                     /label="bom (fragment)"
                     /ApEinfo_revcolor="#b7e6d7"
                     /ApEinfo_fwdcolor="#b7e6d7"
                     /note="pLannotate"
                     /database="snapgene"
                     /identity="96.3"
                     /match_length="19.1"
                     /fragment="True"
                     /other="misc_feature"
     mobile_element  complement(3098..3158)
                     /label="IS1 (fragment)"
                     /ApEinfo_revcolor="#b7e6d7"
                     /ApEinfo_fwdcolor="#b7e6d7"
                     /note="pLannotate"
                     /database="snapgene"
                     /identity="100.0"
                     /match_length="7.9"
                     /fragment="True"
                     /other="mobile_element"
     terminator      3181..3228
                     /label="fd terminator"
                     /ApEinfo_revcolor="#b1ff67"
                     /ApEinfo_fwdcolor="#b1ff67"
                     /note="pLannotate"
                     /database="snapgene"
                     /identity="98.0"
                     /match_length="100.0"
                     /fragment="False"
                     /other="terminator"
ORIGIN
        1 atacaacgtg agaccgaaag tgaaacgtga tttcatgcgt cattttgaac attttgtaaa
       61 tcttatttaa taatgtgtgc ggcaattcac atttaattta tgaatgtttt cttaacatcg
      121 cggcaactca agaaacggca ggttcggatc ttagctacta gagaaagagg agaaatacta
      181 gatggtcagt aaaggagaag ctgtaattaa agagtttatg cgcttcaaag tgcatatgga
      241 aggttccatg aacggacatg agttcgagat tgaaggtgaa ggtgaaggac gcccctacga
      301 gggcactcaa actgcaaagt taaaggttac aaaaggagga cctctgccat tttcgtggga
      361 cattctgagc ccgcagttta tgtacggcag ccgcgcgttc atcaaacatc ccgctgacat
      421 cccagactat tacaaacaat ctttccccga aggctttaaa tgggaacgcg tgatgaactt
      481 tgaagatggt ggcgctgtga ctgtgaccca ggacacttca ttagaagatg gaaccctgat
      541 ttacaaggta aagctgcgcg gcaccaactt tccccctgac ggacctgtaa tgcagaaaaa
      601 aacaatgggt tgggaggcta gtacagagcg tttataccct gaggacggtg tcttaaaagg
      661 agacatcaag atggcgttac gtcttaagga tggtggtcgc tatttagctg acttcaagac
      721 cacttataaa gcaaagaagc ccgtccaaat gcctggagct tataacgttg accgtaagtt
      781 agacatcacc tcacataacg aggattacac agttgtcgaa cagtatgagc gctcagaagg
      841 ccgtcattcg actggtggaa tggacgaact gtataaataa taaggatctc caggcatcaa
      901 ataaaacgaa aggctcagtc gaaagactgg gcctttcgtt ttatctgttg tttgtcggtg
      961 aacgctctct actagagtca cactggctca ccttcgggtg ggcctttctg cgtttatagg
     1021 tctcagctgg aaatctgctc gtcagtggtg ctcacactga cgaatcatgt acagatcata
     1081 ccgatgactg cctggcgact cacaactaag caagacagcc ggaaccagcg ccggcgaaca
     1141 ccactgcata tatggcatat cacaacagtc cacgtctcaa gcagttacag agatgttacg
     1201 aaccacgcgg ccgctacagg tagaccaaaa aaaaaaaaca cccgttaggg tgttcaataa
     1261 ttggcccgct cagaagaact cgtcaagaag gcgatagaag gcgatgcgct gcgaatcggg
     1321 agcggcgata ccgtaaagca cgaggaagcg gtcagcccat tcgccgccaa gctcttcagc
     1381 aatatcacgg gtagccaacg ctatgtcctg atagcggtcc gccacaccca gccggccaca
     1441 gtcgatgaat ccagaaaagc ggccattttc caccatgata ttcggcaagc aggcatcgcc
     1501 atgggtcacg acgagatcct cgccgtcggg catccgcgcc ttgagcctgg cgaacagttc
     1561 ggctggcgcg agcccctgat gctcttcgtc cagatcatcc tgatcgacaa gaccggcttc
     1621 catccgagta cgtgctcgct cgatgcgatg tttcgcttgg tggtcgaatg ggcaggtagc
     1681 cggatcaagc gtatgcagcc gccgcattgc atcagccatg atggatactt tctcggcagg
     1741 agcaaggtga gatgacagga gatcctgccc cggcacttcg cccaatagca gccagtccct
     1801 tcccgcttca gtgacaacgt cgagcacagc tgcgcaagga acgcccgtcg tggccagcca
     1861 cgatagccgc gctgcctcgt cttggagttc attcagggca ccggacaggt cggtcttgac
     1921 aaaaagaacc gggcgcccct gcgctgacag ccggaacacg gcggcatcag agcagccgat
     1981 tgtctgttgt gcccagtcat agccgaatag cctctccacc caagcggccg gagaacctgc
     2041 gtgcaatcca tcttgttcaa tcatgcgaaa cgatcctcat cctgtctctt gatcagatct
     2101 tgatcccctg cgccatcaga tccttggcgg caagaaagcc atccagttta ctttgcaggg
     2161 cttcccaacc ttaccagagg gcgccccagc tggcaattcc ggttcgcttg ctgtcccgag
     2221 gtgctacatt tgaagagata aattgcactg aaatctagaa atattttatc tgattaataa
     2281 gatgatcttc ttgagatcgt tttggtctgc gcgtaatctc ttgctctgaa aacgaaaaaa
     2341 ccgccttgca gggcggtttt tcgaaggttc tctgagctac caactctttg aaccgaggta
     2401 actggcttgg aggagcgcag tcaccaaaac ttgtcctttc agtttagcct taaccggcgc
     2461 atgacttcaa gactaactcc tctaaatcaa ttaccagtgg ctgctgccag tggtgctttt
     2521 gcatgtcttt ccgggttgga ctcaagacga tagttaccgg ataaggcgca gcggtcggac
     2581 tgaacggggg gttcgtgcat acagtccagc ttggagcgaa ctgcctaccc ggaactgagt
     2641 gtcaggcgtg gaatgagaca aacgcggcca taacagcgga atgacaccgg taaaccgaaa
     2701 ggcaggaaca ggagagcgca cgagggagcc gccaggggga aacgcctggt atctttatag
     2761 tcctgtcggg tttcgccacc actgatttga gcgtcagatt tcgtgatgct tgtcaggggg
     2821 gcggagccta tggaaaaacg gctttgccgc ggccctctca cttccctgtt aagtatcttc
     2881 ctggcatctt ccaggaaatc tccgccccgt tcgtaagcca tttccgctcg ccgcagtcga
     2941 acgaccgagc gtagcgagtc agtgagcgag gaagcggaat atatcctgta tcacatattc
     3001 tgctgacgca ccggtgcagc cttttttctc ctgccacatg aagcacttca ctgacaccct
     3061 catcagtgcc aacatagtaa gccagtatac actccgctag cgctgatgtc cggcggtgct
     3121 tttgccgtta cgcaccaccc cgtcagtagc tgaacaggcc ctcannnnnn nnnnnnnnnn
     3181 nnnnnnnnnn nnnnnnnnnn nnnnnnnnnn nnnnnnnnnn nnnnnnnnnn nnatgaaaaa
     3241 attattattg cggccgcccc tgaattcgca tctagactga tgagacgtgg tagagccaca
     3301 aacagccggt acaagcaacg atctccagga ccatctgaat catgcgcgga tgacacgaac
     3361 tcacgacggc gatcacagac attaacccac agtacagaca ctgcgacaac gtggcaattc
     3421 gtcgca
//
